# Supplementary material for: High-efficiency CRISPR gene editing in C. elegans using Cas9 integrated into the genome
Source: PLoS Genet. 2021 Nov 8;17(11):e1009755. doi: 10.1371/journal.pgen.1009755 (PMC8601624; doi:10.1371/journal.pgen.1009755)
Supplement: S3 File — (TXT) [file pgen.1009755.s012.txt]

LOCUS       pMLS538                12657 bp    DNA        circular     18-OCT-2021
DEFINITION  .
ACCESSION   
VERSION     
SOURCE      .
  ORGANISM  .
COMMENT     Insert from cas9 cloning site 1-2 13 to 999
COMMENT     Backbone from pDONR 221 2897 to 651
COMMENT     
COMMENT     ApEinfo:methylated:1
FEATURES             Location/Qualifiers
     CDS             671..673
                     /locus_tag="Cas9 open reading frame with intervening
                     intron and"
                     /label="Cas9 open reading frame with intervening intron
                     and"
                     /ApEinfo_label="Cas9 open reading frame with intervening
                     intron and"
                     /ApEinfo_fwdcolor="cyan"
                     /ApEinfo_revcolor="green"
                     /ApEinfo_graphicformat="arrow_data {{0 1 2 0 0 -1} {} 0}
                     width 5 offset 0"
     intron          5990..6040
                     /locus_tag="intron sequence"
                     /label="intron sequence"
                     /ApEinfo_label="intron sequence"
                     /ApEinfo_fwdcolor="#ff121b"
                     /ApEinfo_revcolor="green"
                     /ApEinfo_graphicformat="arrow_data {{0 1 2 0 0 -1} {} 0}
                     width 5 offset 0"
     misc_feature    10688..10690
                     /locus_tag="NaeI"
                     /label="NaeI"
                     /ApEinfo_label="NaeI"
                     /ApEinfo_fwdcolor="#ea17ff"
                     /ApEinfo_revcolor="#ea17ff"
                     /ApEinfo_graphicformat="arrow_data {{0 1 2 0 0 -1} {} 0}
                     width 5 offset 0"
     misc_feature    10655..10687
                     /locus_tag="Flexible Linker"
                     /label="Flexible Linker"
                     /ApEinfo_label="Flexible Linker"
                     /ApEinfo_fwdcolor="#a0a295"
                     /ApEinfo_revcolor="#a0a295"
                     /ApEinfo_graphicformat="arrow_data {{0 1 2 0 0 -1} {} 0}
                     width 5 offset 0"
     rep_origin      11927..12613
                     /locus_tag="ColE1 origin"
                     /label="ColE1 origin"
                     /ApEinfo_label="ColE1 origin"
                     /ApEinfo_fwdcolor="gray50"
                     /ApEinfo_revcolor="gray50"
                     /ApEinfo_graphicformat="arrow_data {{0 1 2 0 0 -1} {} 0}
                     width 5 offset 0"
     misc_feature    10694..10777
                     /locus_tag="egl-13 NLS"
                     /label="egl-13 NLS"
                     /ApEinfo_label="egl-13 NLS"
                     /ApEinfo_fwdcolor="#1137ff"
                     /ApEinfo_revcolor="#1137ff"
                     /ApEinfo_graphicformat="arrow_data {{0 1 2 0 0 -1} {} 0}
                     width 5 offset 0"
     misc_feature    10778..10780
                     /locus_tag="Stop"
                     /label="Stop"
                     /ApEinfo_label="Stop"
                     /ApEinfo_fwdcolor="#ff2029"
                     /ApEinfo_revcolor="#ff2029"
                     /ApEinfo_graphicformat="arrow_data {{0 1 2 0 0 -1} {} 0}
                     width 5 offset 0"
     misc_feature    10691..10693
                     /locus_tag="NaeI(1)"
                     /label="NaeI(1)"
                     /ApEinfo_label="NaeI"
                     /ApEinfo_fwdcolor="#ea17ff"
                     /ApEinfo_revcolor="#ea17ff"
                     /ApEinfo_graphicformat="arrow_data {{0 1 2 0 0 -1} {} 0}
                     width 5 offset 0"
     CDS             2937..3914
                     /locus_tag="Cas9 open reading frame with intervening
                     intron and(1)"
                     /label="Cas9 open reading frame with intervening intron
                     and(1)"
                     /ApEinfo_label="Cas9 open reading frame with intervening
                     intron and"
                     /ApEinfo_fwdcolor="cyan"
                     /ApEinfo_revcolor="green"
                     /ApEinfo_graphicformat="arrow_data {{0 1 2 0 0 -1} {} 0}
                     width 5 offset 0"
     CDS             5813..6818
                     /locus_tag="Cas9 open reading frame with intervening
                     intron and(2)"
                     /label="Cas9 open reading frame with intervening intron
                     and(2)"
                     /ApEinfo_label="Cas9 open reading frame with intervening
                     intron and"
                     /ApEinfo_fwdcolor="cyan"
                     /ApEinfo_revcolor="green"
                     /ApEinfo_graphicformat="arrow_data {{0 1 2 0 0 -1} {} 0}
                     width 5 offset 0"
     misc_recomb     join(570..615,617..651)
                     /locus_tag="attP1"
                     /label="attP1"
                     /ApEinfo_label="attP1"
                     /ApEinfo_fwdcolor="plum"
                     /ApEinfo_revcolor="plum"
                     /ApEinfo_graphicformat="arrow_data {{0 1 2 0 0 -1} {} 0}
                     width 5 offset 0"
     misc_feature    674..712
                     /locus_tag="SV40 NLS"
                     /label="SV40 NLS"
                     /ApEinfo_label="SV40 NLS"
                     /ApEinfo_fwdcolor="#1137ff"
                     /ApEinfo_revcolor="#1137ff"
                     /ApEinfo_graphicformat="arrow_data {{0 1 2 0 0 -1} {} 0}
                     width 5 offset 0"
     misc_recomb     complement(10792..10880)
                     /locus_tag="attP2"
                     /label="attP2"
                     /ApEinfo_label="attP2"
                     /ApEinfo_fwdcolor="plum"
                     /ApEinfo_revcolor="plum"
                     /ApEinfo_graphicformat="arrow_data {{0 1 2 0 0 -1} {} 0}
                     width 5 offset 0"
     CDS             8206..8927
                     /locus_tag="Cas9 open reading frame with intervening
                     intron and(3)"
                     /label="Cas9 open reading frame with intervening intron
                     and(3)"
                     /ApEinfo_label="Cas9 open reading frame with intervening
                     intron and"
                     /ApEinfo_fwdcolor="cyan"
                     /ApEinfo_revcolor="green"
                     /ApEinfo_graphicformat="arrow_data {{0 1 2 0 0 -1} {} 0}
                     width 5 offset 0"
     CDS             10127..10654
                     /locus_tag="Cas9 open reading frame with intervening
                     intron and(4)"
                     /label="Cas9 open reading frame with intervening intron
                     and(4)"
                     /ApEinfo_label="Cas9 open reading frame with intervening
                     intron and"
                     /ApEinfo_fwdcolor="cyan"
                     /ApEinfo_revcolor="green"
                     /ApEinfo_graphicformat="arrow_data {{0 1 2 0 0 -1} {} 0}
                     width 5 offset 0"
     misc_feature    8639..8644
                     /locus_tag="BbsI"
                     /label="BbsI"
                     /ApEinfo_label="BbsI"
                     /ApEinfo_fwdcolor="#ff5375"
                     /ApEinfo_revcolor="#ff5375"
                     /ApEinfo_graphicformat="arrow_data {{0 1 2 0 0 -1} {} 0}
                     width 5 offset 0"
     CDS             713..1633
                     /locus_tag="Cas9 open reading frame with intervening
                     intron and(5)"
                     /label="Cas9 open reading frame with intervening intron
                     and(5)"
                     /ApEinfo_label="Cas9 open reading frame with intervening
                     intron and"
                     /ApEinfo_fwdcolor="cyan"
                     /ApEinfo_revcolor="green"
                     /ApEinfo_graphicformat="arrow_data {{0 1 2 0 0 -1} {} 0}
                     width 5 offset 0"
     primer_bind     536..553
                     /locus_tag="M13-fwd"
                     /label="M13-fwd"
                     /ApEinfo_label="M13-fwd"
                     /ApEinfo_fwdcolor="cyan"
                     /ApEinfo_revcolor="green"
                     /ApEinfo_graphicformat="arrow_data {{0 1 2 0 0 -1} {} 0}
                     width 5 offset 0"
     primer_bind     complement(10918..10938)
                     /locus_tag="M13-rev"
                     /label="M13-rev"
                     /ApEinfo_label="M13-rev"
                     /ApEinfo_fwdcolor="cyan"
                     /ApEinfo_revcolor="green"
                     /ApEinfo_graphicformat="arrow_data {{0 1 2 0 0 -1} {} 0}
                     width 5 offset 0"
     primer_bind     complement(10898..10919)
                     /locus_tag="T7"
                     /label="T7"
                     /ApEinfo_label="T7"
                     /ApEinfo_fwdcolor="cyan"
                     /ApEinfo_revcolor="green"
                     /ApEinfo_graphicformat="arrow_data {{0 1 2 0 0 -1} {} 0}
                     width 5 offset 0"
     CDS             11051..11857
                     /locus_tag="KanR"
                     /label="KanR"
                     /ApEinfo_label="KanR"
                     /ApEinfo_fwdcolor="yellow"
                     /ApEinfo_revcolor="yellow"
                     /ApEinfo_graphicformat="arrow_data {{0 1 2 0 0 -1} {} 0}
                     width 5 offset 0"
ORIGIN
        1 CTTTCCTGCG TTATCCCCTG ATTCTGTGGA TAACCGTATT ACCGCCTTTG AGTGAGCTGA
       61 TACCGCTCGC CGCAGCCGAA CGACCGAGCG CAGCGAGTCA GTGAGCGAGG AAGCGGAAGA
      121 GCGCCCAATA CGCAAACCGC CTCTCCCCGC GCGTTGGCCG ATTCATTAAT GCAGCTGGCA
      181 CGACAGGTTT CCCGACTGGA AAGCGGGCAG TGAGCGCAAC GCAATTAATA CGCGTACCGC
      241 TAGCCAGGAA GAGTTTGTAG AAACGCAAAA AGGCCATCCG TCAGGATGGC CTTCTGCTTA
      301 GTTTGATGCC TGGCAGTTTA TGGCGGGCGT CCTGCCCGCC ACCCTCCGGG CCGTTGCTTC
      361 ACAACGTTCA AATCCGCTCC CGGCGGATTT GTCCTACTCA GGAGAGCGTT CACCGACAAA
      421 CAACAGATAA AACGAAAGGC CCAGTCTTCC GACTGAGCCT TTCGTTTTAT TTGATGCCTG
      481 GCAGTTCCCT ACTCTCGCGT TAACGCTAGC ATGGATGTTT TCCCAGTCAC GACGTTGTAA
      541 AACGACGGCC AGTCTTAAGC TCGGGCCCCA AATAATGATT TTATTTTGAC TGATAGTGAC
      601 CTGTTCGTTG CAACAAATTG ATGAGCAATG CTTTTTTATA ATGCCAACTT Tgtacaaaaa
      661 agcaggctcg ATGACTGCTC CAAAGAAGAA GCGTAAGGTA CCGGTAGAAA AAATGGACAA
      721 GAAGTACTCC ATCGGACTCG ACATCGGAAC CAACTCCGTC GGATGGGCCG TCATCACCGA
      781 CGAGTACAAG GTCCCATCCA AGAAGTTCAA GGTCCTCGGA AACACCGACC GTCACTCCAT
      841 CAAGAAGAAC CTCATCGGAG CCCTCCTCTT CGACTCCGGA GAGACCGCCG AGGCCACCCG
      901 TCTCAAGCGT ACCGCCCGTC GTCGTTACAC CCGTCGTAAG AACCGTATCT GCTACCTCCA
      961 GGAGATCTTC TCCAACGAGA TGGCCAAGGT CGACGACTCC TTCTTCCACC GTCTCGAGGA
     1021 GTCCTTCCTC GTCGAGGAGG ACAAGAAGCA CGAGCGTCAC CCAATCTTCG GAAACATCGT
     1081 CGACGAGGTC GCCTACCACG AGAAGTACCC AACCATCTAC CACCTCCGTA AGAAGCTCGT
     1141 CGACTCCACC GACAAGGCCG ACCTCCGTCT CATCTACCTC GCCCTCGCCC ACATGATCAA
     1201 GTTCCGTGGA CACTTCCTCA TCGAGGGAGA CCTCAACCCA GACAACTCCG ACGTCGACAA
     1261 GCTCTTCATC CAGCTCGTCC AGACCTACAA CCAGCTCTTC GAGGAGAACC CAATCAACGC
     1321 CTCCGGAGTC GACGCCAAGG CCATCCTCTC CGCCCGTCTC TCCAAGTCCC GTCGTCTCGA
     1381 GAACCTCATC GCCCAGCTCC CAGGAGAGAA GAAGAACGGA CTCTTCGGAA ACCTCATCGC
     1441 CCTCTCCCTC GGACTCACCC CAAACTTCAA GTCCAACTTC GACCTCGCCG AGGACGCCAA
     1501 GCTCCAGCTC TCCAAGGACA CCTACGACGA CGACCTCGAC AACCTCCTCG CCCAGATCGG
     1561 AGACCAGTAC GCCGACCTCT TCCTCGCCGC CAAGAACCTC TCCGACGCCA TCCTCCTCTC
     1621 CGACATCCTC CGTgtaagga gttgaacggc tgaaaaatcg atattttgag cgaaaaaagc
     1681 cggaaaaatg gattttatcg gataaaattt gattttttga gctgagaaat gcctttatag
     1741 acgaatttcc ttgtcaaatt gttaaaaact gcaaaatttg ccaaaaaaaa agcatttttt
     1801 atattttttt ttacaaaaaa ttccacaaaa atggcaaaat ttgactaaaa atgccaattt
     1861 tgtcgttttc tccgtgccac agcggccgaa aatcgatttt taagcgattt tcgggtgaaa
     1921 aagtgtaaaa accgactgaa aatccagctg aaaacgacaa aaacggtaag ttttagctaa
     1981 ttttcacctt tttttcgata tttttttact aaaaaaaaac cgaaaaattg agtttttttc
     2041 aaatttctgc aaaaattctg caattttagc aatttccata ctattttgac gccgaaaaag
     2101 cttaaaaata tgatttttag aggtttttaa tggaaaattc atggattttt caaatttttc
     2161 cacgaaaatc attgaaaaat ttgaaaaaat tgatttccta ttcaaagttc tagctaaaaa
     2221 ctgcaatttt agcaatttcc atactatttt agtactgaaa aagcctaaaa atgtgatttt
     2281 cagaggattt caatggaaaa ttcatggatt tttccaattt ttcaatgaaa accattgaaa
     2341 aaccctggaa aattgagttt ttcttcaaag tttaggaaat ttatgagaat ttttgaataa
     2401 aaaattttta aatttgaaaa aaattgaaat tttaattcta aattttaaag aaagttgatt
     2461 ttttaataat tttttttttt gaataaaaaa aaatcaactt tctttaaaat ttagaattaa
     2521 aatttcaatt tttttattca aaaattctca taaatttcgt aaacttttaa taaaaactca
     2581 atttttccga tttttttcga tgattttcac taaaaaattg gaaaaattca tcaatttcct
     2641 attgaaaacc tctaaaaatt atattttttt tgcttttccg acgtcaaaat agtatggaaa
     2701 atgctaaaat tgcagaattt ttccagaaat ttgaagaaaa aactcaattt tttccgtttt
     2761 ttcaatgatt ttcatgaaaa aattggaaaa ttttgtaaat tttccattga aaacctctga
     2821 aaatttggaa attttcgaat ttaaatgttt aaaaaaaatt gaatattttg cgagtttttg
     2881 aatttttttt gagaattttt gaattttttt cacccaaaat tttttcaatt tttcagGTCA
     2941 ACACCGAGAT CACCAAGGCC CCACTCTCCG CCTCCATGAT CAAGCGTTAC GACGAGCACC
     3001 ACCAGGACCT CACCCTCCTC AAGGCCCTCG TCCGTCAGCA GCTCCCAGAG AAGTACAAGG
     3061 AGATCTTCTT CGACCAGTCC AAGAACGGAT ACGCCGGATA CATCGACGGA GGAGCCTCCC
     3121 AGGAGGAGTT CTACAAGTTC ATCAAGCCAA TCCTCGAGAA GATGGACGGA ACCGAGGAGC
     3181 TCCTCGTCAA GCTCAACCGT GAGGACCTCC TCCGTAAGCA GCGTACCTTC GACAACGGAT
     3241 CCATCCCACA CCAGATCCAC CTCGGAGAGC TCCACGCCAT CCTCCGTCGT CAGGAGGACT
     3301 TCTACCCATT CCTCAAGGAC AACCGTGAGA AGATCGAGAA GATCCTCACC TTCCGTATCC
     3361 CATACTACGT CGGACCACTC GCCCGTGGAA ACTCCCGTTT CGCCTGGATG ACCCGTAAGT
     3421 CCGAGGAGAC CATCACCCCA TGGAACTTCG AGGAGGTCGT CGACAAGGGA GCCTCCGCCC
     3481 AGTCCTTCAT CGAGCGTATG ACCAACTTCG ACAAGAACCT CCCAAACGAG AAGGTCCTCC
     3541 CAAAGCACTC CCTCCTCTAC GAGTACTTCA CCGTCTACAA CGAGCTCACC AAGGTCAAGT
     3601 ACGTCACCGA GGGAATGCGT AAGCCAGCCT TCCTCTCCGG AGAGCAGAAG AAGGCCATCG
     3661 TCGACCTCCT CTTCAAGACC AACCGTAAGG TCACCGTCAA GCAGCTCAAG GAGGACTACT
     3721 TCAAGAAGAT CGAGTGCTTC GACTCCGTCG AGATCTCCGG AGTCGAGGAC CGTTTCAACG
     3781 CCTCCCTCGG AACCTACCAC GACCTCCTCA AGATCATCAA GGACAAGGAC TTCCTCGACA
     3841 ACGAGGAGAA CGAGGACATC CTCGAGGACA TCGTCCTCAC CCTCACCCTC TTCGAGGACC
     3901 GTGAGATGAT CGAGgtgctg aagctcgaaa atttggagct tttacacgag atttttgaag
     3961 aaaaagcctg aaaatcgaga gattttgagc tgtggaattc gttgaaatta cataattcgc
     4021 gcccgtaatt ctttaaaaaa acgctgaaat ttgcagattt tgccagaaag ttgaagaaaa
     4081 atctactttt ccggcattct ctattatttt catggaaaat tagaaaaatc catgaataaa
     4141 cagtgaaaat tgctgatttt acctgaaatt ttgaaaaaaa aaaaaatcta aaatcaaggt
     4201 tttaagccta aaaactgcag atttcagcca aaattgtgaa aaaagctgat tttttgctat
     4261 tttgagcttt tccatggggt ggaaattgcc aaaaattacg gaacattcac acaaatttgc
     4321 tgaataatcc aattttccag tgttttctag agtttccgta gaaattttga aaaaacccag
     4381 taaattttca atcggaaaac ctctaaaaac atcgtttcag gcctataaat agtaaaaatt
     4441 accgatttta ttcgaaaatt taaggaaaag tcgtgaaaaa cgagatttta agcctcaaaa
     4501 ctgcagattc tatctaaaat taaaaaaaaa aaacataaat atccgaattt ttggaggaaa
     4561 agcctgaaaa tcgatatttt aagcctcaaa actgaagatt tcagccaaaa aaaaaaacag
     4621 atttttcgct attttatgtg ccaaaaaacc acattccgag cttttccaga gtggaaattg
     4681 ccaaaaatta cagaattttc ccagaaatta gcaaaaaaaa aacccatttt tcaggcgttt
     4741 tcaacgattt tcatagcaaa tttgaaaaat ccatgaattt tttaattata gaaaaccctc
     4801 tgaaaattgc agttttaagc tattccagca ttcaaatagt atggaaattg ctaaaaattg
     4861 aagaattttc ccaaaaattt gatgaaaact tatttttctg gcgttttcga tgattttcat
     4921 ggaatttcga gaaaattaat gaattttcaa ttaaaaaacg tctgcaaaat cacatttttt
     4981 aaagcttttt cagcaacaaa atagtatgga aattgctttt taaaaaagcg gaatttttgg
     5041 aaaaaaggtt aaattttcag tcagtttttg cactttttga ctgaaaattc actgaaatta
     5101 gggaaaaatt ccggaaaaat gattttttcg aattgtaggg caaattttgc aatttcaagc
     5161 aatttccata atattttaat gctggaaaag ctcaaattta cgttttaatg ggattttagt
     5221 gaaaaattca tggattttcc gaaaaatttg caggaaaatc atagtaaaga cctcaaaaaa
     5281 tcaataaaaa atttaaaaaa ttggacaatc acatttctgc gtaaaatctg cactttttca
     5341 gtaaaaaata ccgattttcc gtgaaaattc tcgattttta atcgaaaatc tcgaaatttt
     5401 tacaaatttc agcaccaaaa tcgttgaaaa ttctgaaaat ttgaattttt tttccttgtt
     5461 ttttgagtaa aatttgcact ttttcagtaa agaataccga ttttccgtga aaattctcgg
     5521 tttttaatcg aaaatctcga aatttttaca aatttcagct ccgaaatagc tgaaaattgg
     5581 acaaaaattt caatttttgc cctgtttttt gagtaaaatc tgcacttttt agttgaaaaa
     5641 aaacacggat tttgtaggaa aatttgggaa aaatctccaa attttcacaa ttttccagta
     5701 aaaacagcaa tttttaaaac ggtttttaat caaaaatctt tagaattttc caaatttcag
     5761 caccaaaaaa gctaaaaatc gctgaaattt tcgacaaatt ccaaatttcc agGAGCGTCT
     5821 CAAGACCTAC GCCCACCTCT TCGACGACAA GGTCATGAAG CAGCTCAAGC GTCGTCGTTA
     5881 CACCGGATGG GGACGTCTCT CCCGTAAGCT CATCAACGGA ATCCGTGACA AGCAGTCCGG
     5941 AAAGACCATC CTCGACTTCC TCAAGTCCGA CGGATTCGCC AACCGTAACg taagtttaaa
     6001 catgatttta ctaactaact aatctgattt aaattttcag TTCATGCAGC TCATCCACGA
     6061 CGACTCCCTC ACCTTCAAGG AGGACATCCA GAAGGCCCAG GTCTCCGGAC AGGGAGACTC
     6121 CCTCCACGAG CACATCGCCA ACCTCGCCGG ATCCCCAGCC ATCAAGAAGG GAATCCTCCA
     6181 GACCGTCAAG GTCGTCGACG AGCTCGTCAA GGTCATGGGA CGTCACAAGC CAGAGAACAT
     6241 CGTCATCGAG ATGGCCCGTG AGAACCAGAC CACCCAGAAG GGACAGAAGA ACTCCCGTGA
     6301 GCGTATGAAG CGTATCGAGG AGGGAATCAA GGAGCTCGGA TCCCAGATCC TCAAGGAGCA
     6361 CCCAGTCGAG AACACCCAGC TCCAGAACGA GAAGCTCTAC CTCTACTACC TCCAGAACGG
     6421 ACGTGACATG TACGTCGACC AGGAGCTCGA CATCAACCGT CTCTCCGACT ACGACGTCGA
     6481 CCACATCGTC CCACAGTCCT TCCTCAAGGA CGACTCCATC GACAACAAGG TCCTCACCCG
     6541 TTCCGACAAG AACCGTGGAA AGTCCGACAA CGTCCCATCC GAGGAGGTCG TCAAGAAGAT
     6601 GAAGAACTAC TGGCGTCAGC TCCTCAACGC CAAGCTCATC ACCCAGCGTA AGTTCGACAA
     6661 CCTCACCAAG GCCGAGCGTG GAGGACTCTC CGAGCTCGAC AAGGCCGGAT TCATCAAGCG
     6721 TCAGCTCGTC GAGACCCGTC AGATCACCAA GCACGTCGCC CAGATCCTCG ACTCCCGTAT
     6781 GAACACCAAG TACGACGAGA ACGACAAGCT CATCCGTGgt tggtttttcc gagagaaaaa
     6841 cgctgaaaaa tgccgaaaat tttgaatttg caggcttttt aggtgcaaaa gtacggaaaa
     6901 atcggaaaaa aatcaggaaa acatggggaa aatccaattt tccagaaaaa atgtttgaaa
     6961 aaattgaaaa cttttgtttt tttagtaata aagttttaaa aaatggcaaa aatagctgaa
     7021 aacagcgaaa aaaaaaaatg tttttttcag gaaaaaattt gcaaaaaaat gaagagcaac
     7081 aataattccc ttttttttct gtgttttttt cggaaaaatt gagatcgaaa acgaaaaaca
     7141 gcgaaaattc ccaattttcc cagtttttaa aacatttttt tgtaaaaatt tggaaaaaac
     7201 gagttttttc agaaaaaaat gtgaaaaaaa aggtaaatta ccaatttatg cttttttttc
     7261 gatcgagtaa aaaatcgatt tttccaagat ttttcgcgaa aaattcaaaa aaaaagaacg
     7321 aaaattctcg attttctact ttttttcgaa aaaaaaagga aattatagat ttttccaaga
     7381 tttttcgcga aaaaattcga aaaaaatgtt tttttcgaaa atttcagatt ttctaatttt
     7441 ttcagaagaa ttcgaaaaaa aaaatcaaaa aattcgcaat ttttagattt ttttaaaatc
     7501 tcaattttct ataattattt tcctaaaaaa atgtaattaa aaaaccgcta aaaacggtaa
     7561 attccaaatt tttgcatttt ttcaaaaaaa atttgaaaaa aaaaatcaga aaattctcaa
     7621 atctattccc tttttttaaa atttttccca aaccaaaaaa aaaaacggta aattttcaaa
     7681 tttagcattt ttccaaaatt aaacataaaa aaaaacgcaa atttccaaat ttcgtttttt
     7741 tttcaaaaaa gttgaaaaat ccagaaaata ccctcttgtc catgaaaaaa tacgaaaatt
     7801 ttcaataaaa aatcaatttc ttcttaaaaa attaattctc gatttttcca tgaaaaaaaa
     7861 tcaaatatta attaaatttg aaaaaaaaaa gaatttatct aatagtttcg ttttttttca
     7921 gaggaaaaat ttgaaaaaaa aaacagtaaa ttctctttct ttttgaaaaa aaaaattatc
     7981 gattcttcca agttttttcc cgaaaaaatc gacaaaaaaa cgagaatttc cgattttcta
     8041 tttttttttt caaaaaaatg tgaaaaaaaa aattaaaaaa ttccaatttt gcattttttt
     8101 ttcaaaaaaa atttaaaaac accgtataat tcccgatttt tccatgaaaa aatacgaaaa
     8161 attccaataa aaatcaacta ttttaaaaat ttgccgtttt ttcagAGGTC AAGGTCATCA
     8221 CCCTCAAGTC CAAGCTCGTC TCCGACTTCC GTAAGGACTT CCAGTTCTAC AAGGTCCGTG
     8281 AGATCAACAA CTACCACCAC GCCCACGACG CCTACCTCAA CGCCGTCGTC GGAACCGCCC
     8341 TCATCAAGAA GTACCCAAAG CTCGAGTCCG AGTTCGTCTA CGGAGACTAC AAGGTCTACG
     8401 ACGTCCGTAA GATGATCGCC AAGTCCGAGC AGGAGATCGG AAAGGCCACC GCCAAGTACT
     8461 TCTTCTACTC CAACATCATG AACTTCTTCA AGACCGAGAT CACCCTCGCC AACGGAGAGA
     8521 TCCGTAAGCG TCCACTCATC GAGACCAACG GAGAGACCGG AGAGATCGTC TGGGACAAGG
     8581 GACGTGACTT CGCCACCGTC CGTAAGGTCC TCTCCATGCC ACAGGTCAAC ATCGTCAAGA
     8641 AGACCGAGGT CCAGACCGGA GGATTCTCCA AGGAGTCCAT CCTCCCAAAG CGTAACTCCG
     8701 ACAAGCTCAT CGCCCGTAAG AAGGACTGGG ACCCAAAGAA GTACGGAGGA TTCGACTCCC
     8761 CAACCGTCGC CTACTCCGTC CTCGTCGTCG CCAAGGTCGA GAAGGGAAAG TCCAAGAAGC
     8821 TCAAGTCCGT CAAGGAGCTC CTCGGAATCA CCATCATGGA GCGTTCCTCC TTCGAGAAGA
     8881 ACCCAATCGA CTTCCTCGAG GCCAAGGGAT ACAAGGAGGT CAAGAAGgtg cttacaattt
     8941 tctggagaaa aatattttaa aaaataacga aaatggaccg aatttttgga gaaaatttta
     9001 aaaaaaacga catttttccc aaaaaattga aaaatttccg aaaaaacgtt caaaattttc
     9061 aaaaaaggag catttttcga aaaaaaaaac gataatacgg aaattttttg attttccagt
     9121 ttttttctca aagaaaatcg gaaaaaggtt ttttttcttt aaaaacgtcc aaaatttttc
     9181 gaaaaaagag aaaattttcg attttccgat ttttttcaga aaaaaattga aaaaaaaaga
     9241 aattttccga ttttctcaga gaaagacgaa aagacgatat ttttcggaaa aaagttgaaa
     9301 aatcaaaaaa aaaaccgaaa aacggccgaa attttctaaa aattggaaat attgtcgatt
     9361 tttcgaaaaa aaagagtcaa aagttttcaa aaaaatatat tttttcgatt ttccgttttt
     9421 ttttttcagt aaacattgaa acaaacgaaa tttttccaaa aaaatccaat tattttccca
     9481 aatatcgaaa tatttttgat tttccgtttt tttcagaaaa aagttaaaaa aaaaagggaa
     9541 aattaagatt ttcctgattt tttttgagaa aaaatcgata aaaattgaat attctggaaa
     9601 aaacctttaa aaaattcgaa ttaaatcgaa aaacgtccaa aattttctaa aaaattgaaa
     9661 ttttttttga aaaaaaacgg aaaaatttag atttcccgac ttttttcaat gaaaaatcga
     9721 attttcgttg acttttcatt aaaaaatcca aacgcatttt tttccactaa aatctcgaaa
     9781 aagtgtcata ttgcaccata ttgtttccac attcatatta ttttgagcta aatcaggtga
     9841 ttttctgtat tttgatacta atttctattt ttagaaaaaa tgtgggaaca atatggtgca
     9901 atatgacatt ttttcgagat tttagtggag aaaaaatgcg tttggaaacg aattttataa
     9961 taaaaagtca acgaaaattc gatttttcat ggaaaaatag ggaaatcgaa aacaaatttg
    10021 cttttttttc aaaaaaaaaa acggaaattc gaaatttttc cgttctttca aaaaaaaaat
    10081 cgattttttt ggaaattttt tttttcaaat ttttaaaaat ttccagGACC TCATCATCAA
    10141 GCTCCCAAAG TACTCCCTCT TCGAGCTCGA GAACGGACGT AAGCGTATGC TCGCCTCCGC
    10201 CGGAGAGCTC CAGAAGGGAA ACGAGCTCGC CCTCCCATCC AAGTACGTCA ACTTCCTCTA
    10261 CCTCGCCTCC CACTACGAGA AGCTCAAGGG ATCCCCAGAG GACAACGAGC AGAAGCAGCT
    10321 CTTCGTCGAG CAGCACAAGC ACTACCTCGA CGAGATCATC GAGCAGATCT CCGAGTTCTC
    10381 CAAGCGTGTC ATCCTCGCCG ACGCCAACCT CGACAAGGTC CTCTCCGCCT ACAACAAGCA
    10441 CCGTGACAAG CCAATCCGTG AGCAGGCCGA GAACATCATC CACCTCTTCA CCCTCACCAA
    10501 CCTCGGAGCC CCAGCCGCCT TCAAGTACTT CGACACCACC ATCGACCGTA AGCGTTACAC
    10561 CTCCACCAAG GAGGTCCTCG ACGCCACCCT CATCCACCAG TCCATCACCG GACTCTACGA
    10621 GACCCGTATC GACCTCTCCC AGCTCGGAGG AGACTCTGGA GGATCTGGAG GAACTGGAGG
    10681 ATCTTCCGCC GGCGGGAGCT CTATGAGCCG TAGACGAAAA GCGAATCCGA CAAAACTGAG
    10741 TGAAAACGCG AAGAAGCTTG CCAAGGAAGT TGAAAATTAA cacccagctt tCTTGTACAA
    10801 AGTTGGCATT ATAAGAAAGC ATTGCTTATC AATTTGTTGC AACGAACAGG TCACTATCAG
    10861 TCAAAATAAA ATCATTATTT GCCATCCAGC TGATATCCCC TATAGTGAGT CGTATTACAT
    10921 GGTCATAGCT GTTTCCTGGC AGCTCTGGCC CGTGTCTCAA AATCTCTGAT GTTACATTGC
    10981 ACAAGATAAA ATAATATCAT CATGAACAAT AAAACTGTCT GCTTACATAA ACAGTAATAC
    11041 AAGGGGTGTT ATGAGCCATA TTCAACGGGA AACGTCGAGG CCGCGATTAA ATTCCAACAT
    11101 GGATGCTGAT TTATATGGGT ATAAATGGGC TCGCGATAAT GTCGGGCAAT CAGGTGCGAC
    11161 AATCTATCGC TTGTATGGGA AGCCCGATGC GCCAGAGTTG TTTCTGAAAC ATGGCAAAGG
    11221 TAGCGTTGCC AATGATGTTA CAGATGAGAT GGTCAGACTA AACTGGCTGA CGGAATTTAT
    11281 GCCTCTTCCG ACCATCAAGC ATTTTATCCG TACTCCTGAT GATGCATGGT TACTCACCAC
    11341 TGCGATCCCC GGAAAAACAG CATTCCAGGT ATTAGAAGAA TATCCTGATT CAGGTGAAAA
    11401 TATTGTTGAT GCGCTGGCAG TGTTCCTGCG CCGGTTGCAT TCGATTCCTG TTTGTAATTG
    11461 TCCTTTTAAC AGCGATCGCG TATTTCGTCT CGCTCAGGCG CAATCACGAA TGAATAACGG
    11521 TTTGGTTGAT GCGAGTGATT TTGATGACGA GCGTAATGGC TGGCCTGTTG AACAAGTCTG
    11581 GAAAGAAATG CATAAACTTT TGCCATTCTC ACCGGATTCA GTCGTCACTC ATGGTGATTT
    11641 CTCACTTGAT AACCTTATTT TTGACGAGGG GAAATTAATA GGTTGTATTG ATGTTGGACG
    11701 AGTCGGAATC GCAGACCGAT ACCAGGATCT TGCCATCCTA TGGAACTGCC TCGGTGAGTT
    11761 TTCTCCTTCA TTACAGAAAC GGCTTTTTCA AAAATATGGT ATTGATAATC CTGATATGAA
    11821 TAAATTGCAG TTTCATTTGA TGCTCGATGA GTTTTTCTAA TCAGAATTGG TTAATTGGTT
    11881 GTAACACTGG CAGAGCATTA CGCTGACTTG ACGGGACGGC GCAAGCTCAT GACCAAAATC
    11941 CCTTAACGTG AGTTACGCGT CGTTCCACTG AGCGTCAGAC CCCGTAGAAA AGATCAAAGG
    12001 ATCTTCTTGA GATCCTTTTT TTCTGCGCGT AATCTGCTGC TTGCAAACAA AAAAACCACC
    12061 GCTACCAGCG GTGGTTTGTT TGCCGGATCA AGAGCTACCA ACTCTTTTTC CGAAGGTAAC
    12121 TGGCTTCAGC AGAGCGCAGA TACCAAATAC TGTTCTTCTA GTGTAGCCGT AGTTAGGCCA
    12181 CCACTTCAAG AACTCTGTAG CACCGCCTAC ATACCTCGCT CTGCTAATCC TGTTACCAGT
    12241 GGCTGCTGCC AGTGGCGATA AGTCGTGTCT TACCGGGTTG GACTCAAGAC GATAGTTACC
    12301 GGATAAGGCG CAGCGGTCGG GCTGAACGGG GGGTTCGTGC ACACAGCCCA GCTTGGAGCG
    12361 AACGACCTAC ACCGAACTGA GATACCTACA GCGTGAGCTA TGAGAAAGCG CCACGCTTCC
    12421 CGAAGGGAGA AAGGCGGACA GGTATCCGGT AAGCGGCAGG GTCGGAACAG GAGAGCGCAC
    12481 GAGGGAGCTT CCAGGGGGAA ACGCCTGGTA TCTTTATAGT CCTGTCGGGT TTCGCCACCT
    12541 CTGACTTGAG CGTCGATTTT TGTGATGCTC GTCAGGGGGG CGGAGCCTAT GGAAAAACGC
    12601 CAGCAACGCG GCCTTTTTAC GGTTCCTGGC CTTTTGCTGG CCTTTTGCTC ACATGTT
//


LOCUS       pMLS539                 6870 bp    DNA        circular     18-OCT-2021
DEFINITION  .
ACCESSION   
VERSION     
SOURCE      .
  ORGANISM  .
COMMENT     Insert from Cas9 [1-2] 13 to 4365
COMMENT     Backbone from pDONR 221 2897 to 651
COMMENT     
COMMENT     ApEinfo:methylated:1
FEATURES             Location/Qualifiers
     misc_feature    4868..4900
                     /locus_tag="Flexible Linker"
                     /label="Flexible Linker"
                     /ApEinfo_label="Flexible Linker"
                     /ApEinfo_fwdcolor="#a0a295"
                     /ApEinfo_revcolor="#a0a295"
                     /ApEinfo_graphicformat="arrow_data {{0 1 2 0 0 -1} {} 0}
                     width 5 offset 0"
     primer_bind     536..553
                     /locus_tag="M13-fwd"
                     /label="M13-fwd"
                     /ApEinfo_label="M13-fwd"
                     /ApEinfo_fwdcolor="cyan"
                     /ApEinfo_revcolor="green"
                     /ApEinfo_graphicformat="arrow_data {{0 1 2 0 0 -1} {} 0}
                     width 5 offset 0"
     misc_feature    4901..4903
                     /locus_tag="NaeI"
                     /label="NaeI"
                     /ApEinfo_label="NaeI"
                     /ApEinfo_fwdcolor="#ea17ff"
                     /ApEinfo_revcolor="#ea17ff"
                     /ApEinfo_graphicformat="arrow_data {{0 1 2 0 0 -1} {} 0}
                     width 5 offset 0"
     primer_bind     complement(5131..5151)
                     /locus_tag="M13-rev"
                     /label="M13-rev"
                     /ApEinfo_label="M13-rev"
                     /ApEinfo_fwdcolor="cyan"
                     /ApEinfo_revcolor="green"
                     /ApEinfo_graphicformat="arrow_data {{0 1 2 0 0 -1} {} 0}
                     width 5 offset 0"
     misc_feature    4904..4906
                     /locus_tag="NaeI(1)"
                     /label="NaeI(1)"
                     /ApEinfo_label="NaeI"
                     /ApEinfo_fwdcolor="#ea17ff"
                     /ApEinfo_revcolor="#ea17ff"
                     /ApEinfo_graphicformat="arrow_data {{0 1 2 0 0 -1} {} 0}
                     width 5 offset 0"
     primer_bind     complement(5111..5132)
                     /locus_tag="T7"
                     /label="T7"
                     /ApEinfo_label="T7"
                     /ApEinfo_fwdcolor="cyan"
                     /ApEinfo_revcolor="green"
                     /ApEinfo_graphicformat="arrow_data {{0 1 2 0 0 -1} {} 0}
                     width 5 offset 0"
     CDS             3618..4339
                     /locus_tag="Cas9 open reading frame with intervening
                     intron and"
                     /label="Cas9 open reading frame with intervening intron
                     and"
                     /ApEinfo_label="Cas9 open reading frame with intervening
                     intron and"
                     /ApEinfo_fwdcolor="cyan"
                     /ApEinfo_revcolor="green"
                     /ApEinfo_graphicformat="arrow_data {{0 1 2 0 0 -1} {} 0}
                     width 5 offset 0"
     rep_origin      6140..6826
                     /locus_tag="ColE1 origin"
                     /label="ColE1 origin"
                     /ApEinfo_label="ColE1 origin"
                     /ApEinfo_fwdcolor="gray50"
                     /ApEinfo_revcolor="gray50"
                     /ApEinfo_graphicformat="arrow_data {{0 1 2 0 0 -1} {} 0}
                     width 5 offset 0"
     misc_feature    4907..4990
                     /locus_tag="egl-13 NLS"
                     /label="egl-13 NLS"
                     /ApEinfo_label="egl-13 NLS"
                     /ApEinfo_fwdcolor="#1137ff"
                     /ApEinfo_revcolor="#1137ff"
                     /ApEinfo_graphicformat="arrow_data {{0 1 2 0 0 -1} {} 0}
                     width 5 offset 0"
     CDS             5264..6070
                     /locus_tag="KanR"
                     /label="KanR"
                     /ApEinfo_label="KanR"
                     /ApEinfo_fwdcolor="yellow"
                     /ApEinfo_revcolor="yellow"
                     /ApEinfo_graphicformat="arrow_data {{0 1 2 0 0 -1} {} 0}
                     width 5 offset 0"
     misc_feature    4991..4993
                     /locus_tag="Stop"
                     /label="Stop"
                     /ApEinfo_label="Stop"
                     /ApEinfo_fwdcolor="#ff2029"
                     /ApEinfo_revcolor="#ff2029"
                     /ApEinfo_graphicformat="arrow_data {{0 1 2 0 0 -1} {} 0}
                     width 5 offset 0"
     misc_feature    674..712
                     /locus_tag="SV40 NLS"
                     /label="SV40 NLS"
                     /ApEinfo_label="SV40 NLS"
                     /ApEinfo_fwdcolor="#1137ff"
                     /ApEinfo_revcolor="#1137ff"
                     /ApEinfo_graphicformat="arrow_data {{0 1 2 0 0 -1} {} 0}
                     width 5 offset 0"
     misc_recomb     join(570..615,617..651)
                     /locus_tag="attP1"
                     /label="attP1"
                     /ApEinfo_label="attP1"
                     /ApEinfo_fwdcolor="plum"
                     /ApEinfo_revcolor="plum"
                     /ApEinfo_graphicformat="arrow_data {{0 1 2 0 0 -1} {} 0}
                     width 5 offset 0"
     misc_feature    671..673
                     /locus_tag="Start"
                     /label="Start"
                     /ApEinfo_label="Start"
                     /ApEinfo_fwdcolor="#11ff0d"
                     /ApEinfo_revcolor="green"
                     /ApEinfo_graphicformat="arrow_data {{0 1 2 0 0 -1} {} 0}
                     width 5 offset 0"
     misc_recomb     complement(5005..5093)
                     /locus_tag="attP2"
                     /label="attP2"
                     /ApEinfo_label="attP2"
                     /ApEinfo_fwdcolor="plum"
                     /ApEinfo_revcolor="plum"
                     /ApEinfo_graphicformat="arrow_data {{0 1 2 0 0 -1} {} 0}
                     width 5 offset 0"
     CDS             713..3617
                     /locus_tag="Cas9 open reading frame with intervening
                     intron and(1)"
                     /label="Cas9 open reading frame with intervening intron
                     and(1)"
                     /ApEinfo_label="Cas9 open reading frame with intervening
                     intron and"
                     /ApEinfo_fwdcolor="cyan"
                     /ApEinfo_revcolor="green"
                     /ApEinfo_graphicformat="arrow_data {{0 1 2 0 0 -1} {} 0}
                     width 5 offset 0"
     intron          2789..2839
                     /locus_tag="intron sequence"
                     /label="intron sequence"
                     /ApEinfo_label="intron sequence"
                     /ApEinfo_fwdcolor="#ff121b"
                     /ApEinfo_revcolor="green"
                     /ApEinfo_graphicformat="arrow_data {{0 1 2 0 0 -1} {} 0}
                     width 5 offset 0"
     misc_feature    complement(1551..1571)
                     /locus_tag="oMLS834 binding site"
                     /label="oMLS834 binding site"
                     /ApEinfo_label="oMLS834 binding site"
                     /ApEinfo_fwdcolor="#d3ff26"
                     /ApEinfo_revcolor="#ffc762"
                     /ApEinfo_graphicformat="arrow_data {{0 1 2 0 0 -1} {} 0}
                     width 5 offset 0"
     misc_feature    1572..1589
                     /locus_tag="oMLS835 binding site"
                     /label="oMLS835 binding site"
                     /ApEinfo_label="oMLS835 binding site"
                     /ApEinfo_fwdcolor="#d3ff26"
                     /ApEinfo_revcolor="#ffc762"
                     /ApEinfo_graphicformat="arrow_data {{0 1 2 0 0 -1} {} 0}
                     width 5 offset 0"
     CDS             4340..4867
                     /locus_tag="Cas9 open reading frame with intervening
                     intron and(2)"
                     /label="Cas9 open reading frame with intervening intron
                     and(2)"
                     /ApEinfo_label="Cas9 open reading frame with intervening
                     intron and"
                     /ApEinfo_fwdcolor="cyan"
                     /ApEinfo_revcolor="green"
                     /ApEinfo_graphicformat="arrow_data {{0 1 2 0 0 -1} {} 0}
                     width 5 offset 0"
ORIGIN
        1 CTTTCCTGCG TTATCCCCTG ATTCTGTGGA TAACCGTATT ACCGCCTTTG AGTGAGCTGA
       61 TACCGCTCGC CGCAGCCGAA CGACCGAGCG CAGCGAGTCA GTGAGCGAGG AAGCGGAAGA
      121 GCGCCCAATA CGCAAACCGC CTCTCCCCGC GCGTTGGCCG ATTCATTAAT GCAGCTGGCA
      181 CGACAGGTTT CCCGACTGGA AAGCGGGCAG TGAGCGCAAC GCAATTAATA CGCGTACCGC
      241 TAGCCAGGAA GAGTTTGTAG AAACGCAAAA AGGCCATCCG TCAGGATGGC CTTCTGCTTA
      301 GTTTGATGCC TGGCAGTTTA TGGCGGGCGT CCTGCCCGCC ACCCTCCGGG CCGTTGCTTC
      361 ACAACGTTCA AATCCGCTCC CGGCGGATTT GTCCTACTCA GGAGAGCGTT CACCGACAAA
      421 CAACAGATAA AACGAAAGGC CCAGTCTTCC GACTGAGCCT TTCGTTTTAT TTGATGCCTG
      481 GCAGTTCCCT ACTCTCGCGT TAACGCTAGC ATGGATGTTT TCCCAGTCAC GACGTTGTAA
      541 AACGACGGCC AGTCTTAAGC TCGGGCCCCA AATAATGATT TTATTTTGAC TGATAGTGAC
      601 CTGTTCGTTG CAACAAATTG ATGAGCAATG CTTTTTTATA ATGCCAACTT Tgtacaaaaa
      661 agcaggctcg ATGACTGCTC CAAAGAAGAA GCGTAAGGTA CCGGTAGAAA AAATGGACAA
      721 GAAGTACTCC ATCGGACTCG ACATCGGAAC CAACTCCGTC GGATGGGCCG TCATCACCGA
      781 CGAGTACAAG GTCCCATCCA AGAAGTTCAA GGTCCTCGGA AACACCGACC GTCACTCCAT
      841 CAAGAAGAAC CTCATCGGAG CCCTCCTCTT CGACTCCGGA GAGACCGCCG AGGCCACCCG
      901 TCTCAAGCGT ACCGCCCGTC GTCGTTACAC CCGTCGTAAG AACCGTATCT GCTACCTCCA
      961 GGAGATCTTC TCCAACGAGA TGGCCAAGGT CGACGACTCC TTCTTCCACC GTCTCGAGGA
     1021 GTCCTTCCTC GTCGAGGAGG ACAAGAAGCA CGAGCGTCAC CCAATCTTCG GAAACATCGT
     1081 CGACGAGGTC GCCTACCACG AGAAGTACCC AACCATCTAC CACCTCCGTA AGAAGCTCGT
     1141 CGACTCCACC GACAAGGCCG ACCTCCGTCT CATCTACCTC GCCCTCGCCC ACATGATCAA
     1201 GTTCCGTGGA CACTTCCTCA TCGAGGGAGA CCTCAACCCA GACAACTCCG ACGTCGACAA
     1261 GCTCTTCATC CAGCTCGTCC AGACCTACAA CCAGCTCTTC GAGGAGAACC CAATCAACGC
     1321 CTCCGGAGTC GACGCCAAGG CCATCCTCTC CGCCCGTCTC TCCAAGTCCC GTCGTCTCGA
     1381 GAACCTCATC GCCCAGCTCC CAGGAGAGAA GAAGAACGGA CTCTTCGGAA ACCTCATCGC
     1441 CCTCTCCCTC GGACTCACCC CAAACTTCAA GTCCAACTTC GACCTCGCCG AGGACGCCAA
     1501 GCTCCAGCTC TCCAAGGACA CCTACGACGA CGACCTCGAC AACCTCCTCG CCCAGATCGG
     1561 AGACCAGTAC GCCGACCTCT TCCTCGCCGC CAAGAACCTC TCCGACGCCA TCCTCCTCTC
     1621 CGACATCCTC CGTGTCAACA CCGAGATCAC CAAGGCCCCA CTCTCCGCCT CCATGATCAA
     1681 GCGTTACGAC GAGCACCACC AGGACCTCAC CCTCCTCAAG GCCCTCGTCC GTCAGCAGCT
     1741 CCCAGAGAAG TACAAGGAGA TCTTCTTCGA CCAGTCCAAG AACGGATACG CCGGATACAT
     1801 CGACGGAGGA GCCTCCCAGG AGGAGTTCTA CAAGTTCATC AAGCCAATCC TCGAGAAGAT
     1861 GGACGGAACC GAGGAGCTCC TCGTCAAGCT CAACCGTGAG GACCTCCTCC GTAAGCAGCG
     1921 TACCTTCGAC AACGGATCCA TCCCACACCA GATCCACCTC GGAGAGCTCC ACGCCATCCT
     1981 CCGTCGTCAG GAGGACTTCT ACCCATTCCT CAAGGACAAC CGTGAGAAGA TCGAGAAGAT
     2041 CCTCACCTTC CGTATCCCAT ACTACGTCGG ACCACTCGCC CGTGGAAACT CCCGTTTCGC
     2101 CTGGATGACC CGTAAGTCCG AGGAGACCAT CACCCCATGG AACTTCGAGG AGGTCGTCGA
     2161 CAAGGGAGCC TCCGCCCAGT CCTTCATCGA GCGTATGACC AACTTCGACA AGAACCTCCC
     2221 AAACGAGAAG GTCCTCCCAA AGCACTCCCT CCTCTACGAG TACTTCACCG TCTACAACGA
     2281 GCTCACCAAG GTCAAGTACG TCACCGAGGG AATGCGTAAG CCAGCCTTCC TCTCCGGAGA
     2341 GCAGAAGAAG GCCATCGTCG ACCTCCTCTT CAAGACCAAC CGTAAGGTCA CCGTCAAGCA
     2401 GCTCAAGGAG GACTACTTCA AGAAGATCGA GTGCTTCGAC TCCGTCGAGA TCTCCGGAGT
     2461 CGAGGACCGT TTCAACGCCT CCCTCGGAAC CTACCACGAC CTCCTCAAGA TCATCAAGGA
     2521 CAAGGACTTC CTCGACAACG AGGAGAACGA GGACATCCTC GAGGACATCG TCCTCACCCT
     2581 CACCCTCTTC GAGGACCGTG AGATGATCGA GGAGCGTCTC AAGACCTACG CCCACCTCTT
     2641 CGACGACAAG GTCATGAAGC AGCTCAAGCG TCGTCGTTAC ACCGGATGGG GACGTCTCTC
     2701 CCGTAAGCTC ATCAACGGAA TCCGTGACAA GCAGTCCGGA AAGACCATCC TCGACTTCCT
     2761 CAAGTCCGAC GGATTCGCCA ACCGTAACgt aagtttaaac atgattttac taactaacta
     2821 atctgattta aattttcagT TCATGCAGCT CATCCACGAC GACTCCCTCA CCTTCAAGGA
     2881 GGACATCCAG AAGGCCCAGG TCTCCGGACA GGGAGACTCC CTCCACGAGC ACATCGCCAA
     2941 CCTCGCCGGA TCCCCAGCCA TCAAGAAGGG AATCCTCCAG ACCGTCAAGG TCGTCGACGA
     3001 GCTCGTCAAG GTCATGGGAC GTCACAAGCC AGAGAACATC GTCATCGAGA TGGCCCGTGA
     3061 GAACCAGACC ACCCAGAAGG GACAGAAGAA CTCCCGTGAG CGTATGAAGC GTATCGAGGA
     3121 GGGAATCAAG GAGCTCGGAT CCCAGATCCT CAAGGAGCAC CCAGTCGAGA ACACCCAGCT
     3181 CCAGAACGAG AAGCTCTACC TCTACTACCT CCAGAACGGA CGTGACATGT ACGTCGACCA
     3241 GGAGCTCGAC ATCAACCGTC TCTCCGACTA CGACGTCGAC CACATCGTCC CACAGTCCTT
     3301 CCTCAAGGAC GACTCCATCG ACAACAAGGT CCTCACCCGT TCCGACAAGA ACCGTGGAAA
     3361 GTCCGACAAC GTCCCATCCG AGGAGGTCGT CAAGAAGATG AAGAACTACT GGCGTCAGCT
     3421 CCTCAACGCC AAGCTCATCA CCCAGCGTAA GTTCGACAAC CTCACCAAGG CCGAGCGTGG
     3481 AGGACTCTCC GAGCTCGACA AGGCCGGATT CATCAAGCGT CAGCTCGTCG AGACCCGTCA
     3541 GATCACCAAG CACGTCGCCC AGATCCTCGA CTCCCGTATG AACACCAAGT ACGACGAGAA
     3601 CGACAAGCTC ATCCGTGAGG TCAAGGTCAT CACCCTCAAG TCCAAGCTCG TCTCCGACTT
     3661 CCGTAAGGAC TTCCAGTTCT ACAAGGTCCG TGAGATCAAC AACTACCACC ACGCCCACGA
     3721 CGCCTACCTC AACGCCGTCG TCGGAACCGC CCTCATCAAG AAGTACCCAA AGCTCGAGTC
     3781 CGAGTTCGTC TACGGAGACT ACAAGGTCTA CGACGTCCGT AAGATGATCG CCAAGTCCGA
     3841 GCAGGAGATC GGAAAGGCCA CCGCCAAGTA CTTCTTCTAC TCCAACATCA TGAACTTCTT
     3901 CAAGACCGAG ATCACCCTCG CCAACGGAGA GATCCGTAAG CGTCCACTCA TCGAGACCAA
     3961 CGGAGAGACC GGAGAGATCG TCTGGGACAA GGGACGTGAC TTCGCCACCG TCCGTAAGGT
     4021 CCTCTCCATG CCACAGGTCA ACATCGTCAA GAAGACCGAG GTCCAGACCG GAGGATTCTC
     4081 CAAGGAGTCC ATCCTCCCAA AGCGTAACTC CGACAAGCTC ATCGCCCGTA AGAAGGACTG
     4141 GGACCCAAAG AAGTACGGAG GATTCGACTC CCCAACCGTC GCCTACTCCG TCCTCGTCGT
     4201 CGCCAAGGTC GAGAAGGGAA AGTCCAAGAA GCTCAAGTCC GTCAAGGAGC TCCTCGGAAT
     4261 CACCATCATG GAGCGTTCCT CCTTCGAGAA GAACCCAATC GACTTCCTCG AGGCCAAGGG
     4321 ATACAAGGAG GTCAAGAAGG ACCTCATCAT CAAGCTCCCA AAGTACTCCC TCTTCGAGCT
     4381 CGAGAACGGA CGTAAGCGTA TGCTCGCCTC CGCCGGAGAG CTCCAGAAGG GAAACGAGCT
     4441 CGCCCTCCCA TCCAAGTACG TCAACTTCCT CTACCTCGCC TCCCACTACG AGAAGCTCAA
     4501 GGGATCCCCA GAGGACAACG AGCAGAAGCA GCTCTTCGTC GAGCAGCACA AGCACTACCT
     4561 CGACGAGATC ATCGAGCAGA TCTCCGAGTT CTCCAAGCGT GTCATCCTCG CCGACGCCAA
     4621 CCTCGACAAG GTCCTCTCCG CCTACAACAA GCACCGTGAC AAGCCAATCC GTGAGCAGGC
     4681 CGAGAACATC ATCCACCTCT TCACCCTCAC CAACCTCGGA GCCCCAGCCG CCTTCAAGTA
     4741 CTTCGACACC ACCATCGACC GTAAGCGTTA CACCTCCACC AAGGAGGTCC TCGACGCCAC
     4801 CCTCATCCAC CAGTCCATCA CCGGACTCTA CGAGACCCGT ATCGACCTCT CCCAGCTCGG
     4861 AGGAGACTCT GGAGGATCTG GAGGAACTGG AGGATCTTCC GCCGGCGGGA GCTCTATGAG
     4921 CCGTAGACGA AAAGCGAATC CGACAAAACT GAGTGAAAAC GCGAAGAAGC TTGCCAAGGA
     4981 AGTTGAAAAT TAAcacccag ctttCTTGTA CAAAGTTGGC ATTATAAGAA AGCATTGCTT
     5041 ATCAATTTGT TGCAACGAAC AGGTCACTAT CAGTCAAAAT AAAATCATTA TTTGCCATCC
     5101 AGCTGATATC CCCTATAGTG AGTCGTATTA CATGGTCATA GCTGTTTCCT GGCAGCTCTG
     5161 GCCCGTGTCT CAAAATCTCT GATGTTACAT TGCACAAGAT AAAATAATAT CATCATGAAC
     5221 AATAAAACTG TCTGCTTACA TAAACAGTAA TACAAGGGGT GTTATGAGCC ATATTCAACG
     5281 GGAAACGTCG AGGCCGCGAT TAAATTCCAA CATGGATGCT GATTTATATG GGTATAAATG
     5341 GGCTCGCGAT AATGTCGGGC AATCAGGTGC GACAATCTAT CGCTTGTATG GGAAGCCCGA
     5401 TGCGCCAGAG TTGTTTCTGA AACATGGCAA AGGTAGCGTT GCCAATGATG TTACAGATGA
     5461 GATGGTCAGA CTAAACTGGC TGACGGAATT TATGCCTCTT CCGACCATCA AGCATTTTAT
     5521 CCGTACTCCT GATGATGCAT GGTTACTCAC CACTGCGATC CCCGGAAAAA CAGCATTCCA
     5581 GGTATTAGAA GAATATCCTG ATTCAGGTGA AAATATTGTT GATGCGCTGG CAGTGTTCCT
     5641 GCGCCGGTTG CATTCGATTC CTGTTTGTAA TTGTCCTTTT AACAGCGATC GCGTATTTCG
     5701 TCTCGCTCAG GCGCAATCAC GAATGAATAA CGGTTTGGTT GATGCGAGTG ATTTTGATGA
     5761 CGAGCGTAAT GGCTGGCCTG TTGAACAAGT CTGGAAAGAA ATGCATAAAC TTTTGCCATT
     5821 CTCACCGGAT TCAGTCGTCA CTCATGGTGA TTTCTCACTT GATAACCTTA TTTTTGACGA
     5881 GGGGAAATTA ATAGGTTGTA TTGATGTTGG ACGAGTCGGA ATCGCAGACC GATACCAGGA
     5941 TCTTGCCATC CTATGGAACT GCCTCGGTGA GTTTTCTCCT TCATTACAGA AACGGCTTTT
     6001 TCAAAAATAT GGTATTGATA ATCCTGATAT GAATAAATTG CAGTTTCATT TGATGCTCGA
     6061 TGAGTTTTTC TAATCAGAAT TGGTTAATTG GTTGTAACAC TGGCAGAGCA TTACGCTGAC
     6121 TTGACGGGAC GGCGCAAGCT CATGACCAAA ATCCCTTAAC GTGAGTTACG CGTCGTTCCA
     6181 CTGAGCGTCA GACCCCGTAG AAAAGATCAA AGGATCTTCT TGAGATCCTT TTTTTCTGCG
     6241 CGTAATCTGC TGCTTGCAAA CAAAAAAACC ACCGCTACCA GCGGTGGTTT GTTTGCCGGA
     6301 TCAAGAGCTA CCAACTCTTT TTCCGAAGGT AACTGGCTTC AGCAGAGCGC AGATACCAAA
     6361 TACTGTTCTT CTAGTGTAGC CGTAGTTAGG CCACCACTTC AAGAACTCTG TAGCACCGCC
     6421 TACATACCTC GCTCTGCTAA TCCTGTTACC AGTGGCTGCT GCCAGTGGCG ATAAGTCGTG
     6481 TCTTACCGGG TTGGACTCAA GACGATAGTT ACCGGATAAG GCGCAGCGGT CGGGCTGAAC
     6541 GGGGGGTTCG TGCACACAGC CCAGCTTGGA GCGAACGACC TACACCGAAC TGAGATACCT
     6601 ACAGCGTGAG CTATGAGAAA GCGCCACGCT TCCCGAAGGG AGAAAGGCGG ACAGGTATCC
     6661 GGTAAGCGGC AGGGTCGGAA CAGGAGAGCG CACGAGGGAG CTTCCAGGGG GAAACGCCTG
     6721 GTATCTTTAT AGTCCTGTCG GGTTTCGCCA CCTCTGACTT GAGCGTCGAT TTTTGTGATG
     6781 CTCGTCAGGG GGGCGGAGCC TATGGAAAAA CGCCAGCAAC GCGGCCTTTT TACGGTTCCT
     6841 GGCCTTTTGC TGGCCTTTTG CTCACATGTT   
//

LOCUS       pMLS544                18467 bp    DNA        circular     18-OCT-2021
DEFINITION  .
ACCESSION   
VERSION     
SOURCE      .
  ORGANISM  .
COMMENT     Promoter from pCFJ183 1 to 525
COMMENT     Gene from pMLS538 652 to 10791
COMMENT     UTR from pCM1_36 tbb-UTR 734 to 1086
COMMENT     Backbone from pCFJ150 7607 to 5923
COMMENT     
COMMENT     ApEinfo:methylated:1
FEATURES             Location/Qualifiers
     promoter        5938..6441
                     /locus_tag="Pmex-5"
                     /label="Pmex-5"
                     /ApEinfo_label="Pmex-5"
                     /ApEinfo_fwdcolor="#3920ff"
                     /ApEinfo_revcolor="#f611ff"
                     /ApEinfo_graphicformat="arrow_data {{0 1 2 0 0 -1} {} 0}
                     width 5 offset 0"
     misc_recomb     5917..5923
                     /locus_tag="attR4 recomb"
                     /label="attR4 recomb"
                     /ApEinfo_label="attR4 recomb"
                     /ApEinfo_fwdcolor="#ff80ff"
                     /ApEinfo_revcolor="#ff80ff"
                     /ApEinfo_graphicformat="arrow_data {{0 1 2 0 0 -1} {} 0}
                     width 5 offset 0"
     CDS             6468..6470
                     /locus_tag="Cas9 open reading frame with intervening
                     intron and"
                     /label="Cas9 open reading frame with intervening intron
                     and"
                     /ApEinfo_label="Cas9 open reading frame with intervening
                     intron and"
                     /ApEinfo_fwdcolor="cyan"
                     /ApEinfo_revcolor="green"
                     /ApEinfo_graphicformat="arrow_data {{0 1 2 0 0 -1} {} 0}
                     width 5 offset 0"
     misc_feature    16485..16487
                     /locus_tag="NaeI"
                     /label="NaeI"
                     /ApEinfo_label="NaeI"
                     /ApEinfo_fwdcolor="#ea17ff"
                     /ApEinfo_revcolor="#ea17ff"
                     /ApEinfo_graphicformat="arrow_data {{0 1 2 0 0 -1} {} 0}
                     width 5 offset 0"
     primer_bind     5881..5901
                     /locus_tag="M13-rev"
                     /label="M13-rev"
                     /ApEinfo_label="M13-rev"
                     /ApEinfo_fwdcolor="cyan"
                     /ApEinfo_revcolor="green"
                     /ApEinfo_graphicformat="arrow_data {{0 1 2 0 0 -1} {} 0}
                     width 5 offset 0"
     misc_recomb     complement(16935..16941)
                     /locus_tag="attL3"
                     /label="attL3"
                     /ApEinfo_label="attL3"
                     /ApEinfo_fwdcolor="#dda0dd"
                     /ApEinfo_revcolor="#dda0dd"
                     /ApEinfo_graphicformat="arrow_data {{0 1 2 0 0 -1} {} 0}
                     width 5 offset 0"
     misc_feature    16452..16484
                     /locus_tag="Flexible Linker"
                     /label="Flexible Linker"
                     /ApEinfo_label="Flexible Linker"
                     /ApEinfo_fwdcolor="#a0a295"
                     /ApEinfo_revcolor="#a0a295"
                     /ApEinfo_graphicformat="arrow_data {{0 1 2 0 0 -1} {} 0}
                     width 5 offset 0"
     rep_origin      1539..2221
                     /locus_tag="ColE1 origin"
                     /label="ColE1 origin"
                     /ApEinfo_label="ColE1 origin"
                     /ApEinfo_fwdcolor="gray50"
                     /ApEinfo_revcolor="gray50"
                     /ApEinfo_graphicformat="arrow_data {{0 1 2 0 0 -1} {} 0}
                     width 5 offset 0"
     misc_recomb     complement(16589..16602)
                     /locus_tag="AttR2"
                     /label="AttR2"
                     /ApEinfo_label="AttR2"
                     /ApEinfo_fwdcolor="plum"
                     /ApEinfo_revcolor="plum"
                     /ApEinfo_graphicformat="arrow_data {{0 1 2 0 0 -1} {} 0}
                     width 5 offset 0"
     primer_bind     5938..5957
                     /locus_tag="Forward primer"
                     /label="Forward primer"
                     /ApEinfo_label="Forward primer"
                     /ApEinfo_fwdcolor="cyan"
                     /ApEinfo_revcolor="green"
                     /ApEinfo_graphicformat="arrow_data {{0 1 2 0 0 -1} {} 0}
                     width 5 offset 0"
     misc_recomb     complement(16942..16955)
                     /locus_tag="attR3"
                     /label="attR3"
                     /ApEinfo_label="attR3"
                     /ApEinfo_fwdcolor="#ff80ff"
                     /ApEinfo_revcolor="#ff80ff"
                     /ApEinfo_graphicformat="arrow_data {{0 1 2 0 0 -1} {} 0}
                     width 5 offset 0"
     primer_bind     complement(6421..6441)
                     /locus_tag="reverse primer"
                     /label="reverse primer"
                     /ApEinfo_label="reverse primer"
                     /ApEinfo_fwdcolor="cyan"
                     /ApEinfo_revcolor="green"
                     /ApEinfo_graphicformat="arrow_data {{0 1 2 0 0 -1} {} 0}
                     width 5 offset 0"
     misc_recomb     2355..3339
                     /locus_tag="ttTi5605 left recomb"
                     /label="ttTi5605 left recomb"
                     /ApEinfo_label="ttTi5605 left recomb"
                     /ApEinfo_fwdcolor="#8080c0"
                     /ApEinfo_revcolor="#8080c0"
                     /ApEinfo_graphicformat="arrow_data {{0 1 2 0 0 -1} {} 0}
                     width 5 offset 0"
     intron          11787..11837
                     /locus_tag="intron sequence"
                     /label="intron sequence"
                     /ApEinfo_label="intron sequence"
                     /ApEinfo_fwdcolor="#ff121b"
                     /ApEinfo_revcolor="green"
                     /ApEinfo_graphicformat="arrow_data {{0 1 2 0 0 -1} {} 0}
                     width 5 offset 0"
     primer_bind     complement(16963..16980)
                     /locus_tag="M13-fwd"
                     /label="M13-fwd"
                     /ApEinfo_label="M13-fwd"
                     /ApEinfo_fwdcolor="cyan"
                     /ApEinfo_revcolor="green"
                     /ApEinfo_graphicformat="arrow_data {{0 1 2 0 0 -1} {} 0}
                     width 5 offset 0"
     misc_feature    16491..16574
                     /locus_tag="egl-13 NLS"
                     /label="egl-13 NLS"
                     /ApEinfo_label="egl-13 NLS"
                     /ApEinfo_fwdcolor="#1137ff"
                     /ApEinfo_revcolor="#1137ff"
                     /ApEinfo_graphicformat="arrow_data {{0 1 2 0 0 -1} {} 0}
                     width 5 offset 0"
     CDS             77..145
                     /locus_tag="LacZ alpha"
                     /label="LacZ alpha"
                     /ApEinfo_label="LacZ alpha"
                     /ApEinfo_fwdcolor="cornflower blue"
                     /ApEinfo_revcolor="cornflower blue"
                     /ApEinfo_graphicformat="arrow_data {{0 1 2 0 0 -1} {} 0}
                     width 5 offset 0"
     3'UTR           16603..16934
                     /locus_tag="tbb-2 utr"
                     /label="tbb-2 utr"
                     /ApEinfo_label="tbb-2 utr"
                     /ApEinfo_fwdcolor="#ffabb4"
                     /ApEinfo_revcolor="#ffabb4"
                     /ApEinfo_graphicformat="arrow_data {{0 1 2 0 0 -1} {} 0}
                     width 5 offset 0"
     misc_feature    16575..16577
                     /locus_tag="Stop"
                     /label="Stop"
                     /ApEinfo_label="Stop"
                     /ApEinfo_fwdcolor="#ff2029"
                     /ApEinfo_revcolor="#ff2029"
                     /ApEinfo_graphicformat="arrow_data {{0 1 2 0 0 -1} {} 0}
                     width 5 offset 0"
     CDS             782..1441
                     /locus_tag="AmpR"
                     /label="AmpR"
                     /ApEinfo_label="AmpR"
                     /ApEinfo_fwdcolor="yellow"
                     /ApEinfo_revcolor="yellow"
                     /ApEinfo_graphicformat="arrow_data {{0 1 2 0 0 -1} {} 0}
                     width 5 offset 0"
     misc_feature    16605..16607
                     /locus_tag="Stop(1)"
                     /label="Stop(1)"
                     /ApEinfo_label="Stop"
                     /ApEinfo_fwdcolor="#ff2029"
                     /ApEinfo_revcolor="#ff2029"
                     /ApEinfo_graphicformat="arrow_data {{0 1 2 0 0 -1} {} 0}
                     width 5 offset 0"
     misc_feature    16488..16490
                     /locus_tag="NaeI(1)"
                     /label="NaeI(1)"
                     /ApEinfo_label="NaeI"
                     /ApEinfo_fwdcolor="#ea17ff"
                     /ApEinfo_revcolor="#ea17ff"
                     /ApEinfo_graphicformat="arrow_data {{0 1 2 0 0 -1} {} 0}
                     width 5 offset 0"
     CDS             8734..9711
                     /locus_tag="Cas9 open reading frame with intervening
                     intron and(1)"
                     /label="Cas9 open reading frame with intervening intron
                     and(1)"
                     /ApEinfo_label="Cas9 open reading frame with intervening
                     intron and"
                     /ApEinfo_fwdcolor="cyan"
                     /ApEinfo_revcolor="green"
                     /ApEinfo_graphicformat="arrow_data {{0 1 2 0 0 -1} {} 0}
                     width 5 offset 0"
     gene            3691..5808
                     /locus_tag="C.Briggsae unc-119(+)"
                     /label="C.Briggsae unc-119(+)"
                     /ApEinfo_label="C.Briggsae unc-119(+)"
                     /ApEinfo_fwdcolor="cyan"
                     /ApEinfo_revcolor="green"
                     /ApEinfo_graphicformat="arrow_data {{0 1 2 0 0 -1} {} 0}
                     width 5 offset 0"
     CDS             11610..12615
                     /locus_tag="Cas9 open reading frame with intervening
                     intron and(2)"
                     /label="Cas9 open reading frame with intervening intron
                     and(2)"
                     /ApEinfo_label="Cas9 open reading frame with intervening
                     intron and"
                     /ApEinfo_fwdcolor="cyan"
                     /ApEinfo_revcolor="green"
                     /ApEinfo_graphicformat="arrow_data {{0 1 2 0 0 -1} {} 0}
                     width 5 offset 0"
     CDS             4679..5524
                     /locus_tag="CB-unc-119(+)"
                     /label="CB-unc-119(+)"
                     /ApEinfo_label="CB-unc-119(+)"
                     /ApEinfo_fwdcolor="#00ff00"
                     /ApEinfo_revcolor="#ff00ff"
                     /ApEinfo_graphicformat="arrow_data {{0 1 2 0 0 -1} {} 0}
                     width 5 offset 0"
     misc_feature    6471..6509
                     /locus_tag="SV40 NLS"
                     /label="SV40 NLS"
                     /ApEinfo_label="SV40 NLS"
                     /ApEinfo_fwdcolor="#1137ff"
                     /ApEinfo_revcolor="#1137ff"
                     /ApEinfo_graphicformat="arrow_data {{0 1 2 0 0 -1} {} 0}
                     width 5 offset 0"
     misc_recomb     17040..18467
                     /locus_tag="ttTi5605 right recomb"
                     /label="ttTi5605 right recomb"
                     /ApEinfo_label="ttTi5605 right recomb"
                     /ApEinfo_fwdcolor="#8080c0"
                     /ApEinfo_revcolor="#8080c0"
                     /ApEinfo_graphicformat="arrow_data {{0 1 2 0 0 -1} {} 0}
                     width 5 offset 0"
     CDS             14003..14724
                     /locus_tag="Cas9 open reading frame with intervening
                     intron and(3)"
                     /label="Cas9 open reading frame with intervening intron
                     and(3)"
                     /ApEinfo_label="Cas9 open reading frame with intervening
                     intron and"
                     /ApEinfo_fwdcolor="cyan"
                     /ApEinfo_revcolor="green"
                     /ApEinfo_graphicformat="arrow_data {{0 1 2 0 0 -1} {} 0}
                     width 5 offset 0"
     misc_feature    complement(3806..3825)
                     /locus_tag="oCF419"
                     /label="oCF419"
                     /ApEinfo_label="oCF419"
                     /ApEinfo_fwdcolor="#adff9d"
                     /ApEinfo_revcolor="#ffc3c9"
                     /ApEinfo_graphicformat="arrow_data {{0 1 2 0 0 -1} {} 0}
                     width 5 offset 0"
     CDS             15924..16451
                     /locus_tag="Cas9 open reading frame with intervening
                     intron and(4)"
                     /label="Cas9 open reading frame with intervening intron
                     and(4)"
                     /ApEinfo_label="Cas9 open reading frame with intervening
                     intron and"
                     /ApEinfo_fwdcolor="cyan"
                     /ApEinfo_revcolor="green"
                     /ApEinfo_graphicformat="arrow_data {{0 1 2 0 0 -1} {} 0}
                     width 5 offset 0"
     misc_feature    complement(3910..3929)
                     /locus_tag="oCF132 and oCF169"
                     /label="oCF132 and oCF169"
                     /ApEinfo_label="oCF132 and oCF169"
                     /ApEinfo_fwdcolor="#adff9d"
                     /ApEinfo_revcolor="#ffc3c9"
                     /ApEinfo_graphicformat="arrow_data {{0 1 2 0 0 -1} {} 0}
                     width 5 offset 0"
     misc_feature    14436..14441
                     /locus_tag="BbsI"
                     /label="BbsI"
                     /ApEinfo_label="BbsI"
                     /ApEinfo_fwdcolor="#ff5375"
                     /ApEinfo_revcolor="#ff5375"
                     /ApEinfo_graphicformat="arrow_data {{0 1 2 0 0 -1} {} 0}
                     width 5 offset 0"
     misc_feature    complement(4114..4133)
                     /locus_tag="oCF126"
                     /label="oCF126"
                     /ApEinfo_label="oCF126"
                     /ApEinfo_fwdcolor="#adff9d"
                     /ApEinfo_revcolor="#ffc3c9"
                     /ApEinfo_graphicformat="arrow_data {{0 1 2 0 0 -1} {} 0}
                     width 5 offset 0"
     CDS             6510..7430
                     /locus_tag="Cas9 open reading frame with intervening
                     intron and(5)"
                     /label="Cas9 open reading frame with intervening intron
                     and(5)"
                     /ApEinfo_label="Cas9 open reading frame with intervening
                     intron and"
                     /ApEinfo_fwdcolor="cyan"
                     /ApEinfo_revcolor="green"
                     /ApEinfo_graphicformat="arrow_data {{0 1 2 0 0 -1} {} 0}
                     width 5 offset 0"
     misc_feature    3222..3241
                     /locus_tag="oCF176"
                     /label="oCF176"
                     /ApEinfo_label="oCF176"
                     /ApEinfo_fwdcolor="#adff9d"
                     /ApEinfo_revcolor="#ffc3c9"
                     /ApEinfo_graphicformat="arrow_data {{0 1 2 0 0 -1} {} 0}
                     width 5 offset 0"
ORIGIN
        1 CACGTGacgt cgtgactggg aaaaccctgg cgttacccaa cttaatcgcc ttgcagcaca
       61 tccccctttc gccagctggc gtaatagcga agaggcccgc accgatcgcc cttcccaaca
      121 gttgcgcagc ctgaatggcg aatggcgcct gatgcggtat tttctcctta cgcatctgtg
      181 cggtatttca caccgcatat ggtgcactct cagtacaatc tgctctgatg ccgcatagtt
      241 aagccagccc cgacacccgc caacacccgc tgacgcgccc tgacgggctt gtctgctccc
      301 ggcatccgct tacagacaag ctgtgaccgt ctccgggagc tgcatgtgtc agaggttttc
      361 accgtcatca ccgaaacgcg cgagacgaaa gggcctcgtg atacgcctat ttttataggt
      421 taatgtcatg ataataatgg tttcttagac gtcaggtggc acttttcggg gaaatgtgcg
      481 cggaacccct atttgtttat ttttctaaat acattcaaat atgtatccgc tcatgagaca
      541 ataaccctga taaatgcttc aataatattg aaaaaggaag agtatgagta ttcaacattt
      601 ccgtgtcgcc cttattccct tttttgcggc attttgcctt cctgtttttg ctcacccaga
      661 aacgctggtg aaagtaaaag atgctgaaga tcagttgggt gcacgagtgg gttacatcga
      721 actggatctc aacagcggta agatccttga gagttttcgc cccgaagaac gttttccaat
      781 gatgagcact tttaaagttc tgctatgtgg cgcggtatta tcccgtattg acgccgggca
      841 agagcaactc ggtcgccgca tacactattc tcagaatgac ttggttgagt actcaccagt
      901 cacagaaaag catcttacgg atggcatgac agtaagagaa ttatgcagtg ctgccataac
      961 catgagtgat aacactgcgg ccaacttact tctgacaacg atcggaggac cgaaggagct
     1021 aaccgctttt ttgcacaaca tgggggatca tgtaactcgc cttgatcgtt gggaaccgga
     1081 gctgaatgaa gccataccaa acgacgagcg tgacaccacg atgcctgtag caatggcaac
     1141 aacgttgcgc aaactattaa ctggcgaact acttactcta gcttcccggc aacaattaat
     1201 agactggatg gaggcggata aagttgcagg accacttctg cgctcggccc ttccggctgg
     1261 ctggtttatt gctgataaat ctggagccgg tgagcgtggg tctcgcggta tcattgcagc
     1321 actggggcca gatggtaagc cctcccgtat cgtagttatc tacacgacgg ggagtcaggc
     1381 aactatggat gaacgaaata gacagatcgc tgagataggt gcctcactga ttaagcattg
     1441 gtaactgtca gaccaagttt actcatatat actttagatt gatttaaaac ttcattttta
     1501 atttaaaagg atctaggtga agatcctttt tgataatctc atgaccaaaa tcccttaacg
     1561 tgagttttcg ttccactgag cgtcagaccc cgtagaaaag atcaaaggat cttcttgaga
     1621 tccttttttt ctgcgcgtaa tctgctgctt gcaaacaaaa aaaccaccgc taccagcggt
     1681 ggtttgtttg ccggatcaag agctaccaac tctttttccg aaggtaactg gcttcagcag
     1741 agcgcagata ccaaatactg tccttctagt gtagccgtag ttaggccacc acttcaagaa
     1801 ctctgtagca ccgcctacat acctcgctct gctaatcctg ttaccagtgg ctgctgccag
     1861 tggcgataag tcgtgtctta ccgggttgga ctcaagacga tagttaccgg ataaggcgca
     1921 gcggtcgggc tgaacggggg gttcgtgcac acagcccagc ttggagcgaa cgacctacac
     1981 cgaactgaga tacctacagc gtgagctatg agaaagcgcc acgcttcccg aagggagaaa
     2041 ggcggacagg tatccggtaa gcggcagggt cggaacagga gagcgcacga gggagcttcc
     2101 agggggaaac gcctggtatc tttatagtcc tgtcgggttt cgccacctct gacttgagcg
     2161 tcgatttttg tgatgctcgt caggggggcg gagcctatgg aaaaacgcca gcaacgcggc
     2221 ctttttacgg ttcctggtct tttgctggcc ttttgctcac atgttctttc ctgcgttatc
     2281 ccctgattct gtggataacc gtattaccgc ctttgagtga gctgatacca gcggataaca
     2341 atttcacaGG GCCCtgtcgg attatgggct cttcttttat cctctacttt ctttctagaa
     2401 aatgcaaatg ttgagtcaga aattgctgaa tggagtacaa ctgcaatggg tttagcttat
     2461 gtttctggaa caattactgg tggaattgtg attgaaaagt aaggttatat ttcatttcaa
     2521 taaatgttac cacagtataa caaaaacaag ttacattgtt cagagtatgt ctgaatgtat
     2581 tattattatt gtatttgtgc atcagtactg tagttgtact gaagaagggt ttaaaataat
     2641 ctcaacgttt ttaagacgag ttagtgagaa tacggtcgca gttaggatgt ttggacatag
     2701 ttttattaga taatcgtgaa ctaactcact ataaaaaccc gctaactcat tgaataagat
     2761 agttttaaac gttcaaaatt tgaagacaaa attgtatgaa taagtttaca gagttggtcg
     2821 acgcaagctt ctccttctct tcacatttct caataattta gctctaattg cattcgtatt
     2881 cttcgcaaaa atacgtattc tgattgaccc gatgaaatac ggatgcctag ttgcattgat
     2941 catctacggt tatacttatg ggtgaggttt ttcaaatata ttttgattta atcgaataat
     3001 gaaatttcag aactggagtt ggtccaattt cgtggtttat atcctctgaa ctggtacctc
     3061 aaaaacatcg tagtattgct caatctgtgg catattcaat gaatactgta atggtggtta
     3121 tcagtacatt tacagtatta cctctatatt ccgttattgg tagttatgct ttccttattc
     3181 tatattcaat tccttcattt ataagtatgc ttatattatt tcgctactta ccggaaacca
     3241 aaggacgaga gattcatgat attgtgaatg aacttaaaaa aaaatgaaaa cctttgaaaa
     3301 cgttcatacg gccgaaattt tacttgatcg agccaattga acttttgtta agacttacag
     3361 aaaagtgaga gattttgtta caaaaaagtg agaaaaaagc gaaaatgaac aggaaaaaga
     3421 agaaaaatac acccgaagta tcatataaaa attaaaaaga ttgtttgacc tggcggaact
     3481 tttttgcaaa aactctgaat atccatggca catgcttcgt gcaaaacagg atccaaatga
     3541 atatcaacaa gagattcttg aagacgacga gccacttgct cagagcattg cttatctcga
     3601 atgagaccct tgttaaaatc atttttcaaa cattatatga cattgtcgaa atgtcctcct
     3661 gattccatga tggtagcaaa ctcacttcgt ctttgagcca atttatccaa gtccttgtaa
     3721 aaagtattcg aaaattgtta acggataaaa tgtttattat aatatcaaaa acaatttgtc
     3781 agttgaccac tttttgatat atttgacaga aaccgggatg aattggctca aagttagggc
     3841 gcccttctat tacagggttt ctgataacaa accggttatt aactcccaac aagggatgat
     3901 ttcaattcat catgctcaaa ttgacccaaa ttaagttaca tgacaaattc atcgcccttt
     3961 tcaactcttc ttggctcatc atctgttatt ctgttcctat tctgtctgca ccctataccc
     4021 ctttgcatac tctctcgtca ttcctttctt ggatagtgtc ttcttctccc cagctctgct
     4081 acttctatga cttgcgcccg ctgcttttcc gctcgttcct ctcctctctg acgtcttctt
     4141 ctgcttcttt tctccttcct ttttcccttc tcaatcttcc tctttttccc atttctgtca
     4201 atcattcgaa gaagaagaag aagaagaccc tcattcattt catttttttt tctgtcggtg
     4261 tgtgctgctc ggttaagagt gagctctcta ttccacgtct tcttcttttt cttcttcgat
     4321 tcgaatcaat cactccacca aaacgcattc gtttttggga ttcaccccgc ggttcgcaac
     4381 aggtttcttt ttcaaattat tagcgttata aatagaaaaa tggtggagtt tcaataaaaa
     4441 tgataattta caaagtgtat tttgattaca tgtactcaaa aaggttgaaa tttttcatac
     4501 cagttttccg gaaatccatc tgatatcatt atcgtatttt tctttttaaa aatgttttca
     4561 aaaaaaaaca aaatatagct ggttatttgg caccctctaa ttaccatttt cctgtcacac
     4621 cacactcttt tccttcttcc acttctttcc gttttcagcc gcttccaacc aaaccgatat
     4681 gaaagccgag caacaacaat cgattccacc cggctcggcg accttcccgt cgcaggtgag
     4741 actcagaaaa ctagagaaac cgctcaacta actcttgata tccgatttca ttcttttctc
     4801 ttttcttttt gttgaacttt tccatatttc cagatgccac ggccaccacc aagcaccgaa
     4861 caaggaatca caacggaatc ggagcttgcg aagaaagctc aaatcactcc gaacgacgtt
     4921 ttagcacttc cgggaatcac tcaaggtatc ttgctccctt tggatttcag tttaaaacat
     4981 aaatttagga ttcttatgct ccccatctgc gaacatctat aacatcgagt tcaccaagtt
     5041 ccaaatccgt gatctggaca ctgagcaagt gcttttcgag atcgccaaac cggagaacga
     5101 tcaggagaat gatgagtcgc cacaggagtc ggcaagatac gtgcgttata gatttgctcc
     5161 aaactttttg aaactcaaaa cggtcggagc aactgtggaa ttcaaagtag gagacatccc
     5221 aatccatcat ttccgaatga tcgaacgtca cttcttcaaa gatcgccttc tgaagtgttt
     5281 tgactttgaa ttcggattct gtattccgaa ttcacgaaac aactgtgaac atatctatga
     5341 gttccctcaa ctctctcaac aactcagtga gtcattattc taaaaagtac aattcaaaag
     5401 actaatctct ttttcagtgg acgacatgat caacaatcca aacgagactc gttctgacag
     5461 cttctatttc gtcgataaca aactcgtcat gcacaacaaa gccgactact catatgatgc
     5521 ataaatattt aatacaaaaa tgttctggat aattattctg tcgaatagaa aaaaaactcc
     5581 aaatgtgatt aaattccaat aattcctgtc tagtttgttc cttccccttc cccttctcat
     5641 gttcaatgca ttcctaagct tttcagttcc ccccttgttt ctatattttt tcgctgtcct
     5701 gtcacactcg ctaaaaacac taatcacacg gaaatctgtt ttcaataaaa actccaactt
     5761 taactcattt tcaatttcaa ctgaaagatt ttttcattag agaatgtcta gaactagGCC
     5821 CGGGCTACGT AATACGACTC ACTTAAGGCC TTGACTAGAG GGTACCAGAG CTCACCTAGG
     5881 caggaaacag ctatgaccat gattacgcca agctatcaac tttGTATAGA AAAGTTGggt
     5941 tttcacaacg gcaaaatatc agtttttaaa aaattaaacc ataaaacaaa taatataacc
     6001 caatttttac atcaaaccac aagaaaaaaa tacatttggg cccacggata aagaaattaa
     6061 aaaaatacat tttttaaagg cgcaccgaat taaaattcat ttgggtctta ccgcgtatac
     6121 cgtactccgt ttgtttgatc atttttgtca gcgctggcgg ttgttttttc atttcatttc
     6181 tgcttcaaag acgttttctc gaataatttt tcgtttattc tcttttttaa aattaatttc
     6241 tagccgtaaa tgttataaat tcacccattt aacgcaaatt tcatggtaat ctcatggaaa
     6301 aatgcagttt ctttgttaaa gaaagcttaa atagcaaaaa ttccccgact ttccccaaaa
     6361 tcctgctcga ttttccgttt tctcattgta ttctctctta attaatttta tcgataatca
     6421 attgaatgtt tcagacagag aCAAGTTTgt acaaaaaagc aggctcgATG ACTGCTCCAA
     6481 AGAAGAAGCG TAAGGTACCG GTAGAAAAAA TGGACAAGAA GTACTCCATC GGACTCGACA
     6541 TCGGAACCAA CTCCGTCGGA TGGGCCGTCA TCACCGACGA GTACAAGGTC CCATCCAAGA
     6601 AGTTCAAGGT CCTCGGAAAC ACCGACCGTC ACTCCATCAA GAAGAACCTC ATCGGAGCCC
     6661 TCCTCTTCGA CTCCGGAGAG ACCGCCGAGG CCACCCGTCT CAAGCGTACC GCCCGTCGTC
     6721 GTTACACCCG TCGTAAGAAC CGTATCTGCT ACCTCCAGGA GATCTTCTCC AACGAGATGG
     6781 CCAAGGTCGA CGACTCCTTC TTCCACCGTC TCGAGGAGTC CTTCCTCGTC GAGGAGGACA
     6841 AGAAGCACGA GCGTCACCCA ATCTTCGGAA ACATCGTCGA CGAGGTCGCC TACCACGAGA
     6901 AGTACCCAAC CATCTACCAC CTCCGTAAGA AGCTCGTCGA CTCCACCGAC AAGGCCGACC
     6961 TCCGTCTCAT CTACCTCGCC CTCGCCCACA TGATCAAGTT CCGTGGACAC TTCCTCATCG
     7021 AGGGAGACCT CAACCCAGAC AACTCCGACG TCGACAAGCT CTTCATCCAG CTCGTCCAGA
     7081 CCTACAACCA GCTCTTCGAG GAGAACCCAA TCAACGCCTC CGGAGTCGAC GCCAAGGCCA
     7141 TCCTCTCCGC CCGTCTCTCC AAGTCCCGTC GTCTCGAGAA CCTCATCGCC CAGCTCCCAG
     7201 GAGAGAAGAA GAACGGACTC TTCGGAAACC TCATCGCCCT CTCCCTCGGA CTCACCCCAA
     7261 ACTTCAAGTC CAACTTCGAC CTCGCCGAGG ACGCCAAGCT CCAGCTCTCC AAGGACACCT
     7321 ACGACGACGA CCTCGACAAC CTCCTCGCCC AGATCGGAGA CCAGTACGCC GACCTCTTCC
     7381 TCGCCGCCAA GAACCTCTCC GACGCCATCC TCCTCTCCGA CATCCTCCGT gtaaggagtt
     7441 gaacggctga aaaatcgata ttttgagcga aaaaagccgg aaaaatggat tttatcggat
     7501 aaaatttgat tttttgagct gagaaatgcc tttatagacg aatttccttg tcaaattgtt
     7561 aaaaactgca aaatttgcca aaaaaaaagc attttttata ttttttttta caaaaaattc
     7621 cacaaaaatg gcaaaatttg actaaaaatg ccaattttgt cgttttctcc gtgccacagc
     7681 ggccgaaaat cgatttttaa gcgattttcg ggtgaaaaag tgtaaaaacc gactgaaaat
     7741 ccagctgaaa acgacaaaaa cggtaagttt tagctaattt tcaccttttt ttcgatattt
     7801 ttttactaaa aaaaaaccga aaaattgagt ttttttcaaa tttctgcaaa aattctgcaa
     7861 ttttagcaat ttccatacta ttttgacgcc gaaaaagctt aaaaatatga tttttagagg
     7921 tttttaatgg aaaattcatg gatttttcaa atttttccac gaaaatcatt gaaaaatttg
     7981 aaaaaattga tttcctattc aaagttctag ctaaaaactg caattttagc aatttccata
     8041 ctattttagt actgaaaaag cctaaaaatg tgattttcag aggatttcaa tggaaaattc
     8101 atggattttt ccaatttttc aatgaaaacc attgaaaaac cctggaaaat tgagtttttc
     8161 ttcaaagttt aggaaattta tgagaatttt tgaataaaaa atttttaaat ttgaaaaaaa
     8221 ttgaaatttt aattctaaat tttaaagaaa gttgattttt taataatttt tttttttgaa
     8281 taaaaaaaaa tcaactttct ttaaaattta gaattaaaat ttcaattttt ttattcaaaa
     8341 attctcataa atttcgtaaa cttttaataa aaactcaatt tttccgattt ttttcgatga
     8401 ttttcactaa aaaattggaa aaattcatca atttcctatt gaaaacctct aaaaattata
     8461 ttttttttgc ttttccgacg tcaaaatagt atggaaaatg ctaaaattgc agaatttttc
     8521 cagaaatttg aagaaaaaac tcaatttttt ccgttttttc aatgattttc atgaaaaaat
     8581 tggaaaattt tgtaaatttt ccattgaaaa cctctgaaaa tttggaaatt ttcgaattta
     8641 aatgtttaaa aaaaattgaa tattttgcga gtttttgaat tttttttgag aatttttgaa
     8701 tttttttcac ccaaaatttt ttcaattttt cagGTCAACA CCGAGATCAC CAAGGCCCCA
     8761 CTCTCCGCCT CCATGATCAA GCGTTACGAC GAGCACCACC AGGACCTCAC CCTCCTCAAG
     8821 GCCCTCGTCC GTCAGCAGCT CCCAGAGAAG TACAAGGAGA TCTTCTTCGA CCAGTCCAAG
     8881 AACGGATACG CCGGATACAT CGACGGAGGA GCCTCCCAGG AGGAGTTCTA CAAGTTCATC
     8941 AAGCCAATCC TCGAGAAGAT GGACGGAACC GAGGAGCTCC TCGTCAAGCT CAACCGTGAG
     9001 GACCTCCTCC GTAAGCAGCG TACCTTCGAC AACGGATCCA TCCCACACCA GATCCACCTC
     9061 GGAGAGCTCC ACGCCATCCT CCGTCGTCAG GAGGACTTCT ACCCATTCCT CAAGGACAAC
     9121 CGTGAGAAGA TCGAGAAGAT CCTCACCTTC CGTATCCCAT ACTACGTCGG ACCACTCGCC
     9181 CGTGGAAACT CCCGTTTCGC CTGGATGACC CGTAAGTCCG AGGAGACCAT CACCCCATGG
     9241 AACTTCGAGG AGGTCGTCGA CAAGGGAGCC TCCGCCCAGT CCTTCATCGA GCGTATGACC
     9301 AACTTCGACA AGAACCTCCC AAACGAGAAG GTCCTCCCAA AGCACTCCCT CCTCTACGAG
     9361 TACTTCACCG TCTACAACGA GCTCACCAAG GTCAAGTACG TCACCGAGGG AATGCGTAAG
     9421 CCAGCCTTCC TCTCCGGAGA GCAGAAGAAG GCCATCGTCG ACCTCCTCTT CAAGACCAAC
     9481 CGTAAGGTCA CCGTCAAGCA GCTCAAGGAG GACTACTTCA AGAAGATCGA GTGCTTCGAC
     9541 TCCGTCGAGA TCTCCGGAGT CGAGGACCGT TTCAACGCCT CCCTCGGAAC CTACCACGAC
     9601 CTCCTCAAGA TCATCAAGGA CAAGGACTTC CTCGACAACG AGGAGAACGA GGACATCCTC
     9661 GAGGACATCG TCCTCACCCT CACCCTCTTC GAGGACCGTG AGATGATCGA Ggtgctgaag
     9721 ctcgaaaatt tggagctttt acacgagatt tttgaagaaa aagcctgaaa atcgagagat
     9781 tttgagctgt ggaattcgtt gaaattacat aattcgcgcc cgtaattctt taaaaaaacg
     9841 ctgaaatttg cagattttgc cagaaagttg aagaaaaatc tacttttccg gcattctcta
     9901 ttattttcat ggaaaattag aaaaatccat gaataaacag tgaaaattgc tgattttacc
     9961 tgaaattttg aaaaaaaaaa aaatctaaaa tcaaggtttt aagcctaaaa actgcagatt
    10021 tcagccaaaa ttgtgaaaaa agctgatttt ttgctatttt gagcttttcc atggggtgga
    10081 aattgccaaa aattacggaa cattcacaca aatttgctga ataatccaat tttccagtgt
    10141 tttctagagt ttccgtagaa attttgaaaa aacccagtaa attttcaatc ggaaaacctc
    10201 taaaaacatc gtttcaggcc tataaatagt aaaaattacc gattttattc gaaaatttaa
    10261 ggaaaagtcg tgaaaaacga gattttaagc ctcaaaactg cagattctat ctaaaattaa
    10321 aaaaaaaaaa cataaatatc cgaatttttg gaggaaaagc ctgaaaatcg atattttaag
    10381 cctcaaaact gaagatttca gccaaaaaaa aaaacagatt tttcgctatt ttatgtgcca
    10441 aaaaaccaca ttccgagctt ttccagagtg gaaattgcca aaaattacag aattttccca
    10501 gaaattagca aaaaaaaaac ccatttttca ggcgttttca acgattttca tagcaaattt
    10561 gaaaaatcca tgaatttttt aattatagaa aaccctctga aaattgcagt tttaagctat
    10621 tccagcattc aaatagtatg gaaattgcta aaaattgaag aattttccca aaaatttgat
    10681 gaaaacttat ttttctggcg ttttcgatga ttttcatgga atttcgagaa aattaatgaa
    10741 ttttcaatta aaaaacgtct gcaaaatcac attttttaaa gctttttcag caacaaaata
    10801 gtatggaaat tgctttttaa aaaagcggaa tttttggaaa aaaggttaaa ttttcagtca
    10861 gtttttgcac tttttgactg aaaattcact gaaattaggg aaaaattccg gaaaaatgat
    10921 tttttcgaat tgtagggcaa attttgcaat ttcaagcaat ttccataata ttttaatgct
    10981 ggaaaagctc aaatttacgt tttaatggga ttttagtgaa aaattcatgg attttccgaa
    11041 aaatttgcag gaaaatcata gtaaagacct caaaaaatca ataaaaaatt taaaaaattg
    11101 gacaatcaca tttctgcgta aaatctgcac tttttcagta aaaaataccg attttccgtg
    11161 aaaattctcg atttttaatc gaaaatctcg aaatttttac aaatttcagc accaaaatcg
    11221 ttgaaaattc tgaaaatttg aatttttttt ccttgttttt tgagtaaaat ttgcactttt
    11281 tcagtaaaga ataccgattt tccgtgaaaa ttctcggttt ttaatcgaaa atctcgaaat
    11341 ttttacaaat ttcagctccg aaatagctga aaattggaca aaaatttcaa tttttgccct
    11401 gttttttgag taaaatctgc actttttagt tgaaaaaaaa cacggatttt gtaggaaaat
    11461 ttgggaaaaa tctccaaatt ttcacaattt tccagtaaaa acagcaattt ttaaaacggt
    11521 ttttaatcaa aaatctttag aattttccaa atttcagcac caaaaaagct aaaaatcgct
    11581 gaaattttcg acaaattcca aatttccagG AGCGTCTCAA GACCTACGCC CACCTCTTCG
    11641 ACGACAAGGT CATGAAGCAG CTCAAGCGTC GTCGTTACAC CGGATGGGGA CGTCTCTCCC
    11701 GTAAGCTCAT CAACGGAATC CGTGACAAGC AGTCCGGAAA GACCATCCTC GACTTCCTCA
    11761 AGTCCGACGG ATTCGCCAAC CGTAACgtaa gtttaaacat gattttacta actaactaat
    11821 ctgatttaaa ttttcagTTC ATGCAGCTCA TCCACGACGA CTCCCTCACC TTCAAGGAGG
    11881 ACATCCAGAA GGCCCAGGTC TCCGGACAGG GAGACTCCCT CCACGAGCAC ATCGCCAACC
    11941 TCGCCGGATC CCCAGCCATC AAGAAGGGAA TCCTCCAGAC CGTCAAGGTC GTCGACGAGC
    12001 TCGTCAAGGT CATGGGACGT CACAAGCCAG AGAACATCGT CATCGAGATG GCCCGTGAGA
    12061 ACCAGACCAC CCAGAAGGGA CAGAAGAACT CCCGTGAGCG TATGAAGCGT ATCGAGGAGG
    12121 GAATCAAGGA GCTCGGATCC CAGATCCTCA AGGAGCACCC AGTCGAGAAC ACCCAGCTCC
    12181 AGAACGAGAA GCTCTACCTC TACTACCTCC AGAACGGACG TGACATGTAC GTCGACCAGG
    12241 AGCTCGACAT CAACCGTCTC TCCGACTACG ACGTCGACCA CATCGTCCCA CAGTCCTTCC
    12301 TCAAGGACGA CTCCATCGAC AACAAGGTCC TCACCCGTTC CGACAAGAAC CGTGGAAAGT
    12361 CCGACAACGT CCCATCCGAG GAGGTCGTCA AGAAGATGAA GAACTACTGG CGTCAGCTCC
    12421 TCAACGCCAA GCTCATCACC CAGCGTAAGT TCGACAACCT CACCAAGGCC GAGCGTGGAG
    12481 GACTCTCCGA GCTCGACAAG GCCGGATTCA TCAAGCGTCA GCTCGTCGAG ACCCGTCAGA
    12541 TCACCAAGCA CGTCGCCCAG ATCCTCGACT CCCGTATGAA CACCAAGTAC GACGAGAACG
    12601 ACAAGCTCAT CCGTGgttgg tttttccgag agaaaaacgc tgaaaaatgc cgaaaatttt
    12661 gaatttgcag gctttttagg tgcaaaagta cggaaaaatc ggaaaaaaat caggaaaaca
    12721 tggggaaaat ccaattttcc agaaaaaatg tttgaaaaaa ttgaaaactt ttgttttttt
    12781 agtaataaag ttttaaaaaa tggcaaaaat agctgaaaac agcgaaaaaa aaaaatgttt
    12841 ttttcaggaa aaaatttgca aaaaaatgaa gagcaacaat aattcccttt tttttctgtg
    12901 tttttttcgg aaaaattgag atcgaaaacg aaaaacagcg aaaattccca attttcccag
    12961 tttttaaaac atttttttgt aaaaatttgg aaaaaacgag ttttttcaga aaaaaatgtg
    13021 aaaaaaaagg taaattacca atttatgctt ttttttcgat cgagtaaaaa atcgattttt
    13081 ccaagatttt tcgcgaaaaa ttcaaaaaaa aagaacgaaa attctcgatt ttctactttt
    13141 tttcgaaaaa aaaaggaaat tatagatttt tccaagattt ttcgcgaaaa aattcgaaaa
    13201 aaatgttttt ttcgaaaatt tcagattttc taattttttc agaagaattc gaaaaaaaaa
    13261 atcaaaaaat tcgcaatttt tagatttttt taaaatctca attttctata attattttcc
    13321 taaaaaaatg taattaaaaa accgctaaaa acggtaaatt ccaaattttt gcattttttc
    13381 aaaaaaaatt tgaaaaaaaa aatcagaaaa ttctcaaatc tattcccttt ttttaaaatt
    13441 tttcccaaac caaaaaaaaa aacggtaaat tttcaaattt agcatttttc caaaattaaa
    13501 cataaaaaaa aacgcaaatt tccaaatttc gttttttttt caaaaaagtt gaaaaatcca
    13561 gaaaataccc tcttgtccat gaaaaaatac gaaaattttc aataaaaaat caatttcttc
    13621 ttaaaaaatt aattctcgat ttttccatga aaaaaaatca aatattaatt aaatttgaaa
    13681 aaaaaaagaa tttatctaat agtttcgttt tttttcagag gaaaaatttg aaaaaaaaaa
    13741 cagtaaattc tctttctttt tgaaaaaaaa aattatcgat tcttccaagt tttttcccga
    13801 aaaaatcgac aaaaaaacga gaatttccga ttttctattt tttttttcaa aaaaatgtga
    13861 aaaaaaaaat taaaaaattc caattttgca tttttttttc aaaaaaaatt taaaaacacc
    13921 gtataattcc cgatttttcc atgaaaaaat acgaaaaatt ccaataaaaa tcaactattt
    13981 taaaaatttg ccgttttttc agAGGTCAAG GTCATCACCC TCAAGTCCAA GCTCGTCTCC
    14041 GACTTCCGTA AGGACTTCCA GTTCTACAAG GTCCGTGAGA TCAACAACTA CCACCACGCC
    14101 CACGACGCCT ACCTCAACGC CGTCGTCGGA ACCGCCCTCA TCAAGAAGTA CCCAAAGCTC
    14161 GAGTCCGAGT TCGTCTACGG AGACTACAAG GTCTACGACG TCCGTAAGAT GATCGCCAAG
    14221 TCCGAGCAGG AGATCGGAAA GGCCACCGCC AAGTACTTCT TCTACTCCAA CATCATGAAC
    14281 TTCTTCAAGA CCGAGATCAC CCTCGCCAAC GGAGAGATCC GTAAGCGTCC ACTCATCGAG
    14341 ACCAACGGAG AGACCGGAGA GATCGTCTGG GACAAGGGAC GTGACTTCGC CACCGTCCGT
    14401 AAGGTCCTCT CCATGCCACA GGTCAACATC GTCAAGAAGA CCGAGGTCCA GACCGGAGGA
    14461 TTCTCCAAGG AGTCCATCCT CCCAAAGCGT AACTCCGACA AGCTCATCGC CCGTAAGAAG
    14521 GACTGGGACC CAAAGAAGTA CGGAGGATTC GACTCCCCAA CCGTCGCCTA CTCCGTCCTC
    14581 GTCGTCGCCA AGGTCGAGAA GGGAAAGTCC AAGAAGCTCA AGTCCGTCAA GGAGCTCCTC
    14641 GGAATCACCA TCATGGAGCG TTCCTCCTTC GAGAAGAACC CAATCGACTT CCTCGAGGCC
    14701 AAGGGATACA AGGAGGTCAA GAAGgtgctt acaattttct ggagaaaaat attttaaaaa
    14761 ataacgaaaa tggaccgaat ttttggagaa aattttaaaa aaaacgacat ttttcccaaa
    14821 aaattgaaaa atttccgaaa aaacgttcaa aattttcaaa aaaggagcat ttttcgaaaa
    14881 aaaaaacgat aatacggaaa ttttttgatt ttccagtttt tttctcaaag aaaatcggaa
    14941 aaaggttttt tttctttaaa aacgtccaaa atttttcgaa aaaagagaaa attttcgatt
    15001 ttccgatttt tttcagaaaa aaattgaaaa aaaaagaaat tttccgattt tctcagagaa
    15061 agacgaaaag acgatatttt tcggaaaaaa gttgaaaaat caaaaaaaaa accgaaaaac
    15121 ggccgaaatt ttctaaaaat tggaaatatt gtcgattttt cgaaaaaaaa gagtcaaaag
    15181 ttttcaaaaa aatatatttt ttcgattttc cgtttttttt tttcagtaaa cattgaaaca
    15241 aacgaaattt ttccaaaaaa atccaattat tttcccaaat atcgaaatat ttttgatttt
    15301 ccgttttttt cagaaaaaag ttaaaaaaaa aagggaaaat taagattttc ctgatttttt
    15361 ttgagaaaaa atcgataaaa attgaatatt ctggaaaaaa cctttaaaaa attcgaatta
    15421 aatcgaaaaa cgtccaaaat tttctaaaaa attgaaattt tttttgaaaa aaaacggaaa
    15481 aatttagatt tcccgacttt tttcaatgaa aaatcgaatt ttcgttgact tttcattaaa
    15541 aaatccaaac gcattttttt ccactaaaat ctcgaaaaag tgtcatattg caccatattg
    15601 tttccacatt catattattt tgagctaaat caggtgattt tctgtatttt gatactaatt
    15661 tctattttta gaaaaaatgt gggaacaata tggtgcaata tgacattttt tcgagatttt
    15721 agtggagaaa aaatgcgttt ggaaacgaat tttataataa aaagtcaacg aaaattcgat
    15781 ttttcatgga aaaataggga aatcgaaaac aaatttgctt ttttttcaaa aaaaaaaacg
    15841 gaaattcgaa atttttccgt tctttcaaaa aaaaaatcga tttttttgga aatttttttt
    15901 ttcaaatttt taaaaatttc cagGACCTCA TCATCAAGCT CCCAAAGTAC TCCCTCTTCG
    15961 AGCTCGAGAA CGGACGTAAG CGTATGCTCG CCTCCGCCGG AGAGCTCCAG AAGGGAAACG
    16021 AGCTCGCCCT CCCATCCAAG TACGTCAACT TCCTCTACCT CGCCTCCCAC TACGAGAAGC
    16081 TCAAGGGATC CCCAGAGGAC AACGAGCAGA AGCAGCTCTT CGTCGAGCAG CACAAGCACT
    16141 ACCTCGACGA GATCATCGAG CAGATCTCCG AGTTCTCCAA GCGTGTCATC CTCGCCGACG
    16201 CCAACCTCGA CAAGGTCCTC TCCGCCTACA ACAAGCACCG TGACAAGCCA ATCCGTGAGC
    16261 AGGCCGAGAA CATCATCCAC CTCTTCACCC TCACCAACCT CGGAGCCCCA GCCGCCTTCA
    16321 AGTACTTCGA CACCACCATC GACCGTAAGC GTTACACCTC CACCAAGGAG GTCCTCGACG
    16381 CCACCCTCAT CCACCAGTCC ATCACCGGAC TCTACGAGAC CCGTATCGAC CTCTCCCAGC
    16441 TCGGAGGAGA CTCTGGAGGA TCTGGAGGAA CTGGAGGATC TTCCGCCGGC GGGAGCTCTA
    16501 TGAGCCGTAG ACGAAAAGCG AATCCGACAA AACTGAGTGA AAACGCGAAG AAGCTTGCCA
    16561 AGGAAGTTGA AAATTAAcac ccagctttCT TGTACAAAGT GGgaTAAatg caaaatcctt
    16621 tcaagcattc ccttcttctc tatcactctt ctttcttttt gtcaaaaaat tctctcgcta
    16681 atttatttgc ttttttaatg ttattatttt atgacttttt atagtcactg aaaagtttgc
    16741 atctgagtga agtgaatgct atcaaaatgt gattctgtct gatgtacttt cacaatctct
    16801 cttcaattcc attttgaagt gctttaaacc cgaaaggttg agaaaaatgc gagcgctcaa
    16861 atatttgtat tgtgttcgtt gagtgaccca acaaaaagag gaaactttat tgtgccgcca
    16921 agaaaaaagt ctcaCAACTT Tattatacat agttgataat tcactggccg tcgttttaca
    16981 CTCGAGACGT ACGGTGCGCG CGATGCATTC GAAGATCTGC CCACTAGTGA GTCGTATTAt
    17041 aagtgcaagt aagatcagtg tttgtttcga tatcagtctg tttcgtaacg gtcttctgta
    17101 taactacaaa aaagaataaa aaaccgtatc acaactgaga aaaaagacaa aacttattga
    17161 acagtgttcc tttcaaaaaa ttattttgta aaaaatcgag tttttctcca aaataacgca
    17221 cgcaatcaaa aacaagaaaa ctaacgtgtt ctcctgggcg tggaactcct tatcaagatt
    17281 accattattg tctgtcagaa ttgatatttc aattatttca tatctagaca aacccgggtg
    17341 tcttgcattt attagtactg tgagtttaca tacaaacgag gcttactcag ataacataga
    17401 gtcacctcta attagcaaaa acccatttct aattagctat ttcgaccagt tctaaagtca
    17461 ccgtaattag aaatggtttt tgtagctttt ctaattagaa atgaccccga gataagtgaa
    17521 atatggcatt ttctgggttt tctagtaaga aatgatcccg cacgtagtga ttccgcgtta
    17581 caagccaaat tcaaattaaa aaagtatatt acacaattca agttacatta ttttcaggaa
    17641 acaatggcga agagcaaagc agagattcaa aaggaggaaa gagacaacag atatgaacga
    17701 agacttcttg aaaagagaaa gagacatgag gtgagtaacc atgataataa ataatcaagt
    17761 aagggctata gatttataaa ttctggagtt aacagtttcg aaaaaaagta gttttcatat
    17821 gtgcgaagga atatcaaaaa taggggaata gcctaaacga gtgagaaaat taaatgtttg
    17881 ttattttttc aaaaatgtct gcagggccgt tatcctttca aatgcactct atcaaacata
    17941 gatcatatcc atcatatctt atccagaatt tatatcatat ccaagattga gagcgtttca
    18001 aggaaaatct caaacaacca tacaattttg tagatcgaca acaaggcctc cacttcttca
    18061 tcgatggcct ctgcagcacc tgcaccacca agtttgtatt tttcatatta atataaagtg
    18121 agccacgcat agtcgttttt aggatttttg ccagatcgat gtcgcgcaaa cagactgttt
    18181 ttttttcttt gaaagccgtg cgtgacatgg gccacggatt gtaacgccgc gctggatgga
    18241 taaaaattta ttcagttttt tagcctttac aaaatatggt tcgactactt tctttatttt
    18301 tacattttta taggtgctca ttgagctgag atattttggg tataatcgga aaatcgctga
    18361 ttttggtcat ttttctgcac taaagattac acaaaaagtt cagtatttag attcattgtt
    18421 gaaaattggg gatgatctac agatacatat cgccgtgttc aaaaaca 
//

LOCUS       pMLS546                12680 bp    DNA        circular     18-OCT-2021
DEFINITION  .
ACCESSION   
VERSION     
SOURCE      .
  ORGANISM  .
COMMENT     Promoter from pCFJ183 1 to 525
COMMENT     Gene from pMLS539 652 to 5004
COMMENT     UTR from pCM1_36 tbb-UTR 734 to 1086
COMMENT     Backbone from pCFJ150 7607 to 5923
COMMENT     
COMMENT     ApEinfo:methylated:1
FEATURES             Location/Qualifiers
     promoter        5938..6441
                     /locus_tag="Pmex-5"
                     /label="Pmex-5"
                     /ApEinfo_label="Pmex-5"
                     /ApEinfo_fwdcolor="#3920ff"
                     /ApEinfo_revcolor="#f611ff"
                     /ApEinfo_graphicformat="arrow_data {{0 1 2 0 0 -1} {} 0}
                     width 5 offset 0"
     misc_recomb     5917..5923
                     /locus_tag="attR4 recomb"
                     /label="attR4 recomb"
                     /ApEinfo_label="attR4 recomb"
                     /ApEinfo_fwdcolor="#ff80ff"
                     /ApEinfo_revcolor="#ff80ff"
                     /ApEinfo_graphicformat="arrow_data {{0 1 2 0 0 -1} {} 0}
                     width 5 offset 0"
     misc_feature    10665..10697
                     /locus_tag="Flexible Linker"
                     /label="Flexible Linker"
                     /ApEinfo_label="Flexible Linker"
                     /ApEinfo_fwdcolor="#a0a295"
                     /ApEinfo_revcolor="#a0a295"
                     /ApEinfo_graphicformat="arrow_data {{0 1 2 0 0 -1} {} 0}
                     width 5 offset 0"
     primer_bind     5938..5957
                     /locus_tag="Forward primer"
                     /label="Forward primer"
                     /ApEinfo_label="Forward primer"
                     /ApEinfo_fwdcolor="cyan"
                     /ApEinfo_revcolor="green"
                     /ApEinfo_graphicformat="arrow_data {{0 1 2 0 0 -1} {} 0}
                     width 5 offset 0"
     misc_recomb     complement(11155..11168)
                     /locus_tag="attR3"
                     /label="attR3"
                     /ApEinfo_label="attR3"
                     /ApEinfo_fwdcolor="#ff80ff"
                     /ApEinfo_revcolor="#ff80ff"
                     /ApEinfo_graphicformat="arrow_data {{0 1 2 0 0 -1} {} 0}
                     width 5 offset 0"
     primer_bind     complement(6421..6441)
                     /locus_tag="reverse primer"
                     /label="reverse primer"
                     /ApEinfo_label="reverse primer"
                     /ApEinfo_fwdcolor="cyan"
                     /ApEinfo_revcolor="green"
                     /ApEinfo_graphicformat="arrow_data {{0 1 2 0 0 -1} {} 0}
                     width 5 offset 0"
     misc_recomb     2355..3339
                     /locus_tag="ttTi5605 left recomb"
                     /label="ttTi5605 left recomb"
                     /ApEinfo_label="ttTi5605 left recomb"
                     /ApEinfo_fwdcolor="#8080c0"
                     /ApEinfo_revcolor="#8080c0"
                     /ApEinfo_graphicformat="arrow_data {{0 1 2 0 0 -1} {} 0}
                     width 5 offset 0"
     misc_feature    10698..10700
                     /locus_tag="NaeI"
                     /label="NaeI"
                     /ApEinfo_label="NaeI"
                     /ApEinfo_fwdcolor="#ea17ff"
                     /ApEinfo_revcolor="#ea17ff"
                     /ApEinfo_graphicformat="arrow_data {{0 1 2 0 0 -1} {} 0}
                     width 5 offset 0"
     primer_bind     complement(11176..11193)
                     /locus_tag="M13-fwd"
                     /label="M13-fwd"
                     /ApEinfo_label="M13-fwd"
                     /ApEinfo_fwdcolor="cyan"
                     /ApEinfo_revcolor="green"
                     /ApEinfo_graphicformat="arrow_data {{0 1 2 0 0 -1} {} 0}
                     width 5 offset 0"
     misc_feature    10701..10703
                     /locus_tag="NaeI(1)"
                     /label="NaeI(1)"
                     /ApEinfo_label="NaeI"
                     /ApEinfo_fwdcolor="#ea17ff"
                     /ApEinfo_revcolor="#ea17ff"
                     /ApEinfo_graphicformat="arrow_data {{0 1 2 0 0 -1} {} 0}
                     width 5 offset 0"
     primer_bind     5881..5901
                     /locus_tag="M13-rev"
                     /label="M13-rev"
                     /ApEinfo_label="M13-rev"
                     /ApEinfo_fwdcolor="cyan"
                     /ApEinfo_revcolor="green"
                     /ApEinfo_graphicformat="arrow_data {{0 1 2 0 0 -1} {} 0}
                     width 5 offset 0"
     misc_recomb     complement(11148..11154)
                     /locus_tag="attL3"
                     /label="attL3"
                     /ApEinfo_label="attL3"
                     /ApEinfo_fwdcolor="#dda0dd"
                     /ApEinfo_revcolor="#dda0dd"
                     /ApEinfo_graphicformat="arrow_data {{0 1 2 0 0 -1} {} 0}
                     width 5 offset 0"
     misc_feature    3222..3241
                     /locus_tag="oCF176"
                     /label="oCF176"
                     /ApEinfo_label="oCF176"
                     /ApEinfo_fwdcolor="#adff9d"
                     /ApEinfo_revcolor="#ffc3c9"
                     /ApEinfo_graphicformat="arrow_data {{0 1 2 0 0 -1} {} 0}
                     width 5 offset 0"
     CDS             9415..10136
                     /locus_tag="Cas9 open reading frame with intervening
                     intron and"
                     /label="Cas9 open reading frame with intervening intron
                     and"
                     /ApEinfo_label="Cas9 open reading frame with intervening
                     intron and"
                     /ApEinfo_fwdcolor="cyan"
                     /ApEinfo_revcolor="green"
                     /ApEinfo_graphicformat="arrow_data {{0 1 2 0 0 -1} {} 0}
                     width 5 offset 0"
     rep_origin      1539..2221
                     /locus_tag="ColE1 origin"
                     /label="ColE1 origin"
                     /ApEinfo_label="ColE1 origin"
                     /ApEinfo_fwdcolor="gray50"
                     /ApEinfo_revcolor="gray50"
                     /ApEinfo_graphicformat="arrow_data {{0 1 2 0 0 -1} {} 0}
                     width 5 offset 0"
     misc_recomb     complement(10802..10815)
                     /locus_tag="AttR2"
                     /label="AttR2"
                     /ApEinfo_label="AttR2"
                     /ApEinfo_fwdcolor="plum"
                     /ApEinfo_revcolor="plum"
                     /ApEinfo_graphicformat="arrow_data {{0 1 2 0 0 -1} {} 0}
                     width 5 offset 0"
     misc_feature    10704..10787
                     /locus_tag="egl-13 NLS"
                     /label="egl-13 NLS"
                     /ApEinfo_label="egl-13 NLS"
                     /ApEinfo_fwdcolor="#1137ff"
                     /ApEinfo_revcolor="#1137ff"
                     /ApEinfo_graphicformat="arrow_data {{0 1 2 0 0 -1} {} 0}
                     width 5 offset 0"
     CDS             77..145
                     /locus_tag="LacZ alpha"
                     /label="LacZ alpha"
                     /ApEinfo_label="LacZ alpha"
                     /ApEinfo_fwdcolor="cornflower blue"
                     /ApEinfo_revcolor="cornflower blue"
                     /ApEinfo_graphicformat="arrow_data {{0 1 2 0 0 -1} {} 0}
                     width 5 offset 0"
     3'UTR           10816..11147
                     /locus_tag="tbb-2 utr"
                     /label="tbb-2 utr"
                     /ApEinfo_label="tbb-2 utr"
                     /ApEinfo_fwdcolor="#ffabb4"
                     /ApEinfo_revcolor="#ffabb4"
                     /ApEinfo_graphicformat="arrow_data {{0 1 2 0 0 -1} {} 0}
                     width 5 offset 0"
     misc_feature    10788..10790
                     /locus_tag="Stop"
                     /label="Stop"
                     /ApEinfo_label="Stop"
                     /ApEinfo_fwdcolor="#ff2029"
                     /ApEinfo_revcolor="#ff2029"
                     /ApEinfo_graphicformat="arrow_data {{0 1 2 0 0 -1} {} 0}
                     width 5 offset 0"
     CDS             782..1441
                     /locus_tag="AmpR"
                     /label="AmpR"
                     /ApEinfo_label="AmpR"
                     /ApEinfo_fwdcolor="yellow"
                     /ApEinfo_revcolor="yellow"
                     /ApEinfo_graphicformat="arrow_data {{0 1 2 0 0 -1} {} 0}
                     width 5 offset 0"
     misc_feature    10818..10820
                     /locus_tag="Stop(1)"
                     /label="Stop(1)"
                     /ApEinfo_label="Stop"
                     /ApEinfo_fwdcolor="#ff2029"
                     /ApEinfo_revcolor="#ff2029"
                     /ApEinfo_graphicformat="arrow_data {{0 1 2 0 0 -1} {} 0}
                     width 5 offset 0"
     misc_feature    6471..6509
                     /locus_tag="SV40 NLS"
                     /label="SV40 NLS"
                     /ApEinfo_label="SV40 NLS"
                     /ApEinfo_fwdcolor="#1137ff"
                     /ApEinfo_revcolor="#1137ff"
                     /ApEinfo_graphicformat="arrow_data {{0 1 2 0 0 -1} {} 0}
                     width 5 offset 0"
     misc_feature    6468..6470
                     /locus_tag="Start"
                     /label="Start"
                     /ApEinfo_label="Start"
                     /ApEinfo_fwdcolor="#11ff0d"
                     /ApEinfo_revcolor="green"
                     /ApEinfo_graphicformat="arrow_data {{0 1 2 0 0 -1} {} 0}
                     width 5 offset 0"
     gene            3691..5808
                     /locus_tag="C.Briggsae unc-119(+)"
                     /label="C.Briggsae unc-119(+)"
                     /ApEinfo_label="C.Briggsae unc-119(+)"
                     /ApEinfo_fwdcolor="cyan"
                     /ApEinfo_revcolor="green"
                     /ApEinfo_graphicformat="arrow_data {{0 1 2 0 0 -1} {} 0}
                     width 5 offset 0"
     CDS             6510..9414
                     /locus_tag="Cas9 open reading frame with intervening
                     intron and(1)"
                     /label="Cas9 open reading frame with intervening intron
                     and(1)"
                     /ApEinfo_label="Cas9 open reading frame with intervening
                     intron and"
                     /ApEinfo_fwdcolor="cyan"
                     /ApEinfo_revcolor="green"
                     /ApEinfo_graphicformat="arrow_data {{0 1 2 0 0 -1} {} 0}
                     width 5 offset 0"
     CDS             4679..5524
                     /locus_tag="CB-unc-119(+)"
                     /label="CB-unc-119(+)"
                     /ApEinfo_label="CB-unc-119(+)"
                     /ApEinfo_fwdcolor="#00ff00"
                     /ApEinfo_revcolor="#ff00ff"
                     /ApEinfo_graphicformat="arrow_data {{0 1 2 0 0 -1} {} 0}
                     width 5 offset 0"
     intron          8586..8636
                     /locus_tag="intron sequence"
                     /label="intron sequence"
                     /ApEinfo_label="intron sequence"
                     /ApEinfo_fwdcolor="#ff121b"
                     /ApEinfo_revcolor="green"
                     /ApEinfo_graphicformat="arrow_data {{0 1 2 0 0 -1} {} 0}
                     width 5 offset 0"
     misc_recomb     11253..12680
                     /locus_tag="ttTi5605 right recomb"
                     /label="ttTi5605 right recomb"
                     /ApEinfo_label="ttTi5605 right recomb"
                     /ApEinfo_fwdcolor="#8080c0"
                     /ApEinfo_revcolor="#8080c0"
                     /ApEinfo_graphicformat="arrow_data {{0 1 2 0 0 -1} {} 0}
                     width 5 offset 0"
     misc_feature    complement(7348..7368)
                     /locus_tag="oMLS834 binding site"
                     /label="oMLS834 binding site"
                     /ApEinfo_label="oMLS834 binding site"
                     /ApEinfo_fwdcolor="#d3ff26"
                     /ApEinfo_revcolor="#ffc762"
                     /ApEinfo_graphicformat="arrow_data {{0 1 2 0 0 -1} {} 0}
                     width 5 offset 0"
     misc_feature    complement(3806..3825)
                     /locus_tag="oCF419"
                     /label="oCF419"
                     /ApEinfo_label="oCF419"
                     /ApEinfo_fwdcolor="#adff9d"
                     /ApEinfo_revcolor="#ffc3c9"
                     /ApEinfo_graphicformat="arrow_data {{0 1 2 0 0 -1} {} 0}
                     width 5 offset 0"
     misc_feature    7369..7386
                     /locus_tag="oMLS835 binding site"
                     /label="oMLS835 binding site"
                     /ApEinfo_label="oMLS835 binding site"
                     /ApEinfo_fwdcolor="#d3ff26"
                     /ApEinfo_revcolor="#ffc762"
                     /ApEinfo_graphicformat="arrow_data {{0 1 2 0 0 -1} {} 0}
                     width 5 offset 0"
     misc_feature    complement(3910..3929)
                     /locus_tag="oCF132 and oCF169"
                     /label="oCF132 and oCF169"
                     /ApEinfo_label="oCF132 and oCF169"
                     /ApEinfo_fwdcolor="#adff9d"
                     /ApEinfo_revcolor="#ffc3c9"
                     /ApEinfo_graphicformat="arrow_data {{0 1 2 0 0 -1} {} 0}
                     width 5 offset 0"
     CDS             10137..10664
                     /locus_tag="Cas9 open reading frame with intervening
                     intron and(2)"
                     /label="Cas9 open reading frame with intervening intron
                     and(2)"
                     /ApEinfo_label="Cas9 open reading frame with intervening
                     intron and"
                     /ApEinfo_fwdcolor="cyan"
                     /ApEinfo_revcolor="green"
                     /ApEinfo_graphicformat="arrow_data {{0 1 2 0 0 -1} {} 0}
                     width 5 offset 0"
     misc_feature    complement(4114..4133)
                     /locus_tag="oCF126"
                     /label="oCF126"
                     /ApEinfo_label="oCF126"
                     /ApEinfo_fwdcolor="#adff9d"
                     /ApEinfo_revcolor="#ffc3c9"
                     /ApEinfo_graphicformat="arrow_data {{0 1 2 0 0 -1} {} 0}
                     width 5 offset 0"
ORIGIN
        1 CACGTGacgt cgtgactggg aaaaccctgg cgttacccaa cttaatcgcc ttgcagcaca
       61 tccccctttc gccagctggc gtaatagcga agaggcccgc accgatcgcc cttcccaaca
      121 gttgcgcagc ctgaatggcg aatggcgcct gatgcggtat tttctcctta cgcatctgtg
      181 cggtatttca caccgcatat ggtgcactct cagtacaatc tgctctgatg ccgcatagtt
      241 aagccagccc cgacacccgc caacacccgc tgacgcgccc tgacgggctt gtctgctccc
      301 ggcatccgct tacagacaag ctgtgaccgt ctccgggagc tgcatgtgtc agaggttttc
      361 accgtcatca ccgaaacgcg cgagacgaaa gggcctcgtg atacgcctat ttttataggt
      421 taatgtcatg ataataatgg tttcttagac gtcaggtggc acttttcggg gaaatgtgcg
      481 cggaacccct atttgtttat ttttctaaat acattcaaat atgtatccgc tcatgagaca
      541 ataaccctga taaatgcttc aataatattg aaaaaggaag agtatgagta ttcaacattt
      601 ccgtgtcgcc cttattccct tttttgcggc attttgcctt cctgtttttg ctcacccaga
      661 aacgctggtg aaagtaaaag atgctgaaga tcagttgggt gcacgagtgg gttacatcga
      721 actggatctc aacagcggta agatccttga gagttttcgc cccgaagaac gttttccaat
      781 gatgagcact tttaaagttc tgctatgtgg cgcggtatta tcccgtattg acgccgggca
      841 agagcaactc ggtcgccgca tacactattc tcagaatgac ttggttgagt actcaccagt
      901 cacagaaaag catcttacgg atggcatgac agtaagagaa ttatgcagtg ctgccataac
      961 catgagtgat aacactgcgg ccaacttact tctgacaacg atcggaggac cgaaggagct
     1021 aaccgctttt ttgcacaaca tgggggatca tgtaactcgc cttgatcgtt gggaaccgga
     1081 gctgaatgaa gccataccaa acgacgagcg tgacaccacg atgcctgtag caatggcaac
     1141 aacgttgcgc aaactattaa ctggcgaact acttactcta gcttcccggc aacaattaat
     1201 agactggatg gaggcggata aagttgcagg accacttctg cgctcggccc ttccggctgg
     1261 ctggtttatt gctgataaat ctggagccgg tgagcgtggg tctcgcggta tcattgcagc
     1321 actggggcca gatggtaagc cctcccgtat cgtagttatc tacacgacgg ggagtcaggc
     1381 aactatggat gaacgaaata gacagatcgc tgagataggt gcctcactga ttaagcattg
     1441 gtaactgtca gaccaagttt actcatatat actttagatt gatttaaaac ttcattttta
     1501 atttaaaagg atctaggtga agatcctttt tgataatctc atgaccaaaa tcccttaacg
     1561 tgagttttcg ttccactgag cgtcagaccc cgtagaaaag atcaaaggat cttcttgaga
     1621 tccttttttt ctgcgcgtaa tctgctgctt gcaaacaaaa aaaccaccgc taccagcggt
     1681 ggtttgtttg ccggatcaag agctaccaac tctttttccg aaggtaactg gcttcagcag
     1741 agcgcagata ccaaatactg tccttctagt gtagccgtag ttaggccacc acttcaagaa
     1801 ctctgtagca ccgcctacat acctcgctct gctaatcctg ttaccagtgg ctgctgccag
     1861 tggcgataag tcgtgtctta ccgggttgga ctcaagacga tagttaccgg ataaggcgca
     1921 gcggtcgggc tgaacggggg gttcgtgcac acagcccagc ttggagcgaa cgacctacac
     1981 cgaactgaga tacctacagc gtgagctatg agaaagcgcc acgcttcccg aagggagaaa
     2041 ggcggacagg tatccggtaa gcggcagggt cggaacagga gagcgcacga gggagcttcc
     2101 agggggaaac gcctggtatc tttatagtcc tgtcgggttt cgccacctct gacttgagcg
     2161 tcgatttttg tgatgctcgt caggggggcg gagcctatgg aaaaacgcca gcaacgcggc
     2221 ctttttacgg ttcctggtct tttgctggcc ttttgctcac atgttctttc ctgcgttatc
     2281 ccctgattct gtggataacc gtattaccgc ctttgagtga gctgatacca gcggataaca
     2341 atttcacaGG GCCCtgtcgg attatgggct cttcttttat cctctacttt ctttctagaa
     2401 aatgcaaatg ttgagtcaga aattgctgaa tggagtacaa ctgcaatggg tttagcttat
     2461 gtttctggaa caattactgg tggaattgtg attgaaaagt aaggttatat ttcatttcaa
     2521 taaatgttac cacagtataa caaaaacaag ttacattgtt cagagtatgt ctgaatgtat
     2581 tattattatt gtatttgtgc atcagtactg tagttgtact gaagaagggt ttaaaataat
     2641 ctcaacgttt ttaagacgag ttagtgagaa tacggtcgca gttaggatgt ttggacatag
     2701 ttttattaga taatcgtgaa ctaactcact ataaaaaccc gctaactcat tgaataagat
     2761 agttttaaac gttcaaaatt tgaagacaaa attgtatgaa taagtttaca gagttggtcg
     2821 acgcaagctt ctccttctct tcacatttct caataattta gctctaattg cattcgtatt
     2881 cttcgcaaaa atacgtattc tgattgaccc gatgaaatac ggatgcctag ttgcattgat
     2941 catctacggt tatacttatg ggtgaggttt ttcaaatata ttttgattta atcgaataat
     3001 gaaatttcag aactggagtt ggtccaattt cgtggtttat atcctctgaa ctggtacctc
     3061 aaaaacatcg tagtattgct caatctgtgg catattcaat gaatactgta atggtggtta
     3121 tcagtacatt tacagtatta cctctatatt ccgttattgg tagttatgct ttccttattc
     3181 tatattcaat tccttcattt ataagtatgc ttatattatt tcgctactta ccggaaacca
     3241 aaggacgaga gattcatgat attgtgaatg aacttaaaaa aaaatgaaaa cctttgaaaa
     3301 cgttcatacg gccgaaattt tacttgatcg agccaattga acttttgtta agacttacag
     3361 aaaagtgaga gattttgtta caaaaaagtg agaaaaaagc gaaaatgaac aggaaaaaga
     3421 agaaaaatac acccgaagta tcatataaaa attaaaaaga ttgtttgacc tggcggaact
     3481 tttttgcaaa aactctgaat atccatggca catgcttcgt gcaaaacagg atccaaatga
     3541 atatcaacaa gagattcttg aagacgacga gccacttgct cagagcattg cttatctcga
     3601 atgagaccct tgttaaaatc atttttcaaa cattatatga cattgtcgaa atgtcctcct
     3661 gattccatga tggtagcaaa ctcacttcgt ctttgagcca atttatccaa gtccttgtaa
     3721 aaagtattcg aaaattgtta acggataaaa tgtttattat aatatcaaaa acaatttgtc
     3781 agttgaccac tttttgatat atttgacaga aaccgggatg aattggctca aagttagggc
     3841 gcccttctat tacagggttt ctgataacaa accggttatt aactcccaac aagggatgat
     3901 ttcaattcat catgctcaaa ttgacccaaa ttaagttaca tgacaaattc atcgcccttt
     3961 tcaactcttc ttggctcatc atctgttatt ctgttcctat tctgtctgca ccctataccc
     4021 ctttgcatac tctctcgtca ttcctttctt ggatagtgtc ttcttctccc cagctctgct
     4081 acttctatga cttgcgcccg ctgcttttcc gctcgttcct ctcctctctg acgtcttctt
     4141 ctgcttcttt tctccttcct ttttcccttc tcaatcttcc tctttttccc atttctgtca
     4201 atcattcgaa gaagaagaag aagaagaccc tcattcattt catttttttt tctgtcggtg
     4261 tgtgctgctc ggttaagagt gagctctcta ttccacgtct tcttcttttt cttcttcgat
     4321 tcgaatcaat cactccacca aaacgcattc gtttttggga ttcaccccgc ggttcgcaac
     4381 aggtttcttt ttcaaattat tagcgttata aatagaaaaa tggtggagtt tcaataaaaa
     4441 tgataattta caaagtgtat tttgattaca tgtactcaaa aaggttgaaa tttttcatac
     4501 cagttttccg gaaatccatc tgatatcatt atcgtatttt tctttttaaa aatgttttca
     4561 aaaaaaaaca aaatatagct ggttatttgg caccctctaa ttaccatttt cctgtcacac
     4621 cacactcttt tccttcttcc acttctttcc gttttcagcc gcttccaacc aaaccgatat
     4681 gaaagccgag caacaacaat cgattccacc cggctcggcg accttcccgt cgcaggtgag
     4741 actcagaaaa ctagagaaac cgctcaacta actcttgata tccgatttca ttcttttctc
     4801 ttttcttttt gttgaacttt tccatatttc cagatgccac ggccaccacc aagcaccgaa
     4861 caaggaatca caacggaatc ggagcttgcg aagaaagctc aaatcactcc gaacgacgtt
     4921 ttagcacttc cgggaatcac tcaaggtatc ttgctccctt tggatttcag tttaaaacat
     4981 aaatttagga ttcttatgct ccccatctgc gaacatctat aacatcgagt tcaccaagtt
     5041 ccaaatccgt gatctggaca ctgagcaagt gcttttcgag atcgccaaac cggagaacga
     5101 tcaggagaat gatgagtcgc cacaggagtc ggcaagatac gtgcgttata gatttgctcc
     5161 aaactttttg aaactcaaaa cggtcggagc aactgtggaa ttcaaagtag gagacatccc
     5221 aatccatcat ttccgaatga tcgaacgtca cttcttcaaa gatcgccttc tgaagtgttt
     5281 tgactttgaa ttcggattct gtattccgaa ttcacgaaac aactgtgaac atatctatga
     5341 gttccctcaa ctctctcaac aactcagtga gtcattattc taaaaagtac aattcaaaag
     5401 actaatctct ttttcagtgg acgacatgat caacaatcca aacgagactc gttctgacag
     5461 cttctatttc gtcgataaca aactcgtcat gcacaacaaa gccgactact catatgatgc
     5521 ataaatattt aatacaaaaa tgttctggat aattattctg tcgaatagaa aaaaaactcc
     5581 aaatgtgatt aaattccaat aattcctgtc tagtttgttc cttccccttc cccttctcat
     5641 gttcaatgca ttcctaagct tttcagttcc ccccttgttt ctatattttt tcgctgtcct
     5701 gtcacactcg ctaaaaacac taatcacacg gaaatctgtt ttcaataaaa actccaactt
     5761 taactcattt tcaatttcaa ctgaaagatt ttttcattag agaatgtcta gaactagGCC
     5821 CGGGCTACGT AATACGACTC ACTTAAGGCC TTGACTAGAG GGTACCAGAG CTCACCTAGG
     5881 caggaaacag ctatgaccat gattacgcca agctatcaac tttGTATAGA AAAGTTGggt
     5941 tttcacaacg gcaaaatatc agtttttaaa aaattaaacc ataaaacaaa taatataacc
     6001 caatttttac atcaaaccac aagaaaaaaa tacatttggg cccacggata aagaaattaa
     6061 aaaaatacat tttttaaagg cgcaccgaat taaaattcat ttgggtctta ccgcgtatac
     6121 cgtactccgt ttgtttgatc atttttgtca gcgctggcgg ttgttttttc atttcatttc
     6181 tgcttcaaag acgttttctc gaataatttt tcgtttattc tcttttttaa aattaatttc
     6241 tagccgtaaa tgttataaat tcacccattt aacgcaaatt tcatggtaat ctcatggaaa
     6301 aatgcagttt ctttgttaaa gaaagcttaa atagcaaaaa ttccccgact ttccccaaaa
     6361 tcctgctcga ttttccgttt tctcattgta ttctctctta attaatttta tcgataatca
     6421 attgaatgtt tcagacagag aCAAGTTTgt acaaaaaagc aggctcgATG ACTGCTCCAA
     6481 AGAAGAAGCG TAAGGTACCG GTAGAAAAAA TGGACAAGAA GTACTCCATC GGACTCGACA
     6541 TCGGAACCAA CTCCGTCGGA TGGGCCGTCA TCACCGACGA GTACAAGGTC CCATCCAAGA
     6601 AGTTCAAGGT CCTCGGAAAC ACCGACCGTC ACTCCATCAA GAAGAACCTC ATCGGAGCCC
     6661 TCCTCTTCGA CTCCGGAGAG ACCGCCGAGG CCACCCGTCT CAAGCGTACC GCCCGTCGTC
     6721 GTTACACCCG TCGTAAGAAC CGTATCTGCT ACCTCCAGGA GATCTTCTCC AACGAGATGG
     6781 CCAAGGTCGA CGACTCCTTC TTCCACCGTC TCGAGGAGTC CTTCCTCGTC GAGGAGGACA
     6841 AGAAGCACGA GCGTCACCCA ATCTTCGGAA ACATCGTCGA CGAGGTCGCC TACCACGAGA
     6901 AGTACCCAAC CATCTACCAC CTCCGTAAGA AGCTCGTCGA CTCCACCGAC AAGGCCGACC
     6961 TCCGTCTCAT CTACCTCGCC CTCGCCCACA TGATCAAGTT CCGTGGACAC TTCCTCATCG
     7021 AGGGAGACCT CAACCCAGAC AACTCCGACG TCGACAAGCT CTTCATCCAG CTCGTCCAGA
     7081 CCTACAACCA GCTCTTCGAG GAGAACCCAA TCAACGCCTC CGGAGTCGAC GCCAAGGCCA
     7141 TCCTCTCCGC CCGTCTCTCC AAGTCCCGTC GTCTCGAGAA CCTCATCGCC CAGCTCCCAG
     7201 GAGAGAAGAA GAACGGACTC TTCGGAAACC TCATCGCCCT CTCCCTCGGA CTCACCCCAA
     7261 ACTTCAAGTC CAACTTCGAC CTCGCCGAGG ACGCCAAGCT CCAGCTCTCC AAGGACACCT
     7321 ACGACGACGA CCTCGACAAC CTCCTCGCCC AGATCGGAGA CCAGTACGCC GACCTCTTCC
     7381 TCGCCGCCAA GAACCTCTCC GACGCCATCC TCCTCTCCGA CATCCTCCGT GTCAACACCG
     7441 AGATCACCAA GGCCCCACTC TCCGCCTCCA TGATCAAGCG TTACGACGAG CACCACCAGG
     7501 ACCTCACCCT CCTCAAGGCC CTCGTCCGTC AGCAGCTCCC AGAGAAGTAC AAGGAGATCT
     7561 TCTTCGACCA GTCCAAGAAC GGATACGCCG GATACATCGA CGGAGGAGCC TCCCAGGAGG
     7621 AGTTCTACAA GTTCATCAAG CCAATCCTCG AGAAGATGGA CGGAACCGAG GAGCTCCTCG
     7681 TCAAGCTCAA CCGTGAGGAC CTCCTCCGTA AGCAGCGTAC CTTCGACAAC GGATCCATCC
     7741 CACACCAGAT CCACCTCGGA GAGCTCCACG CCATCCTCCG TCGTCAGGAG GACTTCTACC
     7801 CATTCCTCAA GGACAACCGT GAGAAGATCG AGAAGATCCT CACCTTCCGT ATCCCATACT
     7861 ACGTCGGACC ACTCGCCCGT GGAAACTCCC GTTTCGCCTG GATGACCCGT AAGTCCGAGG
     7921 AGACCATCAC CCCATGGAAC TTCGAGGAGG TCGTCGACAA GGGAGCCTCC GCCCAGTCCT
     7981 TCATCGAGCG TATGACCAAC TTCGACAAGA ACCTCCCAAA CGAGAAGGTC CTCCCAAAGC
     8041 ACTCCCTCCT CTACGAGTAC TTCACCGTCT ACAACGAGCT CACCAAGGTC AAGTACGTCA
     8101 CCGAGGGAAT GCGTAAGCCA GCCTTCCTCT CCGGAGAGCA GAAGAAGGCC ATCGTCGACC
     8161 TCCTCTTCAA GACCAACCGT AAGGTCACCG TCAAGCAGCT CAAGGAGGAC TACTTCAAGA
     8221 AGATCGAGTG CTTCGACTCC GTCGAGATCT CCGGAGTCGA GGACCGTTTC AACGCCTCCC
     8281 TCGGAACCTA CCACGACCTC CTCAAGATCA TCAAGGACAA GGACTTCCTC GACAACGAGG
     8341 AGAACGAGGA CATCCTCGAG GACATCGTCC TCACCCTCAC CCTCTTCGAG GACCGTGAGA
     8401 TGATCGAGGA GCGTCTCAAG ACCTACGCCC ACCTCTTCGA CGACAAGGTC ATGAAGCAGC
     8461 TCAAGCGTCG TCGTTACACC GGATGGGGAC GTCTCTCCCG TAAGCTCATC AACGGAATCC
     8521 GTGACAAGCA GTCCGGAAAG ACCATCCTCG ACTTCCTCAA GTCCGACGGA TTCGCCAACC
     8581 GTAACgtaag tttaaacatg attttactaa ctaactaatc tgatttaaat tttcagTTCA
     8641 TGCAGCTCAT CCACGACGAC TCCCTCACCT TCAAGGAGGA CATCCAGAAG GCCCAGGTCT
     8701 CCGGACAGGG AGACTCCCTC CACGAGCACA TCGCCAACCT CGCCGGATCC CCAGCCATCA
     8761 AGAAGGGAAT CCTCCAGACC GTCAAGGTCG TCGACGAGCT CGTCAAGGTC ATGGGACGTC
     8821 ACAAGCCAGA GAACATCGTC ATCGAGATGG CCCGTGAGAA CCAGACCACC CAGAAGGGAC
     8881 AGAAGAACTC CCGTGAGCGT ATGAAGCGTA TCGAGGAGGG AATCAAGGAG CTCGGATCCC
     8941 AGATCCTCAA GGAGCACCCA GTCGAGAACA CCCAGCTCCA GAACGAGAAG CTCTACCTCT
     9001 ACTACCTCCA GAACGGACGT GACATGTACG TCGACCAGGA GCTCGACATC AACCGTCTCT
     9061 CCGACTACGA CGTCGACCAC ATCGTCCCAC AGTCCTTCCT CAAGGACGAC TCCATCGACA
     9121 ACAAGGTCCT CACCCGTTCC GACAAGAACC GTGGAAAGTC CGACAACGTC CCATCCGAGG
     9181 AGGTCGTCAA GAAGATGAAG AACTACTGGC GTCAGCTCCT CAACGCCAAG CTCATCACCC
     9241 AGCGTAAGTT CGACAACCTC ACCAAGGCCG AGCGTGGAGG ACTCTCCGAG CTCGACAAGG
     9301 CCGGATTCAT CAAGCGTCAG CTCGTCGAGA CCCGTCAGAT CACCAAGCAC GTCGCCCAGA
     9361 TCCTCGACTC CCGTATGAAC ACCAAGTACG ACGAGAACGA CAAGCTCATC CGTGAGGTCA
     9421 AGGTCATCAC CCTCAAGTCC AAGCTCGTCT CCGACTTCCG TAAGGACTTC CAGTTCTACA
     9481 AGGTCCGTGA GATCAACAAC TACCACCACG CCCACGACGC CTACCTCAAC GCCGTCGTCG
     9541 GAACCGCCCT CATCAAGAAG TACCCAAAGC TCGAGTCCGA GTTCGTCTAC GGAGACTACA
     9601 AGGTCTACGA CGTCCGTAAG ATGATCGCCA AGTCCGAGCA GGAGATCGGA AAGGCCACCG
     9661 CCAAGTACTT CTTCTACTCC AACATCATGA ACTTCTTCAA GACCGAGATC ACCCTCGCCA
     9721 ACGGAGAGAT CCGTAAGCGT CCACTCATCG AGACCAACGG AGAGACCGGA GAGATCGTCT
     9781 GGGACAAGGG ACGTGACTTC GCCACCGTCC GTAAGGTCCT CTCCATGCCA CAGGTCAACA
     9841 TCGTCAAGAA GACCGAGGTC CAGACCGGAG GATTCTCCAA GGAGTCCATC CTCCCAAAGC
     9901 GTAACTCCGA CAAGCTCATC GCCCGTAAGA AGGACTGGGA CCCAAAGAAG TACGGAGGAT
     9961 TCGACTCCCC AACCGTCGCC TACTCCGTCC TCGTCGTCGC CAAGGTCGAG AAGGGAAAGT
    10021 CCAAGAAGCT CAAGTCCGTC AAGGAGCTCC TCGGAATCAC CATCATGGAG CGTTCCTCCT
    10081 TCGAGAAGAA CCCAATCGAC TTCCTCGAGG CCAAGGGATA CAAGGAGGTC AAGAAGGACC
    10141 TCATCATCAA GCTCCCAAAG TACTCCCTCT TCGAGCTCGA GAACGGACGT AAGCGTATGC
    10201 TCGCCTCCGC CGGAGAGCTC CAGAAGGGAA ACGAGCTCGC CCTCCCATCC AAGTACGTCA
    10261 ACTTCCTCTA CCTCGCCTCC CACTACGAGA AGCTCAAGGG ATCCCCAGAG GACAACGAGC
    10321 AGAAGCAGCT CTTCGTCGAG CAGCACAAGC ACTACCTCGA CGAGATCATC GAGCAGATCT
    10381 CCGAGTTCTC CAAGCGTGTC ATCCTCGCCG ACGCCAACCT CGACAAGGTC CTCTCCGCCT
    10441 ACAACAAGCA CCGTGACAAG CCAATCCGTG AGCAGGCCGA GAACATCATC CACCTCTTCA
    10501 CCCTCACCAA CCTCGGAGCC CCAGCCGCCT TCAAGTACTT CGACACCACC ATCGACCGTA
    10561 AGCGTTACAC CTCCACCAAG GAGGTCCTCG ACGCCACCCT CATCCACCAG TCCATCACCG
    10621 GACTCTACGA GACCCGTATC GACCTCTCCC AGCTCGGAGG AGACTCTGGA GGATCTGGAG
    10681 GAACTGGAGG ATCTTCCGCC GGCGGGAGCT CTATGAGCCG TAGACGAAAA GCGAATCCGA
    10741 CAAAACTGAG TGAAAACGCG AAGAAGCTTG CCAAGGAAGT TGAAAATTAA cacccagctt
    10801 tCTTGTACAA AGTGGgaTAA atgcaaaatc ctttcaagca ttcccttctt ctctatcact
    10861 cttctttctt tttgtcaaaa aattctctcg ctaatttatt tgctttttta atgttattat
    10921 tttatgactt tttatagtca ctgaaaagtt tgcatctgag tgaagtgaat gctatcaaaa
    10981 tgtgattctg tctgatgtac tttcacaatc tctcttcaat tccattttga agtgctttaa
    11041 acccgaaagg ttgagaaaaa tgcgagcgct caaatatttg tattgtgttc gttgagtgac
    11101 ccaacaaaaa gaggaaactt tattgtgccg ccaagaaaaa agtctcaCAA CTTTattata
    11161 catagttgat aattcactgg ccgtcgtttt acaCTCGAGA CGTACGGTGC GCGCGATGCA
    11221 TTCGAAGATC TGCCCACTAG TGAGTCGTAT TAtaagtgca agtaagatca gtgtttgttt
    11281 cgatatcagt ctgtttcgta acggtcttct gtataactac aaaaaagaat aaaaaaccgt
    11341 atcacaactg agaaaaaaga caaaacttat tgaacagtgt tcctttcaaa aaattatttt
    11401 gtaaaaaatc gagtttttct ccaaaataac gcacgcaatc aaaaacaaga aaactaacgt
    11461 gttctcctgg gcgtggaact ccttatcaag attaccatta ttgtctgtca gaattgatat
    11521 ttcaattatt tcatatctag acaaacccgg gtgtcttgca tttattagta ctgtgagttt
    11581 acatacaaac gaggcttact cagataacat agagtcacct ctaattagca aaaacccatt
    11641 tctaattagc tatttcgacc agttctaaag tcaccgtaat tagaaatggt ttttgtagct
    11701 tttctaatta gaaatgaccc cgagataagt gaaatatggc attttctggg ttttctagta
    11761 agaaatgatc ccgcacgtag tgattccgcg ttacaagcca aattcaaatt aaaaaagtat
    11821 attacacaat tcaagttaca ttattttcag gaaacaatgg cgaagagcaa agcagagatt
    11881 caaaaggagg aaagagacaa cagatatgaa cgaagacttc ttgaaaagag aaagagacat
    11941 gaggtgagta accatgataa taaataatca agtaagggct atagatttat aaattctgga
    12001 gttaacagtt tcgaaaaaaa gtagttttca tatgtgcgaa ggaatatcaa aaatagggga
    12061 atagcctaaa cgagtgagaa aattaaatgt ttgttatttt ttcaaaaatg tctgcagggc
    12121 cgttatcctt tcaaatgcac tctatcaaac atagatcata tccatcatat cttatccaga
    12181 atttatatca tatccaagat tgagagcgtt tcaaggaaaa tctcaaacaa ccatacaatt
    12241 ttgtagatcg acaacaaggc ctccacttct tcatcgatgg cctctgcagc acctgcacca
    12301 ccaagtttgt atttttcata ttaatataaa gtgagccacg catagtcgtt tttaggattt
    12361 ttgccagatc gatgtcgcgc aaacagactg tttttttttc tttgaaagcc gtgcgtgaca
    12421 tgggccacgg attgtaacgc cgcgctggat ggataaaaat ttattcagtt ttttagcctt
    12481 tacaaaatat ggttcgacta ctttctttat ttttacattt ttataggtgc tcattgagct
    12541 gagatatttt gggtataatc ggaaaatcgc tgattttggt catttttctg cactaaagat
    12601 tacacaaaaa gttcagtatt tagattcatt gttgaaaatt ggggatgatc tacagataca
    12661 tatcgccgtg ttcaaaaaca    
//

LOCUS       pMLS389                 3484 bp    DNA        circular     18-OCT-2021
DEFINITION  .
ACCESSION   
VERSION     
SOURCE      .
  ORGANISM  .
COMMENT     
COMMENT     
COMMENT     ApEinfo:methylated:1
FEATURES             Location/Qualifiers
     primer_bind     378..395
                     /locus_tag="M13-fwd"
                     /label="M13-fwd"
                     /ApEinfo_label="M13-fwd"
                     /ApEinfo_fwdcolor="cyan"
                     /ApEinfo_revcolor="green"
                     /ApEinfo_graphicformat="arrow_data {{0 1 2 0 0 -1} {} 0}
                     width 5 offset 0"
     primer_bind     complement(1257..1277)
                     /locus_tag="M13-rev"
                     /label="M13-rev"
                     /ApEinfo_label="M13-rev"
                     /ApEinfo_fwdcolor="cyan"
                     /ApEinfo_revcolor="green"
                     /ApEinfo_graphicformat="arrow_data {{0 1 2 0 0 -1} {} 0}
                     width 5 offset 0"
     rep_origin      complement(1647..2329)
                     /locus_tag="ColE1 origin"
                     /label="ColE1 origin"
                     /ApEinfo_label="ColE1 origin"
                     /ApEinfo_fwdcolor="gray50"
                     /ApEinfo_revcolor="gray50"
                     /ApEinfo_graphicformat="arrow_data {{0 1 2 0 0 -1} {} 0}
                     width 5 offset 0"
     CDS             complement(239..307)
                     /locus_tag="LacZ alpha"
                     /label="LacZ alpha"
                     /ApEinfo_label="LacZ alpha"
                     /ApEinfo_fwdcolor="#6495ed"
                     /ApEinfo_revcolor="#6495ed"
                     /ApEinfo_graphicformat="arrow_data {{0 1 2 0 0 -1} {} 0}
                     width 5 offset 0"
     misc_binding    complement(1283..1305)
                     /locus_tag="LacO"
                     /label="LacO"
                     /ApEinfo_label="LacO"
                     /ApEinfo_fwdcolor="#6495ed"
                     /ApEinfo_revcolor="#6495ed"
                     /ApEinfo_graphicformat="arrow_data {{0 1 2 0 0 -1} {} 0}
                     width 5 offset 0"
     CDS             complement(2427..3086)
                     /locus_tag="AmpR"
                     /label="AmpR"
                     /ApEinfo_label="AmpR"
                     /ApEinfo_fwdcolor="yellow"
                     /ApEinfo_revcolor="yellow"
                     /ApEinfo_graphicformat="arrow_data {{0 1 2 0 0 -1} {} 0}
                     width 5 offset 0"
     promoter        403..901
                     /locus_tag="U6 promoter"
                     /label="U6 promoter"
                     /ApEinfo_label="U6 promoter"
                     /ApEinfo_fwdcolor="cyan"
                     /ApEinfo_revcolor="green"
                     /ApEinfo_graphicformat="arrow_data {{0 1 2 0 0 -1} {} 0}
                     width 5 offset 0"
     misc_feature    923..1005
                     /locus_tag="sgRNA scaffold"
                     /label="sgRNA scaffold"
                     /ApEinfo_label="sgRNA scaffold"
                     /ApEinfo_fwdcolor="cyan"
                     /ApEinfo_revcolor="green"
                     /ApEinfo_graphicformat="arrow_data {{0 1 2 0 0 -1} {} 0}
                     width 5 offset 0"
     misc_feature    complement(1006..1242)
                     /locus_tag="U6 downstream"
                     /label="U6 downstream"
                     /ApEinfo_label="U6 downstream"
                     /ApEinfo_fwdcolor="cyan"
                     /ApEinfo_revcolor="green"
                     /ApEinfo_graphicformat="arrow_data {{0 1 2 0 0 -1} {} 0}
                     width 5 offset 0"
ORIGIN
        1 TCGCGCGTTT CGGTGATGAC GGTGAAAACC TCTGACACAT GCAGCTCCCG GAGACGGTCA
       61 CAGCTTGTCT GTAAGCGGAT GCCGGGAGCA GACAAGCCCG TCAGGGCGCG TCAGCGGGTG
      121 TTGGCGGGTG TCGGGGCTGG CTTAACTATG CGGCATCAGA GCAGATTGTA CTGAGAGTGC
      181 ACCATATGCG GTGTGAAATA CCGCACAGAT GCGTAAGGAG AAAATACCGC ATCAGGCGCC
      241 ATTCGCCATT CAGGCTGCGC AACTGTTGGG AAGGGCGATC GGTGCGGGCC TCTTCGCTAT
      301 TACGCCAGCT GGCGAAAGGG GGATGTGCTG CAAGGCGATT AAGTTGGGTA ACGCCAGGGT
      361 TTTCCCAGTC ACGACGTTGT AAAACGACGG CCAGTGAATT CCTCCAAGAA CTCGTACAAA
      421 AATGCTCTGA AGTAGGTCTC GAGATCAATA CTGGGAAGAC GAAAGTCTTG CGAAACCGAT
      481 TCGCTGACCC CAGTAAAGTC TACTTCGGTA GCCCTTCCCC CACCACCCAG CTCGACGACG
      541 TCGACGAGTA CATCTACCTC GGTCGTCAAA TCAACGCCCA AAACAACTTG ATGCCGGAAA
      601 TCCACCGAAG ACGTCGAGCA GCCTGGGCTG CATTCAATGG AATCAAGAAT GCCACCGACT
      661 CCATCACCGA CAAGAAGATT CGTGCGAATC TGTTCGACTC AATTGTCCTT CCAGCGCTCA
      721 CCTACGTTTC AGAAGCCTGG ACATTCACCA AAGCTCTATC CGAACGAGTA CGAATCACAC
      781 ATGCCTCCCC CACAAATTAT TGATCTACAT CCCCATTTGG TATAGTGTCT TACAGGACTC
      841 TCAATATGTC AGCTGCATGA TAAATGGTCC CTATATAATT GAATTGCAAA TCTAAATGTT
      901 TGAATTCGGC GCAAATCGAT ATGTTTTAGA GCTAGAAATA GCAAGTTAAA ATAAGGCTAG
      961 TCCGTTATCA ACTTGAAAAA GTGGCACCGA GTCGGTGCTT TTTTTCAATA ATATTCTAGA
     1021 TATCCCTTTT TGAAACTAAA ATGAAATACT CTAAATTTTT GAGTTCAATG TTTCAACTAA
     1081 TCTTGGTTAA AGGTAAATTC CCGGAGGGAC GATTTTAAAG TTGCCAGAGT TGATTAAATT
     1141 GGTCCAAAAA ATTTTATTAG GAAACTCGAA AAAAAATTGA TTTTTTTTGA CAATATTCCA
     1201 AAGAAAATTA CAAAATCTCG ACGCCAAACA TAGTCGGCTG TGAAGCTTGG CGTAATCATG
     1261 GTCATAGCTG TTTCCTGTGT GAAATTGTTA TCCGCTCACA ATTCCACACA ACATACGAGC
     1321 CGGAAGCATA AAGTGTAAAG CCTGGGGTGC CTAATGAGTG AGCTAACTCA CATTAATTGC
     1381 GTTGCGCTCA CTGCCCGCTT TCCAGTCGGG AAACCTGTCG TGCCAGCTGC ATTAATGAAT
     1441 CGGCCAACGC GCGGGGAGAG GCGGTTTGCG TATTGGGCGC TcatatgCGC TTCCTCGCTC
     1501 ACTGACTCGC TGCGCTCGGT CGTTCGGCTG CGGCGAGCGG TATCAGCTCA CTCAAAGGCG
     1561 GTAATACGGT TATCCACAGA ATCAGGGGAT AACGCAGGAA AGAACATGTG AGCAAAAGGC
     1621 CAGCAAAAGG CCAGGAACCG TAAAAAGGCC GCGTTGCTGG CGTTTTTCCA TAGGCTCCGC
     1681 CCCCCTGACG AGCATCACAA AAATCGACGC TCAAGTCAGA GGTGGCGAAA CCCGACAGGA
     1741 CTATAAAGAT ACCAGGCGTT TCCCCCTGGA AGCTCCCTCG TGCGCTCTCC TGTTCCGACC
     1801 CTGCCGCTTA CCGGATACCT GTCCGCCTTT CTCCCTTCGG GAAGCGTGGC GCTTTCTCAT
     1861 AGCTCACGCT GTAGGTATCT CAGTTCGGTG TAGGTCGTTC GCTCCAAGCT GGGCTGTGTG
     1921 CACGAACCCC CCGTTCAGCC CGACCGCTGC GCCTTATCCG GTAACTATCG TCTTGAGTCC
     1981 AACCCGGTAA GACACGACTT ATCGCCACTG GCAGCAGCCA CTGGTAACAG GATTAGCAGA
     2041 GCGAGGTATG TAGGCGGTGC TACAGAGTTC TTGAAGTGGT GGCCTAACTA CGGCTACACT
     2101 AGAAGAACAG TATTTGGTAT CTGCGCTCTG CTGAAGCCAG TTACCTTCGG AAAAAGAGTT
     2161 GGTAGCTCTT GATCCGGCAA ACAAACCACC GCTGGTAGCG GTGGTTTTTT TGTTTGCAAG
     2221 CAGCAGATTA CGCGCAGAAA AAAAGGATCT CAAGAAGATC CTTTGATCTT TTCTACGGGG
     2281 TCTGACGCTC AGTGGAACGA AAACTCACGT TAAGGGATTT TGGTCATGAG ATTATCAAAA
     2341 AGGATCTTCA CCTAGATCCT TTTAAATTAA AAATGAAGTT TTAAATCAAT CTAAAGTATA
     2401 TATGAGTAAA CTTGGTCTGA CAGTTACCAA TGCTTAATCA GTGAGGCACC TATCTCAGCG
     2461 ATCTGTCTAT TTCGTTCATC CATAGTTGCC TGACTCCCCG TCGTGTAGAT AACTACGATA
     2521 CGGGAGGGCT TACCATCTGG CCCCAGTGCT GCAATGATAC CGCGAGACCC ACGCTCACCG
     2581 GCTCCAGATT TATCAGCAAT AAACCAGCCA GCCGGAAGGG CCGAGCGCAG AAGTGGTCCT
     2641 GCAACTTTAT CCGCCTCCAT CCAGTCTATT AATTGTTGCC GGGAAGCTAG AGTAAGTAGT
     2701 TCGCCAGTTA ATAGTTTGCG CAACGTTGTT GCCATTGCTA CAGGCATCGT GGTGTCACGC
     2761 TCGTCGTTTG GTATGGCTTC ATTCAGCTCC GGTTCCCAAC GATCAAGGCG AGTTACATGA
     2821 TCCCCCATGT TGTGCAAAAA AGCGGTTAGC TCCTTCGGTC CTCCGATCGT TGTCAGAAGT
     2881 AAGTTGGCCG CAGTGTTATC ACTCATGGTT ATGGCAGCAC TGCATAATTC TCTTACTGTC
     2941 ATGCCATCCG TAAGATGCTT TTCTGTGACT GGTGAGTACT CAACCAAGTC ATTCTGAGAA
     3001 TAGTGTATGC GGCGACCGAG TTGCTCTTGC CCGGCGTCAA TACGGGATAA TACCGCGCCA
     3061 CATAGCAGAA CTTTAAAAGT GCTCATCATT GGAAAACGTT CTTCGGGGCG AAAACTCTCA
     3121 AGGATCTTAC CGCTGTTGAG ATCCAGTTCG ATGTAACCCA CTCGTGCACC CAACTGATCT
     3181 TCAGCATCTT TTACTTTCAC CAGCGTTTCT GGGTGAGCAA AAACAGGAAG GCAAAATGCC
     3241 GCAAAAAAGG GAATAAGGGC GACACGGAAA TGTTGAATAC TCATACTCTT CCTTTTTCAA
     3301 TATTATTGAA GCATTTATCA GGGTTATTGT CTCATGAGCG GATACATATT TGAATGTATT
     3361 TAGAAAAATA AACAAATAGG GGTTCCGCGC ACATTTCCCC GAAAAGTGCC ACCTGACGTC
     3421 TAAGAAACCA TTATTATCAT GACATTAACC TATAAAAATA GGCGTATCAC GAGGCCCTTT
     3481 CGTC     
//

LOCUS       pMLS597                 3484 bp    DNA        circular     18-OCT-2021
DEFINITION  .
ACCESSION   
VERSION     
SOURCE      .
  ORGANISM  .
COMMENT     
COMMENT     ApEinfo:methylated:1
FEATURES             Location/Qualifiers
     primer_bind     378..395
                     /locus_tag="M13-fwd"
                     /label="M13-fwd"
                     /ApEinfo_label="M13-fwd"
                     /ApEinfo_fwdcolor="cyan"
                     /ApEinfo_revcolor="green"
                     /ApEinfo_graphicformat="arrow_data {{0 1 2 0 0 -1} {} 0}
                     width 5 offset 0"
     primer_bind     complement(1257..1277)
                     /locus_tag="M13-rev"
                     /label="M13-rev"
                     /ApEinfo_label="M13-rev"
                     /ApEinfo_fwdcolor="cyan"
                     /ApEinfo_revcolor="green"
                     /ApEinfo_graphicformat="arrow_data {{0 1 2 0 0 -1} {} 0}
                     width 5 offset 0"
     rep_origin      complement(1647..2329)
                     /locus_tag="ColE1 origin"
                     /label="ColE1 origin"
                     /ApEinfo_label="ColE1 origin"
                     /ApEinfo_fwdcolor="gray50"
                     /ApEinfo_revcolor="gray50"
                     /ApEinfo_graphicformat="arrow_data {{0 1 2 0 0 -1} {} 0}
                     width 5 offset 0"
     CDS             complement(239..307)
                     /locus_tag="LacZ alpha"
                     /label="LacZ alpha"
                     /ApEinfo_label="LacZ alpha"
                     /ApEinfo_fwdcolor="#6495ed"
                     /ApEinfo_revcolor="#6495ed"
                     /ApEinfo_graphicformat="arrow_data {{0 1 2 0 0 -1} {} 0}
                     width 5 offset 0"
     misc_binding    complement(1283..1305)
                     /locus_tag="LacO"
                     /label="LacO"
                     /ApEinfo_label="LacO"
                     /ApEinfo_fwdcolor="#6495ed"
                     /ApEinfo_revcolor="#6495ed"
                     /ApEinfo_graphicformat="arrow_data {{0 1 2 0 0 -1} {} 0}
                     width 5 offset 0"
     CDS             complement(2427..3086)
                     /locus_tag="AmpR"
                     /label="AmpR"
                     /ApEinfo_label="AmpR"
                     /ApEinfo_fwdcolor="yellow"
                     /ApEinfo_revcolor="yellow"
                     /ApEinfo_graphicformat="arrow_data {{0 1 2 0 0 -1} {} 0}
                     width 5 offset 0"
     promoter        403..901
                     /locus_tag="U6 promoter"
                     /label="U6 promoter"
                     /ApEinfo_label="U6 promoter"
                     /ApEinfo_fwdcolor="cyan"
                     /ApEinfo_revcolor="green"
                     /ApEinfo_graphicformat="arrow_data {{0 1 2 0 0 -1} {} 0}
                     width 5 offset 0"
     misc_feature    923..1005
                     /locus_tag="sgRNA scaffold"
                     /label="sgRNA scaffold"
                     /ApEinfo_label="sgRNA scaffold"
                     /ApEinfo_fwdcolor="cyan"
                     /ApEinfo_revcolor="green"
                     /ApEinfo_graphicformat="arrow_data {{0 1 2 0 0 -1} {} 0}
                     width 5 offset 0"
     misc_feature    complement(1006..1242)
                     /locus_tag="U6 downstream"
                     /label="U6 downstream"
                     /ApEinfo_label="U6 downstream"
                     /ApEinfo_fwdcolor="cyan"
                     /ApEinfo_revcolor="green"
                     /ApEinfo_graphicformat="arrow_data {{0 1 2 0 0 -1} {} 0}
                     width 5 offset 0"
     misc_feature    902..922
                     /locus_tag="Dpy-10 guide sequence"
                     /label="Dpy-10 guide sequence"
                     /ApEinfo_label="Dpy-10 guide sequence"
                     /ApEinfo_fwdcolor="#ff974a"
                     /ApEinfo_revcolor="#ff974a"
                     /ApEinfo_graphicformat="arrow_data {{0 1 2 0 0 -1} {} 0}
                     width 5 offset 0"
ORIGIN
        1 TCGCGCGTTT CGGTGATGAC GGTGAAAACC TCTGACACAT GCAGCTCCCG GAGACGGTCA
       61 CAGCTTGTCT GTAAGCGGAT GCCGGGAGCA GACAAGCCCG TCAGGGCGCG TCAGCGGGTG
      121 TTGGCGGGTG TCGGGGCTGG CTTAACTATG CGGCATCAGA GCAGATTGTA CTGAGAGTGC
      181 ACCATATGCG GTGTGAAATA CCGCACAGAT GCGTAAGGAG AAAATACCGC ATCAGGCGCC
      241 ATTCGCCATT CAGGCTGCGC AACTGTTGGG AAGGGCGATC GGTGCGGGCC TCTTCGCTAT
      301 TACGCCAGCT GGCGAAAGGG GGATGTGCTG CAAGGCGATT AAGTTGGGTA ACGCCAGGGT
      361 TTTCCCAGTC ACGACGTTGT AAAACGACGG CCAGTGAATT CCTCCAAGAA CTCGTACAAA
      421 AATGCTCTGA AGTAGGTCTC GAGATCAATA CTGGGAAGAC GAAAGTCTTG CGAAACCGAT
      481 TCGCTGACCC CAGTAAAGTC TACTTCGGTA GCCCTTCCCC CACCACCCAG CTCGACGACG
      541 TCGACGAGTA CATCTACCTC GGTCGTCAAA TCAACGCCCA AAACAACTTG ATGCCGGAAA
      601 TCCACCGAAG ACGTCGAGCA GCCTGGGCTG CATTCAATGG AATCAAGAAT GCCACCGACT
      661 CCATCACCGA CAAGAAGATT CGTGCGAATC TGTTCGACTC AATTGTCCTT CCAGCGCTCA
      721 CCTACGTTTC AGAAGCCTGG ACATTCACCA AAGCTCTATC CGAACGAGTA CGAATCACAC
      781 ATGCCTCCCC CACAAATTAT TGATCTACAT CCCCATTTGG TATAGTGTCT TACAGGACTC
      841 TCAATATGTC AGCTGCATGA TAAATGGTCC CTATATAATT GAATTGCAAA TCTAAATGTT
      901 TGGCTACCAT AGGCACCACG AGGTTTTAGA GCTAGAAATA GCAAGTTAAA ATAAGGCTAG
      961 TCCGTTATCA ACTTGAAAAA GTGGCACCGA GTCGGTGCTT TTTTTCAATA ATATTCTAGA
     1021 TATCCCTTTT TGAAACTAAA ATGAAATACT CTAAATTTTT GAGTTCAATG TTTCAACTAA
     1081 TCTTGGTTAA AGGTAAATTC CCGGAGGGAC GATTTTAAAG TTGCCAGAGT TGATTAAATT
     1141 GGTCCAAAAA ATTTTATTAG GAAACTCGAA AAAAAATTGA TTTTTTTTGA CAATATTCCA
     1201 AAGAAAATTA CAAAATCTCG ACGCCAAACA TAGTCGGCTG TGAAGCTTGG CGTAATCATG
     1261 GTCATAGCTG TTTCCTGTGT GAAATTGTTA TCCGCTCACA ATTCCACACA ACATACGAGC
     1321 CGGAAGCATA AAGTGTAAAG CCTGGGGTGC CTAATGAGTG AGCTAACTCA CATTAATTGC
     1381 GTTGCGCTCA CTGCCCGCTT TCCAGTCGGG AAACCTGTCG TGCCAGCTGC ATTAATGAAT
     1441 CGGCCAACGC GCGGGGAGAG GCGGTTTGCG TATTGGGCGC TcatatgCGC TTCCTCGCTC
     1501 ACTGACTCGC TGCGCTCGGT CGTTCGGCTG CGGCGAGCGG TATCAGCTCA CTCAAAGGCG
     1561 GTAATACGGT TATCCACAGA ATCAGGGGAT AACGCAGGAA AGAACATGTG AGCAAAAGGC
     1621 CAGCAAAAGG CCAGGAACCG TAAAAAGGCC GCGTTGCTGG CGTTTTTCCA TAGGCTCCGC
     1681 CCCCCTGACG AGCATCACAA AAATCGACGC TCAAGTCAGA GGTGGCGAAA CCCGACAGGA
     1741 CTATAAAGAT ACCAGGCGTT TCCCCCTGGA AGCTCCCTCG TGCGCTCTCC TGTTCCGACC
     1801 CTGCCGCTTA CCGGATACCT GTCCGCCTTT CTCCCTTCGG GAAGCGTGGC GCTTTCTCAT
     1861 AGCTCACGCT GTAGGTATCT CAGTTCGGTG TAGGTCGTTC GCTCCAAGCT GGGCTGTGTG
     1921 CACGAACCCC CCGTTCAGCC CGACCGCTGC GCCTTATCCG GTAACTATCG TCTTGAGTCC
     1981 AACCCGGTAA GACACGACTT ATCGCCACTG GCAGCAGCCA CTGGTAACAG GATTAGCAGA
     2041 GCGAGGTATG TAGGCGGTGC TACAGAGTTC TTGAAGTGGT GGCCTAACTA CGGCTACACT
     2101 AGAAGAACAG TATTTGGTAT CTGCGCTCTG CTGAAGCCAG TTACCTTCGG AAAAAGAGTT
     2161 GGTAGCTCTT GATCCGGCAA ACAAACCACC GCTGGTAGCG GTGGTTTTTT TGTTTGCAAG
     2221 CAGCAGATTA CGCGCAGAAA AAAAGGATCT CAAGAAGATC CTTTGATCTT TTCTACGGGG
     2281 TCTGACGCTC AGTGGAACGA AAACTCACGT TAAGGGATTT TGGTCATGAG ATTATCAAAA
     2341 AGGATCTTCA CCTAGATCCT TTTAAATTAA AAATGAAGTT TTAAATCAAT CTAAAGTATA
     2401 TATGAGTAAA CTTGGTCTGA CAGTTACCAA TGCTTAATCA GTGAGGCACC TATCTCAGCG
     2461 ATCTGTCTAT TTCGTTCATC CATAGTTGCC TGACTCCCCG TCGTGTAGAT AACTACGATA
     2521 CGGGAGGGCT TACCATCTGG CCCCAGTGCT GCAATGATAC CGCGAGACCC ACGCTCACCG
     2581 GCTCCAGATT TATCAGCAAT AAACCAGCCA GCCGGAAGGG CCGAGCGCAG AAGTGGTCCT
     2641 GCAACTTTAT CCGCCTCCAT CCAGTCTATT AATTGTTGCC GGGAAGCTAG AGTAAGTAGT
     2701 TCGCCAGTTA ATAGTTTGCG CAACGTTGTT GCCATTGCTA CAGGCATCGT GGTGTCACGC
     2761 TCGTCGTTTG GTATGGCTTC ATTCAGCTCC GGTTCCCAAC GATCAAGGCG AGTTACATGA
     2821 TCCCCCATGT TGTGCAAAAA AGCGGTTAGC TCCTTCGGTC CTCCGATCGT TGTCAGAAGT
     2881 AAGTTGGCCG CAGTGTTATC ACTCATGGTT ATGGCAGCAC TGCATAATTC TCTTACTGTC
     2941 ATGCCATCCG TAAGATGCTT TTCTGTGACT GGTGAGTACT CAACCAAGTC ATTCTGAGAA
     3001 TAGTGTATGC GGCGACCGAG TTGCTCTTGC CCGGCGTCAA TACGGGATAA TACCGCGCCA
     3061 CATAGCAGAA CTTTAAAAGT GCTCATCATT GGAAAACGTT CTTCGGGGCG AAAACTCTCA
     3121 AGGATCTTAC CGCTGTTGAG ATCCAGTTCG ATGTAACCCA CTCGTGCACC CAACTGATCT
     3181 TCAGCATCTT TTACTTTCAC CAGCGTTTCT GGGTGAGCAA AAACAGGAAG GCAAAATGCC
     3241 GCAAAAAAGG GAATAAGGGC GACACGGAAA TGTTGAATAC TCATACTCTT CCTTTTTCAA
     3301 TATTATTGAA GCATTTATCA GGGTTATTGT CTCATGAGCG GATACATATT TGAATGTATT
     3361 TAGAAAAATA AACAAATAGG GGTTCCGCGC ACATTTCCCC GAAAAGTGCC ACCTGACGTC
     3421 TAAGAAACCA TTATTATCAT GACATTAACC TATAAAAATA GGCGTATCAC GAGGCCCTTT
     3481 CGTC     
//

LOCUS       pMLS640                18636 bp    DNA        circular     18-OCT-2021
DEFINITION  .
ACCESSION   
VERSION     
SOURCE      .
  ORGANISM  .
COMMENT     Promoter from 2770 pCFJ183 1 to 525
COMMENT     Gene from pMLS538 652 to 10791
COMMENT     UTR from pCM1.36 2130 add sites 734 to 1112
COMMENT     Backbone from pMLS621 7750 to 6066
COMMENT     
COMMENT     ApEinfo:methylated:1
FEATURES             Location/Qualifiers
     promoter        6081..6584
                     /locus_tag="Pmex-5"
                     /label="Pmex-5"
                     /ApEinfo_label="Pmex-5"
                     /ApEinfo_fwdcolor="#3920ff"
                     /ApEinfo_revcolor="#f611ff"
                     /ApEinfo_graphicformat="arrow_data {{0 1 2 0 0 -1} {} 0}
                     width 5 offset 0"
     misc_recomb     6060..6066
                     /locus_tag="attR4 recomb"
                     /label="attR4 recomb"
                     /ApEinfo_label="attR4 recomb"
                     /ApEinfo_fwdcolor="#ff80ff"
                     /ApEinfo_revcolor="#ff80ff"
                     /ApEinfo_graphicformat="arrow_data {{0 1 2 0 0 -1} {} 0}
                     width 5 offset 0"
     gene            complement(3754..5871)
                     /locus_tag="C.Briggsae unc-119(+)"
                     /label="C.Briggsae unc-119(+)"
                     /ApEinfo_label="C.Briggsae unc-119(+)"
                     /ApEinfo_fwdcolor="#b8b5ff"
                     /ApEinfo_revcolor="#b8b5ff"
                     /ApEinfo_graphicformat="arrow_data {{0 1 2 0 0 -1} {} 0}
                     width 5 offset 0"
     CDS             6611..6613
                     /locus_tag="Cas9 open reading frame with intervening
                     intron and"
                     /label="Cas9 open reading frame with intervening intron
                     and"
                     /ApEinfo_label="Cas9 open reading frame with intervening
                     intron and"
                     /ApEinfo_fwdcolor="cyan"
                     /ApEinfo_revcolor="green"
                     /ApEinfo_graphicformat="arrow_data {{0 1 2 0 0 -1} {} 0}
                     width 5 offset 0"
     misc_recomb     complement(17111..17124)
                     /locus_tag="attR3"
                     /label="attR3"
                     /ApEinfo_label="attR3"
                     /ApEinfo_fwdcolor="#ff80ff"
                     /ApEinfo_revcolor="#ff80ff"
                     /ApEinfo_graphicformat="arrow_data {{0 1 2 0 0 -1} {} 0}
                     width 5 offset 0"
     misc_feature    3691..3693
                     /locus_tag="AfeI"
                     /label="AfeI"
                     /ApEinfo_label="AfeI"
                     /ApEinfo_fwdcolor="#ff5375"
                     /ApEinfo_revcolor="#ff5375"
                     /ApEinfo_graphicformat="arrow_data {{0 1 2 0 0 -1} {} 0}
                     width 5 offset 0"
     misc_feature    16628..16630
                     /locus_tag="NaeI"
                     /label="NaeI"
                     /ApEinfo_label="NaeI"
                     /ApEinfo_fwdcolor="#ea17ff"
                     /ApEinfo_revcolor="#ea17ff"
                     /ApEinfo_graphicformat="arrow_data {{0 1 2 0 0 -1} {} 0}
                     width 5 offset 0"
     misc_feature    3700..3719
                     /locus_tag="syntron3"
                     /label="syntron3"
                     /ApEinfo_label="syntron3"
                     /ApEinfo_fwdcolor="#a9e4ff"
                     /ApEinfo_revcolor="#a9e4ff"
                     /ApEinfo_graphicformat="arrow_data {{0 1 2 0 0 -1} {} 0}
                     width 5 offset 0"
     misc_feature    complement(4573..4615)
                     /locus_tag="Intron"
                     /label="Intron"
                     /ApEinfo_label="Intron"
                     /ApEinfo_fwdcolor="#a9e4ff"
                     /ApEinfo_revcolor="#a9e4ff"
                     /ApEinfo_graphicformat="arrow_data {{0 1 2 0 0 -1} {} 0}
                     width 5 offset 0"
     misc_recomb     complement(17104..17110)
                     /locus_tag="attL3"
                     /label="attL3"
                     /ApEinfo_label="attL3"
                     /ApEinfo_fwdcolor="#dda0dd"
                     /ApEinfo_revcolor="#dda0dd"
                     /ApEinfo_graphicformat="arrow_data {{0 1 2 0 0 -1} {} 0}
                     width 5 offset 0"
     misc_feature    5925..5930
                     /locus_tag="GFP w/ syntrons"
                     /label="GFP w/ syntrons"
                     /ApEinfo_label="GFP w/ syntrons"
                     /ApEinfo_fwdcolor="#00ff00"
                     /ApEinfo_revcolor="#00ff00"
                     /ApEinfo_graphicformat="arrow_data {{0 1 2 0 0 -1} {} 0}
                     width 5 offset 0"
     misc_feature    16595..16627
                     /locus_tag="Flexible Linker"
                     /label="Flexible Linker"
                     /ApEinfo_label="Flexible Linker"
                     /ApEinfo_fwdcolor="#a0a295"
                     /ApEinfo_revcolor="#a0a295"
                     /ApEinfo_graphicformat="arrow_data {{0 1 2 0 0 -1} {} 0}
                     width 5 offset 0"
     misc_recomb     complement(16732..16745)
                     /locus_tag="AttR2"
                     /label="AttR2"
                     /ApEinfo_label="AttR2"
                     /ApEinfo_fwdcolor="plum"
                     /ApEinfo_revcolor="plum"
                     /ApEinfo_graphicformat="arrow_data {{0 1 2 0 0 -1} {} 0}
                     width 5 offset 0"
     misc_feature    3222..3241
                     /locus_tag="oCF176"
                     /label="oCF176"
                     /ApEinfo_label="oCF176"
                     /ApEinfo_fwdcolor="#adff9d"
                     /ApEinfo_revcolor="#ffc3c9"
                     /ApEinfo_graphicformat="arrow_data {{0 1 2 0 0 -1} {} 0}
                     width 5 offset 0"
     primer_bind     6081..6100
                     /locus_tag="Forward primer"
                     /label="Forward primer"
                     /ApEinfo_label="Forward primer"
                     /ApEinfo_fwdcolor="cyan"
                     /ApEinfo_revcolor="green"
                     /ApEinfo_graphicformat="arrow_data {{0 1 2 0 0 -1} {} 0}
                     width 5 offset 0"
     misc_feature    3700..3719
                     /locus_tag="GFP w/ syntrons(1)"
                     /label="GFP w/ syntrons(1)"
                     /ApEinfo_label="GFP w/ syntrons"
                     /ApEinfo_fwdcolor="#00ff00"
                     /ApEinfo_revcolor="#00ff00"
                     /ApEinfo_graphicformat="arrow_data {{0 1 2 0 0 -1} {} 0}
                     width 5 offset 0"
     CDS             complement(4038..4883)
                     /locus_tag="CB-unc-119(+)"
                     /label="CB-unc-119(+)"
                     /ApEinfo_label="CB-unc-119(+)"
                     /ApEinfo_fwdcolor="#ffff00"
                     /ApEinfo_revcolor="#ff8000"
                     /ApEinfo_graphicformat="arrow_data {{0 1 2 0 0 -1} {} 0}
                     width 5 offset 0"
     primer_bind     complement(6564..6584)
                     /locus_tag="reverse primer"
                     /label="reverse primer"
                     /ApEinfo_label="reverse primer"
                     /ApEinfo_fwdcolor="cyan"
                     /ApEinfo_revcolor="green"
                     /ApEinfo_graphicformat="arrow_data {{0 1 2 0 0 -1} {} 0}
                     width 5 offset 0"
     misc_feature    3694..3699
                     /locus_tag="GFP w/ syntrons(2)"
                     /label="GFP w/ syntrons(2)"
                     /ApEinfo_label="GFP w/ syntrons"
                     /ApEinfo_fwdcolor="#00ff00"
                     /ApEinfo_revcolor="#00ff00"
                     /ApEinfo_graphicformat="arrow_data {{0 1 2 0 0 -1} {} 0}
                     width 5 offset 0"
     misc_feature    complement(4145..4195)
                     /locus_tag="Intron(1)"
                     /label="Intron(1)"
                     /ApEinfo_label="Intron"
                     /ApEinfo_fwdcolor="#a9e4ff"
                     /ApEinfo_revcolor="#a9e4ff"
                     /ApEinfo_graphicformat="arrow_data {{0 1 2 0 0 -1} {} 0}
                     width 5 offset 0"
     intron          11930..11980
                     /locus_tag="intron sequence"
                     /label="intron sequence"
                     /ApEinfo_label="intron sequence"
                     /ApEinfo_fwdcolor="#ff121b"
                     /ApEinfo_revcolor="green"
                     /ApEinfo_graphicformat="arrow_data {{0 1 2 0 0 -1} {} 0}
                     width 5 offset 0"
     misc_recomb     2355..3339
                     /locus_tag="ttTi5605 left recomb"
                     /label="ttTi5605 left recomb"
                     /ApEinfo_label="ttTi5605 left recomb"
                     /ApEinfo_fwdcolor="#8080c0"
                     /ApEinfo_revcolor="#8080c0"
                     /ApEinfo_graphicformat="arrow_data {{0 1 2 0 0 -1} {} 0}
                     width 5 offset 0"
     misc_feature    5925..5930
                     /locus_tag="syntron3(1)"
                     /label="syntron3(1)"
                     /ApEinfo_label="syntron3"
                     /ApEinfo_fwdcolor="#a9e4ff"
                     /ApEinfo_revcolor="#a9e4ff"
                     /ApEinfo_graphicformat="arrow_data {{0 1 2 0 0 -1} {} 0}
                     width 5 offset 0"
     misc_feature    16634..16717
                     /locus_tag="egl-13 NLS"
                     /label="egl-13 NLS"
                     /ApEinfo_label="egl-13 NLS"
                     /ApEinfo_fwdcolor="#1137ff"
                     /ApEinfo_revcolor="#1137ff"
                     /ApEinfo_graphicformat="arrow_data {{0 1 2 0 0 -1} {} 0}
                     width 5 offset 0"
     misc_feature    5906..5924
                     /locus_tag="GFP w/ syntrons(3)"
                     /label="GFP w/ syntrons(3)"
                     /ApEinfo_label="GFP w/ syntrons"
                     /ApEinfo_fwdcolor="#00ff00"
                     /ApEinfo_revcolor="#00ff00"
                     /ApEinfo_graphicformat="arrow_data {{0 1 2 0 0 -1} {} 0}
                     width 5 offset 0"
     misc_feature    complement(4732..4826)
                     /locus_tag="Intron(2)"
                     /label="Intron(2)"
                     /ApEinfo_label="Intron"
                     /ApEinfo_fwdcolor="#a9e4ff"
                     /ApEinfo_revcolor="#a9e4ff"
                     /ApEinfo_graphicformat="arrow_data {{0 1 2 0 0 -1} {} 0}
                     width 5 offset 0"
     3'UTR           16746..17077
                     /locus_tag="tbb-2 utr"
                     /label="tbb-2 utr"
                     /ApEinfo_label="tbb-2 utr"
                     /ApEinfo_fwdcolor="#ffabb4"
                     /ApEinfo_revcolor="#ffabb4"
                     /ApEinfo_graphicformat="arrow_data {{0 1 2 0 0 -1} {} 0}
                     width 5 offset 0"
     misc_feature    5944..5951
                     /locus_tag="PmeI"
                     /label="PmeI"
                     /ApEinfo_label="PmeI"
                     /ApEinfo_fwdcolor="#ff5375"
                     /ApEinfo_revcolor="#ff5375"
                     /ApEinfo_graphicformat="arrow_data {{0 1 2 0 0 -1} {} 0}
                     width 5 offset 0"
     misc_feature    16718..16720
                     /locus_tag="Stop"
                     /label="Stop"
                     /ApEinfo_label="Stop"
                     /ApEinfo_fwdcolor="#ff2029"
                     /ApEinfo_revcolor="#ff2029"
                     /ApEinfo_graphicformat="arrow_data {{0 1 2 0 0 -1} {} 0}
                     width 5 offset 0"
     primer_bind     complement(17132..17149)
                     /locus_tag="M13-fwd"
                     /label="M13-fwd"
                     /ApEinfo_label="M13-fwd"
                     /ApEinfo_fwdcolor="cyan"
                     /ApEinfo_revcolor="green"
                     /ApEinfo_graphicformat="arrow_data {{0 1 2 0 0 -1} {} 0}
                     width 5 offset 0"
     misc_feature    5931..5933
                     /locus_tag="AfeI(1)"
                     /label="AfeI(1)"
                     /ApEinfo_label="AfeI"
                     /ApEinfo_fwdcolor="#ff5375"
                     /ApEinfo_revcolor="#ff5375"
                     /ApEinfo_graphicformat="arrow_data {{0 1 2 0 0 -1} {} 0}
                     width 5 offset 0"
     misc_feature    16631..16633
                     /locus_tag="NaeI(1)"
                     /label="NaeI(1)"
                     /ApEinfo_label="NaeI"
                     /ApEinfo_fwdcolor="#ea17ff"
                     /ApEinfo_revcolor="#ea17ff"
                     /ApEinfo_graphicformat="arrow_data {{0 1 2 0 0 -1} {} 0}
                     width 5 offset 0"
     misc_feature    5906..5924
                     /locus_tag="syntron3(2)"
                     /label="syntron3(2)"
                     /ApEinfo_label="syntron3"
                     /ApEinfo_fwdcolor="#a9e4ff"
                     /ApEinfo_revcolor="#a9e4ff"
                     /ApEinfo_graphicformat="arrow_data {{0 1 2 0 0 -1} {} 0}
                     width 5 offset 0"
     misc_feature    3694..3699
                     /locus_tag="syntron3(3)"
                     /label="syntron3(3)"
                     /ApEinfo_label="syntron3"
                     /ApEinfo_fwdcolor="#a9e4ff"
                     /ApEinfo_revcolor="#a9e4ff"
                     /ApEinfo_graphicformat="arrow_data {{0 1 2 0 0 -1} {} 0}
                     width 5 offset 0"
     CDS             8877..9854
                     /locus_tag="Cas9 open reading frame with intervening
                     intron and(1)"
                     /label="Cas9 open reading frame with intervening intron
                     and(1)"
                     /ApEinfo_label="Cas9 open reading frame with intervening
                     intron and"
                     /ApEinfo_fwdcolor="cyan"
                     /ApEinfo_revcolor="green"
                     /ApEinfo_graphicformat="arrow_data {{0 1 2 0 0 -1} {} 0}
                     width 5 offset 0"
     primer_bind     6024..6044
                     /locus_tag="M13-rev"
                     /label="M13-rev"
                     /ApEinfo_label="M13-rev"
                     /ApEinfo_fwdcolor="cyan"
                     /ApEinfo_revcolor="green"
                     /ApEinfo_graphicformat="arrow_data {{0 1 2 0 0 -1} {} 0}
                     width 5 offset 0"
     CDS             11753..12758
                     /locus_tag="Cas9 open reading frame with intervening
                     intron and(2)"
                     /label="Cas9 open reading frame with intervening intron
                     and(2)"
                     /ApEinfo_label="Cas9 open reading frame with intervening
                     intron and"
                     /ApEinfo_fwdcolor="cyan"
                     /ApEinfo_revcolor="green"
                     /ApEinfo_graphicformat="arrow_data {{0 1 2 0 0 -1} {} 0}
                     width 5 offset 0"
     rep_origin      1539..2221
                     /locus_tag="ColE1 origin"
                     /label="ColE1 origin"
                     /ApEinfo_label="ColE1 origin"
                     /ApEinfo_fwdcolor="gray50"
                     /ApEinfo_revcolor="gray50"
                     /ApEinfo_graphicformat="arrow_data {{0 1 2 0 0 -1} {} 0}
                     width 5 offset 0"
     misc_feature    6614..6652
                     /locus_tag="SV40 NLS"
                     /label="SV40 NLS"
                     /ApEinfo_label="SV40 NLS"
                     /ApEinfo_fwdcolor="#1137ff"
                     /ApEinfo_revcolor="#1137ff"
                     /ApEinfo_graphicformat="arrow_data {{0 1 2 0 0 -1} {} 0}
                     width 5 offset 0"
     misc_feature    3720..3753
                     /locus_tag="Lox2272"
                     /label="Lox2272"
                     /ApEinfo_label="Lox2272"
                     /ApEinfo_fwdcolor="#bc27cf"
                     /ApEinfo_revcolor="#bc27cf"
                     /ApEinfo_graphicformat="arrow_data {{0 1 2 0 0 -1} {} 0}
                     width 5 offset 0"
     CDS             14146..14867
                     /locus_tag="Cas9 open reading frame with intervening
                     intron and(3)"
                     /label="Cas9 open reading frame with intervening intron
                     and(3)"
                     /ApEinfo_label="Cas9 open reading frame with intervening
                     intron and"
                     /ApEinfo_fwdcolor="cyan"
                     /ApEinfo_revcolor="green"
                     /ApEinfo_graphicformat="arrow_data {{0 1 2 0 0 -1} {} 0}
                     width 5 offset 0"
     CDS             77..145
                     /locus_tag="LacZ alpha"
                     /label="LacZ alpha"
                     /ApEinfo_label="LacZ alpha"
                     /ApEinfo_fwdcolor="cornflower blue"
                     /ApEinfo_revcolor="cornflower blue"
                     /ApEinfo_graphicformat="arrow_data {{0 1 2 0 0 -1} {} 0}
                     width 5 offset 0"
     CDS             16067..16594
                     /locus_tag="Cas9 open reading frame with intervening
                     intron and(4)"
                     /label="Cas9 open reading frame with intervening intron
                     and(4)"
                     /ApEinfo_label="Cas9 open reading frame with intervening
                     intron and"
                     /ApEinfo_fwdcolor="cyan"
                     /ApEinfo_revcolor="green"
                     /ApEinfo_graphicformat="arrow_data {{0 1 2 0 0 -1} {} 0}
                     width 5 offset 0"
     CDS             782..1441
                     /locus_tag="AmpR"
                     /label="AmpR"
                     /ApEinfo_label="AmpR"
                     /ApEinfo_fwdcolor="yellow"
                     /ApEinfo_revcolor="yellow"
                     /ApEinfo_graphicformat="arrow_data {{0 1 2 0 0 -1} {} 0}
                     width 5 offset 0"
     misc_feature    14579..14584
                     /locus_tag="BbsI"
                     /label="BbsI"
                     /ApEinfo_label="BbsI"
                     /ApEinfo_fwdcolor="#ff5375"
                     /ApEinfo_revcolor="#ff5375"
                     /ApEinfo_graphicformat="arrow_data {{0 1 2 0 0 -1} {} 0}
                     width 5 offset 0"
     CDS             6653..7573
                     /locus_tag="Cas9 open reading frame with intervening
                     intron and(5)"
                     /label="Cas9 open reading frame with intervening intron
                     and(5)"
                     /ApEinfo_label="Cas9 open reading frame with intervening
                     intron and"
                     /ApEinfo_fwdcolor="cyan"
                     /ApEinfo_revcolor="green"
                     /ApEinfo_graphicformat="arrow_data {{0 1 2 0 0 -1} {} 0}
                     width 5 offset 0"
     misc_recomb     17209..18636
                     /locus_tag="ttTi5605 right recomb"
                     /label="ttTi5605 right recomb"
                     /ApEinfo_label="ttTi5605 right recomb"
                     /ApEinfo_fwdcolor="#8080c0"
                     /ApEinfo_revcolor="#8080c0"
                     /ApEinfo_graphicformat="arrow_data {{0 1 2 0 0 -1} {} 0}
                     width 5 offset 0"
     misc_feature    5872..5905
                     /locus_tag="Lox2272(1)"
                     /label="Lox2272(1)"
                     /ApEinfo_label="Lox2272"
                     /ApEinfo_fwdcolor="#bc27cf"
                     /ApEinfo_revcolor="#bc27cf"
                     /ApEinfo_graphicformat="arrow_data {{0 1 2 0 0 -1} {} 0}
                     width 5 offset 0"
ORIGIN
        1 CACGTGacgt cgtgactggg aaaaccctgg cgttacccaa cttaatcgcc ttgcagcaca
       61 tccccctttc gccagctggc gtaatagcga agaggcccgc accgatcgcc cttcccaaca
      121 gttgcgcagc ctgaatggcg aatggcgcct gatgcggtat tttctcctta cgcatctgtg
      181 cggtatttca caccgcatat ggtgcactct cagtacaatc tgctctgatg ccgcatagtt
      241 aagccagccc cgacacccgc caacacccgc tgacgcgccc tgacgggctt gtctgctccc
      301 ggcatccgct tacagacaag ctgtgaccgt ctccgggagc tgcatgtgtc agaggttttc
      361 accgtcatca ccgaaacgcg cgagacgaaa gggcctcgtg atacgcctat ttttataggt
      421 taatgtcatg ataataatgg tttcttagac gtcaggtggc acttttcggg gaaatgtgcg
      481 cggaacccct atttgtttat ttttctaaat acattcaaat atgtatccgc tcatgagaca
      541 ataaccctga taaatgcttc aataatattg aaaaaggaag agtatgagta ttcaacattt
      601 ccgtgtcgcc cttattccct tttttgcggc attttgcctt cctgtttttg ctcacccaga
      661 aacgctggtg aaagtaaaag atgctgaaga tcagttgggt gcacgagtgg gttacatcga
      721 actggatctc aacagcggta agatccttga gagttttcgc cccgaagaac gttttccaat
      781 gatgagcact tttaaagttc tgctatgtgg cgcggtatta tcccgtattg acgccgggca
      841 agagcaactc ggtcgccgca tacactattc tcagaatgac ttggttgagt actcaccagt
      901 cacagaaaag catcttacgg atggcatgac agtaagagaa ttatgcagtg ctgccataac
      961 catgagtgat aacactgcgg ccaacttact tctgacaacg atcggaggac cgaaggagct
     1021 aaccgctttt ttgcacaaca tgggggatca tgtaactcgc cttgatcgtt gggaaccgga
     1081 gctgaatgaa gccataccaa acgacgagcg tgacaccacg atgcctgtag caatggcaac
     1141 aacgttgcgc aaactattaa ctggcgaact acttactcta gcttcccggc aacaattaat
     1201 agactggatg gaggcggata aagttgcagg accacttctg cgctcggccc ttccggctgg
     1261 ctggtttatt gctgataaat ctggagccgg tgagcgtggg tctcgcggta tcattgcagc
     1321 actggggcca gatggtaagc cctcccgtat cgtagttatc tacacgacgg ggagtcaggc
     1381 aactatggat gaacgaaata gacagatcgc tgagataggt gcctcactga ttaagcattg
     1441 gtaactgtca gaccaagttt actcatatat actttagatt gatttaaaac ttcattttta
     1501 atttaaaagg atctaggtga agatcctttt tgataatctc atgaccaaaa tcccttaacg
     1561 tgagttttcg ttccactgag cgtcagaccc cgtagaaaag atcaaaggat cttcttgaga
     1621 tccttttttt ctgcgcgtaa tctgctgctt gcaaacaaaa aaaccaccgc taccagcggt
     1681 ggtttgtttg ccggatcaag agctaccaac tctttttccg aaggtaactg gcttcagcag
     1741 agcgcagata ccaaatactg tccttctagt gtagccgtag ttaggccacc acttcaagaa
     1801 ctctgtagca ccgcctacat acctcgctct gctaatcctg ttaccagtgg ctgctgccag
     1861 tggcgataag tcgtgtctta ccgggttgga ctcaagacga tagttaccgg ataaggcgca
     1921 gcggtcgggc tgaacggggg gttcgtgcac acagcccagc ttggagcgaa cgacctacac
     1981 cgaactgaga tacctacagc gtgagctatg agaaagcgcc acgcttcccg aagggagaaa
     2041 ggcggacagg tatccggtaa gcggcagggt cggaacagga gagcgcacga gggagcttcc
     2101 agggggaaac gcctggtatc tttatagtcc tgtcgggttt cgccacctct gacttgagcg
     2161 tcgatttttg tgatgctcgt caggggggcg gagcctatgg aaaaacgcca gcaacgcggc
     2221 ctttttacgg ttcctggtct tttgctggcc ttttgctcac atgttctttc ctgcgttatc
     2281 ccctgattct gtggataacc gtattaccgc ctttgagtga gctgatacca gcggataaca
     2341 atttcacaGG GCCCtgtcgg attatgggct cttcttttat cctctacttt ctttctagaa
     2401 aatgcaaatg ttgagtcaga aattgctgaa tggagtacaa ctgcaatggg tttagcttat
     2461 gtttctggaa caattactgg tggaattgtg attgaaaagt aaggttatat ttcatttcaa
     2521 taaatgttac cacagtataa caaaaacaag ttacattgtt cagagtatgt ctgaatgtat
     2581 tattattatt gtatttgtgc atcagtactg tagttgtact gaagaagggt ttaaaataat
     2641 ctcaacgttt ttaagacgag ttagtgagaa tacggtcgca gttaggatgt ttggacatag
     2701 ttttattaga taatcgtgaa ctaactcact ataaaaaccc gctaactcat tgaataagat
     2761 agttttaaac gttcaaaatt tgaagacaaa attgtatgaa taagtttaca gagttggtcg
     2821 acgcaagctt ctccttctct tcacatttct caataattta gctctaattg cattcgtatt
     2881 cttcgcaaaa atacgtattc tgattgaccc gatgaaatac ggatgcctag ttgcattgat
     2941 catctacggt tatacttatg ggtgaggttt ttcaaatata ttttgattta atcgaataat
     3001 gaaatttcag aactggagtt ggtccaattt cgtggtttat atcctctgaa ctggtacctc
     3061 aaaaacatcg tagtattgct caatctgtgg catattcaat gaatactgta atggtggtta
     3121 tcagtacatt tacagtatta cctctatatt ccgttattgg tagttatgct ttccttattc
     3181 tatattcaat tccttcattt ataagtatgc ttatattatt tcgctactta ccggaaacca
     3241 aaggacgaga gattcatgat attgtgaatg aacttaaaaa aaaatgaaaa cctttgaaaa
     3301 cgttcatacg gccgaaattt tacttgatcg agccaattga acttttgtta agacttacag
     3361 aaaagtgaga gattttgtta caaaaaagtg agaaaaaagc gaaaatgaac aggaaaaaga
     3421 agaaaaatac acccgaagta tcatataaaa attaaaaaga ttgtttgacc tggcggaact
     3481 tttttgcaaa aactctgaat atccatggca catgcttcgt gcaaaacagg atccaaatga
     3541 atatcaacaa gagattcttg aagacgacga gccacttgct cagagcattg cttatctcga
     3601 atgagaccct tgttaaaatc atttttcaaa cattatatga cattgtcgaa atgtcctcct
     3661 gattccatga tggtagcaaa ctcacttcgt AGCgtaagtt taaacatgat tttactaacA
     3721 TAACTTCGTA TAaagtatcc TATACGAAGT TATgacattc tctaatgaaa aaatctttca
     3781 gttgaaattg aaaatgagtt aaagttggag tttttattga aaacagattt ccgtgtgatt
     3841 agtgttttta gcgagtgtga caggacagcg aaaaaatata gaaacaaggg gggaactgaa
     3901 aagcttagga atgcattgaa catgagaagg ggaaggggaa ggaacaaact agacaggaat
     3961 tattggaatt taatcacatt tggagttttt tttctattcg acagaataat tatccagaac
     4021 atttttgtat taaatatTTA TGCATCATAT GAGTAGTCGG CTTTGTTGTG CATGACGAGT
     4081 TTGTTATCGA CGAAATAGAA GCTGTCAGAA CGAGTCTCGT TTGGATTGTT GATCATGTCG
     4141 TCCActgaaa aagagattag tcttttgaat tgtacttttt agaataatga ctcacTGAGT
     4201 TGTTGAGAGA GTTGAGGGAA CTCATAGATA TGTTCACAGT TGTTTCGTGA ATTCGGAATA
     4261 CAGAATCCGA ATTCAAAGTC AAAACACTTC AGAAGGCGAT CTTTGAAGAA GTGACGTTCG
     4321 ATCATTCGGA AATGATGGAT TGGGATGTCT CCTACTTTGA ATTCCACAGT TGCTCCGACC
     4381 GTTTTGAGTT TCAAAAAGTT TGGAGCAAAT CTATAACGCA CGTATCTTGC CGACTCCTGT
     4441 GGCGACTCAT CATTCTCCTG ATCGTTCTCC GGTTTGGCGA TCTCGAAAAG CACTTGCTCA
     4501 GTGTCCAGAT CACGGATTTG GAACTTGGTG AACTCGATGT TATAGATGTT CGCAGATGGG
     4561 GAGCATAAGA ATcctaaatt tatgttttaa actgaaatcc aaagggagca agataCCTTG
     4621 AGTGATTCCC GGAAGTGCTA AAACGTCGTT CGGAGTGATT TGAGCTTTCT TCGCAAGCTC
     4681 CGATTCCGTT GTGATTCCTT GTTCGGTGCT TGGTGGTGGC CGTGGCATCT Ggaaatatgg
     4741 aaaagttcaa caaaaagaaa agagaaaaga atgaaatcgg atatcaagag ttagttgagc
     4801 ggtttctcta gttttctgag tctcacCTGC GACGGGAAGG TCGCCGAGCC GGGTGGAATC
     4861 GATTGTTGTT GCTCGGCTTT CATatcggtt tggttggaag cggctgaaaa cggaaagaag
     4921 tggaagaagg aaaagagtgt ggtgtgacag gaaaatggta attagagggt gccaaataac
     4981 cagctatatt ttgttttttt ttgaaaacat ttttaaaaag aaaaatacga taatgatatc
     5041 agatggattt ccggaaaact ggtatgaaaa atttcaacct ttttgagtac atgtaatcaa
     5101 aatacacttt gtaaattatc atttttattg aaactccacc atttttctat ttataacgct
     5161 aataatttga aaaagaaacc tgttgcgaac cgcggggtga atcccaaaaa cgaatgcgtt
     5221 ttggtggagt gattgattcg aatcgaagaa gaaaaagaag aagacgtgga atagagagct
     5281 cactcttaac cgagcagcac acaccgacag aaaaaaaaat gaaatgaatg agggtcttct
     5341 tcttcttctt cttcgaatga ttgacagaaa tgggaaaaag aggaagattg agaagggaaa
     5401 aaggaaggag aaaagaagca gaagaagacg tcagagagga gaggaacgag cggaaaagca
     5461 gcgggcgcaa gtcatagaag tagcagagct ggggagaaga agacactatc caagaaagga
     5521 atgacgagag agtatgcaaa ggggtatagg gtgcagacag aataggaaca gaataacaga
     5581 tgatgagcca agaagagttg aaaagggcga tgaatttgtc atgtaactta atttgggtca
     5641 atttgagcat gatgaattga aatcatccct tgttgggagt taataaccgg tttgttatca
     5701 gaaaccctgt aatagaaggg cgccctaact ttgagccaat tcatcccggt ttctgtcaaa
     5761 tatatcaaaa agtggtcaac tgacaaattg tttttgatat tataataaac attttatccg
     5821 ttaacaattt tcgaatactt tttacaagga cttggataaa ttggctcaaa gATAACTTCG
     5881 TATAaagtat ccTATACGAA GTTATtaact aatctgattt aaattttcag GCTcacgcac
     5941 gtgGTTTAAA Ctagaactag GCCCGGGCTA CGTAATACGA CTCACTTAAG GCCTTGACTA
     6001 GAGGGTACCA GAGCTCACCT AGGcaggaaa cagctatgac catgattacg ccaagctatc
     6061 aactttGTAT AGAAAAGTTG ggttttcaca acggcaaaat atcagttttt aaaaaattaa
     6121 accataaaac aaataatata acccaatttt tacatcaaac cacaagaaaa aaatacattt
     6181 gggcccacgg ataaagaaat taaaaaaata cattttttaa aggcgcaccg aattaaaatt
     6241 catttgggtc ttaccgcgta taccgtactc cgtttgtttg atcatttttg tcagcgctgg
     6301 cggttgtttt ttcatttcat ttctgcttca aagacgtttt ctcgaataat ttttcgttta
     6361 ttctcttttt taaaattaat ttctagccgt aaatgttata aattcaccca tttaacgcaa
     6421 atttcatggt aatctcatgg aaaaatgcag tttctttgtt aaagaaagct taaatagcaa
     6481 aaattccccg actttcccca aaatcctgct cgattttccg ttttctcatt gtattctctc
     6541 ttaattaatt ttatcgataa tcaattgaat gtttcagaca gagaCAAGTT Tgtacaaaaa
     6601 agcaggctcg ATGACTGCTC CAAAGAAGAA GCGTAAGGTA CCGGTAGAAA AAATGGACAA
     6661 GAAGTACTCC ATCGGACTCG ACATCGGAAC CAACTCCGTC GGATGGGCCG TCATCACCGA
     6721 CGAGTACAAG GTCCCATCCA AGAAGTTCAA GGTCCTCGGA AACACCGACC GTCACTCCAT
     6781 CAAGAAGAAC CTCATCGGAG CCCTCCTCTT CGACTCCGGA GAGACCGCCG AGGCCACCCG
     6841 TCTCAAGCGT ACCGCCCGTC GTCGTTACAC CCGTCGTAAG AACCGTATCT GCTACCTCCA
     6901 GGAGATCTTC TCCAACGAGA TGGCCAAGGT CGACGACTCC TTCTTCCACC GTCTCGAGGA
     6961 GTCCTTCCTC GTCGAGGAGG ACAAGAAGCA CGAGCGTCAC CCAATCTTCG GAAACATCGT
     7021 CGACGAGGTC GCCTACCACG AGAAGTACCC AACCATCTAC CACCTCCGTA AGAAGCTCGT
     7081 CGACTCCACC GACAAGGCCG ACCTCCGTCT CATCTACCTC GCCCTCGCCC ACATGATCAA
     7141 GTTCCGTGGA CACTTCCTCA TCGAGGGAGA CCTCAACCCA GACAACTCCG ACGTCGACAA
     7201 GCTCTTCATC CAGCTCGTCC AGACCTACAA CCAGCTCTTC GAGGAGAACC CAATCAACGC
     7261 CTCCGGAGTC GACGCCAAGG CCATCCTCTC CGCCCGTCTC TCCAAGTCCC GTCGTCTCGA
     7321 GAACCTCATC GCCCAGCTCC CAGGAGAGAA GAAGAACGGA CTCTTCGGAA ACCTCATCGC
     7381 CCTCTCCCTC GGACTCACCC CAAACTTCAA GTCCAACTTC GACCTCGCCG AGGACGCCAA
     7441 GCTCCAGCTC TCCAAGGACA CCTACGACGA CGACCTCGAC AACCTCCTCG CCCAGATCGG
     7501 AGACCAGTAC GCCGACCTCT TCCTCGCCGC CAAGAACCTC TCCGACGCCA TCCTCCTCTC
     7561 CGACATCCTC CGTgtaagga gttgaacggc tgaaaaatcg atattttgag cgaaaaaagc
     7621 cggaaaaatg gattttatcg gataaaattt gattttttga gctgagaaat gcctttatag
     7681 acgaatttcc ttgtcaaatt gttaaaaact gcaaaatttg ccaaaaaaaa agcatttttt
     7741 atattttttt ttacaaaaaa ttccacaaaa atggcaaaat ttgactaaaa atgccaattt
     7801 tgtcgttttc tccgtgccac agcggccgaa aatcgatttt taagcgattt tcgggtgaaa
     7861 aagtgtaaaa accgactgaa aatccagctg aaaacgacaa aaacggtaag ttttagctaa
     7921 ttttcacctt tttttcgata tttttttact aaaaaaaaac cgaaaaattg agtttttttc
     7981 aaatttctgc aaaaattctg caattttagc aatttccata ctattttgac gccgaaaaag
     8041 cttaaaaata tgatttttag aggtttttaa tggaaaattc atggattttt caaatttttc
     8101 cacgaaaatc attgaaaaat ttgaaaaaat tgatttccta ttcaaagttc tagctaaaaa
     8161 ctgcaatttt agcaatttcc atactatttt agtactgaaa aagcctaaaa atgtgatttt
     8221 cagaggattt caatggaaaa ttcatggatt tttccaattt ttcaatgaaa accattgaaa
     8281 aaccctggaa aattgagttt ttcttcaaag tttaggaaat ttatgagaat ttttgaataa
     8341 aaaattttta aatttgaaaa aaattgaaat tttaattcta aattttaaag aaagttgatt
     8401 ttttaataat tttttttttt gaataaaaaa aaatcaactt tctttaaaat ttagaattaa
     8461 aatttcaatt tttttattca aaaattctca taaatttcgt aaacttttaa taaaaactca
     8521 atttttccga tttttttcga tgattttcac taaaaaattg gaaaaattca tcaatttcct
     8581 attgaaaacc tctaaaaatt atattttttt tgcttttccg acgtcaaaat agtatggaaa
     8641 atgctaaaat tgcagaattt ttccagaaat ttgaagaaaa aactcaattt tttccgtttt
     8701 ttcaatgatt ttcatgaaaa aattggaaaa ttttgtaaat tttccattga aaacctctga
     8761 aaatttggaa attttcgaat ttaaatgttt aaaaaaaatt gaatattttg cgagtttttg
     8821 aatttttttt gagaattttt gaattttttt cacccaaaat tttttcaatt tttcagGTCA
     8881 ACACCGAGAT CACCAAGGCC CCACTCTCCG CCTCCATGAT CAAGCGTTAC GACGAGCACC
     8941 ACCAGGACCT CACCCTCCTC AAGGCCCTCG TCCGTCAGCA GCTCCCAGAG AAGTACAAGG
     9001 AGATCTTCTT CGACCAGTCC AAGAACGGAT ACGCCGGATA CATCGACGGA GGAGCCTCCC
     9061 AGGAGGAGTT CTACAAGTTC ATCAAGCCAA TCCTCGAGAA GATGGACGGA ACCGAGGAGC
     9121 TCCTCGTCAA GCTCAACCGT GAGGACCTCC TCCGTAAGCA GCGTACCTTC GACAACGGAT
     9181 CCATCCCACA CCAGATCCAC CTCGGAGAGC TCCACGCCAT CCTCCGTCGT CAGGAGGACT
     9241 TCTACCCATT CCTCAAGGAC AACCGTGAGA AGATCGAGAA GATCCTCACC TTCCGTATCC
     9301 CATACTACGT CGGACCACTC GCCCGTGGAA ACTCCCGTTT CGCCTGGATG ACCCGTAAGT
     9361 CCGAGGAGAC CATCACCCCA TGGAACTTCG AGGAGGTCGT CGACAAGGGA GCCTCCGCCC
     9421 AGTCCTTCAT CGAGCGTATG ACCAACTTCG ACAAGAACCT CCCAAACGAG AAGGTCCTCC
     9481 CAAAGCACTC CCTCCTCTAC GAGTACTTCA CCGTCTACAA CGAGCTCACC AAGGTCAAGT
     9541 ACGTCACCGA GGGAATGCGT AAGCCAGCCT TCCTCTCCGG AGAGCAGAAG AAGGCCATCG
     9601 TCGACCTCCT CTTCAAGACC AACCGTAAGG TCACCGTCAA GCAGCTCAAG GAGGACTACT
     9661 TCAAGAAGAT CGAGTGCTTC GACTCCGTCG AGATCTCCGG AGTCGAGGAC CGTTTCAACG
     9721 CCTCCCTCGG AACCTACCAC GACCTCCTCA AGATCATCAA GGACAAGGAC TTCCTCGACA
     9781 ACGAGGAGAA CGAGGACATC CTCGAGGACA TCGTCCTCAC CCTCACCCTC TTCGAGGACC
     9841 GTGAGATGAT CGAGgtgctg aagctcgaaa atttggagct tttacacgag atttttgaag
     9901 aaaaagcctg aaaatcgaga gattttgagc tgtggaattc gttgaaatta cataattcgc
     9961 gcccgtaatt ctttaaaaaa acgctgaaat ttgcagattt tgccagaaag ttgaagaaaa
    10021 atctactttt ccggcattct ctattatttt catggaaaat tagaaaaatc catgaataaa
    10081 cagtgaaaat tgctgatttt acctgaaatt ttgaaaaaaa aaaaaatcta aaatcaaggt
    10141 tttaagccta aaaactgcag atttcagcca aaattgtgaa aaaagctgat tttttgctat
    10201 tttgagcttt tccatggggt ggaaattgcc aaaaattacg gaacattcac acaaatttgc
    10261 tgaataatcc aattttccag tgttttctag agtttccgta gaaattttga aaaaacccag
    10321 taaattttca atcggaaaac ctctaaaaac atcgtttcag gcctataaat agtaaaaatt
    10381 accgatttta ttcgaaaatt taaggaaaag tcgtgaaaaa cgagatttta agcctcaaaa
    10441 ctgcagattc tatctaaaat taaaaaaaaa aaacataaat atccgaattt ttggaggaaa
    10501 agcctgaaaa tcgatatttt aagcctcaaa actgaagatt tcagccaaaa aaaaaaacag
    10561 atttttcgct attttatgtg ccaaaaaacc acattccgag cttttccaga gtggaaattg
    10621 ccaaaaatta cagaattttc ccagaaatta gcaaaaaaaa aacccatttt tcaggcgttt
    10681 tcaacgattt tcatagcaaa tttgaaaaat ccatgaattt tttaattata gaaaaccctc
    10741 tgaaaattgc agttttaagc tattccagca ttcaaatagt atggaaattg ctaaaaattg
    10801 aagaattttc ccaaaaattt gatgaaaact tatttttctg gcgttttcga tgattttcat
    10861 ggaatttcga gaaaattaat gaattttcaa ttaaaaaacg tctgcaaaat cacatttttt
    10921 aaagcttttt cagcaacaaa atagtatgga aattgctttt taaaaaagcg gaatttttgg
    10981 aaaaaaggtt aaattttcag tcagtttttg cactttttga ctgaaaattc actgaaatta
    11041 gggaaaaatt ccggaaaaat gattttttcg aattgtaggg caaattttgc aatttcaagc
    11101 aatttccata atattttaat gctggaaaag ctcaaattta cgttttaatg ggattttagt
    11161 gaaaaattca tggattttcc gaaaaatttg caggaaaatc atagtaaaga cctcaaaaaa
    11221 tcaataaaaa atttaaaaaa ttggacaatc acatttctgc gtaaaatctg cactttttca
    11281 gtaaaaaata ccgattttcc gtgaaaattc tcgattttta atcgaaaatc tcgaaatttt
    11341 tacaaatttc agcaccaaaa tcgttgaaaa ttctgaaaat ttgaattttt tttccttgtt
    11401 ttttgagtaa aatttgcact ttttcagtaa agaataccga ttttccgtga aaattctcgg
    11461 tttttaatcg aaaatctcga aatttttaca aatttcagct ccgaaatagc tgaaaattgg
    11521 acaaaaattt caatttttgc cctgtttttt gagtaaaatc tgcacttttt agttgaaaaa
    11581 aaacacggat tttgtaggaa aatttgggaa aaatctccaa attttcacaa ttttccagta
    11641 aaaacagcaa tttttaaaac ggtttttaat caaaaatctt tagaattttc caaatttcag
    11701 caccaaaaaa gctaaaaatc gctgaaattt tcgacaaatt ccaaatttcc agGAGCGTCT
    11761 CAAGACCTAC GCCCACCTCT TCGACGACAA GGTCATGAAG CAGCTCAAGC GTCGTCGTTA
    11821 CACCGGATGG GGACGTCTCT CCCGTAAGCT CATCAACGGA ATCCGTGACA AGCAGTCCGG
    11881 AAAGACCATC CTCGACTTCC TCAAGTCCGA CGGATTCGCC AACCGTAACg taagtttaaa
    11941 catgatttta ctaactaact aatctgattt aaattttcag TTCATGCAGC TCATCCACGA
    12001 CGACTCCCTC ACCTTCAAGG AGGACATCCA GAAGGCCCAG GTCTCCGGAC AGGGAGACTC
    12061 CCTCCACGAG CACATCGCCA ACCTCGCCGG ATCCCCAGCC ATCAAGAAGG GAATCCTCCA
    12121 GACCGTCAAG GTCGTCGACG AGCTCGTCAA GGTCATGGGA CGTCACAAGC CAGAGAACAT
    12181 CGTCATCGAG ATGGCCCGTG AGAACCAGAC CACCCAGAAG GGACAGAAGA ACTCCCGTGA
    12241 GCGTATGAAG CGTATCGAGG AGGGAATCAA GGAGCTCGGA TCCCAGATCC TCAAGGAGCA
    12301 CCCAGTCGAG AACACCCAGC TCCAGAACGA GAAGCTCTAC CTCTACTACC TCCAGAACGG
    12361 ACGTGACATG TACGTCGACC AGGAGCTCGA CATCAACCGT CTCTCCGACT ACGACGTCGA
    12421 CCACATCGTC CCACAGTCCT TCCTCAAGGA CGACTCCATC GACAACAAGG TCCTCACCCG
    12481 TTCCGACAAG AACCGTGGAA AGTCCGACAA CGTCCCATCC GAGGAGGTCG TCAAGAAGAT
    12541 GAAGAACTAC TGGCGTCAGC TCCTCAACGC CAAGCTCATC ACCCAGCGTA AGTTCGACAA
    12601 CCTCACCAAG GCCGAGCGTG GAGGACTCTC CGAGCTCGAC AAGGCCGGAT TCATCAAGCG
    12661 TCAGCTCGTC GAGACCCGTC AGATCACCAA GCACGTCGCC CAGATCCTCG ACTCCCGTAT
    12721 GAACACCAAG TACGACGAGA ACGACAAGCT CATCCGTGgt tggtttttcc gagagaaaaa
    12781 cgctgaaaaa tgccgaaaat tttgaatttg caggcttttt aggtgcaaaa gtacggaaaa
    12841 atcggaaaaa aatcaggaaa acatggggaa aatccaattt tccagaaaaa atgtttgaaa
    12901 aaattgaaaa cttttgtttt tttagtaata aagttttaaa aaatggcaaa aatagctgaa
    12961 aacagcgaaa aaaaaaaatg tttttttcag gaaaaaattt gcaaaaaaat gaagagcaac
    13021 aataattccc ttttttttct gtgttttttt cggaaaaatt gagatcgaaa acgaaaaaca
    13081 gcgaaaattc ccaattttcc cagtttttaa aacatttttt tgtaaaaatt tggaaaaaac
    13141 gagttttttc agaaaaaaat gtgaaaaaaa aggtaaatta ccaatttatg cttttttttc
    13201 gatcgagtaa aaaatcgatt tttccaagat ttttcgcgaa aaattcaaaa aaaaagaacg
    13261 aaaattctcg attttctact ttttttcgaa aaaaaaagga aattatagat ttttccaaga
    13321 tttttcgcga aaaaattcga aaaaaatgtt tttttcgaaa atttcagatt ttctaatttt
    13381 ttcagaagaa ttcgaaaaaa aaaatcaaaa aattcgcaat ttttagattt ttttaaaatc
    13441 tcaattttct ataattattt tcctaaaaaa atgtaattaa aaaaccgcta aaaacggtaa
    13501 attccaaatt tttgcatttt ttcaaaaaaa atttgaaaaa aaaaatcaga aaattctcaa
    13561 atctattccc tttttttaaa atttttccca aaccaaaaaa aaaaacggta aattttcaaa
    13621 tttagcattt ttccaaaatt aaacataaaa aaaaacgcaa atttccaaat ttcgtttttt
    13681 tttcaaaaaa gttgaaaaat ccagaaaata ccctcttgtc catgaaaaaa tacgaaaatt
    13741 ttcaataaaa aatcaatttc ttcttaaaaa attaattctc gatttttcca tgaaaaaaaa
    13801 tcaaatatta attaaatttg aaaaaaaaaa gaatttatct aatagtttcg ttttttttca
    13861 gaggaaaaat ttgaaaaaaa aaacagtaaa ttctctttct ttttgaaaaa aaaaattatc
    13921 gattcttcca agttttttcc cgaaaaaatc gacaaaaaaa cgagaatttc cgattttcta
    13981 tttttttttt caaaaaaatg tgaaaaaaaa aattaaaaaa ttccaatttt gcattttttt
    14041 ttcaaaaaaa atttaaaaac accgtataat tcccgatttt tccatgaaaa aatacgaaaa
    14101 attccaataa aaatcaacta ttttaaaaat ttgccgtttt ttcagAGGTC AAGGTCATCA
    14161 CCCTCAAGTC CAAGCTCGTC TCCGACTTCC GTAAGGACTT CCAGTTCTAC AAGGTCCGTG
    14221 AGATCAACAA CTACCACCAC GCCCACGACG CCTACCTCAA CGCCGTCGTC GGAACCGCCC
    14281 TCATCAAGAA GTACCCAAAG CTCGAGTCCG AGTTCGTCTA CGGAGACTAC AAGGTCTACG
    14341 ACGTCCGTAA GATGATCGCC AAGTCCGAGC AGGAGATCGG AAAGGCCACC GCCAAGTACT
    14401 TCTTCTACTC CAACATCATG AACTTCTTCA AGACCGAGAT CACCCTCGCC AACGGAGAGA
    14461 TCCGTAAGCG TCCACTCATC GAGACCAACG GAGAGACCGG AGAGATCGTC TGGGACAAGG
    14521 GACGTGACTT CGCCACCGTC CGTAAGGTCC TCTCCATGCC ACAGGTCAAC ATCGTCAAGA
    14581 AGACCGAGGT CCAGACCGGA GGATTCTCCA AGGAGTCCAT CCTCCCAAAG CGTAACTCCG
    14641 ACAAGCTCAT CGCCCGTAAG AAGGACTGGG ACCCAAAGAA GTACGGAGGA TTCGACTCCC
    14701 CAACCGTCGC CTACTCCGTC CTCGTCGTCG CCAAGGTCGA GAAGGGAAAG TCCAAGAAGC
    14761 TCAAGTCCGT CAAGGAGCTC CTCGGAATCA CCATCATGGA GCGTTCCTCC TTCGAGAAGA
    14821 ACCCAATCGA CTTCCTCGAG GCCAAGGGAT ACAAGGAGGT CAAGAAGgtg cttacaattt
    14881 tctggagaaa aatattttaa aaaataacga aaatggaccg aatttttgga gaaaatttta
    14941 aaaaaaacga catttttccc aaaaaattga aaaatttccg aaaaaacgtt caaaattttc
    15001 aaaaaaggag catttttcga aaaaaaaaac gataatacgg aaattttttg attttccagt
    15061 ttttttctca aagaaaatcg gaaaaaggtt ttttttcttt aaaaacgtcc aaaatttttc
    15121 gaaaaaagag aaaattttcg attttccgat ttttttcaga aaaaaattga aaaaaaaaga
    15181 aattttccga ttttctcaga gaaagacgaa aagacgatat ttttcggaaa aaagttgaaa
    15241 aatcaaaaaa aaaaccgaaa aacggccgaa attttctaaa aattggaaat attgtcgatt
    15301 tttcgaaaaa aaagagtcaa aagttttcaa aaaaatatat tttttcgatt ttccgttttt
    15361 ttttttcagt aaacattgaa acaaacgaaa tttttccaaa aaaatccaat tattttccca
    15421 aatatcgaaa tatttttgat tttccgtttt tttcagaaaa aagttaaaaa aaaaagggaa
    15481 aattaagatt ttcctgattt tttttgagaa aaaatcgata aaaattgaat attctggaaa
    15541 aaacctttaa aaaattcgaa ttaaatcgaa aaacgtccaa aattttctaa aaaattgaaa
    15601 ttttttttga aaaaaaacgg aaaaatttag atttcccgac ttttttcaat gaaaaatcga
    15661 attttcgttg acttttcatt aaaaaatcca aacgcatttt tttccactaa aatctcgaaa
    15721 aagtgtcata ttgcaccata ttgtttccac attcatatta ttttgagcta aatcaggtga
    15781 ttttctgtat tttgatacta atttctattt ttagaaaaaa tgtgggaaca atatggtgca
    15841 atatgacatt ttttcgagat tttagtggag aaaaaatgcg tttggaaacg aattttataa
    15901 taaaaagtca acgaaaattc gatttttcat ggaaaaatag ggaaatcgaa aacaaatttg
    15961 cttttttttc aaaaaaaaaa acggaaattc gaaatttttc cgttctttca aaaaaaaaat
    16021 cgattttttt ggaaattttt tttttcaaat ttttaaaaat ttccagGACC TCATCATCAA
    16081 GCTCCCAAAG TACTCCCTCT TCGAGCTCGA GAACGGACGT AAGCGTATGC TCGCCTCCGC
    16141 CGGAGAGCTC CAGAAGGGAA ACGAGCTCGC CCTCCCATCC AAGTACGTCA ACTTCCTCTA
    16201 CCTCGCCTCC CACTACGAGA AGCTCAAGGG ATCCCCAGAG GACAACGAGC AGAAGCAGCT
    16261 CTTCGTCGAG CAGCACAAGC ACTACCTCGA CGAGATCATC GAGCAGATCT CCGAGTTCTC
    16321 CAAGCGTGTC ATCCTCGCCG ACGCCAACCT CGACAAGGTC CTCTCCGCCT ACAACAAGCA
    16381 CCGTGACAAG CCAATCCGTG AGCAGGCCGA GAACATCATC CACCTCTTCA CCCTCACCAA
    16441 CCTCGGAGCC CCAGCCGCCT TCAAGTACTT CGACACCACC ATCGACCGTA AGCGTTACAC
    16501 CTCCACCAAG GAGGTCCTCG ACGCCACCCT CATCCACCAG TCCATCACCG GACTCTACGA
    16561 GACCCGTATC GACCTCTCCC AGCTCGGAGG AGACTCTGGA GGATCTGGAG GAACTGGAGG
    16621 ATCTTCCGCC GGCGGGAGCT CTATGAGCCG TAGACGAAAA GCGAATCCGA CAAAACTGAG
    16681 TGAAAACGCG AAGAAGCTTG CCAAGGAAGT TGAAAATTAA cacccagctt tCTTGTACAA
    16741 AGTGGgataa atgcaaaatc ctttcaagca ttcccttctt ctctatcact cttctttctt
    16801 tttgtcaaaa aattctctcg ctaatttatt tgctttttta atgttattat tttatgactt
    16861 tttatagtca ctgaaaagtt tgcatctgag tgaagtgaat gctatcaaaa tgtgattctg
    16921 tctgatgtac tttcacaatc tctcttcaat tccattttga agtgctttaa acccgaaagg
    16981 ttgagaaaaa tgcgagcgct caaatatttg tattgtgttc gttgagtgac ccaacaaaaa
    17041 gaggaaactt tattgtgccg ccaagaaaaa agtctcaACG CGTGCTAGCG CCCGGGCGCA
    17101 TGCCAACTTT attatacata gttgataatt cactggccgt cgttttacaC TCGAGACGTA
    17161 CGGTGCGCGC GATGCATTCG AAGATCTGCC CACTAGTGAG TCGTATTAta agtgcaagta
    17221 agatcagtgt ttgtttcgat atcagtctgt ttcgtaacgg tcttctgtat aactacaaaa
    17281 aagaataaaa aaccgtatca caactgagaa aaaagacaaa acttattgaa cagtgttcct
    17341 ttcaaaaaat tattttgtaa aaaatcgagt ttttctccaa aataacgcac gcaatcaaaa
    17401 acaagaaaac taacgtgttc tcctgggcgt ggaactcctt atcaagatta ccattattgt
    17461 ctgtcagaat tgatatttca attatttcat atctagacaa acccgggtgt cttgcattta
    17521 ttagtactgt gagtttacat acaaacgagg cttactcaga taacatagag tcacctctaa
    17581 ttagcaaaaa cccatttcta attagctatt tcgaccagtt ctaaagtcac cgtaattaga
    17641 aatggttttt gtagcttttc taattagaaa tgaccccgag ataagtgaaa tatggcattt
    17701 tctgggtttt ctagtaagaa atgatcccgc acgtagtgat tccgcgttac aagccaaatt
    17761 caaattaaaa aagtatatta cacaattcaa gttacattat tttcaggaaa caatggcgaa
    17821 gagcaaagca gagattcaaa aggaggaaag agacaacaga tatgaacgaa gacttcttga
    17881 aaagagaaag agacatgagg tgagtaacca tgataataaa taatcaagta agggctatag
    17941 atttataaat tctggagtta acagtttcga aaaaaagtag ttttcatatg tgcgaaggaa
    18001 tatcaaaaat aggggaatag cctaaacgag tgagaaaatt aaatgtttgt tattttttca
    18061 aaaatgtctg cagggccgtt atcctttcaa atgcactcta tcaaacatag atcatatcca
    18121 tcatatctta tccagaattt atatcatatc caagattgag agcgtttcaa ggaaaatctc
    18181 aaacaaccat acaattttgt agatcgacaa caaggcctcc acttcttcat cgatggcctc
    18241 tgcagcacct gcaccaccaa gtttgtattt ttcatattaa tataaagtga gccacgcata
    18301 gtcgttttta ggatttttgc cagatcgatg tcgcgcaaac agactgtttt tttttctttg
    18361 aaagccgtgc gtgacatggg ccacggattg taacgccgcg ctggatggat aaaaatttat
    18421 tcagtttttt agcctttaca aaatatggtt cgactacttt ctttattttt acatttttat
    18481 aggtgctcat tgagctgaga tattttgggt ataatcggaa aatcgctgat tttggtcatt
    18541 tttctgcact aaagattaca caaaaagttc agtatttaga ttcattgttg aaaattgggg
    18601 atgatctaca gatacatatc gccgtgttca aaaaca  
//

LOCUS       pMLS621                 9275 bp    DNA        circular     18-OCT-2021
DEFINITION  
ACCESSION   
VERSION     
SOURCE      
  ORGANISM  
COMMENT     
COMMENT     ApEinfo:methylated:0
FEATURES             Location/Qualifiers
     misc_recomb     6060..6184
                     /locus_tag="attR4 recomb"
                     /label="attR4 recomb"
                     /ApEinfo_label="attR4 recomb"
                     /ApEinfo_fwdcolor="#ff80ff"
                     /ApEinfo_revcolor="#ff80ff"
                     /ApEinfo_graphicformat="arrow_data {{0 1 2 0 0 -1} {} 0}
                     width 5 offset 0"
     misc_feature    3700..3719
                     /locus_tag="GFP w/ syntrons"
                     /label="GFP w/ syntrons"
                     /ApEinfo_label="GFP w/ syntrons"
                     /ApEinfo_fwdcolor="#00ff00"
                     /ApEinfo_revcolor="#00ff00"
                     /ApEinfo_graphicformat="arrow_data {{0 1 2 0 0 -1} {} 0}
                     width 5 offset 0"
     misc_feature    3694..3699
                     /locus_tag="GFP w/ syntrons(1)"
                     /label="GFP w/ syntrons(1)"
                     /ApEinfo_label="GFP w/ syntrons"
                     /ApEinfo_fwdcolor="#00ff00"
                     /ApEinfo_revcolor="#00ff00"
                     /ApEinfo_graphicformat="arrow_data {{0 1 2 0 0 -1} {} 0}
                     width 5 offset 0"
     misc_recomb     complement(7639..7763)
                     /locus_tag="attR3"
                     /label="attR3"
                     /ApEinfo_label="attR3"
                     /ApEinfo_fwdcolor="#ff80ff"
                     /ApEinfo_revcolor="#ff80ff"
                     /ApEinfo_graphicformat="arrow_data {{0 1 2 0 0 -1} {} 0}
                     width 5 offset 0"
     misc_recomb     2355..3339
                     /locus_tag="ttTi5605 left recomb"
                     /label="ttTi5605 left recomb"
                     /ApEinfo_label="ttTi5605 left recomb"
                     /ApEinfo_fwdcolor="#8080c0"
                     /ApEinfo_revcolor="#8080c0"
                     /ApEinfo_graphicformat="arrow_data {{0 1 2 0 0 -1} {} 0}
                     width 5 offset 0"
     misc_feature    3700..3719
                     /locus_tag="syntron3"
                     /label="syntron3"
                     /ApEinfo_label="syntron3"
                     /ApEinfo_fwdcolor="#a9e4ff"
                     /ApEinfo_revcolor="#a9e4ff"
                     /ApEinfo_graphicformat="arrow_data {{0 1 2 0 0 -1} {} 0}
                     width 5 offset 0"
     CDS             6224..6529
                     /locus_tag="ccdB"
                     /label="ccdB"
                     /ApEinfo_label="ccdB"
                     /ApEinfo_fwdcolor="#0080ff"
                     /ApEinfo_revcolor="#0080ff"
                     /ApEinfo_graphicformat="arrow_data {{0 1 2 0 0 -1} {} 0}
                     width 5 offset 0"
     misc_feature    5906..5924
                     /locus_tag="GFP w/ syntrons(2)"
                     /label="GFP w/ syntrons(2)"
                     /ApEinfo_label="GFP w/ syntrons"
                     /ApEinfo_fwdcolor="#00ff00"
                     /ApEinfo_revcolor="#00ff00"
                     /ApEinfo_graphicformat="arrow_data {{0 1 2 0 0 -1} {} 0}
                     width 5 offset 0"
     primer_bind     complement(7771..7788)
                     /locus_tag="M13-fwd"
                     /label="M13-fwd"
                     /ApEinfo_label="M13-fwd"
                     /ApEinfo_fwdcolor="cyan"
                     /ApEinfo_revcolor="green"
                     /ApEinfo_graphicformat="arrow_data {{0 1 2 0 0 -1} {} 0}
                     width 5 offset 0"
     misc_feature    5906..5924
                     /locus_tag="syntron3(1)"
                     /label="syntron3(1)"
                     /ApEinfo_label="syntron3"
                     /ApEinfo_fwdcolor="#a9e4ff"
                     /ApEinfo_revcolor="#a9e4ff"
                     /ApEinfo_graphicformat="arrow_data {{0 1 2 0 0 -1} {} 0}
                     width 5 offset 0"
     primer_bind     6024..6044
                     /locus_tag="M13-rev"
                     /label="M13-rev"
                     /ApEinfo_label="M13-rev"
                     /ApEinfo_fwdcolor="cyan"
                     /ApEinfo_revcolor="green"
                     /ApEinfo_graphicformat="arrow_data {{0 1 2 0 0 -1} {} 0}
                     width 5 offset 0"
     rep_origin      1539..2221
                     /locus_tag="ColE1 origin"
                     /label="ColE1 origin"
                     /ApEinfo_label="ColE1 origin"
                     /ApEinfo_fwdcolor="gray50"
                     /ApEinfo_revcolor="gray50"
                     /ApEinfo_graphicformat="arrow_data {{0 1 2 0 0 -1} {} 0}
                     width 5 offset 0"
     misc_feature    3720..3753
                     /locus_tag="Lox2272"
                     /label="Lox2272"
                     /ApEinfo_label="Lox2272"
                     /ApEinfo_fwdcolor="#bc27cf"
                     /ApEinfo_revcolor="#bc27cf"
                     /ApEinfo_graphicformat="arrow_data {{0 1 2 0 0 -1} {} 0}
                     width 5 offset 0"
     CDS             77..145
                     /locus_tag="LacZ alpha"
                     /label="LacZ alpha"
                     /ApEinfo_label="LacZ alpha"
                     /ApEinfo_fwdcolor="cornflower blue"
                     /ApEinfo_revcolor="cornflower blue"
                     /ApEinfo_graphicformat="arrow_data {{0 1 2 0 0 -1} {} 0}
                     width 5 offset 0"
     CDS             782..1441
                     /locus_tag="AmpR"
                     /label="AmpR"
                     /ApEinfo_label="AmpR"
                     /ApEinfo_fwdcolor="yellow"
                     /ApEinfo_revcolor="yellow"
                     /ApEinfo_graphicformat="arrow_data {{0 1 2 0 0 -1} {} 0}
                     width 5 offset 0"
     CDS             complement(6874..7530)
                     /locus_tag="CmR"
                     /label="CmR"
                     /ApEinfo_label="CmR"
                     /ApEinfo_fwdcolor="yellow"
                     /ApEinfo_revcolor="yellow"
                     /ApEinfo_graphicformat="arrow_data {{0 1 2 0 0 -1} {} 0}
                     width 5 offset 0"
     misc_recomb     7848..9275
                     /locus_tag="ttTi5605 right recomb"
                     /label="ttTi5605 right recomb"
                     /ApEinfo_label="ttTi5605 right recomb"
                     /ApEinfo_fwdcolor="#8080c0"
                     /ApEinfo_revcolor="#8080c0"
                     /ApEinfo_graphicformat="arrow_data {{0 1 2 0 0 -1} {} 0}
                     width 5 offset 0"
     misc_feature    5925..5930
                     /locus_tag="GFP w/ syntrons(3)"
                     /label="GFP w/ syntrons(3)"
                     /ApEinfo_label="GFP w/ syntrons"
                     /ApEinfo_fwdcolor="#00ff00"
                     /ApEinfo_revcolor="#00ff00"
                     /ApEinfo_graphicformat="arrow_data {{0 1 2 0 0 -1} {} 0}
                     width 5 offset 0"
     misc_feature    3222..3241
                     /locus_tag="oCF176"
                     /label="oCF176"
                     /ApEinfo_label="oCF176"
                     /ApEinfo_fwdcolor="#adff9d"
                     /ApEinfo_revcolor="#ffc3c9"
                     /ApEinfo_graphicformat="arrow_data {{0 1 2 0 0 -1} {} 0}
                     width 5 offset 0"
     misc_feature    5944..5951
                     /locus_tag="PmeI"
                     /label="PmeI"
                     /ApEinfo_label="PmeI"
                     /ApEinfo_fwdcolor="#ff5375"
                     /ApEinfo_revcolor="#ff5375"
                     /ApEinfo_graphicformat="arrow_data {{0 1 2 0 0 -1} {} 0}
                     width 5 offset 0"
     misc_feature    3691..3693
                     /locus_tag="AfeI"
                     /label="AfeI"
                     /ApEinfo_label="AfeI"
                     /ApEinfo_fwdcolor="#ff5375"
                     /ApEinfo_revcolor="#ff5375"
                     /ApEinfo_graphicformat="arrow_data {{0 1 2 0 0 -1} {} 0}
                     width 5 offset 0"
     misc_feature    5931..5933
                     /locus_tag="AfeI(1)"
                     /label="AfeI(1)"
                     /ApEinfo_label="AfeI"
                     /ApEinfo_fwdcolor="#ff5375"
                     /ApEinfo_revcolor="#ff5375"
                     /ApEinfo_graphicformat="arrow_data {{0 1 2 0 0 -1} {} 0}
                     width 5 offset 0"
     misc_feature    5872..5905
                     /locus_tag="Lox2272(1)"
                     /label="Lox2272(1)"
                     /ApEinfo_label="Lox2272"
                     /ApEinfo_fwdcolor="#bc27cf"
                     /ApEinfo_revcolor="#bc27cf"
                     /ApEinfo_graphicformat="arrow_data {{0 1 2 0 0 -1} {} 0}
                     width 5 offset 0"
     gene            complement(3754..5871)
                     /locus_tag="C.Briggsae unc-119(+)"
                     /label="C.Briggsae unc-119(+)"
                     /ApEinfo_label="C.Briggsae unc-119(+)"
                     /ApEinfo_fwdcolor="#b8b5ff"
                     /ApEinfo_revcolor="#b8b5ff"
                     /ApEinfo_graphicformat="arrow_data {{0 1 2 0 0 -1} {} 0}
                     width 5 offset 0"
     CDS             complement(4038..4883)
                     /locus_tag="CB-unc-119(+)"
                     /label="CB-unc-119(+)"
                     /ApEinfo_label="CB-unc-119(+)"
                     /ApEinfo_fwdcolor="#ffff00"
                     /ApEinfo_revcolor="#ff8000"
                     /ApEinfo_graphicformat="arrow_data {{0 1 2 0 0 -1} {} 0}
                     width 5 offset 0"
     misc_feature    complement(4145..4195)
                     /locus_tag="Intron"
                     /label="Intron"
                     /ApEinfo_label="Intron"
                     /ApEinfo_fwdcolor="#a9e4ff"
                     /ApEinfo_revcolor="#a9e4ff"
                     /ApEinfo_graphicformat="arrow_data {{0 1 2 0 0 -1} {} 0}
                     width 5 offset 0"
     misc_feature    5925..5930
                     /locus_tag="syntron3(2)"
                     /label="syntron3(2)"
                     /ApEinfo_label="syntron3"
                     /ApEinfo_fwdcolor="#a9e4ff"
                     /ApEinfo_revcolor="#a9e4ff"
                     /ApEinfo_graphicformat="arrow_data {{0 1 2 0 0 -1} {} 0}
                     width 5 offset 0"
     misc_feature    complement(4573..4615)
                     /locus_tag="Intron(1)"
                     /label="Intron(1)"
                     /ApEinfo_label="Intron"
                     /ApEinfo_fwdcolor="#a9e4ff"
                     /ApEinfo_revcolor="#a9e4ff"
                     /ApEinfo_graphicformat="arrow_data {{0 1 2 0 0 -1} {} 0}
                     width 5 offset 0"
     misc_feature    complement(4732..4826)
                     /locus_tag="Intron(2)"
                     /label="Intron(2)"
                     /ApEinfo_label="Intron"
                     /ApEinfo_fwdcolor="#a9e4ff"
                     /ApEinfo_revcolor="#a9e4ff"
                     /ApEinfo_graphicformat="arrow_data {{0 1 2 0 0 -1} {} 0}
                     width 5 offset 0"
     misc_feature    3694..3699
                     /locus_tag="syntron3(3)"
                     /label="syntron3(3)"
                     /ApEinfo_label="syntron3"
                     /ApEinfo_fwdcolor="#a9e4ff"
                     /ApEinfo_revcolor="#a9e4ff"
                     /ApEinfo_graphicformat="arrow_data {{0 1 2 0 0 -1} {} 0}
                     width 5 offset 0"
ORIGIN
        1 CACGTGacgt cgtgactggg aaaaccctgg cgttacccaa cttaatcgcc ttgcagcaca
       61 tccccctttc gccagctggc gtaatagcga agaggcccgc accgatcgcc cttcccaaca
      121 gttgcgcagc ctgaatggcg aatggcgcct gatgcggtat tttctcctta cgcatctgtg
      181 cggtatttca caccgcatat ggtgcactct cagtacaatc tgctctgatg ccgcatagtt
      241 aagccagccc cgacacccgc caacacccgc tgacgcgccc tgacgggctt gtctgctccc
      301 ggcatccgct tacagacaag ctgtgaccgt ctccgggagc tgcatgtgtc agaggttttc
      361 accgtcatca ccgaaacgcg cgagacgaaa gggcctcgtg atacgcctat ttttataggt
      421 taatgtcatg ataataatgg tttcttagac gtcaggtggc acttttcggg gaaatgtgcg
      481 cggaacccct atttgtttat ttttctaaat acattcaaat atgtatccgc tcatgagaca
      541 ataaccctga taaatgcttc aataatattg aaaaaggaag agtatgagta ttcaacattt
      601 ccgtgtcgcc cttattccct tttttgcggc attttgcctt cctgtttttg ctcacccaga
      661 aacgctggtg aaagtaaaag atgctgaaga tcagttgggt gcacgagtgg gttacatcga
      721 actggatctc aacagcggta agatccttga gagttttcgc cccgaagaac gttttccaat
      781 gatgagcact tttaaagttc tgctatgtgg cgcggtatta tcccgtattg acgccgggca
      841 agagcaactc ggtcgccgca tacactattc tcagaatgac ttggttgagt actcaccagt
      901 cacagaaaag catcttacgg atggcatgac agtaagagaa ttatgcagtg ctgccataac
      961 catgagtgat aacactgcgg ccaacttact tctgacaacg atcggaggac cgaaggagct
     1021 aaccgctttt ttgcacaaca tgggggatca tgtaactcgc cttgatcgtt gggaaccgga
     1081 gctgaatgaa gccataccaa acgacgagcg tgacaccacg atgcctgtag caatggcaac
     1141 aacgttgcgc aaactattaa ctggcgaact acttactcta gcttcccggc aacaattaat
     1201 agactggatg gaggcggata aagttgcagg accacttctg cgctcggccc ttccggctgg
     1261 ctggtttatt gctgataaat ctggagccgg tgagcgtggg tctcgcggta tcattgcagc
     1321 actggggcca gatggtaagc cctcccgtat cgtagttatc tacacgacgg ggagtcaggc
     1381 aactatggat gaacgaaata gacagatcgc tgagataggt gcctcactga ttaagcattg
     1441 gtaactgtca gaccaagttt actcatatat actttagatt gatttaaaac ttcattttta
     1501 atttaaaagg atctaggtga agatcctttt tgataatctc atgaccaaaa tcccttaacg
     1561 tgagttttcg ttccactgag cgtcagaccc cgtagaaaag atcaaaggat cttcttgaga
     1621 tccttttttt ctgcgcgtaa tctgctgctt gcaaacaaaa aaaccaccgc taccagcggt
     1681 ggtttgtttg ccggatcaag agctaccaac tctttttccg aaggtaactg gcttcagcag
     1741 agcgcagata ccaaatactg tccttctagt gtagccgtag ttaggccacc acttcaagaa
     1801 ctctgtagca ccgcctacat acctcgctct gctaatcctg ttaccagtgg ctgctgccag
     1861 tggcgataag tcgtgtctta ccgggttgga ctcaagacga tagttaccgg ataaggcgca
     1921 gcggtcgggc tgaacggggg gttcgtgcac acagcccagc ttggagcgaa cgacctacac
     1981 cgaactgaga tacctacagc gtgagctatg agaaagcgcc acgcttcccg aagggagaaa
     2041 ggcggacagg tatccggtaa gcggcagggt cggaacagga gagcgcacga gggagcttcc
     2101 agggggaaac gcctggtatc tttatagtcc tgtcgggttt cgccacctct gacttgagcg
     2161 tcgatttttg tgatgctcgt caggggggcg gagcctatgg aaaaacgcca gcaacgcggc
     2221 ctttttacgg ttcctggtct tttgctggcc ttttgctcac atgttctttc ctgcgttatc
     2281 ccctgattct gtggataacc gtattaccgc ctttgagtga gctgatacca gcggataaca
     2341 atttcacaGG GCCCtgtcgg attatgggct cttcttttat cctctacttt ctttctagaa
     2401 aatgcaaatg ttgagtcaga aattgctgaa tggagtacaa ctgcaatggg tttagcttat
     2461 gtttctggaa caattactgg tggaattgtg attgaaaagt aaggttatat ttcatttcaa
     2521 taaatgttac cacagtataa caaaaacaag ttacattgtt cagagtatgt ctgaatgtat
     2581 tattattatt gtatttgtgc atcagtactg tagttgtact gaagaagggt ttaaaataat
     2641 ctcaacgttt ttaagacgag ttagtgagaa tacggtcgca gttaggatgt ttggacatag
     2701 ttttattaga taatcgtgaa ctaactcact ataaaaaccc gctaactcat tgaataagat
     2761 agttttaaac gttcaaaatt tgaagacaaa attgtatgaa taagtttaca gagttggtcg
     2821 acgcaagctt ctccttctct tcacatttct caataattta gctctaattg cattcgtatt
     2881 cttcgcaaaa atacgtattc tgattgaccc gatgaaatac ggatgcctag ttgcattgat
     2941 catctacggt tatacttatg ggtgaggttt ttcaaatata ttttgattta atcgaataat
     3001 gaaatttcag aactggagtt ggtccaattt cgtggtttat atcctctgaa ctggtacctc
     3061 aaaaacatcg tagtattgct caatctgtgg catattcaat gaatactgta atggtggtta
     3121 tcagtacatt tacagtatta cctctatatt ccgttattgg tagttatgct ttccttattc
     3181 tatattcaat tccttcattt ataagtatgc ttatattatt tcgctactta ccggaaacca
     3241 aaggacgaga gattcatgat attgtgaatg aacttaaaaa aaaatgaaaa cctttgaaaa
     3301 cgttcatacg gccgaaattt tacttgatcg agccaattga acttttgtta agacttacag
     3361 aaaagtgaga gattttgtta caaaaaagtg agaaaaaagc gaaaatgaac aggaaaaaga
     3421 agaaaaatac acccgaagta tcatataaaa attaaaaaga ttgtttgacc tggcggaact
     3481 tttttgcaaa aactctgaat atccatggca catgcttcgt gcaaaacagg atccaaatga
     3541 atatcaacaa gagattcttg aagacgacga gccacttgct cagagcattg cttatctcga
     3601 atgagaccct tgttaaaatc atttttcaaa cattatatga cattgtcgaa atgtcctcct
     3661 gattccatga tggtagcaaa ctcacttcgt AGCgtaagtt taaacatgat tttactaacA
     3721 TAACTTCGTA TAaagtatcc TATACGAAGT TATgacattc tctaatgaaa aaatctttca
     3781 gttgaaattg aaaatgagtt aaagttggag tttttattga aaacagattt ccgtgtgatt
     3841 agtgttttta gcgagtgtga caggacagcg aaaaaatata gaaacaaggg gggaactgaa
     3901 aagcttagga atgcattgaa catgagaagg ggaaggggaa ggaacaaact agacaggaat
     3961 tattggaatt taatcacatt tggagttttt tttctattcg acagaataat tatccagaac
     4021 atttttgtat taaatatTTA TGCATCATAT GAGTAGTCGG CTTTGTTGTG CATGACGAGT
     4081 TTGTTATCGA CGAAATAGAA GCTGTCAGAA CGAGTCTCGT TTGGATTGTT GATCATGTCG
     4141 TCCActgaaa aagagattag tcttttgaat tgtacttttt agaataatga ctcacTGAGT
     4201 TGTTGAGAGA GTTGAGGGAA CTCATAGATA TGTTCACAGT TGTTTCGTGA ATTCGGAATA
     4261 CAGAATCCGA ATTCAAAGTC AAAACACTTC AGAAGGCGAT CTTTGAAGAA GTGACGTTCG
     4321 ATCATTCGGA AATGATGGAT TGGGATGTCT CCTACTTTGA ATTCCACAGT TGCTCCGACC
     4381 GTTTTGAGTT TCAAAAAGTT TGGAGCAAAT CTATAACGCA CGTATCTTGC CGACTCCTGT
     4441 GGCGACTCAT CATTCTCCTG ATCGTTCTCC GGTTTGGCGA TCTCGAAAAG CACTTGCTCA
     4501 GTGTCCAGAT CACGGATTTG GAACTTGGTG AACTCGATGT TATAGATGTT CGCAGATGGG
     4561 GAGCATAAGA ATcctaaatt tatgttttaa actgaaatcc aaagggagca agataCCTTG
     4621 AGTGATTCCC GGAAGTGCTA AAACGTCGTT CGGAGTGATT TGAGCTTTCT TCGCAAGCTC
     4681 CGATTCCGTT GTGATTCCTT GTTCGGTGCT TGGTGGTGGC CGTGGCATCT Ggaaatatgg
     4741 aaaagttcaa caaaaagaaa agagaaaaga atgaaatcgg atatcaagag ttagttgagc
     4801 ggtttctcta gttttctgag tctcacCTGC GACGGGAAGG TCGCCGAGCC GGGTGGAATC
     4861 GATTGTTGTT GCTCGGCTTT CATatcggtt tggttggaag cggctgaaaa cggaaagaag
     4921 tggaagaagg aaaagagtgt ggtgtgacag gaaaatggta attagagggt gccaaataac
     4981 cagctatatt ttgttttttt ttgaaaacat ttttaaaaag aaaaatacga taatgatatc
     5041 agatggattt ccggaaaact ggtatgaaaa atttcaacct ttttgagtac atgtaatcaa
     5101 aatacacttt gtaaattatc atttttattg aaactccacc atttttctat ttataacgct
     5161 aataatttga aaaagaaacc tgttgcgaac cgcggggtga atcccaaaaa cgaatgcgtt
     5221 ttggtggagt gattgattcg aatcgaagaa gaaaaagaag aagacgtgga atagagagct
     5281 cactcttaac cgagcagcac acaccgacag aaaaaaaaat gaaatgaatg agggtcttct
     5341 tcttcttctt cttcgaatga ttgacagaaa tgggaaaaag aggaagattg agaagggaaa
     5401 aaggaaggag aaaagaagca gaagaagacg tcagagagga gaggaacgag cggaaaagca
     5461 gcgggcgcaa gtcatagaag tagcagagct ggggagaaga agacactatc caagaaagga
     5521 atgacgagag agtatgcaaa ggggtatagg gtgcagacag aataggaaca gaataacaga
     5581 tgatgagcca agaagagttg aaaagggcga tgaatttgtc atgtaactta atttgggtca
     5641 atttgagcat gatgaattga aatcatccct tgttgggagt taataaccgg tttgttatca
     5701 gaaaccctgt aatagaaggg cgccctaact ttgagccaat tcatcccggt ttctgtcaaa
     5761 tatatcaaaa agtggtcaac tgacaaattg tttttgatat tataataaac attttatccg
     5821 ttaacaattt tcgaatactt tttacaagga cttggataaa ttggctcaaa gATAACTTCG
     5881 TATAaagtat ccTATACGAA GTTATtaact aatctgattt aaattttcag GCTcacgcac
     5941 gtgGTTTAAA Ctagaactag GCCCGGGCTA CGTAATACGA CTCACTTAAG GCCTTGACTA
     6001 GAGGGTACCA GAGCTCACCT AGGcaggaaa cagctatgac catgattacg ccaagctatc
     6061 aactttgtat agaaaagttg aacgagaaac gtaaaatgat ataaatatca atatattaaa
     6121 ttagattttg cataaaaaac agactacata atactgtaaa acacaacata tccagtcact
     6181 atggtcgacc tgcagactgg ctgtgtataa gggagcctga catttatatt ccccagaaca
     6241 tcaggttaat ggcgtttttg atgtcatttt cgcggtggct gagatcagcc acttcttccc
     6301 cgataacgga gaccggcaca ctggccatat cggtggtcat catgcgccag ctttcatccc
     6361 cgatatgcac caccgggtaa agttcacggg ggactttatc tgacagcaga cgtgcactgg
     6421 ccagggggat caccatccgt cgcccgggcg tgtcaataat atcactctgt acatccacaa
     6481 acagacgata acggctctct cttttatagg tgtaaacctt aaactgcatt tcaccagccc
     6541 ctgttctcgt cggcaaaaga gccgttcatt tcaataaacc gggcgacctc agccatccct
     6601 tcctgatttt ccgctttcca gcgttcggca cgcagacgac gggcttcatt ctgcatggtt
     6661 gtgcttaccg aaccggagat attgacatca tatatgcctt gagcaactga tagctgtcgc
     6721 tgtcaactgt cactgtaata cgctgcttca tagcatacct ctttttgaca tacttcgggt
     6781 atacatatca gtatatattc ttataccgca aaaatcagcg cgcaaatacg catactgtta
     6841 tctggctttt agtaagccgg atcctctaga ttacgccccg ccctgccact catcgcagta
     6901 ctgttgtaat tcattaagca ttctgccgac atggaagcca tcacaaacgg catgatgaac
     6961 ctgaatcgcc agcggcatca gcaccttgtc gccttgcgta taatatttgc ccatggtgaa
     7021 aacgggggcg aagaagttgt ccatattggc cacgtttaaa tcaaaactgg tgaaactcac
     7081 ccagggattg gctgagacga aaaacatatt ctcaataaac cctttaggga aataggccag
     7141 gttttcaccg taacacgcca catcttgcga atatatgtgt agaaactgcc ggaaatcgtc
     7201 gtggtattca ctccagagcg atgaaaacgt ttcagtttgc tcatggaaaa cggtgtaaca
     7261 agggtgaaca ctatcccata tcaccagctc accgtctttc attgccatac ggaattccgg
     7321 atgagcattc atcaggcggg caagaatgtg aataaaggcc ggataaaact tgtgcttatt
     7381 tttctttacg gtctttaaaa aggccgtaat atccagctga acggtctggt tataggtaca
     7441 ttgagcaact gactgaaatg cctcaaaatg ttctttacga tgccattggg atatatcaac
     7501 ggtggtatat ccagtgattt ttttctccat tttagcttcc ttagctcctg aaaatctcga
     7561 cggatcctaa ctcaaaatcc acacattata cgagccggaa gcataaagtg taaagcctgg
     7621 gggtgcctaa tgcggccgcc atagtgactg gatatgttgt gttttacagt attatgtagt
     7681 ctgtttttta tgcaaaatct aatttaatat attgatattt atatcatttt acgtttctcg
     7741 ttcaacttta ttatacatag ttgataattc actggccgtc gttttacaCT CGAGACGTAC
     7801 GGTGCGCGCG ATGCATTCGA AGATCTGCCC ACTAGTGAGT CGTATTAtaa gtgcaagtaa
     7861 gatcagtgtt tgtttcgata tcagtctgtt tcgtaacggt cttctgtata actacaaaaa
     7921 agaataaaaa accgtatcac aactgagaaa aaagacaaaa cttattgaac agtgttcctt
     7981 tcaaaaaatt attttgtaaa aaatcgagtt tttctccaaa ataacgcacg caatcaaaaa
     8041 caagaaaact aacgtgttct cctgggcgtg gaactcctta tcaagattac cattattgtc
     8101 tgtcagaatt gatatttcaa ttatttcata tctagacaaa cccgggtgtc ttgcatttat
     8161 tagtactgtg agtttacata caaacgaggc ttactcagat aacatagagt cacctctaat
     8221 tagcaaaaac ccatttctaa ttagctattt cgaccagttc taaagtcacc gtaattagaa
     8281 atggtttttg tagcttttct aattagaaat gaccccgaga taagtgaaat atggcatttt
     8341 ctgggttttc tagtaagaaa tgatcccgca cgtagtgatt ccgcgttaca agccaaattc
     8401 aaattaaaaa agtatattac acaattcaag ttacattatt ttcaggaaac aatggcgaag
     8461 agcaaagcag agattcaaaa ggaggaaaga gacaacagat atgaacgaag acttcttgaa
     8521 aagagaaaga gacatgaggt gagtaaccat gataataaat aatcaagtaa gggctataga
     8581 tttataaatt ctggagttaa cagtttcgaa aaaaagtagt tttcatatgt gcgaaggaat
     8641 atcaaaaata ggggaatagc ctaaacgagt gagaaaatta aatgtttgtt attttttcaa
     8701 aaatgtctgc agggccgtta tcctttcaaa tgcactctat caaacataga tcatatccat
     8761 catatcttat ccagaattta tatcatatcc aagattgaga gcgtttcaag gaaaatctca
     8821 aacaaccata caattttgta gatcgacaac aaggcctcca cttcttcatc gatggcctct
     8881 gcagcacctg caccaccaag tttgtatttt tcatattaat ataaagtgag ccacgcatag
     8941 tcgtttttag gatttttgcc agatcgatgt cgcgcaaaca gactgttttt ttttctttga
     9001 aagccgtgcg tgacatgggc cacggattgt aacgccgcgc tggatggata aaaatttatt
     9061 cagtttttta gcctttacaa aatatggttc gactactttc tttattttta catttttata
     9121 ggtgctcatt gagctgagat attttgggta taatcggaaa atcgctgatt ttggtcattt
     9181 ttctgcacta aagattacac aaaaagttca gtatttagat tcattgttga aaattgggga
     9241 tgatctacag atacatatcg ccgtgttcaa aaaca  
//

LOCUS       pMLS713                 6953 bp    DNA        circular     18-OCT-2021
DEFINITION  .
ACCESSION   
VERSION     
SOURCE      .
  ORGANISM  .
COMMENT     Froekjaer-Jensen et al., (2013). Generated by restriction digest
            and Mung Bean nuclease. 
COMMENT     ApEinfo:methylated:0
FEATURES             Location/Qualifiers
     misc_feature    2551..2553
                     /locus_tag="Sap Trap gg Overlap"
                     /label="Sap Trap gg Overlap"
                     /ApEinfo_label="Sap Trap gg Overlap"
                     /ApEinfo_fwdcolor="cyan"
                     /ApEinfo_revcolor="cyan"
                     /ApEinfo_graphicformat="arrow_data {{0 1 2 0 0 -1} {} 0}
                     width 5 offset 0"
     misc_feature    complement(323..325)
                     /locus_tag="Sap Trap gg Overlap(1)"
                     /label="Sap Trap gg Overlap(1)"
                     /ApEinfo_label="Sap Trap gg Overlap"
                     /ApEinfo_fwdcolor="cyan"
                     /ApEinfo_revcolor="cyan"
                     /ApEinfo_graphicformat="arrow_data {{0 1 2 0 0 -1} {} 0}
                     width 5 offset 0"
     misc_feature    2498..2531
                     /locus_tag="Lox2272"
                     /label="Lox2272"
                     /ApEinfo_label="Lox2272"
                     /ApEinfo_fwdcolor="#bc27cf"
                     /ApEinfo_revcolor="#bc27cf"
                     /ApEinfo_graphicformat="arrow_data {{0 1 2 0 0 -1} {} 0}
                     width 5 offset 0"
     primer_bind     complement(2568..2587)
                     /locus_tag="oMLS790"
                     /label="oMLS790"
                     /ApEinfo_label="oMLS790"
                     /ApEinfo_fwdcolor="cyan"
                     /ApEinfo_revcolor="green"
                     /ApEinfo_graphicformat="arrow_data {{0 1 2 0 0 -1} {} 0}
                     width 5 offset 0"
     primer_bind     complement(2554..2573)
                     /locus_tag="oMLS633"
                     /label="oMLS633"
                     /ApEinfo_label="oMLS633"
                     /ApEinfo_fwdcolor="cyan"
                     /ApEinfo_revcolor="green"
                     /ApEinfo_graphicformat="arrow_data {{0 1 2 0 0 -1} {} 0}
                     width 5 offset 0"
     primer_bind     4300..4317
                     /locus_tag="oMLS632"
                     /label="oMLS632"
                     /ApEinfo_label="oMLS632"
                     /ApEinfo_fwdcolor="cyan"
                     /ApEinfo_revcolor="green"
                     /ApEinfo_graphicformat="arrow_data {{0 1 2 0 0 -1} {} 0}
                     width 5 offset 0"
     primer_bind     complement(2720..2739)
                     /locus_tag="oMLS417"
                     /label="oMLS417"
                     /ApEinfo_label="oMLS417"
                     /ApEinfo_fwdcolor="cyan"
                     /ApEinfo_revcolor="green"
                     /ApEinfo_graphicformat="arrow_data {{0 1 2 0 0 -1} {} 0}
                     width 5 offset 0"
     primer_bind     2591..2610
                     /locus_tag="oMLS142"
                     /label="oMLS142"
                     /ApEinfo_label="oMLS142"
                     /ApEinfo_fwdcolor="cyan"
                     /ApEinfo_revcolor="green"
                     /ApEinfo_graphicformat="arrow_data {{0 1 2 0 0 -1} {} 0}
                     width 5 offset 0"
     primer_bind     2555..2574
                     /locus_tag="oMLS028"
                     /label="oMLS028"
                     /ApEinfo_label="oMLS028"
                     /ApEinfo_fwdcolor="cyan"
                     /ApEinfo_revcolor="green"
                     /ApEinfo_graphicformat="arrow_data {{0 1 2 0 0 -1} {} 0}
                     width 5 offset 0"
     primer_bind     complement(4300..4317)
                     /locus_tag="oMLS027"
                     /label="oMLS027"
                     /ApEinfo_label="oMLS027"
                     /ApEinfo_fwdcolor="cyan"
                     /ApEinfo_revcolor="green"
                     /ApEinfo_graphicformat="arrow_data {{0 1 2 0 0 -1} {} 0}
                     width 5 offset 0"
     CDS             complement(3404..4060)
                     /locus_tag="CmR"
                     /label="CmR"
                     /ApEinfo_label="CmR"
                     /ApEinfo_fwdcolor="yellow"
                     /ApEinfo_revcolor="yellow"
                     /ApEinfo_graphicformat="arrow_data {{0 1 2 0 0 -1} {} 0}
                     width 5 offset 0"
     primer_bind     2554..2574
                     /locus_tag="M13-rev"
                     /label="M13-rev"
                     /ApEinfo_label="M13-rev"
                     /ApEinfo_fwdcolor="cyan"
                     /ApEinfo_revcolor="green"
                     /ApEinfo_graphicformat="arrow_data {{0 1 2 0 0 -1} {} 0}
                     width 5 offset 0"
     primer_bind     complement(4300..4317)
                     /locus_tag="M13-fwd"
                     /label="M13-fwd"
                     /ApEinfo_label="M13-fwd"
                     /ApEinfo_fwdcolor="cyan"
                     /ApEinfo_revcolor="green"
                     /ApEinfo_graphicformat="arrow_data {{0 1 2 0 0 -1} {} 0}
                     width 5 offset 0"
     CDS             complement(2757..2966)
                     /locus_tag="ccdB"
                     /label="ccdB"
                     /ApEinfo_label="ccdB"
                     /ApEinfo_fwdcolor="yellow"
                     /ApEinfo_revcolor="yellow"
                     /ApEinfo_graphicformat="arrow_data {{0 1 2 0 0 -1} {} 0}
                     width 5 offset 0"
     misc_feature    4367..4663
                     /locus_tag="Mos1 drosophila"
                     /label="Mos1 drosophila"
                     /ApEinfo_label="Mos1 drosophila"
                     /ApEinfo_fwdcolor="#7b1bff"
                     /ApEinfo_revcolor="#7b1bff"
                     /ApEinfo_graphicformat="arrow_data {{0 1 2 0 0 -1} {} 0}
                     width 5 offset 0"
     misc_recomb     complement(4169..4292)
                     /locus_tag="attR3"
                     /label="attR3"
                     /ApEinfo_label="attR3"
                     /ApEinfo_fwdcolor="#dda0dd"
                     /ApEinfo_revcolor="#dda0dd"
                     /ApEinfo_graphicformat="arrow_data {{0 1 2 0 0 -1} {} 0}
                     width 5 offset 0"
     misc_recomb     2590..2713
                     /locus_tag="attR4"
                     /label="attR4"
                     /ApEinfo_label="attR4"
                     /ApEinfo_fwdcolor="#dda0dd"
                     /ApEinfo_revcolor="#dda0dd"
                     /ApEinfo_graphicformat="arrow_data {{0 1 2 0 0 -1} {} 0}
                     width 5 offset 0"
     misc_feature    72..99
                     /locus_tag="Artificial 3'ITR"
                     /label="Artificial 3'ITR"
                     /ApEinfo_label="Artificial 3'ITR"
                     /ApEinfo_fwdcolor="cyan"
                     /ApEinfo_revcolor="green"
                     /ApEinfo_graphicformat="arrow_data {{0 1 2 0 0 -1} {} 0}
                     width 5 offset 0"
     misc_feature    100..321
                     /locus_tag="Mos1 drosophila(1)"
                     /label="Mos1 drosophila(1)"
                     /ApEinfo_label="Mos1 drosophila"
                     /ApEinfo_fwdcolor="#7b1bff"
                     /ApEinfo_revcolor="#7b1bff"
                     /ApEinfo_graphicformat="arrow_data {{0 1 2 0 0 -1} {} 0}
                     width 5 offset 0"
     primer_bind     6177..6196
                     /locus_tag="oMLS1009"
                     /label="oMLS1009"
                     /ApEinfo_label="oMLS1009"
                     /ApEinfo_fwdcolor="cyan"
                     /ApEinfo_revcolor="green"
                     /ApEinfo_graphicformat="arrow_data {{0 1 2 0 0 -1} {} 0}
                     width 5 offset 0"
     primer_bind     complement(6123..6142)
                     /locus_tag="oMLS1008"
                     /label="oMLS1008"
                     /ApEinfo_label="oMLS1008"
                     /ApEinfo_fwdcolor="cyan"
                     /ApEinfo_revcolor="green"
                     /ApEinfo_graphicformat="arrow_data {{0 1 2 0 0 -1} {} 0}
                     width 5 offset 0"
     CDS             5452..6111
                     /locus_tag="AmpR"
                     /label="AmpR"
                     /ApEinfo_label="AmpR"
                     /ApEinfo_fwdcolor="yellow"
                     /ApEinfo_revcolor="yellow"
                     /ApEinfo_graphicformat="arrow_data {{0 1 2 0 0 -1} {} 0}
                     width 5 offset 0"
     CDS             4747..4815
                     /locus_tag="LacZ alpha"
                     /label="LacZ alpha"
                     /ApEinfo_label="LacZ alpha"
                     /ApEinfo_fwdcolor="#6495ed"
                     /ApEinfo_revcolor="#6495ed"
                     /ApEinfo_graphicformat="arrow_data {{0 1 2 0 0 -1} {} 0}
                     width 5 offset 0"
     rep_origin      6209..6891
                     /locus_tag="ColE1 origin"
                     /label="ColE1 origin"
                     /ApEinfo_label="ColE1 origin"
                     /ApEinfo_fwdcolor="gray50"
                     /ApEinfo_revcolor="gray50"
                     /ApEinfo_graphicformat="arrow_data {{0 1 2 0 0 -1} {} 0}
                     width 5 offset 0"
     misc_feature    complement(300..322)
                     /locus_tag="oCF1210"
                     /label="oCF1210"
                     /ApEinfo_label="oCF1210"
                     /ApEinfo_fwdcolor="cyan"
                     /ApEinfo_revcolor="green"
                     /ApEinfo_graphicformat="arrow_data {{0 1 2 0 0 -1} {} 0}
                     width 5 offset 0"
     misc_feature    323..345
                     /locus_tag="GFP w/ syntrons"
                     /label="GFP w/ syntrons"
                     /ApEinfo_label="GFP w/ syntrons"
                     /ApEinfo_fwdcolor="#00ff00"
                     /ApEinfo_revcolor="#00ff00"
                     /ApEinfo_graphicformat="arrow_data {{0 1 2 0 0 -1} {} 0}
                     width 5 offset 0"
     misc_feature    323..345
                     /locus_tag="syntron3"
                     /label="syntron3"
                     /ApEinfo_label="syntron3"
                     /ApEinfo_fwdcolor="#a9e4ff"
                     /ApEinfo_revcolor="#a9e4ff"
                     /ApEinfo_graphicformat="arrow_data {{0 1 2 0 0 -1} {} 0}
                     width 5 offset 0"
     misc_feature    2532..2553
                     /locus_tag="GFP w/ syntrons(1)"
                     /label="GFP w/ syntrons(1)"
                     /ApEinfo_label="GFP w/ syntrons"
                     /ApEinfo_fwdcolor="#00ff00"
                     /ApEinfo_revcolor="#00ff00"
                     /ApEinfo_graphicformat="arrow_data {{0 1 2 0 0 -1} {} 0}
                     width 5 offset 0"
     misc_feature    2532..2553
                     /locus_tag="syntron3(1)"
                     /label="syntron3(1)"
                     /ApEinfo_label="syntron3"
                     /ApEinfo_fwdcolor="#a9e4ff"
                     /ApEinfo_revcolor="#a9e4ff"
                     /ApEinfo_graphicformat="arrow_data {{0 1 2 0 0 -1} {} 0}
                     width 5 offset 0"
     misc_feature    346..379
                     /locus_tag="Lox2272(1)"
                     /label="Lox2272(1)"
                     /ApEinfo_label="Lox2272"
                     /ApEinfo_fwdcolor="#bc27cf"
                     /ApEinfo_revcolor="#bc27cf"
                     /ApEinfo_graphicformat="arrow_data {{0 1 2 0 0 -1} {} 0}
                     width 5 offset 0"
     gene            complement(380..2497)
                     /locus_tag="C.Briggsae unc-119(+)"
                     /label="C.Briggsae unc-119(+)"
                     /ApEinfo_label="C.Briggsae unc-119(+)"
                     /ApEinfo_fwdcolor="#b8b5ff"
                     /ApEinfo_revcolor="#b8b5ff"
                     /ApEinfo_graphicformat="arrow_data {{0 1 2 0 0 -1} {} 0}
                     width 5 offset 0"
     CDS             complement(664..1509)
                     /locus_tag="CB-unc-119(+)"
                     /label="CB-unc-119(+)"
                     /ApEinfo_label="CB-unc-119(+)"
                     /ApEinfo_fwdcolor="#ffff00"
                     /ApEinfo_revcolor="#ff8000"
                     /ApEinfo_graphicformat="arrow_data {{0 1 2 0 0 -1} {} 0}
                     width 5 offset 0"
     misc_feature    complement(1199..1241)
                     /locus_tag="Intron"
                     /label="Intron"
                     /ApEinfo_label="Intron"
                     /ApEinfo_fwdcolor="#a9e4ff"
                     /ApEinfo_revcolor="#a9e4ff"
                     /ApEinfo_graphicformat="arrow_data {{0 1 2 0 0 -1} {} 0}
                     width 5 offset 0"
     misc_feature    complement(771..821)
                     /locus_tag="Intron(1)"
                     /label="Intron(1)"
                     /ApEinfo_label="Intron"
                     /ApEinfo_fwdcolor="#a9e4ff"
                     /ApEinfo_revcolor="#a9e4ff"
                     /ApEinfo_graphicformat="arrow_data {{0 1 2 0 0 -1} {} 0}
                     width 5 offset 0"
     misc_feature    complement(1358..1452)
                     /locus_tag="Intron(2)"
                     /label="Intron(2)"
                     /ApEinfo_label="Intron"
                     /ApEinfo_fwdcolor="#a9e4ff"
                     /ApEinfo_revcolor="#a9e4ff"
                     /ApEinfo_graphicformat="arrow_data {{0 1 2 0 0 -1} {} 0}
                     width 5 offset 0"
ORIGIN
        1 tgattctgtg gataaccgta ttaccgcctt tgagtgagct gataccGCAC CGTACGTCTC
       61 GAGGAATTCT ATCAGGTGTA CAAGTATGAA ATGTCGTTTC GAACATATAG ATGTCTCGCA
      121 AACGTAAATA TTTATCGATT GTCATAAAAC TTTGACCTTG TGAAGTGTCA ACCTTGACTG
      181 TCGAACCACC ATAGTTTGGC GCGAATTGAG CGTCATAATT GTTTACTCTC AGTGCAGTCA
      241 ACATGTCGAG TTTCGTGCCG AATAAAGAGC AAACGCGGAC AGTATTAATT TTCTGTTTTC
      301 ATTTGAAGAA AACAGCTGCG Gcagtttaaa catgatttta ctaacATAAC TTCGTATAaa
      361 gtatccTATA CGAAGTTATg acattctcta atgaaaaaat ctttcagttg aaattgaaaa
      421 tgagttaaag ttggagtttt tattgaaaac agatttccgt gtgattagtg tttttagcga
      481 gtgtgacagg acagcgaaaa aatatagaaa caagggggga actgaaaagc ttaggaatgc
      541 attgaacatg agaaggggaa ggggaaggaa caaactagac aggaattatt ggaatttaat
      601 cacatttgga gttttttttc tattcgacag aataattatc cagaacattt ttgtattaaa
      661 tatTTATGCA TCATATGAGT AGTCGGCTTT GTTGTGCATG ACGAGTTTGT TATCGACGAA
      721 ATAGAAGCTG TCAGAACGAG TCTCGTTTGG ATTGTTGATC ATGTCGTCCA ctgaaaaaga
      781 gattagtctt ttgaattgta ctttttagaa taatgactca cTGAGTTGTT GAGAGAGTTG
      841 AGGGAACTCA TAGATATGTT CACAGTTGTT TCGTGAATTC GGAATACAGA ATCCGAATTC
      901 AAAGTCAAAA CACTTCAGAA GGCGATCTTT GAAGAAGTGA CGTTCGATCA TTCGGAAATG
      961 ATGGATTGGG ATGTCTCCTA CTTTGAATTC CACAGTTGCT CCGACCGTTT TGAGTTTCAA
     1021 AAAGTTTGGA GCAAATCTAT AACGCACGTA TCTTGCCGAC TCCTGTGGCG ACTCATCATT
     1081 CTCCTGATCG TTCTCCGGTT TGGCGATCTC GAAAAGCACT TGCTCAGTGT CCAGATCACG
     1141 GATTTGGAAC TTGGTGAACT CGATGTTATA GATGTTCGCA GATGGGGAGC ATAAGAATcc
     1201 taaatttatg ttttaaactg aaatccaaag ggagcaagat aCCTTGAGTG ATTCCCGGAA
     1261 GTGCTAAAAC GTCGTTCGGA GTGATTTGAG CTTTCTTCGC AAGCTCCGAT TCCGTTGTGA
     1321 TTCCTTGTTC GGTGCTTGGT GGTGGCCGTG GCATCTGgaa atatggaaaa gttcaacaaa
     1381 aagaaaagag aaaagaatga aatcggatat caagagttag ttgagcggtt tctctagttt
     1441 tctgagtctc acCTGCGACG GGAAGGTCGC CGAGCCGGGT GGAATCGATT GTTGTTGCTC
     1501 GGCTTTCATa tcggtttggt tggaagcggc tgaaaacgga aagaagtgga agaaggaaaa
     1561 gagtgtggtg tgacaggaaa atggtaatta gagggtgcca aataaccagc tatattttgt
     1621 ttttttttga aaacattttt aaaaagaaaa atacgataat gatatcagat ggatttccgg
     1681 aaaactggta tgaaaaattt caaccttttt gagtacatgt aatcaaaata cactttgtaa
     1741 attatcattt ttattgaaac tccaccattt ttctatttat aacgctaata atttgaaaaa
     1801 gaaacctgtt gcgaaccgcg gggtgaatcc caaaaacgaa tgcgttttgg tggagtgatt
     1861 gattcgaatc gaagaagaaa aagaagaaga cgtggaatag agagctcact cttaaccgag
     1921 cagcacacac cgacagaaaa aaaaatgaaa tgaatgaggg tcttcttctt cttcttcttc
     1981 gaatgattga cagaaatggg aaaaagagga agattgagaa gggaaaaagg aaggagaaaa
     2041 gaagcagaag aagacgtcag agaggagagg aacgagcgga aaagcagcgg gcgcaagtca
     2101 tagaagtagc agagctgggg agaagaagac actatccaag aaaggaatga cgagagagta
     2161 tgcaaagggg tatagggtgc agacagaata ggaacagaat aacagatgat gagccaagaa
     2221 gagttgaaaa gggcgatgaa tttgtcatgt aacttaattt gggtcaattt gagcatgatg
     2281 aattgaaatc atcccttgtt gggagttaat aaccggtttg ttatcagaaa ccctgtaata
     2341 gaagggcgcc ctaactttga gccaattcat cccggtttct gtcaaatata tcaaaaagtg
     2401 gtcaactgac aaattgtttt tgatattata ataaacattt tatccgttaa caattttcga
     2461 atacttttta caaggacttg gataaattgg ctcaaagATA ACTTCGTATA aagtatccTA
     2521 TACGAAGTTA Ttaactaatc tgatttaaat tttcaggaaa cagctatgac catgattacg
     2581 ccaagctatc aactttgtat agaaaagttg aacgagaaac gtaaaatgat ataaatatca
     2641 atatattaaa ttagattttg cataaaaaac agactacata atactgtaaa acacaacata
     2701 tccagtcact atggtcgacc tgcagactgg ctgtgtataa gggagcctga catttatatt
     2761 ccccagaaca tcaggttaat ggcgtttttg atgtcatttt cgcggtggct gagatcagcc
     2821 acttcttccc cgataacgga gaccggcaca ctggccatat cggtggtcat catgcgccag
     2881 ctttcatccc cgatatgcac caccgggtaa agttcacggg ggactttatc tgacagcaga
     2941 cgtgcactgg ccagggggat caccatccgt cgcccgggcg tgtcaataat atcactctgt
     3001 acatccacaa acagacgata acggctctct cttttatagg tgtaaacctt aaactgcatt
     3061 tcaccagccc ctgttctcgt cggcaaaaga gccgttcatt tcaataaacc gggcgacctc
     3121 agccatccct tcctgatttt ccgctttcca gcgttcggca cgcagacgac gggcttcatt
     3181 ctgcatggtt gtgcttaccg aaccggagat attgacatca tatatgcctt gagcaactga
     3241 tagctgtcgc tgtcaactgt cactgtaata cgctgcttca tagcatacct ctttttgaca
     3301 tacttcgggt atacatatca gtatatattc ttataccgca aaaatcagcg cgcaaatacg
     3361 catactgtta tctggctttt agtaagccgg atcctctaga ttacgccccg ccctgccact
     3421 catcgcagta ctgttgtaat tcattaagca ttctgccgac atggaagcca tcacaaacgg
     3481 catgatgaac ctgaatcgcc agcggcatca gcaccttgtc gccttgcgta taatatttgc
     3541 ccatggtgaa aacgggggcg aagaagttgt ccatattggc cacgtttaaa tcaaaactgg
     3601 tgaaactcac ccagggattg gctgagacga aaaacatatt ctcaataaac cctttaggga
     3661 aataggccag gttttcaccg taacacgcca catcttgcga atatatgtgt agaaactgcc
     3721 ggaaatcgtc gtggtattca ctccagagcg atgaaaacgt ttcagtttgc tcatggaaaa
     3781 cggtgtaaca agggtgaaca ctatcccata tcaccagctc accgtctttc attgccatac
     3841 ggaattccgg atgagcattc atcaggcggg caagaatgtg aataaaggcc ggataaaact
     3901 tgtgcttatt tttctttacg gtctttaaaa aggccgtaat atccagctga acggtctggt
     3961 tataggtaca ttgagcaact gactgaaatg cctcaaaatg ttctttacga tgccattggg
     4021 atatatcaac ggtggtatat ccagtgattt ttttctccat tttagcttcc ttagctcctg
     4081 aaaatctcga cggatcctaa ctcaaaatcc acacattata cgagccggaa gcataaagtg
     4141 taaagcctgg ggtgcctaat gcggccgcca tagtgactgg atatgttgtg ttttacagta
     4201 ttatgtagtc tgttttttat gcaaaatcta atttaatata ttgatattta tatcatttta
     4261 cgtttctcgt tcaactttat tatacatagt tgataattca ctggccgtcg ttttacaTGG
     4321 CACGCCCTTC TATTACAGgg tttctgataa caaaGGGTGc cggatcTGCG GCTTACTCAC
     4381 CAGACCTGGC CCCATCCGAT TACCACCTAT TCGCTTCGAT GGGACACGCA CTCGCTGAGC
     4441 AGCGCTTCGA TTCTTACGAA AGTGTGAAAA AATGGCTCGA TGAATGGTTC GCCGCAAAAG
     4501 ACGATGAGTT CTACTGGCGT GGAATCCACA AATTGCCCGA GAGATGGGAA AAATGTGTAG
     4561 CTAGCGACGG CAAATACTTT GAATAAATGA TTTTTTCTTT TTCCACAAAA TTTAACGTGT
     4621 TTTTTGATTT AAAAAAAACG ACATTTCATA CTTGTACACC TGATATCTAG ATACCTAGGT
     4681 GAGCTCTGGT ACCCccctgg cgttacccaa cttaatcgcc ttgcagcaca tccccctttc
     4741 gccagctggc gtaatagcga agaggcccgc accgatcgcc cttcccaaca gttgcgcagc
     4801 ctgaatggcg aatggcgcct gatgcggtat tttctcctta cgcatctgtg cggtatttca
     4861 caccgcatat ggtgcactct cagtacaatc tgctctgatg ccgcatagtt aagccagccc
     4921 cgacacccgc caacacccgc tgacgcgccc tgacgggctt gtctgctccc ggcatccgct
     4981 tacagacaag ctgtgaccgt ctccgggagc tgcatgtgtc agaggttttc accgtcatca
     5041 ccgaaacgcg cgagacgaaa gggcctcgtg atacgcctat ttttataggt taatgtcatg
     5101 ataataatgg tttcttagac gtcaggtggc acttttcggg gaaatgtgcg cggaacccct
     5161 atttgtttat ttttctaaat acattcaaat atgtatccgc tcatgagaca ataaccctga
     5221 taaatgcttc aataatattg aaaaaggaag agtatgagta ttcaacattt ccgtgtcgcc
     5281 cttattccct tttttgcggc attttgcctt cctgtttttg ctcacccaga aacgctggtg
     5341 aaagtaaaag atgctgaaga tcagttgggt gcacgagtgg gttacatcga actggatctc
     5401 aacagcggta agatccttga gagttttcgc cccgaagaac gttttccaat gatgagcact
     5461 tttaaagttc tgctatgtgg cgcggtatta tcccgtattg acgccgggca agagcaactc
     5521 ggtcgccgca tacactattc tcagaatgac ttggttgagt actcaccagt cacagaaaag
     5581 catcttacgg atggcatgac agtaagagaa ttatgcagtg ctgccataac catgagtgat
     5641 aacactgcgg ccaacttact tctgacaacg atcggaggac cgaaggagct aaccgctttt
     5701 ttgcacaaca tgggggatca tgtaactcgc cttgatcgtt gggaaccgga gctgaatgaa
     5761 gccataccaa acgacgagcg tgacaccacg atgcctgtag caatggcaac aacgttgcgc
     5821 aaactattaa ctggcgaact acttactcta gcttcccggc aacaattaat agactggatg
     5881 gaggcggata aagttgcagg accacttctg cgctcggccc ttccggctgg ctggtttatt
     5941 gctgataaat ctggagccgg tgagcgtggg tctcgcggta tcattgcagc actggggcca
     6001 gatggtaagc cctcccgtat cgtagttatc tacacgacgg ggagtcaggc aactatggat
     6061 gaacgaaata gacagatcgc tgagataggt gcctcactga ttaagcattg gtaactgtca
     6121 gaccaagttt actcatatat actttagatt gatttaaaac ttcattttta atttaaaagg
     6181 atctaggtga agatcctttt tgataatctc atgaccaaaa tcccttaacg tgagttttcg
     6241 ttccactgag cgtcagaccc cgtagaaaag atcaaaggat cttcttgaga tccttttttt
     6301 ctgcgcgtaa tctgctgctt gcaaacaaaa aaaccaccgc taccagcggt ggtttgtttg
     6361 ccggatcaag agctaccaac tctttttccg aaggtaactg gcttcagcag agcgcagata
     6421 ccaaatactg tccttctagt gtagccgtag ttaggccacc acttcaagaa ctctgtagca
     6481 ccgcctacat acctcgctct gctaatcctg ttaccagtgg ctgctgccag tggcgataag
     6541 tcgtgtctta ccgggttgga ctcaagacga tagttaccgg ataaggcgca gcggtcgggc
     6601 tgaacggggg gttcgtgcac acagcccagc ttggagcgaa cgacctacac cgaactgaga
     6661 tacctacagc gtgagctatg agaaagcgcc acgcttcccg aagggagaaa ggcggacagg
     6721 tatccggtaa gcggcagggt cggaacagga gagcgcacga gggagcttcc agggggaaac
     6781 gcctggtatc tttatagtcc tgtcgggttt cgccacctct gacttgagcg tcgatttttg
     6841 tgatgctcgt caggggggcg gagcctatgg aaaaacgcca gcaacgcggc ctttttacgg
     6901 ttcctggtct tttgctggcc ttttgctcac atgttctttc ctgcgttatc ccc
//

LOCUS       pMLS714                16289 bp    DNA        circular     18-OCT-2021
DEFINITION  .
ACCESSION   
VERSION     
SOURCE      .
  ORGANISM  .
COMMENT     Promoter from pCFJ183 1 to 525
COMMENT     Gene from pMLS538 652 to 10791
COMMENT     UTR from pCM1.36 734 to 1086
COMMENT     Backbone from pMLS713 4279 to 2596
COMMENT     
COMMENT     ApEinfo:methylated:1
FEATURES             Location/Qualifiers
     promoter        2611..3114
                     /locus_tag="Pmex-5"
                     /label="Pmex-5"
                     /ApEinfo_label="Pmex-5"
                     /ApEinfo_fwdcolor="#3920ff"
                     /ApEinfo_revcolor="#f611ff"
                     /ApEinfo_graphicformat="arrow_data {{0 1 2 0 0 -1} {} 0}
                     width 5 offset 0"
     misc_feature    2551..2553
                     /locus_tag="Sap Trap gg Overlap"
                     /label="Sap Trap gg Overlap"
                     /ApEinfo_label="Sap Trap gg Overlap"
                     /ApEinfo_fwdcolor="cyan"
                     /ApEinfo_revcolor="cyan"
                     /ApEinfo_graphicformat="arrow_data {{0 1 2 0 0 -1} {} 0}
                     width 5 offset 0"
     CDS             complement(664..1509)
                     /locus_tag="CB-unc-119(+)"
                     /label="CB-unc-119(+)"
                     /ApEinfo_label="CB-unc-119(+)"
                     /ApEinfo_fwdcolor="#ffff00"
                     /ApEinfo_revcolor="#ff8000"
                     /ApEinfo_graphicformat="arrow_data {{0 1 2 0 0 -1} {} 0}
                     width 5 offset 0"
     CDS             3141..3143
                     /locus_tag="Cas9 open reading frame with intervening
                     intron and"
                     /label="Cas9 open reading frame with intervening intron
                     and"
                     /ApEinfo_label="Cas9 open reading frame with intervening
                     intron and"
                     /ApEinfo_fwdcolor="cyan"
                     /ApEinfo_revcolor="green"
                     /ApEinfo_graphicformat="arrow_data {{0 1 2 0 0 -1} {} 0}
                     width 5 offset 0"
     primer_bind     complement(2568..2587)
                     /locus_tag="oMLS790"
                     /label="oMLS790"
                     /ApEinfo_label="oMLS790"
                     /ApEinfo_fwdcolor="cyan"
                     /ApEinfo_revcolor="green"
                     /ApEinfo_graphicformat="arrow_data {{0 1 2 0 0 -1} {} 0}
                     width 5 offset 0"
     misc_feature    complement(1358..1452)
                     /locus_tag="Intron"
                     /label="Intron"
                     /ApEinfo_label="Intron"
                     /ApEinfo_fwdcolor="#a9e4ff"
                     /ApEinfo_revcolor="#a9e4ff"
                     /ApEinfo_graphicformat="arrow_data {{0 1 2 0 0 -1} {} 0}
                     width 5 offset 0"
     misc_feature    13125..13157
                     /locus_tag="Flexible Linker"
                     /label="Flexible Linker"
                     /ApEinfo_label="Flexible Linker"
                     /ApEinfo_fwdcolor="#a0a295"
                     /ApEinfo_revcolor="#a0a295"
                     /ApEinfo_graphicformat="arrow_data {{0 1 2 0 0 -1} {} 0}
                     width 5 offset 0"
     misc_recomb     complement(13262..13275)
                     /locus_tag="AttR2"
                     /label="AttR2"
                     /ApEinfo_label="AttR2"
                     /ApEinfo_fwdcolor="plum"
                     /ApEinfo_revcolor="plum"
                     /ApEinfo_graphicformat="arrow_data {{0 1 2 0 0 -1} {} 0}
                     width 5 offset 0"
     misc_feature    100..321
                     /locus_tag="Mos1 drosophila"
                     /label="Mos1 drosophila"
                     /ApEinfo_label="Mos1 drosophila"
                     /ApEinfo_fwdcolor="#7b1bff"
                     /ApEinfo_revcolor="#7b1bff"
                     /ApEinfo_graphicformat="arrow_data {{0 1 2 0 0 -1} {} 0}
                     width 5 offset 0"
     misc_feature    13248..13250
                     /locus_tag="Stop"
                     /label="Stop"
                     /ApEinfo_label="Stop"
                     /ApEinfo_fwdcolor="#ff2029"
                     /ApEinfo_revcolor="#ff2029"
                     /ApEinfo_graphicformat="arrow_data {{0 1 2 0 0 -1} {} 0}
                     width 5 offset 0"
     primer_bind     2555..2574
                     /locus_tag="oMLS028"
                     /label="oMLS028"
                     /ApEinfo_label="oMLS028"
                     /ApEinfo_fwdcolor="cyan"
                     /ApEinfo_revcolor="green"
                     /ApEinfo_graphicformat="arrow_data {{0 1 2 0 0 -1} {} 0}
                     width 5 offset 0"
     misc_feature    13278..13280
                     /locus_tag="Stop(1)"
                     /label="Stop(1)"
                     /ApEinfo_label="Stop"
                     /ApEinfo_fwdcolor="#ff2029"
                     /ApEinfo_revcolor="#ff2029"
                     /ApEinfo_graphicformat="arrow_data {{0 1 2 0 0 -1} {} 0}
                     width 5 offset 0"
     primer_bind     complement(15459..15478)
                     /locus_tag="oMLS1008"
                     /label="oMLS1008"
                     /ApEinfo_label="oMLS1008"
                     /ApEinfo_fwdcolor="cyan"
                     /ApEinfo_revcolor="green"
                     /ApEinfo_graphicformat="arrow_data {{0 1 2 0 0 -1} {} 0}
                     width 5 offset 0"
     misc_feature    2532..2553
                     /locus_tag="GFP w/ syntrons"
                     /label="GFP w/ syntrons"
                     /ApEinfo_label="GFP w/ syntrons"
                     /ApEinfo_fwdcolor="#00ff00"
                     /ApEinfo_revcolor="#00ff00"
                     /ApEinfo_graphicformat="arrow_data {{0 1 2 0 0 -1} {} 0}
                     width 5 offset 0"
     CDS             5407..6384
                     /locus_tag="Cas9 open reading frame with intervening
                     intron and(1)"
                     /label="Cas9 open reading frame with intervening intron
                     and(1)"
                     /ApEinfo_label="Cas9 open reading frame with intervening
                     intron and"
                     /ApEinfo_fwdcolor="cyan"
                     /ApEinfo_revcolor="green"
                     /ApEinfo_graphicformat="arrow_data {{0 1 2 0 0 -1} {} 0}
                     width 5 offset 0"
     primer_bind     2611..2630
                     /locus_tag="Forward primer"
                     /label="Forward primer"
                     /ApEinfo_label="Forward primer"
                     /ApEinfo_fwdcolor="cyan"
                     /ApEinfo_revcolor="green"
                     /ApEinfo_graphicformat="arrow_data {{0 1 2 0 0 -1} {} 0}
                     width 5 offset 0"
     misc_feature    complement(323..325)
                     /locus_tag="Sap Trap gg Overlap(1)"
                     /label="Sap Trap gg Overlap(1)"
                     /ApEinfo_label="Sap Trap gg Overlap"
                     /ApEinfo_fwdcolor="cyan"
                     /ApEinfo_revcolor="cyan"
                     /ApEinfo_graphicformat="arrow_data {{0 1 2 0 0 -1} {} 0}
                     width 5 offset 0"
     misc_feature    complement(1199..1241)
                     /locus_tag="Intron(1)"
                     /label="Intron(1)"
                     /ApEinfo_label="Intron"
                     /ApEinfo_fwdcolor="#a9e4ff"
                     /ApEinfo_revcolor="#a9e4ff"
                     /ApEinfo_graphicformat="arrow_data {{0 1 2 0 0 -1} {} 0}
                     width 5 offset 0"
     intron          8460..8510
                     /locus_tag="intron sequence"
                     /label="intron sequence"
                     /ApEinfo_label="intron sequence"
                     /ApEinfo_fwdcolor="#ff121b"
                     /ApEinfo_revcolor="green"
                     /ApEinfo_graphicformat="arrow_data {{0 1 2 0 0 -1} {} 0}
                     width 5 offset 0"
     primer_bind     complement(2554..2573)
                     /locus_tag="oMLS633"
                     /label="oMLS633"
                     /ApEinfo_label="oMLS633"
                     /ApEinfo_fwdcolor="cyan"
                     /ApEinfo_revcolor="green"
                     /ApEinfo_graphicformat="arrow_data {{0 1 2 0 0 -1} {} 0}
                     width 5 offset 0"
     primer_bind     complement(3094..3114)
                     /locus_tag="reverse primer"
                     /label="reverse primer"
                     /ApEinfo_label="reverse primer"
                     /ApEinfo_fwdcolor="cyan"
                     /ApEinfo_revcolor="green"
                     /ApEinfo_graphicformat="arrow_data {{0 1 2 0 0 -1} {} 0}
                     width 5 offset 0"
     misc_feature    2498..2531
                     /locus_tag="Lox2272"
                     /label="Lox2272"
                     /ApEinfo_label="Lox2272"
                     /ApEinfo_fwdcolor="#bc27cf"
                     /ApEinfo_revcolor="#bc27cf"
                     /ApEinfo_graphicformat="arrow_data {{0 1 2 0 0 -1} {} 0}
                     width 5 offset 0"
     misc_feature    complement(771..821)
                     /locus_tag="Intron(2)"
                     /label="Intron(2)"
                     /ApEinfo_label="Intron"
                     /ApEinfo_fwdcolor="#a9e4ff"
                     /ApEinfo_revcolor="#a9e4ff"
                     /ApEinfo_graphicformat="arrow_data {{0 1 2 0 0 -1} {} 0}
                     width 5 offset 0"
     misc_feature    13158..13160
                     /locus_tag="NaeI"
                     /label="NaeI"
                     /ApEinfo_label="NaeI"
                     /ApEinfo_fwdcolor="#ea17ff"
                     /ApEinfo_revcolor="#ea17ff"
                     /ApEinfo_graphicformat="arrow_data {{0 1 2 0 0 -1} {} 0}
                     width 5 offset 0"
     primer_bind     13636..13653
                     /locus_tag="oMLS632"
                     /label="oMLS632"
                     /ApEinfo_label="oMLS632"
                     /ApEinfo_fwdcolor="cyan"
                     /ApEinfo_revcolor="green"
                     /ApEinfo_graphicformat="arrow_data {{0 1 2 0 0 -1} {} 0}
                     width 5 offset 0"
     CDS             14788..15447
                     /locus_tag="AmpR"
                     /label="AmpR"
                     /ApEinfo_label="AmpR"
                     /ApEinfo_fwdcolor="yellow"
                     /ApEinfo_revcolor="yellow"
                     /ApEinfo_graphicformat="arrow_data {{0 1 2 0 0 -1} {} 0}
                     width 5 offset 0"
     misc_feature    2532..2553
                     /locus_tag="syntron3"
                     /label="syntron3"
                     /ApEinfo_label="syntron3"
                     /ApEinfo_fwdcolor="#a9e4ff"
                     /ApEinfo_revcolor="#a9e4ff"
                     /ApEinfo_graphicformat="arrow_data {{0 1 2 0 0 -1} {} 0}
                     width 5 offset 0"
     misc_recomb     complement(13608..13614)
                     /locus_tag="attL3"
                     /label="attL3"
                     /ApEinfo_label="attL3"
                     /ApEinfo_fwdcolor="#dda0dd"
                     /ApEinfo_revcolor="#dda0dd"
                     /ApEinfo_graphicformat="arrow_data {{0 1 2 0 0 -1} {} 0}
                     width 5 offset 0"
     misc_feature    72..99
                     /locus_tag="Artificial 3'ITR"
                     /label="Artificial 3'ITR"
                     /ApEinfo_label="Artificial 3'ITR"
                     /ApEinfo_fwdcolor="cyan"
                     /ApEinfo_revcolor="green"
                     /ApEinfo_graphicformat="arrow_data {{0 1 2 0 0 -1} {} 0}
                     width 5 offset 0"
     misc_feature    13164..13247
                     /locus_tag="egl-13 NLS"
                     /label="egl-13 NLS"
                     /ApEinfo_label="egl-13 NLS"
                     /ApEinfo_fwdcolor="#1137ff"
                     /ApEinfo_revcolor="#1137ff"
                     /ApEinfo_graphicformat="arrow_data {{0 1 2 0 0 -1} {} 0}
                     width 5 offset 0"
     primer_bind     2591..2596
                     /locus_tag="oMLS142"
                     /label="oMLS142"
                     /ApEinfo_label="oMLS142"
                     /ApEinfo_fwdcolor="cyan"
                     /ApEinfo_revcolor="green"
                     /ApEinfo_graphicformat="arrow_data {{0 1 2 0 0 -1} {} 0}
                     width 5 offset 0"
     3'UTR           13276..13607
                     /locus_tag="tbb-2 utr"
                     /label="tbb-2 utr"
                     /ApEinfo_label="tbb-2 utr"
                     /ApEinfo_fwdcolor="#ffabb4"
                     /ApEinfo_revcolor="#ffabb4"
                     /ApEinfo_graphicformat="arrow_data {{0 1 2 0 0 -1} {} 0}
                     width 5 offset 0"
     primer_bind     15513..15532
                     /locus_tag="oMLS1009"
                     /label="oMLS1009"
                     /ApEinfo_label="oMLS1009"
                     /ApEinfo_fwdcolor="cyan"
                     /ApEinfo_revcolor="green"
                     /ApEinfo_graphicformat="arrow_data {{0 1 2 0 0 -1} {} 0}
                     width 5 offset 0"
     misc_feature    323..345
                     /locus_tag="syntron3(1)"
                     /label="syntron3(1)"
                     /ApEinfo_label="syntron3"
                     /ApEinfo_fwdcolor="#a9e4ff"
                     /ApEinfo_revcolor="#a9e4ff"
                     /ApEinfo_graphicformat="arrow_data {{0 1 2 0 0 -1} {} 0}
                     width 5 offset 0"
     misc_feature    13161..13163
                     /locus_tag="NaeI(1)"
                     /label="NaeI(1)"
                     /ApEinfo_label="NaeI"
                     /ApEinfo_fwdcolor="#ea17ff"
                     /ApEinfo_revcolor="#ea17ff"
                     /ApEinfo_graphicformat="arrow_data {{0 1 2 0 0 -1} {} 0}
                     width 5 offset 0"
     primer_bind     complement(13636..13653)
                     /locus_tag="oMLS027"
                     /label="oMLS027"
                     /ApEinfo_label="oMLS027"
                     /ApEinfo_fwdcolor="cyan"
                     /ApEinfo_revcolor="green"
                     /ApEinfo_graphicformat="arrow_data {{0 1 2 0 0 -1} {} 0}
                     width 5 offset 0"
     CDS             14083..14151
                     /locus_tag="LacZ alpha"
                     /label="LacZ alpha"
                     /ApEinfo_label="LacZ alpha"
                     /ApEinfo_fwdcolor="#6495ed"
                     /ApEinfo_revcolor="#6495ed"
                     /ApEinfo_graphicformat="arrow_data {{0 1 2 0 0 -1} {} 0}
                     width 5 offset 0"
     misc_feature    346..379
                     /locus_tag="Lox2272(1)"
                     /label="Lox2272(1)"
                     /ApEinfo_label="Lox2272"
                     /ApEinfo_fwdcolor="#bc27cf"
                     /ApEinfo_revcolor="#bc27cf"
                     /ApEinfo_graphicformat="arrow_data {{0 1 2 0 0 -1} {} 0}
                     width 5 offset 0"
     CDS             8283..9288
                     /locus_tag="Cas9 open reading frame with intervening
                     intron and(2)"
                     /label="Cas9 open reading frame with intervening intron
                     and(2)"
                     /ApEinfo_label="Cas9 open reading frame with intervening
                     intron and"
                     /ApEinfo_fwdcolor="cyan"
                     /ApEinfo_revcolor="green"
                     /ApEinfo_graphicformat="arrow_data {{0 1 2 0 0 -1} {} 0}
                     width 5 offset 0"
     primer_bind     2554..2574
                     /locus_tag="M13-rev"
                     /label="M13-rev"
                     /ApEinfo_label="M13-rev"
                     /ApEinfo_fwdcolor="cyan"
                     /ApEinfo_revcolor="green"
                     /ApEinfo_graphicformat="arrow_data {{0 1 2 0 0 -1} {} 0}
                     width 5 offset 0"
     misc_feature    3144..3182
                     /locus_tag="SV40 NLS"
                     /label="SV40 NLS"
                     /ApEinfo_label="SV40 NLS"
                     /ApEinfo_fwdcolor="#1137ff"
                     /ApEinfo_revcolor="#1137ff"
                     /ApEinfo_graphicformat="arrow_data {{0 1 2 0 0 -1} {} 0}
                     width 5 offset 0"
     primer_bind     complement(13636..13653)
                     /locus_tag="M13-fwd"
                     /label="M13-fwd"
                     /ApEinfo_label="M13-fwd"
                     /ApEinfo_fwdcolor="cyan"
                     /ApEinfo_revcolor="green"
                     /ApEinfo_graphicformat="arrow_data {{0 1 2 0 0 -1} {} 0}
                     width 5 offset 0"
     rep_origin      15545..16227
                     /locus_tag="ColE1 origin"
                     /label="ColE1 origin"
                     /ApEinfo_label="ColE1 origin"
                     /ApEinfo_fwdcolor="gray50"
                     /ApEinfo_revcolor="gray50"
                     /ApEinfo_graphicformat="arrow_data {{0 1 2 0 0 -1} {} 0}
                     width 5 offset 0"
     gene            complement(380..2497)
                     /locus_tag="C.Briggsae unc-119(+)"
                     /label="C.Briggsae unc-119(+)"
                     /ApEinfo_label="C.Briggsae unc-119(+)"
                     /ApEinfo_fwdcolor="#b8b5ff"
                     /ApEinfo_revcolor="#b8b5ff"
                     /ApEinfo_graphicformat="arrow_data {{0 1 2 0 0 -1} {} 0}
                     width 5 offset 0"
     CDS             10676..11397
                     /locus_tag="Cas9 open reading frame with intervening
                     intron and(3)"
                     /label="Cas9 open reading frame with intervening intron
                     and(3)"
                     /ApEinfo_label="Cas9 open reading frame with intervening
                     intron and"
                     /ApEinfo_fwdcolor="cyan"
                     /ApEinfo_revcolor="green"
                     /ApEinfo_graphicformat="arrow_data {{0 1 2 0 0 -1} {} 0}
                     width 5 offset 0"
     CDS             12597..13124
                     /locus_tag="Cas9 open reading frame with intervening
                     intron and(4)"
                     /label="Cas9 open reading frame with intervening intron
                     and(4)"
                     /ApEinfo_label="Cas9 open reading frame with intervening
                     intron and"
                     /ApEinfo_fwdcolor="cyan"
                     /ApEinfo_revcolor="green"
                     /ApEinfo_graphicformat="arrow_data {{0 1 2 0 0 -1} {} 0}
                     width 5 offset 0"
     misc_feature    13703..13999
                     /locus_tag="Mos1 drosophila(1)"
                     /label="Mos1 drosophila(1)"
                     /ApEinfo_label="Mos1 drosophila"
                     /ApEinfo_fwdcolor="#7b1bff"
                     /ApEinfo_revcolor="#7b1bff"
                     /ApEinfo_graphicformat="arrow_data {{0 1 2 0 0 -1} {} 0}
                     width 5 offset 0"
     misc_feature    complement(300..322)
                     /locus_tag="oCF1210"
                     /label="oCF1210"
                     /ApEinfo_label="oCF1210"
                     /ApEinfo_fwdcolor="cyan"
                     /ApEinfo_revcolor="green"
                     /ApEinfo_graphicformat="arrow_data {{0 1 2 0 0 -1} {} 0}
                     width 5 offset 0"
     misc_feature    11109..11114
                     /locus_tag="BbsI"
                     /label="BbsI"
                     /ApEinfo_label="BbsI"
                     /ApEinfo_fwdcolor="#ff5375"
                     /ApEinfo_revcolor="#ff5375"
                     /ApEinfo_graphicformat="arrow_data {{0 1 2 0 0 -1} {} 0}
                     width 5 offset 0"
     misc_recomb     complement(13615..13628)
                     /locus_tag="attR3"
                     /label="attR3"
                     /ApEinfo_label="attR3"
                     /ApEinfo_fwdcolor="#dda0dd"
                     /ApEinfo_revcolor="#dda0dd"
                     /ApEinfo_graphicformat="arrow_data {{0 1 2 0 0 -1} {} 0}
                     width 5 offset 0"
     misc_feature    323..345
                     /locus_tag="GFP w/ syntrons(1)"
                     /label="GFP w/ syntrons(1)"
                     /ApEinfo_label="GFP w/ syntrons"
                     /ApEinfo_fwdcolor="#00ff00"
                     /ApEinfo_revcolor="#00ff00"
                     /ApEinfo_graphicformat="arrow_data {{0 1 2 0 0 -1} {} 0}
                     width 5 offset 0"
     CDS             3183..4103
                     /locus_tag="Cas9 open reading frame with intervening
                     intron and(5)"
                     /label="Cas9 open reading frame with intervening intron
                     and(5)"
                     /ApEinfo_label="Cas9 open reading frame with intervening
                     intron and"
                     /ApEinfo_fwdcolor="cyan"
                     /ApEinfo_revcolor="green"
                     /ApEinfo_graphicformat="arrow_data {{0 1 2 0 0 -1} {} 0}
                     width 5 offset 0"
     misc_recomb     2590..2596
                     /locus_tag="attR4"
                     /label="attR4"
                     /ApEinfo_label="attR4"
                     /ApEinfo_fwdcolor="#dda0dd"
                     /ApEinfo_revcolor="#dda0dd"
                     /ApEinfo_graphicformat="arrow_data {{0 1 2 0 0 -1} {} 0}
                     width 5 offset 0"
ORIGIN
        1 tgattctgtg gataaccgta ttaccgcctt tgagtgagct gataccGCAC CGTACGTCTC
       61 GAGGAATTCT ATCAGGTGTA CAAGTATGAA ATGTCGTTTC GAACATATAG ATGTCTCGCA
      121 AACGTAAATA TTTATCGATT GTCATAAAAC TTTGACCTTG TGAAGTGTCA ACCTTGACTG
      181 TCGAACCACC ATAGTTTGGC GCGAATTGAG CGTCATAATT GTTTACTCTC AGTGCAGTCA
      241 ACATGTCGAG TTTCGTGCCG AATAAAGAGC AAACGCGGAC AGTATTAATT TTCTGTTTTC
      301 ATTTGAAGAA AACAGCTGCG Gcagtttaaa catgatttta ctaacATAAC TTCGTATAaa
      361 gtatccTATA CGAAGTTATg acattctcta atgaaaaaat ctttcagttg aaattgaaaa
      421 tgagttaaag ttggagtttt tattgaaaac agatttccgt gtgattagtg tttttagcga
      481 gtgtgacagg acagcgaaaa aatatagaaa caagggggga actgaaaagc ttaggaatgc
      541 attgaacatg agaaggggaa ggggaaggaa caaactagac aggaattatt ggaatttaat
      601 cacatttgga gttttttttc tattcgacag aataattatc cagaacattt ttgtattaaa
      661 tatTTATGCA TCATATGAGT AGTCGGCTTT GTTGTGCATG ACGAGTTTGT TATCGACGAA
      721 ATAGAAGCTG TCAGAACGAG TCTCGTTTGG ATTGTTGATC ATGTCGTCCA ctgaaaaaga
      781 gattagtctt ttgaattgta ctttttagaa taatgactca cTGAGTTGTT GAGAGAGTTG
      841 AGGGAACTCA TAGATATGTT CACAGTTGTT TCGTGAATTC GGAATACAGA ATCCGAATTC
      901 AAAGTCAAAA CACTTCAGAA GGCGATCTTT GAAGAAGTGA CGTTCGATCA TTCGGAAATG
      961 ATGGATTGGG ATGTCTCCTA CTTTGAATTC CACAGTTGCT CCGACCGTTT TGAGTTTCAA
     1021 AAAGTTTGGA GCAAATCTAT AACGCACGTA TCTTGCCGAC TCCTGTGGCG ACTCATCATT
     1081 CTCCTGATCG TTCTCCGGTT TGGCGATCTC GAAAAGCACT TGCTCAGTGT CCAGATCACG
     1141 GATTTGGAAC TTGGTGAACT CGATGTTATA GATGTTCGCA GATGGGGAGC ATAAGAATcc
     1201 taaatttatg ttttaaactg aaatccaaag ggagcaagat aCCTTGAGTG ATTCCCGGAA
     1261 GTGCTAAAAC GTCGTTCGGA GTGATTTGAG CTTTCTTCGC AAGCTCCGAT TCCGTTGTGA
     1321 TTCCTTGTTC GGTGCTTGGT GGTGGCCGTG GCATCTGgaa atatggaaaa gttcaacaaa
     1381 aagaaaagag aaaagaatga aatcggatat caagagttag ttgagcggtt tctctagttt
     1441 tctgagtctc acCTGCGACG GGAAGGTCGC CGAGCCGGGT GGAATCGATT GTTGTTGCTC
     1501 GGCTTTCATa tcggtttggt tggaagcggc tgaaaacgga aagaagtgga agaaggaaaa
     1561 gagtgtggtg tgacaggaaa atggtaatta gagggtgcca aataaccagc tatattttgt
     1621 ttttttttga aaacattttt aaaaagaaaa atacgataat gatatcagat ggatttccgg
     1681 aaaactggta tgaaaaattt caaccttttt gagtacatgt aatcaaaata cactttgtaa
     1741 attatcattt ttattgaaac tccaccattt ttctatttat aacgctaata atttgaaaaa
     1801 gaaacctgtt gcgaaccgcg gggtgaatcc caaaaacgaa tgcgttttgg tggagtgatt
     1861 gattcgaatc gaagaagaaa aagaagaaga cgtggaatag agagctcact cttaaccgag
     1921 cagcacacac cgacagaaaa aaaaatgaaa tgaatgaggg tcttcttctt cttcttcttc
     1981 gaatgattga cagaaatggg aaaaagagga agattgagaa gggaaaaagg aaggagaaaa
     2041 gaagcagaag aagacgtcag agaggagagg aacgagcgga aaagcagcgg gcgcaagtca
     2101 tagaagtagc agagctgggg agaagaagac actatccaag aaaggaatga cgagagagta
     2161 tgcaaagggg tatagggtgc agacagaata ggaacagaat aacagatgat gagccaagaa
     2221 gagttgaaaa gggcgatgaa tttgtcatgt aacttaattt gggtcaattt gagcatgatg
     2281 aattgaaatc atcccttgtt gggagttaat aaccggtttg ttatcagaaa ccctgtaata
     2341 gaagggcgcc ctaactttga gccaattcat cccggtttct gtcaaatata tcaaaaagtg
     2401 gtcaactgac aaattgtttt tgatattata ataaacattt tatccgttaa caattttcga
     2461 atacttttta caaggacttg gataaattgg ctcaaagATA ACTTCGTATA aagtatccTA
     2521 TACGAAGTTA Ttaactaatc tgatttaaat tttcaggaaa cagctatgac catgattacg
     2581 ccaagctatc aactttGTAT AGAAAAGTTG ggttttcaca acggcaaaat atcagttttt
     2641 aaaaaattaa accataaaac aaataatata acccaatttt tacatcaaac cacaagaaaa
     2701 aaatacattt gggcccacgg ataaagaaat taaaaaaata cattttttaa aggcgcaccg
     2761 aattaaaatt catttgggtc ttaccgcgta taccgtactc cgtttgtttg atcatttttg
     2821 tcagcgctgg cggttgtttt ttcatttcat ttctgcttca aagacgtttt ctcgaataat
     2881 ttttcgttta ttctcttttt taaaattaat ttctagccgt aaatgttata aattcaccca
     2941 tttaacgcaa atttcatggt aatctcatgg aaaaatgcag tttctttgtt aaagaaagct
     3001 taaatagcaa aaattccccg actttcccca aaatcctgct cgattttccg ttttctcatt
     3061 gtattctctc ttaattaatt ttatcgataa tcaattgaat gtttcagaca gagaCAAGTT
     3121 Tgtacaaaaa agcaggctcg ATGACTGCTC CAAAGAAGAA GCGTAAGGTA CCGGTAGAAA
     3181 AAATGGACAA GAAGTACTCC ATCGGACTCG ACATCGGAAC CAACTCCGTC GGATGGGCCG
     3241 TCATCACCGA CGAGTACAAG GTCCCATCCA AGAAGTTCAA GGTCCTCGGA AACACCGACC
     3301 GTCACTCCAT CAAGAAGAAC CTCATCGGAG CCCTCCTCTT CGACTCCGGA GAGACCGCCG
     3361 AGGCCACCCG TCTCAAGCGT ACCGCCCGTC GTCGTTACAC CCGTCGTAAG AACCGTATCT
     3421 GCTACCTCCA GGAGATCTTC TCCAACGAGA TGGCCAAGGT CGACGACTCC TTCTTCCACC
     3481 GTCTCGAGGA GTCCTTCCTC GTCGAGGAGG ACAAGAAGCA CGAGCGTCAC CCAATCTTCG
     3541 GAAACATCGT CGACGAGGTC GCCTACCACG AGAAGTACCC AACCATCTAC CACCTCCGTA
     3601 AGAAGCTCGT CGACTCCACC GACAAGGCCG ACCTCCGTCT CATCTACCTC GCCCTCGCCC
     3661 ACATGATCAA GTTCCGTGGA CACTTCCTCA TCGAGGGAGA CCTCAACCCA GACAACTCCG
     3721 ACGTCGACAA GCTCTTCATC CAGCTCGTCC AGACCTACAA CCAGCTCTTC GAGGAGAACC
     3781 CAATCAACGC CTCCGGAGTC GACGCCAAGG CCATCCTCTC CGCCCGTCTC TCCAAGTCCC
     3841 GTCGTCTCGA GAACCTCATC GCCCAGCTCC CAGGAGAGAA GAAGAACGGA CTCTTCGGAA
     3901 ACCTCATCGC CCTCTCCCTC GGACTCACCC CAAACTTCAA GTCCAACTTC GACCTCGCCG
     3961 AGGACGCCAA GCTCCAGCTC TCCAAGGACA CCTACGACGA CGACCTCGAC AACCTCCTCG
     4021 CCCAGATCGG AGACCAGTAC GCCGACCTCT TCCTCGCCGC CAAGAACCTC TCCGACGCCA
     4081 TCCTCCTCTC CGACATCCTC CGTgtaagga gttgaacggc tgaaaaatcg atattttgag
     4141 cgaaaaaagc cggaaaaatg gattttatcg gataaaattt gattttttga gctgagaaat
     4201 gcctttatag acgaatttcc ttgtcaaatt gttaaaaact gcaaaatttg ccaaaaaaaa
     4261 agcatttttt atattttttt ttacaaaaaa ttccacaaaa atggcaaaat ttgactaaaa
     4321 atgccaattt tgtcgttttc tccgtgccac agcggccgaa aatcgatttt taagcgattt
     4381 tcgggtgaaa aagtgtaaaa accgactgaa aatccagctg aaaacgacaa aaacggtaag
     4441 ttttagctaa ttttcacctt tttttcgata tttttttact aaaaaaaaac cgaaaaattg
     4501 agtttttttc aaatttctgc aaaaattctg caattttagc aatttccata ctattttgac
     4561 gccgaaaaag cttaaaaata tgatttttag aggtttttaa tggaaaattc atggattttt
     4621 caaatttttc cacgaaaatc attgaaaaat ttgaaaaaat tgatttccta ttcaaagttc
     4681 tagctaaaaa ctgcaatttt agcaatttcc atactatttt agtactgaaa aagcctaaaa
     4741 atgtgatttt cagaggattt caatggaaaa ttcatggatt tttccaattt ttcaatgaaa
     4801 accattgaaa aaccctggaa aattgagttt ttcttcaaag tttaggaaat ttatgagaat
     4861 ttttgaataa aaaattttta aatttgaaaa aaattgaaat tttaattcta aattttaaag
     4921 aaagttgatt ttttaataat tttttttttt gaataaaaaa aaatcaactt tctttaaaat
     4981 ttagaattaa aatttcaatt tttttattca aaaattctca taaatttcgt aaacttttaa
     5041 taaaaactca atttttccga tttttttcga tgattttcac taaaaaattg gaaaaattca
     5101 tcaatttcct attgaaaacc tctaaaaatt atattttttt tgcttttccg acgtcaaaat
     5161 agtatggaaa atgctaaaat tgcagaattt ttccagaaat ttgaagaaaa aactcaattt
     5221 tttccgtttt ttcaatgatt ttcatgaaaa aattggaaaa ttttgtaaat tttccattga
     5281 aaacctctga aaatttggaa attttcgaat ttaaatgttt aaaaaaaatt gaatattttg
     5341 cgagtttttg aatttttttt gagaattttt gaattttttt cacccaaaat tttttcaatt
     5401 tttcagGTCA ACACCGAGAT CACCAAGGCC CCACTCTCCG CCTCCATGAT CAAGCGTTAC
     5461 GACGAGCACC ACCAGGACCT CACCCTCCTC AAGGCCCTCG TCCGTCAGCA GCTCCCAGAG
     5521 AAGTACAAGG AGATCTTCTT CGACCAGTCC AAGAACGGAT ACGCCGGATA CATCGACGGA
     5581 GGAGCCTCCC AGGAGGAGTT CTACAAGTTC ATCAAGCCAA TCCTCGAGAA GATGGACGGA
     5641 ACCGAGGAGC TCCTCGTCAA GCTCAACCGT GAGGACCTCC TCCGTAAGCA GCGTACCTTC
     5701 GACAACGGAT CCATCCCACA CCAGATCCAC CTCGGAGAGC TCCACGCCAT CCTCCGTCGT
     5761 CAGGAGGACT TCTACCCATT CCTCAAGGAC AACCGTGAGA AGATCGAGAA GATCCTCACC
     5821 TTCCGTATCC CATACTACGT CGGACCACTC GCCCGTGGAA ACTCCCGTTT CGCCTGGATG
     5881 ACCCGTAAGT CCGAGGAGAC CATCACCCCA TGGAACTTCG AGGAGGTCGT CGACAAGGGA
     5941 GCCTCCGCCC AGTCCTTCAT CGAGCGTATG ACCAACTTCG ACAAGAACCT CCCAAACGAG
     6001 AAGGTCCTCC CAAAGCACTC CCTCCTCTAC GAGTACTTCA CCGTCTACAA CGAGCTCACC
     6061 AAGGTCAAGT ACGTCACCGA GGGAATGCGT AAGCCAGCCT TCCTCTCCGG AGAGCAGAAG
     6121 AAGGCCATCG TCGACCTCCT CTTCAAGACC AACCGTAAGG TCACCGTCAA GCAGCTCAAG
     6181 GAGGACTACT TCAAGAAGAT CGAGTGCTTC GACTCCGTCG AGATCTCCGG AGTCGAGGAC
     6241 CGTTTCAACG CCTCCCTCGG AACCTACCAC GACCTCCTCA AGATCATCAA GGACAAGGAC
     6301 TTCCTCGACA ACGAGGAGAA CGAGGACATC CTCGAGGACA TCGTCCTCAC CCTCACCCTC
     6361 TTCGAGGACC GTGAGATGAT CGAGgtgctg aagctcgaaa atttggagct tttacacgag
     6421 atttttgaag aaaaagcctg aaaatcgaga gattttgagc tgtggaattc gttgaaatta
     6481 cataattcgc gcccgtaatt ctttaaaaaa acgctgaaat ttgcagattt tgccagaaag
     6541 ttgaagaaaa atctactttt ccggcattct ctattatttt catggaaaat tagaaaaatc
     6601 catgaataaa cagtgaaaat tgctgatttt acctgaaatt ttgaaaaaaa aaaaaatcta
     6661 aaatcaaggt tttaagccta aaaactgcag atttcagcca aaattgtgaa aaaagctgat
     6721 tttttgctat tttgagcttt tccatggggt ggaaattgcc aaaaattacg gaacattcac
     6781 acaaatttgc tgaataatcc aattttccag tgttttctag agtttccgta gaaattttga
     6841 aaaaacccag taaattttca atcggaaaac ctctaaaaac atcgtttcag gcctataaat
     6901 agtaaaaatt accgatttta ttcgaaaatt taaggaaaag tcgtgaaaaa cgagatttta
     6961 agcctcaaaa ctgcagattc tatctaaaat taaaaaaaaa aaacataaat atccgaattt
     7021 ttggaggaaa agcctgaaaa tcgatatttt aagcctcaaa actgaagatt tcagccaaaa
     7081 aaaaaaacag atttttcgct attttatgtg ccaaaaaacc acattccgag cttttccaga
     7141 gtggaaattg ccaaaaatta cagaattttc ccagaaatta gcaaaaaaaa aacccatttt
     7201 tcaggcgttt tcaacgattt tcatagcaaa tttgaaaaat ccatgaattt tttaattata
     7261 gaaaaccctc tgaaaattgc agttttaagc tattccagca ttcaaatagt atggaaattg
     7321 ctaaaaattg aagaattttc ccaaaaattt gatgaaaact tatttttctg gcgttttcga
     7381 tgattttcat ggaatttcga gaaaattaat gaattttcaa ttaaaaaacg tctgcaaaat
     7441 cacatttttt aaagcttttt cagcaacaaa atagtatgga aattgctttt taaaaaagcg
     7501 gaatttttgg aaaaaaggtt aaattttcag tcagtttttg cactttttga ctgaaaattc
     7561 actgaaatta gggaaaaatt ccggaaaaat gattttttcg aattgtaggg caaattttgc
     7621 aatttcaagc aatttccata atattttaat gctggaaaag ctcaaattta cgttttaatg
     7681 ggattttagt gaaaaattca tggattttcc gaaaaatttg caggaaaatc atagtaaaga
     7741 cctcaaaaaa tcaataaaaa atttaaaaaa ttggacaatc acatttctgc gtaaaatctg
     7801 cactttttca gtaaaaaata ccgattttcc gtgaaaattc tcgattttta atcgaaaatc
     7861 tcgaaatttt tacaaatttc agcaccaaaa tcgttgaaaa ttctgaaaat ttgaattttt
     7921 tttccttgtt ttttgagtaa aatttgcact ttttcagtaa agaataccga ttttccgtga
     7981 aaattctcgg tttttaatcg aaaatctcga aatttttaca aatttcagct ccgaaatagc
     8041 tgaaaattgg acaaaaattt caatttttgc cctgtttttt gagtaaaatc tgcacttttt
     8101 agttgaaaaa aaacacggat tttgtaggaa aatttgggaa aaatctccaa attttcacaa
     8161 ttttccagta aaaacagcaa tttttaaaac ggtttttaat caaaaatctt tagaattttc
     8221 caaatttcag caccaaaaaa gctaaaaatc gctgaaattt tcgacaaatt ccaaatttcc
     8281 agGAGCGTCT CAAGACCTAC GCCCACCTCT TCGACGACAA GGTCATGAAG CAGCTCAAGC
     8341 GTCGTCGTTA CACCGGATGG GGACGTCTCT CCCGTAAGCT CATCAACGGA ATCCGTGACA
     8401 AGCAGTCCGG AAAGACCATC CTCGACTTCC TCAAGTCCGA CGGATTCGCC AACCGTAACg
     8461 taagtttaaa catgatttta ctaactaact aatctgattt aaattttcag TTCATGCAGC
     8521 TCATCCACGA CGACTCCCTC ACCTTCAAGG AGGACATCCA GAAGGCCCAG GTCTCCGGAC
     8581 AGGGAGACTC CCTCCACGAG CACATCGCCA ACCTCGCCGG ATCCCCAGCC ATCAAGAAGG
     8641 GAATCCTCCA GACCGTCAAG GTCGTCGACG AGCTCGTCAA GGTCATGGGA CGTCACAAGC
     8701 CAGAGAACAT CGTCATCGAG ATGGCCCGTG AGAACCAGAC CACCCAGAAG GGACAGAAGA
     8761 ACTCCCGTGA GCGTATGAAG CGTATCGAGG AGGGAATCAA GGAGCTCGGA TCCCAGATCC
     8821 TCAAGGAGCA CCCAGTCGAG AACACCCAGC TCCAGAACGA GAAGCTCTAC CTCTACTACC
     8881 TCCAGAACGG ACGTGACATG TACGTCGACC AGGAGCTCGA CATCAACCGT CTCTCCGACT
     8941 ACGACGTCGA CCACATCGTC CCACAGTCCT TCCTCAAGGA CGACTCCATC GACAACAAGG
     9001 TCCTCACCCG TTCCGACAAG AACCGTGGAA AGTCCGACAA CGTCCCATCC GAGGAGGTCG
     9061 TCAAGAAGAT GAAGAACTAC TGGCGTCAGC TCCTCAACGC CAAGCTCATC ACCCAGCGTA
     9121 AGTTCGACAA CCTCACCAAG GCCGAGCGTG GAGGACTCTC CGAGCTCGAC AAGGCCGGAT
     9181 TCATCAAGCG TCAGCTCGTC GAGACCCGTC AGATCACCAA GCACGTCGCC CAGATCCTCG
     9241 ACTCCCGTAT GAACACCAAG TACGACGAGA ACGACAAGCT CATCCGTGgt tggtttttcc
     9301 gagagaaaaa cgctgaaaaa tgccgaaaat tttgaatttg caggcttttt aggtgcaaaa
     9361 gtacggaaaa atcggaaaaa aatcaggaaa acatggggaa aatccaattt tccagaaaaa
     9421 atgtttgaaa aaattgaaaa cttttgtttt tttagtaata aagttttaaa aaatggcaaa
     9481 aatagctgaa aacagcgaaa aaaaaaaatg tttttttcag gaaaaaattt gcaaaaaaat
     9541 gaagagcaac aataattccc ttttttttct gtgttttttt cggaaaaatt gagatcgaaa
     9601 acgaaaaaca gcgaaaattc ccaattttcc cagtttttaa aacatttttt tgtaaaaatt
     9661 tggaaaaaac gagttttttc agaaaaaaat gtgaaaaaaa aggtaaatta ccaatttatg
     9721 cttttttttc gatcgagtaa aaaatcgatt tttccaagat ttttcgcgaa aaattcaaaa
     9781 aaaaagaacg aaaattctcg attttctact ttttttcgaa aaaaaaagga aattatagat
     9841 ttttccaaga tttttcgcga aaaaattcga aaaaaatgtt tttttcgaaa atttcagatt
     9901 ttctaatttt ttcagaagaa ttcgaaaaaa aaaatcaaaa aattcgcaat ttttagattt
     9961 ttttaaaatc tcaattttct ataattattt tcctaaaaaa atgtaattaa aaaaccgcta
    10021 aaaacggtaa attccaaatt tttgcatttt ttcaaaaaaa atttgaaaaa aaaaatcaga
    10081 aaattctcaa atctattccc tttttttaaa atttttccca aaccaaaaaa aaaaacggta
    10141 aattttcaaa tttagcattt ttccaaaatt aaacataaaa aaaaacgcaa atttccaaat
    10201 ttcgtttttt tttcaaaaaa gttgaaaaat ccagaaaata ccctcttgtc catgaaaaaa
    10261 tacgaaaatt ttcaataaaa aatcaatttc ttcttaaaaa attaattctc gatttttcca
    10321 tgaaaaaaaa tcaaatatta attaaatttg aaaaaaaaaa gaatttatct aatagtttcg
    10381 ttttttttca gaggaaaaat ttgaaaaaaa aaacagtaaa ttctctttct ttttgaaaaa
    10441 aaaaattatc gattcttcca agttttttcc cgaaaaaatc gacaaaaaaa cgagaatttc
    10501 cgattttcta tttttttttt caaaaaaatg tgaaaaaaaa aattaaaaaa ttccaatttt
    10561 gcattttttt ttcaaaaaaa atttaaaaac accgtataat tcccgatttt tccatgaaaa
    10621 aatacgaaaa attccaataa aaatcaacta ttttaaaaat ttgccgtttt ttcagAGGTC
    10681 AAGGTCATCA CCCTCAAGTC CAAGCTCGTC TCCGACTTCC GTAAGGACTT CCAGTTCTAC
    10741 AAGGTCCGTG AGATCAACAA CTACCACCAC GCCCACGACG CCTACCTCAA CGCCGTCGTC
    10801 GGAACCGCCC TCATCAAGAA GTACCCAAAG CTCGAGTCCG AGTTCGTCTA CGGAGACTAC
    10861 AAGGTCTACG ACGTCCGTAA GATGATCGCC AAGTCCGAGC AGGAGATCGG AAAGGCCACC
    10921 GCCAAGTACT TCTTCTACTC CAACATCATG AACTTCTTCA AGACCGAGAT CACCCTCGCC
    10981 AACGGAGAGA TCCGTAAGCG TCCACTCATC GAGACCAACG GAGAGACCGG AGAGATCGTC
    11041 TGGGACAAGG GACGTGACTT CGCCACCGTC CGTAAGGTCC TCTCCATGCC ACAGGTCAAC
    11101 ATCGTCAAGA AGACCGAGGT CCAGACCGGA GGATTCTCCA AGGAGTCCAT CCTCCCAAAG
    11161 CGTAACTCCG ACAAGCTCAT CGCCCGTAAG AAGGACTGGG ACCCAAAGAA GTACGGAGGA
    11221 TTCGACTCCC CAACCGTCGC CTACTCCGTC CTCGTCGTCG CCAAGGTCGA GAAGGGAAAG
    11281 TCCAAGAAGC TCAAGTCCGT CAAGGAGCTC CTCGGAATCA CCATCATGGA GCGTTCCTCC
    11341 TTCGAGAAGA ACCCAATCGA CTTCCTCGAG GCCAAGGGAT ACAAGGAGGT CAAGAAGgtg
    11401 cttacaattt tctggagaaa aatattttaa aaaataacga aaatggaccg aatttttgga
    11461 gaaaatttta aaaaaaacga catttttccc aaaaaattga aaaatttccg aaaaaacgtt
    11521 caaaattttc aaaaaaggag catttttcga aaaaaaaaac gataatacgg aaattttttg
    11581 attttccagt ttttttctca aagaaaatcg gaaaaaggtt ttttttcttt aaaaacgtcc
    11641 aaaatttttc gaaaaaagag aaaattttcg attttccgat ttttttcaga aaaaaattga
    11701 aaaaaaaaga aattttccga ttttctcaga gaaagacgaa aagacgatat ttttcggaaa
    11761 aaagttgaaa aatcaaaaaa aaaaccgaaa aacggccgaa attttctaaa aattggaaat
    11821 attgtcgatt tttcgaaaaa aaagagtcaa aagttttcaa aaaaatatat tttttcgatt
    11881 ttccgttttt ttttttcagt aaacattgaa acaaacgaaa tttttccaaa aaaatccaat
    11941 tattttccca aatatcgaaa tatttttgat tttccgtttt tttcagaaaa aagttaaaaa
    12001 aaaaagggaa aattaagatt ttcctgattt tttttgagaa aaaatcgata aaaattgaat
    12061 attctggaaa aaacctttaa aaaattcgaa ttaaatcgaa aaacgtccaa aattttctaa
    12121 aaaattgaaa ttttttttga aaaaaaacgg aaaaatttag atttcccgac ttttttcaat
    12181 gaaaaatcga attttcgttg acttttcatt aaaaaatcca aacgcatttt tttccactaa
    12241 aatctcgaaa aagtgtcata ttgcaccata ttgtttccac attcatatta ttttgagcta
    12301 aatcaggtga ttttctgtat tttgatacta atttctattt ttagaaaaaa tgtgggaaca
    12361 atatggtgca atatgacatt ttttcgagat tttagtggag aaaaaatgcg tttggaaacg
    12421 aattttataa taaaaagtca acgaaaattc gatttttcat ggaaaaatag ggaaatcgaa
    12481 aacaaatttg cttttttttc aaaaaaaaaa acggaaattc gaaatttttc cgttctttca
    12541 aaaaaaaaat cgattttttt ggaaattttt tttttcaaat ttttaaaaat ttccagGACC
    12601 TCATCATCAA GCTCCCAAAG TACTCCCTCT TCGAGCTCGA GAACGGACGT AAGCGTATGC
    12661 TCGCCTCCGC CGGAGAGCTC CAGAAGGGAA ACGAGCTCGC CCTCCCATCC AAGTACGTCA
    12721 ACTTCCTCTA CCTCGCCTCC CACTACGAGA AGCTCAAGGG ATCCCCAGAG GACAACGAGC
    12781 AGAAGCAGCT CTTCGTCGAG CAGCACAAGC ACTACCTCGA CGAGATCATC GAGCAGATCT
    12841 CCGAGTTCTC CAAGCGTGTC ATCCTCGCCG ACGCCAACCT CGACAAGGTC CTCTCCGCCT
    12901 ACAACAAGCA CCGTGACAAG CCAATCCGTG AGCAGGCCGA GAACATCATC CACCTCTTCA
    12961 CCCTCACCAA CCTCGGAGCC CCAGCCGCCT TCAAGTACTT CGACACCACC ATCGACCGTA
    13021 AGCGTTACAC CTCCACCAAG GAGGTCCTCG ACGCCACCCT CATCCACCAG TCCATCACCG
    13081 GACTCTACGA GACCCGTATC GACCTCTCCC AGCTCGGAGG AGACTCTGGA GGATCTGGAG
    13141 GAACTGGAGG ATCTTCCGCC GGCGGGAGCT CTATGAGCCG TAGACGAAAA GCGAATCCGA
    13201 CAAAACTGAG TGAAAACGCG AAGAAGCTTG CCAAGGAAGT TGAAAATTAA cacccagctt
    13261 tCTTGTACAA AGTGGgaTAA atgcaaaatc ctttcaagca ttcccttctt ctctatcact
    13321 cttctttctt tttgtcaaaa aattctctcg ctaatttatt tgctttttta atgttattat
    13381 tttatgactt tttatagtca ctgaaaagtt tgcatctgag tgaagtgaat gctatcaaaa
    13441 tgtgattctg tctgatgtac tttcacaatc tctcttcaat tccattttga agtgctttaa
    13501 acccgaaagg ttgagaaaaa tgcgagcgct caaatatttg tattgtgttc gttgagtgac
    13561 ccaacaaaaa gaggaaactt tattgtgccg ccaagaaaaa agtctcaCAA CTTTattata
    13621 catagttgat aattcactgg ccgtcgtttt acaTGGCACG CCCTTCTATT ACAGggtttc
    13681 tgataacaaa GGGTGccgga tcTGCGGCTT ACTCACCAGA CCTGGCCCCA TCCGATTACC
    13741 ACCTATTCGC TTCGATGGGA CACGCACTCG CTGAGCAGCG CTTCGATTCT TACGAAAGTG
    13801 TGAAAAAATG GCTCGATGAA TGGTTCGCCG CAAAAGACGA TGAGTTCTAC TGGCGTGGAA
    13861 TCCACAAATT GCCCGAGAGA TGGGAAAAAT GTGTAGCTAG CGACGGCAAA TACTTTGAAT
    13921 AAATGATTTT TTCTTTTTCC ACAAAATTTA ACGTGTTTTT TGATTTAAAA AAAACGACAT
    13981 TTCATACTTG TACACCTGAT ATCTAGATAC CTAGGTGAGC TCTGGTACCC ccctggcgtt
    14041 acccaactta atcgccttgc agcacatccc cctttcgcca gctggcgtaa tagcgaagag
    14101 gcccgcaccg atcgcccttc ccaacagttg cgcagcctga atggcgaatg gcgcctgatg
    14161 cggtattttc tccttacgca tctgtgcggt atttcacacc gcatatggtg cactctcagt
    14221 acaatctgct ctgatgccgc atagttaagc cagccccgac acccgccaac acccgctgac
    14281 gcgccctgac gggcttgtct gctcccggca tccgcttaca gacaagctgt gaccgtctcc
    14341 gggagctgca tgtgtcagag gttttcaccg tcatcaccga aacgcgcgag acgaaagggc
    14401 ctcgtgatac gcctattttt ataggttaat gtcatgataa taatggtttc ttagacgtca
    14461 ggtggcactt ttcggggaaa tgtgcgcgga acccctattt gtttattttt ctaaatacat
    14521 tcaaatatgt atccgctcat gagacaataa ccctgataaa tgcttcaata atattgaaaa
    14581 aggaagagta tgagtattca acatttccgt gtcgccctta ttcccttttt tgcggcattt
    14641 tgccttcctg tttttgctca cccagaaacg ctggtgaaag taaaagatgc tgaagatcag
    14701 ttgggtgcac gagtgggtta catcgaactg gatctcaaca gcggtaagat ccttgagagt
    14761 tttcgccccg aagaacgttt tccaatgatg agcactttta aagttctgct atgtggcgcg
    14821 gtattatccc gtattgacgc cgggcaagag caactcggtc gccgcataca ctattctcag
    14881 aatgacttgg ttgagtactc accagtcaca gaaaagcatc ttacggatgg catgacagta
    14941 agagaattat gcagtgctgc cataaccatg agtgataaca ctgcggccaa cttacttctg
    15001 acaacgatcg gaggaccgaa ggagctaacc gcttttttgc acaacatggg ggatcatgta
    15061 actcgccttg atcgttggga accggagctg aatgaagcca taccaaacga cgagcgtgac
    15121 accacgatgc ctgtagcaat ggcaacaacg ttgcgcaaac tattaactgg cgaactactt
    15181 actctagctt cccggcaaca attaatagac tggatggagg cggataaagt tgcaggacca
    15241 cttctgcgct cggcccttcc ggctggctgg tttattgctg ataaatctgg agccggtgag
    15301 cgtgggtctc gcggtatcat tgcagcactg gggccagatg gtaagccctc ccgtatcgta
    15361 gttatctaca cgacggggag tcaggcaact atggatgaac gaaatagaca gatcgctgag
    15421 ataggtgcct cactgattaa gcattggtaa ctgtcagacc aagtttactc atatatactt
    15481 tagattgatt taaaacttca tttttaattt aaaaggatct aggtgaagat cctttttgat
    15541 aatctcatga ccaaaatccc ttaacgtgag ttttcgttcc actgagcgtc agaccccgta
    15601 gaaaagatca aaggatcttc ttgagatcct ttttttctgc gcgtaatctg ctgcttgcaa
    15661 acaaaaaaac caccgctacc agcggtggtt tgtttgccgg atcaagagct accaactctt
    15721 tttccgaagg taactggctt cagcagagcg cagataccaa atactgtcct tctagtgtag
    15781 ccgtagttag gccaccactt caagaactct gtagcaccgc ctacatacct cgctctgcta
    15841 atcctgttac cagtggctgc tgccagtggc gataagtcgt gtcttaccgg gttggactca
    15901 agacgatagt taccggataa ggcgcagcgg tcgggctgaa cggggggttc gtgcacacag
    15961 cccagcttgg agcgaacgac ctacaccgaa ctgagatacc tacagcgtga gctatgagaa
    16021 agcgccacgc ttcccgaagg gagaaaggcg gacaggtatc cggtaagcgg cagggtcgga
    16081 acaggagagc gcacgaggga gcttccaggg ggaaacgcct ggtatcttta tagtcctgtc
    16141 gggtttcgcc acctctgact tgagcgtcga tttttgtgat gctcgtcagg ggggcggagc
    16201 ctatggaaaa acgccagcaa cgcggccttt ttacggttcc tggtcttttg ctggcctttt
    16261 gctcacatgt tctttcctgc gttatcccc   
//

LOCUS       pMLS715                 6670 bp    DNA        circular     18-OCT-2021
ACCESSION   
VERSION     
SOURCE      
  ORGANISM  
COMMENT     
COMMENT     ApEinfo:methylated:1
FEATURES             Location/Qualifiers
     CDS             4485..4553
                     /locus_tag="LacZ alpha"
                     /label="LacZ alpha"
                     /ApEinfo_label="LacZ alpha"
                     /ApEinfo_fwdcolor="cornflower blue"
                     /ApEinfo_revcolor="cornflower blue"
                     /ApEinfo_graphicformat="arrow_data {{0 1 2 0 0 -1} {} 0}
                     width 5 offset 0"
     misc_feature    complement(4393..4414)
                     /locus_tag="oCF1210"
                     /label="oCF1210"
                     /ApEinfo_label="oCF1210"
                     /ApEinfo_fwdcolor="cyan"
                     /ApEinfo_revcolor="green"
                     /ApEinfo_graphicformat="arrow_data {{0 1 2 0 0 -1} {} 0}
                     width 5 offset 0"
     CDS             5190..5849
                     /locus_tag="AmpR"
                     /label="AmpR"
                     /ApEinfo_label="AmpR"
                     /ApEinfo_fwdcolor="yellow"
                     /ApEinfo_revcolor="yellow"
                     /ApEinfo_graphicformat="arrow_data {{0 1 2 0 0 -1} {} 0}
                     width 5 offset 0"
     rep_origin      5997..6670
                     /locus_tag="pUC ori"
                     /label="pUC ori"
                     /ApEinfo_label="pUC ori"
                     /ApEinfo_fwdcolor="#e6e6e6"
                     /ApEinfo_revcolor="#cccccc"
                     /ApEinfo_graphicformat="arrow_data {{0 1 2 0 0 -1} {} 0}
                     width 5 offset 0"
     promoter        4873..4991
                     /locus_tag="bla promoter"
                     /label="bla promoter"
                     /ApEinfo_label="bla promoter"
                     /ApEinfo_fwdcolor="#a9faec"
                     /ApEinfo_revcolor="#b3f4c4"
                     /ApEinfo_graphicformat="arrow_data {{0 1 2 0 0 -1} {} 0}
                     width 5 offset 0"
     misc_feature    115..200
                     /locus_tag="Mos1 drosophila"
                     /label="Mos1 drosophila"
                     /ApEinfo_label="Mos1 drosophila"
                     /ApEinfo_fwdcolor="#7b1bff"
                     /ApEinfo_revcolor="#7b1bff"
                     /ApEinfo_graphicformat="arrow_data {{0 1 2 0 0 -1} {} 0}
                     width 5 offset 0"
     misc_recomb     complement(1805..1929)
                     /locus_tag="attR4 recomb"
                     /label="attR4 recomb"
                     /ApEinfo_label="attR4 recomb"
                     /ApEinfo_fwdcolor="#ff80ff"
                     /ApEinfo_revcolor="#ff80ff"
                     /ApEinfo_graphicformat="arrow_data {{0 1 2 0 0 -1} {} 0}
                     width 5 offset 0"
     misc_feature    4290..4292
                     /locus_tag="syntron3"
                     /label="syntron3"
                     /ApEinfo_label="syntron3"
                     /ApEinfo_fwdcolor="#a9e4ff"
                     /ApEinfo_revcolor="#a9e4ff"
                     /ApEinfo_graphicformat="arrow_data {{0 1 2 0 0 -1} {} 0}
                     width 5 offset 0"
     CDS             complement(2403..3248)
                     /locus_tag="CB-unc-119(+)"
                     /label="CB-unc-119(+)"
                     /ApEinfo_label="CB-unc-119(+)"
                     /ApEinfo_fwdcolor="#ffff00"
                     /ApEinfo_revcolor="#ff8000"
                     /ApEinfo_graphicformat="arrow_data {{0 1 2 0 0 -1} {} 0}
                     width 5 offset 0"
     misc_feature    87..114
                     /locus_tag="Artificial 3'ITR"
                     /label="Artificial 3'ITR"
                     /ApEinfo_label="Artificial 3'ITR"
                     /ApEinfo_fwdcolor="cyan"
                     /ApEinfo_revcolor="green"
                     /ApEinfo_graphicformat="arrow_data {{0 1 2 0 0 -1} {} 0}
                     width 5 offset 0"
     misc_recomb     226..350
                     /locus_tag="attR3"
                     /label="attR3"
                     /ApEinfo_label="attR3"
                     /ApEinfo_fwdcolor="#ff80ff"
                     /ApEinfo_revcolor="#ff80ff"
                     /ApEinfo_graphicformat="arrow_data {{0 1 2 0 0 -1} {} 0}
                     width 5 offset 0"
     misc_feature    complement(2938..2980)
                     /locus_tag="Intron"
                     /label="Intron"
                     /ApEinfo_label="Intron"
                     /ApEinfo_fwdcolor="#a9e4ff"
                     /ApEinfo_revcolor="#a9e4ff"
                     /ApEinfo_graphicformat="arrow_data {{0 1 2 0 0 -1} {} 0}
                     width 5 offset 0"
     misc_feature    complement(2038..2045)
                     /locus_tag="PmeI"
                     /label="PmeI"
                     /ApEinfo_label="PmeI"
                     /ApEinfo_fwdcolor="#ff5375"
                     /ApEinfo_revcolor="#ff5375"
                     /ApEinfo_graphicformat="arrow_data {{0 1 2 0 0 -1} {} 0}
                     width 5 offset 0"
     misc_feature    2065..2084
                     /locus_tag="GFP w/ syntrons"
                     /label="GFP w/ syntrons"
                     /ApEinfo_label="GFP w/ syntrons"
                     /ApEinfo_fwdcolor="#00ff00"
                     /ApEinfo_revcolor="#00ff00"
                     /ApEinfo_graphicformat="arrow_data {{0 1 2 0 0 -1} {} 0}
                     width 5 offset 0"
     misc_feature    complement(2056..2058)
                     /locus_tag="AfeI"
                     /label="AfeI"
                     /ApEinfo_label="AfeI"
                     /ApEinfo_fwdcolor="#ff5375"
                     /ApEinfo_revcolor="#ff5375"
                     /ApEinfo_graphicformat="arrow_data {{0 1 2 0 0 -1} {} 0}
                     width 5 offset 0"
     misc_feature    2059..2064
                     /locus_tag="GFP w/ syntrons(1)"
                     /label="GFP w/ syntrons(1)"
                     /ApEinfo_label="GFP w/ syntrons"
                     /ApEinfo_fwdcolor="#00ff00"
                     /ApEinfo_revcolor="#00ff00"
                     /ApEinfo_graphicformat="arrow_data {{0 1 2 0 0 -1} {} 0}
                     width 5 offset 0"
     CDS             complement(1460..1765)
                     /locus_tag="ccdB"
                     /label="ccdB"
                     /ApEinfo_label="ccdB"
                     /ApEinfo_fwdcolor="#0080ff"
                     /ApEinfo_revcolor="#0080ff"
                     /ApEinfo_graphicformat="arrow_data {{0 1 2 0 0 -1} {} 0}
                     width 5 offset 0"
     misc_feature    complement(3097..3191)
                     /locus_tag="Intron(1)"
                     /label="Intron(1)"
                     /ApEinfo_label="Intron"
                     /ApEinfo_fwdcolor="#a9e4ff"
                     /ApEinfo_revcolor="#a9e4ff"
                     /ApEinfo_graphicformat="arrow_data {{0 1 2 0 0 -1} {} 0}
                     width 5 offset 0"
     misc_feature    2065..2084
                     /locus_tag="syntron3(1)"
                     /label="syntron3(1)"
                     /ApEinfo_label="syntron3"
                     /ApEinfo_fwdcolor="#a9e4ff"
                     /ApEinfo_revcolor="#a9e4ff"
                     /ApEinfo_graphicformat="arrow_data {{0 1 2 0 0 -1} {} 0}
                     width 5 offset 0"
     misc_feature    4271..4289
                     /locus_tag="GFP w/ syntrons(2)"
                     /label="GFP w/ syntrons(2)"
                     /ApEinfo_label="GFP w/ syntrons"
                     /ApEinfo_fwdcolor="#00ff00"
                     /ApEinfo_revcolor="#00ff00"
                     /ApEinfo_graphicformat="arrow_data {{0 1 2 0 0 -1} {} 0}
                     width 5 offset 0"
     primer_bind     201..218
                     /locus_tag="M13-fwd"
                     /label="M13-fwd"
                     /ApEinfo_label="M13-fwd"
                     /ApEinfo_fwdcolor="cyan"
                     /ApEinfo_revcolor="green"
                     /ApEinfo_graphicformat="arrow_data {{0 1 2 0 0 -1} {} 0}
                     width 5 offset 0"
     misc_feature    2059..2064
                     /locus_tag="syntron3(2)"
                     /label="syntron3(2)"
                     /ApEinfo_label="syntron3"
                     /ApEinfo_fwdcolor="#a9e4ff"
                     /ApEinfo_revcolor="#a9e4ff"
                     /ApEinfo_graphicformat="arrow_data {{0 1 2 0 0 -1} {} 0}
                     width 5 offset 0"
     misc_feature    4271..4289
                     /locus_tag="syntron3(3)"
                     /label="syntron3(3)"
                     /ApEinfo_label="syntron3"
                     /ApEinfo_fwdcolor="#a9e4ff"
                     /ApEinfo_revcolor="#a9e4ff"
                     /ApEinfo_graphicformat="arrow_data {{0 1 2 0 0 -1} {} 0}
                     width 5 offset 0"
     misc_feature    2085..2118
                     /locus_tag="Lox2272"
                     /label="Lox2272"
                     /ApEinfo_label="Lox2272"
                     /ApEinfo_fwdcolor="#bc27cf"
                     /ApEinfo_revcolor="#bc27cf"
                     /ApEinfo_graphicformat="arrow_data {{0 1 2 0 0 -1} {} 0}
                     width 5 offset 0"
     primer_bind     complement(1945..1965)
                     /locus_tag="M13-rev"
                     /label="M13-rev"
                     /ApEinfo_label="M13-rev"
                     /ApEinfo_fwdcolor="cyan"
                     /ApEinfo_revcolor="green"
                     /ApEinfo_graphicformat="arrow_data {{0 1 2 0 0 -1} {} 0}
                     width 5 offset 0"
     misc_feature    4290..4292
                     /locus_tag="GFP w/ syntrons(3)"
                     /label="GFP w/ syntrons(3)"
                     /ApEinfo_label="GFP w/ syntrons"
                     /ApEinfo_fwdcolor="#00ff00"
                     /ApEinfo_revcolor="#00ff00"
                     /ApEinfo_graphicformat="arrow_data {{0 1 2 0 0 -1} {} 0}
                     width 5 offset 0"
     misc_feature    4237..4270
                     /locus_tag="Lox2272(1)"
                     /label="Lox2272(1)"
                     /ApEinfo_label="Lox2272"
                     /ApEinfo_fwdcolor="#bc27cf"
                     /ApEinfo_revcolor="#bc27cf"
                     /ApEinfo_graphicformat="arrow_data {{0 1 2 0 0 -1} {} 0}
                     width 5 offset 0"
     gene            complement(2119..4236)
                     /locus_tag="C.Briggsae unc-119(+)"
                     /label="C.Briggsae unc-119(+)"
                     /ApEinfo_label="C.Briggsae unc-119(+)"
                     /ApEinfo_fwdcolor="#b8b5ff"
                     /ApEinfo_revcolor="#b8b5ff"
                     /ApEinfo_graphicformat="arrow_data {{0 1 2 0 0 -1} {} 0}
                     width 5 offset 0"
     misc_feature    4293..4414
                     /locus_tag="Mos1 drosophila(1)"
                     /label="Mos1 drosophila(1)"
                     /ApEinfo_label="Mos1 drosophila"
                     /ApEinfo_fwdcolor="#7b1bff"
                     /ApEinfo_revcolor="#7b1bff"
                     /ApEinfo_graphicformat="arrow_data {{0 1 2 0 0 -1} {} 0}
                     width 5 offset 0"
     misc_feature    complement(2510..2560)
                     /locus_tag="Intron(2)"
                     /label="Intron(2)"
                     /ApEinfo_label="Intron"
                     /ApEinfo_fwdcolor="#a9e4ff"
                     /ApEinfo_revcolor="#a9e4ff"
                     /ApEinfo_graphicformat="arrow_data {{0 1 2 0 0 -1} {} 0}
                     width 5 offset 0"
     CDS             459..1115
                     /locus_tag="CmR"
                     /label="CmR"
                     /ApEinfo_label="CmR"
                     /ApEinfo_fwdcolor="yellow"
                     /ApEinfo_revcolor="yellow"
                     /ApEinfo_graphicformat="arrow_data {{0 1 2 0 0 -1} {} 0}
                     width 5 offset 0"
     primer_bind     3551..3556
                     /locus_tag="oMLS1457"
                     /label="oMLS1457"
                     /ApEinfo_label="oMLS1457"
                     /ApEinfo_fwdcolor="cyan"
                     /ApEinfo_revcolor="green"
                     /ApEinfo_graphicformat="arrow_data {{0 1 2 0 0 -1} {} 0}
                     width 5 offset 0"
     primer_bind     complement(1315..1325)
                     /locus_tag="oMLS1457(1)"
                     /label="oMLS1457(1)"
                     /ApEinfo_label="oMLS1457"
                     /ApEinfo_fwdcolor="cyan"
                     /ApEinfo_revcolor="green"
                     /ApEinfo_graphicformat="arrow_data {{0 1 2 0 0 -1} {} 0}
                     width 5 offset 0"
     primer_bind     complement(6348..6353)
                     /locus_tag="oMLS1457(2)"
                     /label="oMLS1457(2)"
                     /ApEinfo_label="oMLS1457"
                     /ApEinfo_fwdcolor="cyan"
                     /ApEinfo_revcolor="green"
                     /ApEinfo_graphicformat="arrow_data {{0 1 2 0 0 -1} {} 0}
                     width 5 offset 0"
     primer_bind     66..112
                     /locus_tag="oMLS1462"
                     /label="oMLS1462"
                     /ApEinfo_label="oMLS1462"
                     /ApEinfo_fwdcolor="cyan"
                     /ApEinfo_revcolor="green"
                     /ApEinfo_graphicformat="arrow_data {{0 1 2 0 0 -1} {} 0}
                     width 5 offset 0"
     primer_bind     complement(180..218)
                     /locus_tag="oMLS1463"
                     /label="oMLS1463"
                     /ApEinfo_label="oMLS1463"
                     /ApEinfo_fwdcolor="cyan"
                     /ApEinfo_revcolor="green"
                     /ApEinfo_graphicformat="arrow_data {{0 1 2 0 0 -1} {} 0}
                     width 5 offset 0"
     primer_bind     4271..4314
                     /locus_tag="oMLS1464"
                     /label="oMLS1464"
                     /ApEinfo_label="oMLS1464"
                     /ApEinfo_fwdcolor="cyan"
                     /ApEinfo_revcolor="green"
                     /ApEinfo_graphicformat="arrow_data {{0 1 2 0 0 -1} {} 0}
                     width 5 offset 0"
     primer_bind     complement(4393..4435)
                     /locus_tag="oMLS1465"
                     /label="oMLS1465"
                     /ApEinfo_label="oMLS1465"
                     /ApEinfo_fwdcolor="cyan"
                     /ApEinfo_revcolor="green"
                     /ApEinfo_graphicformat="arrow_data {{0 1 2 0 0 -1} {} 0}
                     width 5 offset 0"
     primer_bind     complement(4393..4414)
                     /locus_tag="oMLS1529"
                     /label="oMLS1529"
                     /ApEinfo_label="oMLS1529"
                     /ApEinfo_fwdcolor="cyan"
                     /ApEinfo_revcolor="green"
                     /ApEinfo_graphicformat="arrow_data {{0 1 2 0 0 -1} {} 0}
                     width 5 offset 0"
ORIGIN
        1 GTTCTTTCCT GCGTTATCCC CTGATTCTGT GGATAACCGT ATTACCGCCT TTGAGTGAGC
       61 TGATACCAGC GGATAACAAT TTCACATCAG GTGTACAAGT ATGAAATGTC GTTTCGAACA
      121 TATAGATGTC TCGCAAACGT AAATATTTAT CGATTGTCAT AAAACTTTGA CCTTGTGAAG
      181 TGTCAACCTT GACTGTCGAA tgtaaaacga cggccagtga attatcaact atgtataata
      241 aagttgaacg agaaacgtaa aatgatataa atatcaatat attaaattag attttgcata
      301 aaaaacagac tacataatac tgtaaaacac aacatatcca gtcactatgg cggccgcatt
      361 aggcaccccc aggctttaca ctttatgctt ccggctcgta taatgtgtgg attttgagtt
      421 aggatccgtc gagattttca ggagctaagg aagctaaaat ggagaaaaaa atcactggat
      481 ataccaccgt tgatatatcc caatggcatc gtaaagaaca ttttgaggca tttcagtcag
      541 ttgctcaatg tacctataac cagaccgttc agctggatat tacggccttt ttaaagaccg
      601 taaagaaaaa taagcacaag ttttatccgg cctttattca cattcttgcc cgcctgatga
      661 atgctcatcc ggaattccgt atggcaatga aagacggtga gctggtgata tgggatagtg
      721 ttcacccttg ttacaccgtt ttccatgagc aaactgaaac gttttcatcg ctctggagtg
      781 aataccacga cgatttccgg cagtttctac acatatattc gcaagatgtg gcgtgttacg
      841 gtgaaaacct ggcctatttc cctaaagggt ttattgagaa tatgtttttc gtctcagcca
      901 atccctgggt gagtttcacc agttttgatt taaacgtggc caatatggac aacttcttcg
      961 cccccgtttt caccatgggc aaatattata cgcaaggcga caaggtgctg atgccgctgg
     1021 cgattcaggt tcatcatgcc gtttgtgatg gcttccatgt cggcagaatg cttaatgaat
     1081 tacaacagta ctgcgatgag tggcagggcg gggcgtaatc tagaggatcc ggcttactaa
     1141 aagccagata acagtatgcg tatttgcgcg ctgatttttg cggtataaga atatatactg
     1201 atatgtatac ccgaagtatg tcaaaaagag gtatgctatg aagcagcgta ttacagtgac
     1261 agttgacagc gacagctatc agttgctcaa ggcatatatg atgtcaatat ctccggttcg
     1321 gtaagcacaa ccatgcagaa tgaagcccgt cgtctgcgtg ccgaacgctg gaaagcggaa
     1381 aatcaggaag ggatggctga ggtcgcccgg tttattgaaa tgaacggctc ttttgccgac
     1441 gagaacaggg gctggtgaaa tgcagtttaa ggtttacacc tataaaagag agagccgtta
     1501 tcgtctgttt gtggatgtac agagtgatat tattgacacg cccgggcgac ggatggtgat
     1561 ccccctggcc agtgcacgtc tgctgtcaga taaagtcccc cgtgaacttt acccggtggt
     1621 gcatatcggg gatgaaagct ggcgcatgat gaccaccgat atggccagtg tgccggtctc
     1681 cgttatcggg gaagaagtgg ctgatctcag ccaccgcgaa aatgacatca aaaacgccat
     1741 taacctgatg ttctggggaa tataaatgtc aggctccctt atacacagcc agtctgcagg
     1801 tcgaccatag tgactggata tgttgtgttt tacagtatta tgtagtctgt tttttatgca
     1861 aaatctaatt taatatattg atatttatat cattttacgt ttctcgttca acttttctat
     1921 acaaagttga tagcttggcg taatcatggt catagctgtt tcctgCCTAG GTGAGCTCTG
     1981 GTACCCTCTA GTCAAGGCCT TAAGTGAGTC GTATTACGTA GCCCGGGCct agttctaGTT
     2041 TAAACcacgt gcgtgAGCgt aagtttaaac atgattttac taacATAACT TCGTATAaag
     2101 tatccTATAC GAAGTTATga cattctctaa tgaaaaaatc tttcagttga aattgaaaat
     2161 gagttaaagt tggagttttt attgaaaaca gatttccgtg tgattagtgt ttttagcgag
     2221 tgtgacagga cagcgaaaaa atatagaaac aaggggggaa ctgaaaagct taggaatgca
     2281 ttgaacatga gaaggggaag gggaaggaac aaactagaca ggaattattg gaatttaatc
     2341 acatttggag ttttttttct attcgacaga ataattatcc agaacatttt tgtattaaat
     2401 atTTATGCAT CATATGAGTA GTCGGCTTTG TTGTGCATGA CGAGTTTGTT ATCGACGAAA
     2461 TAGAAGCTGT CAGAACGAGT CTCGTTTGGA TTGTTGATCA TGTCGTCCAc tgaaaaagag
     2521 attagtcttt tgaattgtac tttttagaat aatgactcac TGAGTTGTTG AGAGAGTTGA
     2581 GGGAACTCAT AGATATGTTC ACAGTTGTTT CGTGAATTCG GAATACAGAA TCCGAATTCA
     2641 AAGTCAAAAC ACTTCAGAAG GCGATCTTTG AAGAAGTGAC GTTCGATCAT TCGGAAATGA
     2701 TGGATTGGGA TGTCTCCTAC TTTGAATTCC ACAGTTGCTC CGACCGTTTT GAGTTTCAAA
     2761 AAGTTTGGAG CAAATCTATA ACGCACGTAT CTTGCCGACT CCTGTGGCGA CTCATCATTC
     2821 TCCTGATCGT TCTCCGGTTT GGCGATCTCG AAAAGCACTT GCTCAGTGTC CAGATCACGG
     2881 ATTTGGAACT TGGTGAACTC GATGTTATAG ATGTTCGCAG ATGGGGAGCA TAAGAATcct
     2941 aaatttatgt tttaaactga aatccaaagg gagcaagata CCTTGAGTGA TTCCCGGAAG
     3001 TGCTAAAACG TCGTTCGGAG TGATTTGAGC TTTCTTCGCA AGCTCCGATT CCGTTGTGAT
     3061 TCCTTGTTCG GTGCTTGGTG GTGGCCGTGG CATCTGgaaa tatggaaaag ttcaacaaaa
     3121 agaaaagaga aaagaatgaa atcggatatc aagagttagt tgagcggttt ctctagtttt
     3181 ctgagtctca cCTGCGACGG GAAGGTCGCC GAGCCGGGTG GAATCGATTG TTGTTGCTCG
     3241 GCTTTCATat cggtttggtt ggaagcggct gaaaacggaa agaagtggaa gaaggaaaag
     3301 agtgtggtgt gacaggaaaa tggtaattag agggtgccaa ataaccagct atattttgtt
     3361 tttttttgaa aacattttta aaaagaaaaa tacgataatg atatcagatg gatttccgga
     3421 aaactggtat gaaaaatttc aacctttttg agtacatgta atcaaaatac actttgtaaa
     3481 ttatcatttt tattgaaact ccaccatttt tctatttata acgctaataa tttgaaaaag
     3541 aaacctgttg cgaaccgcgg ggtgaatccc aaaaacgaat gcgttttggt ggagtgattg
     3601 attcgaatcg aagaagaaaa agaagaagac gtggaataga gagctcactc ttaaccgagc
     3661 agcacacacc gacagaaaaa aaaatgaaat gaatgagggt cttcttcttc ttcttcttcg
     3721 aatgattgac agaaatggga aaaagaggaa gattgagaag ggaaaaagga aggagaaaag
     3781 aagcagaaga agacgtcaga gaggagagga acgagcggaa aagcagcggg cgcaagtcat
     3841 agaagtagca gagctgggga gaagaagaca ctatccaaga aaggaatgac gagagagtat
     3901 gcaaaggggt atagggtgca gacagaatag gaacagaata acagatgatg agccaagaag
     3961 agttgaaaag ggcgatgaat ttgtcatgta acttaatttg ggtcaatttg agcatgatga
     4021 attgaaatca tcccttgttg ggagttaata accggtttgt tatcagaaac cctgtaatag
     4081 aagggcgccc taactttgag ccaattcatc ccggtttctg tcaaatatat caaaaagtgg
     4141 tcaactgaca aattgttttt gatattataa taaacatttt atccgttaac aattttcgaa
     4201 tactttttac aaggacttgg ataaattggc tcaaagATAA CTTCGTATAa agtatccTAT
     4261 ACGAAGTTAT taactaatct gatttaaatt ttCGCGAATT GAGCGTCATA ATTGTTTACT
     4321 CTCAGTGCAG TCAACATGTC GAGTTTCGTG CCGAATAAAG AGCAAACGCG GACAGTATTA
     4381 ATTTTCTGTT TTCATTTGAA GAAAACAGCT GCGGACGTCG TGACTGGGAA AACCCTGGCG
     4441 TTACCCAACT TAATCGCCTT GCAGCACATC CCCCTTTCGC CAGCTGGCGT AATAGCGAAG
     4501 AGGCCCGCAC CGATCGCCCT TCCCAACAGT TGCGCAGCCT GAATGGCGAA TGGCGCCTGA
     4561 TGCGGTATTT TCTCCTTACG CATCTGTGCG GTATTTCACA CCGCATATGG TGCACTCTCA
     4621 GTACAATCTG CTCTGATGCC GCATAGTTAA GCCAGCCCCG ACACCCGCCA ACACCCGCTG
     4681 ACGCGCCCTG ACGGGCTTGT CTGCTCCCGG CATCCGCTTA CAGACAAGCT GTGACCGTCT
     4741 CCGGGAGCTG CATGTGTCAG AGGTTTTCAC CGTCATCACC GAAACGCGCG AGACGAAAGG
     4801 GCCTCGTGAT ACGCCTATTT TTATAGGTTA ATGTCATGAT AATAATGGTT TCTTAGACGT
     4861 CAGGTGGCAC TTTTCGGGGA AATGTGCGCG GAACCCCTAT TTGTTTATTT TTCTAAATAC
     4921 ATTCAAATAT GTATCCGCTC ATGAGACAAT AACCCTGATA AATGCTTCAA TAATATTGAA
     4981 AAAGGAAGAG TATGAGTATT CAACATTTCC GTGTCGCCCT TATTCCCTTT TTTGCGGCAT
     5041 TTTGCCTTCC TGTTTTTGCT CACCCAGAAA CGCTGGTGAA AGTAAAAGAT GCTGAAGATC
     5101 AGTTGGGTGC ACGAGTGGGT TACATCGAAC TGGATCTCAA CAGCGGTAAG ATCCTTGAGA
     5161 GTTTTCGCCC CGAAGAACGT TTTCCAATGA TGAGCACTTT TAAAGTTCTG CTATGTGGCG
     5221 CGGTATTATC CCGTATTGAC GCCGGGCAAG AGCAACTCGG TCGCCGCATA CACTATTCTC
     5281 AGAATGACTT GGTTGAGTAC TCACCAGTCA CAGAAAAGCA TCTTACGGAT GGCATGACAG
     5341 TAAGAGAATT ATGCAGTGCT GCCATAACCA TGAGTGATAA CACTGCGGCC AACTTACTTC
     5401 TGACAACGAT CGGAGGACCG AAGGAGCTAA CCGCTTTTTT GCACAACATG GGGGATCATG
     5461 TAACTCGCCT TGATCGTTGG GAACCGGAGC TGAATGAAGC CATACCAAAC GACGAGCGTG
     5521 ACACCACGAT GCCTGTAGCA ATGGCAACAA CGTTGCGCAA ACTATTAACT GGCGAACTAC
     5581 TTACTCTAGC TTCCCGGCAA CAATTAATAG ACTGGATGGA GGCGGATAAA GTTGCAGGAC
     5641 CACTTCTGCG CTCGGCCCTT CCGGCTGGCT GGTTTATTGC TGATAAATCT GGAGCCGGTG
     5701 AGCGTGGGTC TCGCGGTATC ATTGCAGCAC TGGGGCCAGA TGGTAAGCCC TCCCGTATCG
     5761 TAGTTATCTA CACGACGGGG AGTCAGGCAA CTATGGATGA ACGAAATAGA CAGATCGCTG
     5821 AGATAGGTGC CTCACTGATT AAGCATTGGT AACTGTCAGA CCAAGTTTAC TCATATATAC
     5881 TTTAGATTGA TTTAAAACTT CATTTTTAAT TTAAAAGGAT CTAGGTGAAG ATCCTTTTTG
     5941 ATAATCTCAT GACCAAAATC CCTTAACGTG AGTTTTCGTT CCACTGAGCG TCAGACCCCG
     6001 TAGAAAAGAT CAAAGGATCT TCTTGAGATC CTTTTTTTCT GCGCGTAATC TGCTGCTTGC
     6061 AAACAAAAAA ACCACCGCTA CCAGCGGTGG TTTGTTTGCC GGATCAAGAG CTACCAACTC
     6121 TTTTTCCGAA GGTAACTGGC TTCAGCAGAG CGCAGATACC AAATACTGTC CTTCTAGTGT
     6181 AGCCGTAGTT AGGCCACCAC TTCAAGAACT CTGTAGCACC GCCTACATAC CTCGCTCTGC
     6241 TAATCCTGTT ACCAGTGGCT GCTGCCAGTG GCGATAAGTC GTGTCTTACC GGGTTGGACT
     6301 CAAGACGATA GTTACCGGAT AAGGCGCAGC GGTCGGGCTG AACGGGGGGT TCGTGCACAC
     6361 AGCCCAGCTT GGAGCGAACG ACCTACACCG AACTGAGATA CCTACAGCGT GAGCTATGAG
     6421 AAAGCGCCAC GCTTCCCGAA GGGAGAAAGG CGGACAGGTA TCCGGTAAGC GGCAGGGTCG
     6481 GAACAGGAGA GCGCACGAGG GAGCTTCCAG GGGGAAACGC CTGGTATCTT TATAGTCCTG
     6541 TCGGGTTTCG CCACCTCTGA CTTGAGCGTC GATTTTTGTG ATGCTCGTCA GGGGGGCGGA
     6601 GCCTATGGAA AAACGCCAGC AACGCGGCCT TTTTACGGTT CCTGGTCTTT TGCTGGCCTT
     6661 TTGCTCACAT     
//

LOCUS       pMLS716                 7094 bp    DNA        circular     18-OCT-2021
ACCESSION   
VERSION     
SOURCE      
  ORGANISM  
COMMENT     
COMMENT     ApEinfo:methylated:1
FEATURES             Location/Qualifiers
     CDS             4909..4977
                     /locus_tag="LacZ alpha"
                     /label="LacZ alpha"
                     /ApEinfo_label="LacZ alpha"
                     /ApEinfo_fwdcolor="cornflower blue"
                     /ApEinfo_revcolor="cornflower blue"
                     /ApEinfo_graphicformat="arrow_data {{0 1 2 0 0 -1} {} 0}
                     width 5 offset 0"
     misc_feature    complement(763..1893)
                     /locus_tag="Cre"
                     /label="Cre"
                     /ApEinfo_label="Cre"
                     /ApEinfo_fwdcolor="#fffb08"
                     /ApEinfo_revcolor="#ff9e42"
                     /ApEinfo_graphicformat="arrow_data {{0 1 2 0 0 -1} {} 0}
                     width 5 offset 0"
     misc_feature    complement(4817..4838)
                     /locus_tag="oCF1210"
                     /label="oCF1210"
                     /ApEinfo_label="oCF1210"
                     /ApEinfo_fwdcolor="cyan"
                     /ApEinfo_revcolor="green"
                     /ApEinfo_graphicformat="arrow_data {{0 1 2 0 0 -1} {} 0}
                     width 5 offset 0"
     CDS             5614..6273
                     /locus_tag="AmpR"
                     /label="AmpR"
                     /ApEinfo_label="AmpR"
                     /ApEinfo_fwdcolor="yellow"
                     /ApEinfo_revcolor="yellow"
                     /ApEinfo_graphicformat="arrow_data {{0 1 2 0 0 -1} {} 0}
                     width 5 offset 0"
     rep_origin      6421..7094
                     /locus_tag="pUC ori"
                     /label="pUC ori"
                     /ApEinfo_label="pUC ori"
                     /ApEinfo_fwdcolor="#e6e6e6"
                     /ApEinfo_revcolor="#cccccc"
                     /ApEinfo_graphicformat="arrow_data {{0 1 2 0 0 -1} {} 0}
                     width 5 offset 0"
     misc_feature    complement(1179..1229)
                     /locus_tag="intron"
                     /label="intron"
                     /ApEinfo_label="intron"
                     /ApEinfo_fwdcolor="#9bfff8"
                     /ApEinfo_revcolor="#9bfff8"
                     /ApEinfo_graphicformat="arrow_data {{0 1 2 0 0 -1} {} 0}
                     width 5 offset 0"
     promoter        5297..5415
                     /locus_tag="bla promoter"
                     /label="bla promoter"
                     /ApEinfo_label="bla promoter"
                     /ApEinfo_fwdcolor="#a9faec"
                     /ApEinfo_revcolor="#b3f4c4"
                     /ApEinfo_graphicformat="arrow_data {{0 1 2 0 0 -1} {} 0}
                     width 5 offset 0"
     misc_feature    115..200
                     /locus_tag="Mos1 drosophila"
                     /label="Mos1 drosophila"
                     /ApEinfo_label="Mos1 drosophila"
                     /ApEinfo_fwdcolor="#7b1bff"
                     /ApEinfo_revcolor="#7b1bff"
                     /ApEinfo_graphicformat="arrow_data {{0 1 2 0 0 -1} {} 0}
                     width 5 offset 0"
     misc_feature    4714..4716
                     /locus_tag="syntron3"
                     /label="syntron3"
                     /ApEinfo_label="syntron3"
                     /ApEinfo_fwdcolor="#a9e4ff"
                     /ApEinfo_revcolor="#a9e4ff"
                     /ApEinfo_graphicformat="arrow_data {{0 1 2 0 0 -1} {} 0}
                     width 5 offset 0"
     misc_feature    complement(300..302)
                     /locus_tag="GG overlap site"
                     /label="GG overlap site"
                     /ApEinfo_label="GG overlap site"
                     /ApEinfo_fwdcolor="cyan"
                     /ApEinfo_revcolor="cyan"
                     /ApEinfo_graphicformat="arrow_data {{0 1 2 0 0 -1} {} 0}
                     width 5 offset 0"
     CDS             complement(2827..3672)
                     /locus_tag="CB-unc-119(+)"
                     /label="CB-unc-119(+)"
                     /ApEinfo_label="CB-unc-119(+)"
                     /ApEinfo_fwdcolor="#ffff00"
                     /ApEinfo_revcolor="#ff8000"
                     /ApEinfo_graphicformat="arrow_data {{0 1 2 0 0 -1} {} 0}
                     width 5 offset 0"
     misc_feature    87..114
                     /locus_tag="Artificial 3'ITR"
                     /label="Artificial 3'ITR"
                     /ApEinfo_label="Artificial 3'ITR"
                     /ApEinfo_fwdcolor="cyan"
                     /ApEinfo_revcolor="green"
                     /ApEinfo_graphicformat="arrow_data {{0 1 2 0 0 -1} {} 0}
                     width 5 offset 0"
     3'UTR           join(1897..2103,2105..2228)
                     /locus_tag="tbb-2 3'UTR"
                     /label="tbb-2 3'UTR"
                     /ApEinfo_label="tbb-2 3'UTR"
                     /ApEinfo_fwdcolor="#cc3333"
                     /ApEinfo_revcolor="#993333"
                     /ApEinfo_graphicformat="arrow_data {{0 1 2 0 0 -1} {} 0}
                     width 5 offset 0"
     misc_feature    complement(3362..3404)
                     /locus_tag="Intron"
                     /label="Intron"
                     /ApEinfo_label="Intron"
                     /ApEinfo_fwdcolor="#a9e4ff"
                     /ApEinfo_revcolor="#a9e4ff"
                     /ApEinfo_graphicformat="arrow_data {{0 1 2 0 0 -1} {} 0}
                     width 5 offset 0"
     misc_feature    complement(2462..2469)
                     /locus_tag="PmeI"
                     /label="PmeI"
                     /ApEinfo_label="PmeI"
                     /ApEinfo_fwdcolor="#ff5375"
                     /ApEinfo_revcolor="#ff5375"
                     /ApEinfo_graphicformat="arrow_data {{0 1 2 0 0 -1} {} 0}
                     width 5 offset 0"
     misc_feature    complement(303..359)
                     /locus_tag="Unc-119 hDS"
                     /label="Unc-119 hDS"
                     /ApEinfo_label="Unc-119 hDS"
                     /ApEinfo_fwdcolor="#68a368"
                     /ApEinfo_revcolor="#68a368"
                     /ApEinfo_graphicformat="arrow_data {{0 1 2 0 0 -1} {} 0}
                     width 5 offset 0"
     misc_feature    2489..2508
                     /locus_tag="GFP w/ syntrons"
                     /label="GFP w/ syntrons"
                     /ApEinfo_label="GFP w/ syntrons"
                     /ApEinfo_fwdcolor="#00ff00"
                     /ApEinfo_revcolor="#00ff00"
                     /ApEinfo_graphicformat="arrow_data {{0 1 2 0 0 -1} {} 0}
                     width 5 offset 0"
     misc_feature    complement(2480..2482)
                     /locus_tag="AfeI"
                     /label="AfeI"
                     /ApEinfo_label="AfeI"
                     /ApEinfo_fwdcolor="#ff5375"
                     /ApEinfo_revcolor="#ff5375"
                     /ApEinfo_graphicformat="arrow_data {{0 1 2 0 0 -1} {} 0}
                     width 5 offset 0"
     misc_feature    complement(1894..1896)
                     /locus_tag="STOP"
                     /label="STOP"
                     /ApEinfo_label="STOP"
                     /ApEinfo_fwdcolor="#ff2029"
                     /ApEinfo_revcolor="#ff2029"
                     /ApEinfo_graphicformat="arrow_data {{0 1 2 0 0 -1} {} 0}
                     width 5 offset 0"
     misc_feature    2483..2488
                     /locus_tag="GFP w/ syntrons(1)"
                     /label="GFP w/ syntrons(1)"
                     /ApEinfo_label="GFP w/ syntrons"
                     /ApEinfo_fwdcolor="#00ff00"
                     /ApEinfo_revcolor="#00ff00"
                     /ApEinfo_graphicformat="arrow_data {{0 1 2 0 0 -1} {} 0}
                     width 5 offset 0"
     misc_feature    complement(3521..3615)
                     /locus_tag="Intron(1)"
                     /label="Intron(1)"
                     /ApEinfo_label="Intron"
                     /ApEinfo_fwdcolor="#a9e4ff"
                     /ApEinfo_revcolor="#a9e4ff"
                     /ApEinfo_graphicformat="arrow_data {{0 1 2 0 0 -1} {} 0}
                     width 5 offset 0"
     misc_feature    complement(1601..1651)
                     /locus_tag="intron(1)"
                     /label="intron(1)"
                     /ApEinfo_label="intron"
                     /ApEinfo_fwdcolor="#9bfff8"
                     /ApEinfo_revcolor="#9bfff8"
                     /ApEinfo_graphicformat="arrow_data {{0 1 2 0 0 -1} {} 0}
                     width 5 offset 0"
     misc_feature    2489..2508
                     /locus_tag="syntron3(1)"
                     /label="syntron3(1)"
                     /ApEinfo_label="syntron3"
                     /ApEinfo_fwdcolor="#a9e4ff"
                     /ApEinfo_revcolor="#a9e4ff"
                     /ApEinfo_graphicformat="arrow_data {{0 1 2 0 0 -1} {} 0}
                     width 5 offset 0"
     misc_feature    4695..4713
                     /locus_tag="GFP w/ syntrons(2)"
                     /label="GFP w/ syntrons(2)"
                     /ApEinfo_label="GFP w/ syntrons"
                     /ApEinfo_fwdcolor="#00ff00"
                     /ApEinfo_revcolor="#00ff00"
                     /ApEinfo_graphicformat="arrow_data {{0 1 2 0 0 -1} {} 0}
                     width 5 offset 0"
     primer_bind     complement(2332..2351)
                     /locus_tag="T3"
                     /label="T3"
                     /ApEinfo_label="T3"
                     /ApEinfo_fwdcolor="cyan"
                     /ApEinfo_revcolor="green"
                     /ApEinfo_graphicformat="arrow_data {{0 1 2 0 0 -1} {} 0}
                     width 5 offset 0"
     primer_bind     201..218
                     /locus_tag="M13-fwd"
                     /label="M13-fwd"
                     /ApEinfo_label="M13-fwd"
                     /ApEinfo_fwdcolor="cyan"
                     /ApEinfo_revcolor="green"
                     /ApEinfo_graphicformat="arrow_data {{0 1 2 0 0 -1} {} 0}
                     width 5 offset 0"
     misc_feature    2483..2488
                     /locus_tag="syntron3(2)"
                     /label="syntron3(2)"
                     /ApEinfo_label="syntron3"
                     /ApEinfo_fwdcolor="#a9e4ff"
                     /ApEinfo_revcolor="#a9e4ff"
                     /ApEinfo_graphicformat="arrow_data {{0 1 2 0 0 -1} {} 0}
                     width 5 offset 0"
     misc_feature    4695..4713
                     /locus_tag="syntron3(3)"
                     /label="syntron3(3)"
                     /ApEinfo_label="syntron3"
                     /ApEinfo_fwdcolor="#a9e4ff"
                     /ApEinfo_revcolor="#a9e4ff"
                     /ApEinfo_graphicformat="arrow_data {{0 1 2 0 0 -1} {} 0}
                     width 5 offset 0"
     misc_feature    2509..2542
                     /locus_tag="Lox2272"
                     /label="Lox2272"
                     /ApEinfo_label="Lox2272"
                     /ApEinfo_fwdcolor="#bc27cf"
                     /ApEinfo_revcolor="#bc27cf"
                     /ApEinfo_graphicformat="arrow_data {{0 1 2 0 0 -1} {} 0}
                     width 5 offset 0"
     misc_feature    2289..2291
                     /locus_tag="Sap Trap gg Overlap"
                     /label="Sap Trap gg Overlap"
                     /ApEinfo_label="Sap Trap gg Overlap"
                     /ApEinfo_fwdcolor="cyan"
                     /ApEinfo_revcolor="cyan"
                     /ApEinfo_graphicformat="arrow_data {{0 1 2 0 0 -1} {} 0}
                     width 5 offset 0"
     primer_bind     complement(2369..2389)
                     /locus_tag="M13-rev"
                     /label="M13-rev"
                     /ApEinfo_label="M13-rev"
                     /ApEinfo_fwdcolor="cyan"
                     /ApEinfo_revcolor="green"
                     /ApEinfo_graphicformat="arrow_data {{0 1 2 0 0 -1} {} 0}
                     width 5 offset 0"
     primer_bind     227..247
                     /locus_tag="T7"
                     /label="T7"
                     /ApEinfo_label="T7"
                     /ApEinfo_fwdcolor="cyan"
                     /ApEinfo_revcolor="green"
                     /ApEinfo_graphicformat="arrow_data {{0 1 2 0 0 -1} {} 0}
                     width 5 offset 0"
     misc_feature    4714..4716
                     /locus_tag="GFP w/ syntrons(3)"
                     /label="GFP w/ syntrons(3)"
                     /ApEinfo_label="GFP w/ syntrons"
                     /ApEinfo_fwdcolor="#00ff00"
                     /ApEinfo_revcolor="#00ff00"
                     /ApEinfo_graphicformat="arrow_data {{0 1 2 0 0 -1} {} 0}
                     width 5 offset 0"
     misc_feature    2229..2231
                     /locus_tag="Sap Trap gg Overlap(1)"
                     /label="Sap Trap gg Overlap(1)"
                     /ApEinfo_label="Sap Trap gg Overlap"
                     /ApEinfo_fwdcolor="cyan"
                     /ApEinfo_revcolor="cyan"
                     /ApEinfo_graphicformat="arrow_data {{0 1 2 0 0 -1} {} 0}
                     width 5 offset 0"
     misc_feature    4661..4694
                     /locus_tag="Lox2272(1)"
                     /label="Lox2272(1)"
                     /ApEinfo_label="Lox2272"
                     /ApEinfo_fwdcolor="#bc27cf"
                     /ApEinfo_revcolor="#bc27cf"
                     /ApEinfo_graphicformat="arrow_data {{0 1 2 0 0 -1} {} 0}
                     width 5 offset 0"
     gene            complement(2543..4660)
                     /locus_tag="C.Briggsae unc-119(+)"
                     /label="C.Briggsae unc-119(+)"
                     /ApEinfo_label="C.Briggsae unc-119(+)"
                     /ApEinfo_fwdcolor="#b8b5ff"
                     /ApEinfo_revcolor="#b8b5ff"
                     /ApEinfo_graphicformat="arrow_data {{0 1 2 0 0 -1} {} 0}
                     width 5 offset 0"
     misc_feature    complement(2232..2288)
                     /locus_tag="Unc-119 hUS"
                     /label="Unc-119 hUS"
                     /ApEinfo_label="Unc-119 hUS"
                     /ApEinfo_fwdcolor="#68a368"
                     /ApEinfo_revcolor="#68a368"
                     /ApEinfo_graphicformat="arrow_data {{0 1 2 0 0 -1} {} 0}
                     width 5 offset 0"
     misc_feature    4717..4838
                     /locus_tag="Mos1 drosophila(1)"
                     /label="Mos1 drosophila(1)"
                     /ApEinfo_label="Mos1 drosophila"
                     /ApEinfo_fwdcolor="#7b1bff"
                     /ApEinfo_revcolor="#7b1bff"
                     /ApEinfo_graphicformat="arrow_data {{0 1 2 0 0 -1} {} 0}
                     width 5 offset 0"
     misc_feature    complement(2018..2040)
                     /locus_tag="oMLS903"
                     /label="oMLS903"
                     /ApEinfo_label="oMLS903"
                     /ApEinfo_fwdcolor="cyan"
                     /ApEinfo_revcolor="green"
                     /ApEinfo_graphicformat="arrow_data {{0 1 2 0 0 -1} {} 0}
                     width 5 offset 0"
     misc_feature    complement(2934..2984)
                     /locus_tag="Intron(2)"
                     /label="Intron(2)"
                     /ApEinfo_label="Intron"
                     /ApEinfo_fwdcolor="#a9e4ff"
                     /ApEinfo_revcolor="#a9e4ff"
                     /ApEinfo_graphicformat="arrow_data {{0 1 2 0 0 -1} {} 0}
                     width 5 offset 0"
     primer_bind     3975..3980
                     /locus_tag="oMLS1457"
                     /label="oMLS1457"
                     /ApEinfo_label="oMLS1457"
                     /ApEinfo_fwdcolor="cyan"
                     /ApEinfo_revcolor="green"
                     /ApEinfo_graphicformat="arrow_data {{0 1 2 0 0 -1} {} 0}
                     width 5 offset 0"
     primer_bind     complement(6772..6777)
                     /locus_tag="oMLS1457(1)"
                     /label="oMLS1457(1)"
                     /ApEinfo_label="oMLS1457"
                     /ApEinfo_fwdcolor="cyan"
                     /ApEinfo_revcolor="green"
                     /ApEinfo_graphicformat="arrow_data {{0 1 2 0 0 -1} {} 0}
                     width 5 offset 0"
     primer_bind     66..112
                     /locus_tag="oMLS1462"
                     /label="oMLS1462"
                     /ApEinfo_label="oMLS1462"
                     /ApEinfo_fwdcolor="cyan"
                     /ApEinfo_revcolor="green"
                     /ApEinfo_graphicformat="arrow_data {{0 1 2 0 0 -1} {} 0}
                     width 5 offset 0"
     primer_bind     complement(180..218)
                     /locus_tag="oMLS1463"
                     /label="oMLS1463"
                     /ApEinfo_label="oMLS1463"
                     /ApEinfo_fwdcolor="cyan"
                     /ApEinfo_revcolor="green"
                     /ApEinfo_graphicformat="arrow_data {{0 1 2 0 0 -1} {} 0}
                     width 5 offset 0"
     primer_bind     4695..4738
                     /locus_tag="oMLS1464"
                     /label="oMLS1464"
                     /ApEinfo_label="oMLS1464"
                     /ApEinfo_fwdcolor="cyan"
                     /ApEinfo_revcolor="green"
                     /ApEinfo_graphicformat="arrow_data {{0 1 2 0 0 -1} {} 0}
                     width 5 offset 0"
     primer_bind     complement(4817..4859)
                     /locus_tag="oMLS1465"
                     /label="oMLS1465"
                     /ApEinfo_label="oMLS1465"
                     /ApEinfo_fwdcolor="cyan"
                     /ApEinfo_revcolor="green"
                     /ApEinfo_graphicformat="arrow_data {{0 1 2 0 0 -1} {} 0}
                     width 5 offset 0"
     primer_bind     complement(4817..4838)
                     /locus_tag="oMLS1529"
                     /label="oMLS1529"
                     /ApEinfo_label="oMLS1529"
                     /ApEinfo_fwdcolor="cyan"
                     /ApEinfo_revcolor="green"
                     /ApEinfo_graphicformat="arrow_data {{0 1 2 0 0 -1} {} 0}
                     width 5 offset 0"
     promoter        363..762
                     /locus_tag="hsp16-41 promoter"
                     /label="hsp16-41 promoter"
                     /ApEinfo_label="hsp16-41 promoter"
                     /ApEinfo_fwdcolor="#0080c0"
                     /ApEinfo_revcolor="#0080c0"
                     /ApEinfo_graphicformat="arrow_data {{0 1 2 0 0 -1} {} 0}
                     width 5 offset 0"
     misc_feature    360..362
                     /locus_tag="Sap Trap gg Overlap(2)"
                     /label="Sap Trap gg Overlap(2)"
                     /ApEinfo_label="Sap Trap gg Overlap"
                     /ApEinfo_fwdcolor="cyan"
                     /ApEinfo_revcolor="cyan"
                     /ApEinfo_graphicformat="arrow_data {{0 1 2 0 0 -1} {} 0}
                     width 5 offset 0"
     misc_feature    complement(2727..2754)
                     /locus_tag="oMLS1276"
                     /label="oMLS1276"
                     /ApEinfo_label="oMLS1276"
                     /ApEinfo_fwdcolor="cyan"
                     /ApEinfo_revcolor="green"
                     /ApEinfo_graphicformat="arrow_data {{0 1 2 0 0 -1} {} 0}
                     width 5 offset 0"
     misc_feature    1899..1925
                     /locus_tag="oMLS1449"
                     /label="oMLS1449"
                     /ApEinfo_label="oMLS1449"
                     /ApEinfo_fwdcolor="cyan"
                     /ApEinfo_revcolor="green"
                     /ApEinfo_graphicformat="arrow_data {{0 1 2 0 0 -1} {} 0}
                     width 5 offset 0"
ORIGIN
        1 GTTCTTTCCT GCGTTATCCC CTGATTCTGT GGATAACCGT ATTACCGCCT TTGAGTGAGC
       61 TGATACCAGC GGATAACAAT TTCACATCAG GTGTACAAGT ATGAAATGTC GTTTCGAACA
      121 TATAGATGTC TCGCAAACGT AAATATTTAT CGATTGTCAT AAAACTTTGA CCTTGTGAAG
      181 TGTCAACCTT GACTGTCGAA tgtaaaacga cggccagtga gcgcgcgtaa tacgactcac
      241 tatagggcga attgggtacc gggccccccc tcgaggtcga cggtatcgat aagcttgatT
      301 ACATCGCCGA CCTTGAACTC GACCGTCGCG CCGACCGTCT TTAATTTCAG AAAATTCGGC
      361 GCgatcacca aaaacggaac gttgagctgg acggaaatag tggtaaagtg acatgattat
      421 agtttgaaga tttctaattt cacaattaga gcaaatgttg ttcggtattt attttcaacg
      481 gtatttatac tattttccac ctttttctag aacattcgag ctgcttgttg caaaaggagg
      541 gcgactcaca ttcggtacat ggaaaagtag tgtacacaat aaagagaccc agatacattt
      601 tccgtctgcg tctctttgca cccaccggga gtattttcaa acgaatgcat ctaggacctt
      661 ctagaacatt ctgtaaggct gcagaatgcg ggtatataag gaaagcgggc tcagaggaag
      721 ccaacacgct ttgttctagt gcatctaaaa aacttcgaaa atATGTCAAA TCTTCTCACT
      781 GTTCATCAAA ATCTTCCAGC ACTTCCAGTT GACGCGACAA GTGATGAAGT TCGCAAGAAC
      841 CTCATGGATA TGTTCCGTGA CAGACAAGCC TTCTCCGAGC ACACCTGGAA GATGCTTCTC
      901 TCAGTGTGCC GTTCTTGGGC TGCCTGGTGC AAGCTTAACA ACCGCAAGTG GTTCCCAGCC
      961 GAGCCAGAAG ACGTTCGTGA CTACTTGCTC TACCTCCAAG CTCGTGGATT GGCGGTGAAG
     1021 ACGATCCAAC AACATCTCGG ACAGCTCAAT ATGCTCCATC GCCGATCTGG ACTTCCACGC
     1081 CCATCAGATT CTAATGCCGT ATCTCTCGTA ATGAGACGTA TCCGCAAGGA AAATGTTGAT
     1141 GCTGGAGAGA GAGCCAAGCA AGCCCTCGCC TTCGAAAGgt aagtttaaat attaatgtat
     1201 tcaatcctaa gacttgacga aattttcagA ACCGACTTCG ATCAGGTCCG TTCTCTTATG
     1261 GAAAATTCCG ATCGTTGCCA GGACATCCGA AACCTCGCCT TCCTCGGAAT TGCTTACAAC
     1321 ACACTTCTCC GTATCGCCGA AATTGCCCGC ATTCGCGTCA AGGATATTAG TCGCACAGAC
     1381 GGAGGAAGAA TGCTCATCCA CATCGGACGT ACAAAAACGC TGGTCTCGAC TGCCGGAGTC
     1441 GAAAAAGCGC TCTCCCTTGG AGTTACCAAG CTCGTTGAGC GCTGGATTTC GGTTTCCGGA
     1501 GTCGCCGATG ATCCAAACAA CTACCTGTTC TGTCGTGTTC GCAAGAACGG AGTTGCTGCC
     1561 CCGAGTGCAA CATCACAACT CTCGACTCGA GCTCTTGAAG gtaagtttaa acaacatatt
     1621 agctaagaat aagctgaaaa taaattttca gGAATCTTCG AAGCTACCCA CCGTCTCATC
     1681 TACGGAGCCA AGGATGATTC CGGACAACGT TACTTGGCTT GGTCTGGACA TTCCGCCCGT
     1741 GTCGGAGCTG CCCGTGACAT GGCTCGCGCT GGAGTTTCCA TCCCAGAGAT TATGCAAGCC
     1801 GGAGGTTGGA CCAACGTCAA CATTGTGATG AACTATATTA GAAACTTGGA TTCTGAAACT
     1861 GGCGCCATGG TTCGTCTTCT CGAAGACGGT GATTAAgata aatgcaaaat cctttcaagc
     1921 attcccttct tctctatcac tcttctttct ttttgtcaaa aaattctctc gctaatttat
     1981 ttgctttttt aatgttatta ttttatgact ttttatagtc actgaaaagt ttgcatctga
     2041 gtgaagtgaa tgctatcaaa atgtgattct gtctgatgta ctttcacaat ctctcttcaa
     2101 ttctattttg aagtgcttta aacccgaaag gttgagaaaa atgcgagcgc tcaaatattt
     2161 gtattgtgtt cgttgagtga cccaacaaaa agaggaaact ttattgtgcc gccaagaaaa
     2221 aagtctcaCA TAAATCAATA TCtcACATAT CTTGCCGATT CGGCTTGCGC CTGCAGATTC
     2281 TCTTCCGTCC Aatcgaattg gccgccaccg cggtggagct ccagcttttg ttccctttag
     2341 tgagggttaa ttgcgcgctt ggcgtaatca tggtcatagc tgtttcctgC CTAGGTGAGC
     2401 TCTGGTACCC TCTAGTCAAG GCCTTAAGTG AGTCGTATTA CGTAGCCCGG GCctagttct
     2461 aGTTTAAACc acgtgcgtgA GCgtaagttt aaacatgatt ttactaacAT AACTTCGTAT
     2521 AaagtatccT ATACGAAGTT ATgacattct ctaatgaaaa aatctttcag ttgaaattga
     2581 aaatgagtta aagttggagt ttttattgaa aacagatttc cgtgtgatta gtgtttttag
     2641 cgagtgtgac aggacagcga aaaaatatag aaacaagggg ggaactgaaa agcttaggaa
     2701 tgcattgaac atgagaaggg gaaggggaag gaacaaacta gacaggaatt attggaattt
     2761 aatcacattt ggagtttttt ttctattcga cagaataatt atccagaaca tttttgtatt
     2821 aaatatTTAT GCATCATATG AGTAGTCGGC TTTGTTGTGC ATGACGAGTT TGTTATCGAC
     2881 GAAATAGAAG CTGTCAGAAC GAGTCTCGTT TGGATTGTTG ATCATGTCGT CCActgaaaa
     2941 agagattagt cttttgaatt gtacttttta gaataatgac tcacTGAGTT GTTGAGAGAG
     3001 TTGAGGGAAC TCATAGATAT GTTCACAGTT GTTTCGTGAA TTCGGAATAC AGAATCCGAA
     3061 TTCAAAGTCA AAACACTTCA GAAGGCGATC TTTGAAGAAG TGACGTTCGA TCATTCGGAA
     3121 ATGATGGATT GGGATGTCTC CTACTTTGAA TTCCACAGTT GCTCCGACCG TTTTGAGTTT
     3181 CAAAAAGTTT GGAGCAAATC TATAACGCAC GTATCTTGCC GACTCCTGTG GCGACTCATC
     3241 ATTCTCCTGA TCGTTCTCCG GTTTGGCGAT CTCGAAAAGC ACTTGCTCAG TGTCCAGATC
     3301 ACGGATTTGG AACTTGGTGA ACTCGATGTT ATAGATGTTC GCAGATGGGG AGCATAAGAA
     3361 Tcctaaattt atgttttaaa ctgaaatcca aagggagcaa gataCCTTGA GTGATTCCCG
     3421 GAAGTGCTAA AACGTCGTTC GGAGTGATTT GAGCTTTCTT CGCAAGCTCC GATTCCGTTG
     3481 TGATTCCTTG TTCGGTGCTT GGTGGTGGCC GTGGCATCTG gaaatatgga aaagttcaac
     3541 aaaaagaaaa gagaaaagaa tgaaatcgga tatcaagagt tagttgagcg gtttctctag
     3601 ttttctgagt ctcacCTGCG ACGGGAAGGT CGCCGAGCCG GGTGGAATCG ATTGTTGTTG
     3661 CTCGGCTTTC ATatcggttt ggttggaagc ggctgaaaac ggaaagaagt ggaagaagga
     3721 aaagagtgtg gtgtgacagg aaaatggtaa ttagagggtg ccaaataacc agctatattt
     3781 tgtttttttt tgaaaacatt tttaaaaaga aaaatacgat aatgatatca gatggatttc
     3841 cggaaaactg gtatgaaaaa tttcaacctt tttgagtaca tgtaatcaaa atacactttg
     3901 taaattatca tttttattga aactccacca tttttctatt tataacgcta ataatttgaa
     3961 aaagaaacct gttgcgaacc gcggggtgaa tcccaaaaac gaatgcgttt tggtggagtg
     4021 attgattcga atcgaagaag aaaaagaaga agacgtggaa tagagagctc actcttaacc
     4081 gagcagcaca caccgacaga aaaaaaaatg aaatgaatga gggtcttctt cttcttcttc
     4141 ttcgaatgat tgacagaaat gggaaaaaga ggaagattga gaagggaaaa aggaaggaga
     4201 aaagaagcag aagaagacgt cagagaggag aggaacgagc ggaaaagcag cgggcgcaag
     4261 tcatagaagt agcagagctg gggagaagaa gacactatcc aagaaaggaa tgacgagaga
     4321 gtatgcaaag gggtataggg tgcagacaga ataggaacag aataacagat gatgagccaa
     4381 gaagagttga aaagggcgat gaatttgtca tgtaacttaa tttgggtcaa tttgagcatg
     4441 atgaattgaa atcatccctt gttgggagtt aataaccggt ttgttatcag aaaccctgta
     4501 atagaagggc gccctaactt tgagccaatt catcccggtt tctgtcaaat atatcaaaaa
     4561 gtggtcaact gacaaattgt ttttgatatt ataataaaca ttttatccgt taacaatttt
     4621 cgaatacttt ttacaaggac ttggataaat tggctcaaag ATAACTTCGT ATAaagtatc
     4681 cTATACGAAG TTATtaacta atctgattta aattttCGCG AATTGAGCGT CATAATTGTT
     4741 TACTCTCAGT GCAGTCAACA TGTCGAGTTT CGTGCCGAAT AAAGAGCAAA CGCGGACAGT
     4801 ATTAATTTTC TGTTTTCATT TGAAGAAAAC AGCTGCGGAC GTCGTGACTG GGAAAACCCT
     4861 GGCGTTACCC AACTTAATCG CCTTGCAGCA CATCCCCCTT TCGCCAGCTG GCGTAATAGC
     4921 GAAGAGGCCC GCACCGATCG CCCTTCCCAA CAGTTGCGCA GCCTGAATGG CGAATGGCGC
     4981 CTGATGCGGT ATTTTCTCCT TACGCATCTG TGCGGTATTT CACACCGCAT ATGGTGCACT
     5041 CTCAGTACAA TCTGCTCTGA TGCCGCATAG TTAAGCCAGC CCCGACACCC GCCAACACCC
     5101 GCTGACGCGC CCTGACGGGC TTGTCTGCTC CCGGCATCCG CTTACAGACA AGCTGTGACC
     5161 GTCTCCGGGA GCTGCATGTG TCAGAGGTTT TCACCGTCAT CACCGAAACG CGCGAGACGA
     5221 AAGGGCCTCG TGATACGCCT ATTTTTATAG GTTAATGTCA TGATAATAAT GGTTTCTTAG
     5281 ACGTCAGGTG GCACTTTTCG GGGAAATGTG CGCGGAACCC CTATTTGTTT ATTTTTCTAA
     5341 ATACATTCAA ATATGTATCC GCTCATGAGA CAATAACCCT GATAAATGCT TCAATAATAT
     5401 TGAAAAAGGA AGAGTATGAG TATTCAACAT TTCCGTGTCG CCCTTATTCC CTTTTTTGCG
     5461 GCATTTTGCC TTCCTGTTTT TGCTCACCCA GAAACGCTGG TGAAAGTAAA AGATGCTGAA
     5521 GATCAGTTGG GTGCACGAGT GGGTTACATC GAACTGGATC TCAACAGCGG TAAGATCCTT
     5581 GAGAGTTTTC GCCCCGAAGA ACGTTTTCCA ATGATGAGCA CTTTTAAAGT TCTGCTATGT
     5641 GGCGCGGTAT TATCCCGTAT TGACGCCGGG CAAGAGCAAC TCGGTCGCCG CATACACTAT
     5701 TCTCAGAATG ACTTGGTTGA GTACTCACCA GTCACAGAAA AGCATCTTAC GGATGGCATG
     5761 ACAGTAAGAG AATTATGCAG TGCTGCCATA ACCATGAGTG ATAACACTGC GGCCAACTTA
     5821 CTTCTGACAA CGATCGGAGG ACCGAAGGAG CTAACCGCTT TTTTGCACAA CATGGGGGAT
     5881 CATGTAACTC GCCTTGATCG TTGGGAACCG GAGCTGAATG AAGCCATACC AAACGACGAG
     5941 CGTGACACCA CGATGCCTGT AGCAATGGCA ACAACGTTGC GCAAACTATT AACTGGCGAA
     6001 CTACTTACTC TAGCTTCCCG GCAACAATTA ATAGACTGGA TGGAGGCGGA TAAAGTTGCA
     6061 GGACCACTTC TGCGCTCGGC CCTTCCGGCT GGCTGGTTTA TTGCTGATAA ATCTGGAGCC
     6121 GGTGAGCGTG GGTCTCGCGG TATCATTGCA GCACTGGGGC CAGATGGTAA GCCCTCCCGT
     6181 ATCGTAGTTA TCTACACGAC GGGGAGTCAG GCAACTATGG ATGAACGAAA TAGACAGATC
     6241 GCTGAGATAG GTGCCTCACT GATTAAGCAT TGGTAACTGT CAGACCAAGT TTACTCATAT
     6301 ATACTTTAGA TTGATTTAAA ACTTCATTTT TAATTTAAAA GGATCTAGGT GAAGATCCTT
     6361 TTTGATAATC TCATGACCAA AATCCCTTAA CGTGAGTTTT CGTTCCACTG AGCGTCAGAC
     6421 CCCGTAGAAA AGATCAAAGG ATCTTCTTGA GATCCTTTTT TTCTGCGCGT AATCTGCTGC
     6481 TTGCAAACAA AAAAACCACC GCTACCAGCG GTGGTTTGTT TGCCGGATCA AGAGCTACCA
     6541 ACTCTTTTTC CGAAGGTAAC TGGCTTCAGC AGAGCGCAGA TACCAAATAC TGTCCTTCTA
     6601 GTGTAGCCGT AGTTAGGCCA CCACTTCAAG AACTCTGTAG CACCGCCTAC ATACCTCGCT
     6661 CTGCTAATCC TGTTACCAGT GGCTGCTGCC AGTGGCGATA AGTCGTGTCT TACCGGGTTG
     6721 GACTCAAGAC GATAGTTACC GGATAAGGCG CAGCGGTCGG GCTGAACGGG GGGTTCGTGC
     6781 ACACAGCCCA GCTTGGAGCG AACGACCTAC ACCGAACTGA GATACCTACA GCGTGAGCTA
     6841 TGAGAAAGCG CCACGCTTCC CGAAGGGAGA AAGGCGGACA GGTATCCGGT AAGCGGCAGG
     6901 GTCGGAACAG GAGAGCGCAC GAGGGAGCTT CCAGGGGGAA ACGCCTGGTA TCTTTATAGT
     6961 CCTGTCGGGT TTCGCCACCT CTGACTTGAG CGTCGATTTT TGTGATGCTC GTCAGGGGGG
     7021 CGGAGCCTAT GGAAAAACGC CAGCAACGCG GCCTTTTTAC GGTTCCTGGT CTTTTGCTGG
     7081 CCTTTTGCTC ACAT    
//

LOCUS       pMLS719                 3484 bp    DNA        circular     18-OCT-2021
DEFINITION  .
ACCESSION   
VERSION     
SOURCE      .
  ORGANISM  .
COMMENT     
COMMENT     ApEinfo:methylated:1
FEATURES             Location/Qualifiers
     primer_bind     335..352
                     /locus_tag="M13-fwd"
                     /label="M13-fwd"
                     /ApEinfo_label="M13-fwd"
                     /ApEinfo_fwdcolor="cyan"
                     /ApEinfo_revcolor="green"
                     /ApEinfo_graphicformat="arrow_data {{0 1 2 0 0 -1} {} 0}
                     width 5 offset 0"
     primer_bind     complement(1214..1234)
                     /locus_tag="M13-rev"
                     /label="M13-rev"
                     /ApEinfo_label="M13-rev"
                     /ApEinfo_fwdcolor="cyan"
                     /ApEinfo_revcolor="green"
                     /ApEinfo_graphicformat="arrow_data {{0 1 2 0 0 -1} {} 0}
                     width 5 offset 0"
     rep_origin      complement(1604..2286)
                     /locus_tag="ColE1 origin"
                     /label="ColE1 origin"
                     /ApEinfo_label="ColE1 origin"
                     /ApEinfo_fwdcolor="gray50"
                     /ApEinfo_revcolor="gray50"
                     /ApEinfo_graphicformat="arrow_data {{0 1 2 0 0 -1} {} 0}
                     width 5 offset 0"
     CDS             complement(196..264)
                     /locus_tag="LacZ alpha"
                     /label="LacZ alpha"
                     /ApEinfo_label="LacZ alpha"
                     /ApEinfo_fwdcolor="#6495ed"
                     /ApEinfo_revcolor="#6495ed"
                     /ApEinfo_graphicformat="arrow_data {{0 1 2 0 0 -1} {} 0}
                     width 5 offset 0"
     misc_binding    complement(1240..1262)
                     /locus_tag="LacO"
                     /label="LacO"
                     /ApEinfo_label="LacO"
                     /ApEinfo_fwdcolor="#6495ed"
                     /ApEinfo_revcolor="#6495ed"
                     /ApEinfo_graphicformat="arrow_data {{0 1 2 0 0 -1} {} 0}
                     width 5 offset 0"
     CDS             complement(2384..3043)
                     /locus_tag="AmpR"
                     /label="AmpR"
                     /ApEinfo_label="AmpR"
                     /ApEinfo_fwdcolor="yellow"
                     /ApEinfo_revcolor="yellow"
                     /ApEinfo_graphicformat="arrow_data {{0 1 2 0 0 -1} {} 0}
                     width 5 offset 0"
     promoter        360..856
                     /locus_tag="U6 promoter"
                     /label="U6 promoter"
                     /ApEinfo_label="U6 promoter"
                     /ApEinfo_fwdcolor="cyan"
                     /ApEinfo_revcolor="green"
                     /ApEinfo_graphicformat="arrow_data {{0 1 2 0 0 -1} {} 0}
                     width 5 offset 0"
     misc_feature    880..962
                     /locus_tag="sgRNA scaffold"
                     /label="sgRNA scaffold"
                     /ApEinfo_label="sgRNA scaffold"
                     /ApEinfo_fwdcolor="cyan"
                     /ApEinfo_revcolor="green"
                     /ApEinfo_graphicformat="arrow_data {{0 1 2 0 0 -1} {} 0}
                     width 5 offset 0"
     misc_feature    complement(963..1199)
                     /locus_tag="U6 downstream"
                     /label="U6 downstream"
                     /ApEinfo_label="U6 downstream"
                     /ApEinfo_fwdcolor="cyan"
                     /ApEinfo_revcolor="green"
                     /ApEinfo_graphicformat="arrow_data {{0 1 2 0 0 -1} {} 0}
                     width 5 offset 0"
     misc_feature    859..879
                     /locus_tag="gRNA-5' miniMos arm"
                     /label="gRNA-5' miniMos arm"
                     /ApEinfo_label="gRNA-5' miniMos arm"
                     /ApEinfo_fwdcolor="#ff974a"
                     /ApEinfo_revcolor="#ff974a"
                     /ApEinfo_graphicformat="arrow_data {{0 1 2 0 0 -1} {} 0}
                     width 5 offset 0"
ORIGIN
        1 GCTCCCGGAG ACGGTCACAG CTTGTCTGTA AGCGGATGCC GGGAGCAGAC AAGCCCGTCA
       61 GGGCGCGTCA GCGGGTGTTG GCGGGTGTCG GGGCTGGCTT AACTATGCGG CATCAGAGCA
      121 GATTGTACTG AGAGTGCACC ATATGCGGTG TGAAATACCG CACAGATGCG TAAGGAGAAA
      181 ATACCGCATC AGGCGCCATT CGCCATTCAG GCTGCGCAAC TGTTGGGAAG GGCGATCGGT
      241 GCGGGCCTCT TCGCTATTAC GCCAGCTGGC GAAAGGGGGA TGTGCTGCAA GGCGATTAAG
      301 TTGGGTAACG CCAGGGTTTT CCCAGTCACG ACGTTGTAAA ACGACGGCCA GTGAATTCCT
      361 CCAAGAACTC GTACAAAAAT GCTCTGAAGT AGGTCTCGAG ATCAATACTG GGAAGACGAA
      421 AGTCTTGCGA AACCGATTCG CTGACCCCAG TAAAGTCTAC TTCGGTAGCC CTTCCCCCAC
      481 CACCCAGCTC GACGACGTCG ACGAGTACAT CTACCTCGGT CGTCAAATCA ACGCCCAAAA
      541 CAACTTGATG CCGGAAATCC ACCGAAGACG TCGAGCAGCC TGGGCTGCAT TCAATGGAAT
      601 CAAGAATGCC ACCGACTCCA TCACCGACAA GAAGATTCGT GCGAATCTGT TCGACTCAAT
      661 TGTCCTTCCA GCGCTCACCT ACGTTTCAGA AGCCTGGACA TTCACCAAAG CTCTATCCGA
      721 ACGAGTACGA ATCACACATG CCTCCCCCAC AAATTATTGA TCTACATCCC CATTTGGTAT
      781 AGTGTCTTAC AGGACTCTCA ATATGTCAGC TGCATGATAA ATGGTCCCTA TATAATTGAA
      841 TTGCAAATCT AAATGTTTGA CTGTCGAACC ACCATAGTTG TTTTAGAGCT AGAAATAGCA
      901 AGTTAAAATA AGGCTAGTCC GTTATCAACT TGAAAAAGTG GCACCGAGTC GGTGCTTTTT
      961 TTCAATAATA TTCTAGATAT CCCTTTTTGA AACTAAAATG AAATACTCTA AATTTTTGAG
     1021 TTCAATGTTT CAACTAATCT TGGTTAAAGG TAAATTCCCG GAGGGACGAT TTTAAAGTTG
     1081 CCAGAGTTGA TTAAATTGGT CCAAAAAATT TTATTAGGAA ACTCGAAAAA AAATTGATTT
     1141 TTTTTGACAA TATTCCAAAG AAAATTACAA AATCTCGACG CCAAACATAG TCGGCTGTGA
     1201 AGCTTGGCGT AATCATGGTC ATAGCTGTTT CCTGTGTGAA ATTGTTATCC GCTCACAATT
     1261 CCACACAACA TACGAGCCGG AAGCATAAAG TGTAAAGCCT GGGGTGCCTA ATGAGTGAGC
     1321 TAACTCACAT TAATTGCGTT GCGCTCACTG CCCGCTTTCC AGTCGGGAAA CCTGTCGTGC
     1381 CAGCTGCATT AATGAATCGG CCAACGCGCG GGGAGAGGCG GTTTGCGTAT TGGGCGCTca
     1441 tatgCGCTTC CTCGCTCACT GACTCGCTGC GCTCGGTCGT TCGGCTGCGG CGAGCGGTAT
     1501 CAGCTCACTC AAAGGCGGTA ATACGGTTAT CCACAGAATC AGGGGATAAC GCAGGAAAGA
     1561 ACATGTGAGC AAAAGGCCAG CAAAAGGCCA GGAACCGTAA AAAGGCCGCG TTGCTGGCGT
     1621 TTTTCCATAG GCTCCGCCCC CCTGACGAGC ATCACAAAAA TCGACGCTCA AGTCAGAGGT
     1681 GGCGAAACCC GACAGGACTA TAAAGATACC AGGCGTTTCC CCCTGGAAGC TCCCTCGTGC
     1741 GCTCTCCTGT TCCGACCCTG CCGCTTACCG GATACCTGTC CGCCTTTCTC CCTTCGGGAA
     1801 GCGTGGCGCT TTCTCATAGC TCACGCTGTA GGTATCTCAG TTCGGTGTAG GTCGTTCGCT
     1861 CCAAGCTGGG CTGTGTGCAC GAACCCCCCG TTCAGCCCGA CCGCTGCGCC TTATCCGGTA
     1921 ACTATCGTCT TGAGTCCAAC CCGGTAAGAC ACGACTTATC GCCACTGGCA GCAGCCACTG
     1981 GTAACAGGAT TAGCAGAGCG AGGTATGTAG GCGGTGCTAC AGAGTTCTTG AAGTGGTGGC
     2041 CTAACTACGG CTACACTAGA AGAACAGTAT TTGGTATCTG CGCTCTGCTG AAGCCAGTTA
     2101 CCTTCGGAAA AAGAGTTGGT AGCTCTTGAT CCGGCAAACA AACCACCGCT GGTAGCGGTG
     2161 GTTTTTTTGT TTGCAAGCAG CAGATTACGC GCAGAAAAAA AGGATCTCAA GAAGATCCTT
     2221 TGATCTTTTC TACGGGGTCT GACGCTCAGT GGAACGAAAA CTCACGTTAA GGGATTTTGG
     2281 TCATGAGATT ATCAAAAAGG ATCTTCACCT AGATCCTTTT AAATTAAAAA TGAAGTTTTA
     2341 AATCAATCTA AAGTATATAT GAGTAAACTT GGTCTGACAG TTACCAATGC TTAATCAGTG
     2401 AGGCACCTAT CTCAGCGATC TGTCTATTTC GTTCATCCAT AGTTGCCTGA CTCCCCGTCG
     2461 TGTAGATAAC TACGATACGG GAGGGCTTAC CATCTGGCCC CAGTGCTGCA ATGATACCGC
     2521 GAGACCCACG CTCACCGGCT CCAGATTTAT CAGCAATAAA CCAGCCAGCC GGAAGGGCCG
     2581 AGCGCAGAAG TGGTCCTGCA ACTTTATCCG CCTCCATCCA GTCTATTAAT TGTTGCCGGG
     2641 AAGCTAGAGT AAGTAGTTCG CCAGTTAATA GTTTGCGCAA CGTTGTTGCC ATTGCTACAG
     2701 GCATCGTGGT GTCACGCTCG TCGTTTGGTA TGGCTTCATT CAGCTCCGGT TCCCAACGAT
     2761 CAAGGCGAGT TACATGATCC CCCATGTTGT GCAAAAAAGC GGTTAGCTCC TTCGGTCCTC
     2821 CGATCGTTGT CAGAAGTAAG TTGGCCGCAG TGTTATCACT CATGGTTATG GCAGCACTGC
     2881 ATAATTCTCT TACTGTCATG CCATCCGTAA GATGCTTTTC TGTGACTGGT GAGTACTCAA
     2941 CCAAGTCATT CTGAGAATAG TGTATGCGGC GACCGAGTTG CTCTTGCCCG GCGTCAATAC
     3001 GGGATAATAC CGCGCCACAT AGCAGAACTT TAAAAGTGCT CATCATTGGA AAACGTTCTT
     3061 CGGGGCGAAA ACTCTCAAGG ATCTTACCGC TGTTGAGATC CAGTTCGATG TAACCCACTC
     3121 GTGCACCCAA CTGATCTTCA GCATCTTTTA CTTTCACCAG CGTTTCTGGG TGAGCAAAAA
     3181 CAGGAAGGCA AAATGCCGCA AAAAAGGGAA TAAGGGCGAC ACGGAAATGT TGAATACTCA
     3241 TACTCTTCCT TTTTCAATAT TATTGAAGCA TTTATCAGGG TTATTGTCTC ATGAGCGGAT
     3301 ACATATTTGA ATGTATTTAG AAAAATAAAC AAATAGGGGT TCCGCGCACA TTTCCCCGAA
     3361 AAGTGCCACC TGACGTCTAA GAAACCATTA TTATCATGAC ATTAACCTAT AAAAATAGGC
     3421 GTATCACGAG GCCCTTTCGT CTCGCGCGTT TCGGTGATGA CGGTGAAAAC CTCTGACACA
     3481 TGCA     
//

LOCUS       pMLS791                 9501 bp    DNA        circular     18-OCT-2021
ACCESSION   
VERSION     
SOURCE      
  ORGANISM  
COMMENT     
COMMENT     
COMMENT     ApEinfo:methylated:1
FEATURES             Location/Qualifiers
     CDS             7316..7384
                     /locus_tag="LacZ alpha"
                     /label="LacZ alpha"
                     /ApEinfo_label="LacZ alpha"
                     /ApEinfo_fwdcolor="cornflower blue"
                     /ApEinfo_revcolor="cornflower blue"
                     /ApEinfo_graphicformat="arrow_data {{0 1 2 0 0 -1} {} 0}
                     width 5 offset 0"
     misc_feature    2391..3369
                     /locus_tag="pMYO-2"
                     /label="pMYO-2"
                     /ApEinfo_label="pMYO-2"
                     /ApEinfo_fwdcolor="cyan"
                     /ApEinfo_revcolor="cyan"
                     /ApEinfo_graphicformat="arrow_data {{0 1 2 0 0 -1} {} 0}
                     width 5 offset 0"
     transit_peptide 4290..4361
                     /locus_tag="egl-13 NLS"
                     /label="egl-13 NLS"
                     /ApEinfo_label="egl-13 NLS"
                     /ApEinfo_fwdcolor="#ff0080"
                     /ApEinfo_revcolor="green"
                     /ApEinfo_graphicformat="arrow_data {{0 1 2 0 0 -1} {} 0}
                     width 5 offset 0"
     misc_feature    complement(763..1893)
                     /locus_tag="Cre"
                     /label="Cre"
                     /ApEinfo_label="Cre"
                     /ApEinfo_fwdcolor="#fffb08"
                     /ApEinfo_revcolor="#ff9e42"
                     /ApEinfo_graphicformat="arrow_data {{0 1 2 0 0 -1} {} 0}
                     width 5 offset 0"
     misc_feature    complement(7224..7245)
                     /locus_tag="oCF1210"
                     /label="oCF1210"
                     /ApEinfo_label="oCF1210"
                     /ApEinfo_fwdcolor="cyan"
                     /ApEinfo_revcolor="green"
                     /ApEinfo_graphicformat="arrow_data {{0 1 2 0 0 -1} {} 0}
                     width 5 offset 0"
     intron          3403..3446
                     /locus_tag="intron rpl-18"
                     /label="intron rpl-18"
                     /ApEinfo_label="intron rpl-18"
                     /ApEinfo_fwdcolor="#bfbfbf"
                     /ApEinfo_revcolor="#bfbfbf"
                     /ApEinfo_graphicformat="arrow_data {{0 1 2 0 0 -1} {} 0}
                     width 5 offset 0"
     UTR             4365..4797
                     /locus_tag="let-858 3UTR"
                     /label="let-858 3UTR"
                     /ApEinfo_label="let-858 3UTR"
                     /ApEinfo_fwdcolor="pink"
                     /ApEinfo_revcolor="pink"
                     /ApEinfo_graphicformat="arrow_data {{0 1 2 0 0 -1} {} 0}
                     width 5 offset 0"
     CDS             8021..8680
                     /locus_tag="AmpR"
                     /label="AmpR"
                     /ApEinfo_label="AmpR"
                     /ApEinfo_fwdcolor="yellow"
                     /ApEinfo_revcolor="yellow"
                     /ApEinfo_graphicformat="arrow_data {{0 1 2 0 0 -1} {} 0}
                     width 5 offset 0"
     rep_origin      8828..9501
                     /locus_tag="pUC ori"
                     /label="pUC ori"
                     /ApEinfo_label="pUC ori"
                     /ApEinfo_fwdcolor="#e6e6e6"
                     /ApEinfo_revcolor="#cccccc"
                     /ApEinfo_graphicformat="arrow_data {{0 1 2 0 0 -1} {} 0}
                     width 5 offset 0"
     misc_feature    complement(1179..1229)
                     /locus_tag="intron"
                     /label="intron"
                     /ApEinfo_label="intron"
                     /ApEinfo_fwdcolor="#9bfff8"
                     /ApEinfo_revcolor="#9bfff8"
                     /ApEinfo_graphicformat="arrow_data {{0 1 2 0 0 -1} {} 0}
                     width 5 offset 0"
     promoter        7704..7822
                     /locus_tag="bla promoter"
                     /label="bla promoter"
                     /ApEinfo_label="bla promoter"
                     /ApEinfo_fwdcolor="#a9faec"
                     /ApEinfo_revcolor="#b3f4c4"
                     /ApEinfo_graphicformat="arrow_data {{0 1 2 0 0 -1} {} 0}
                     width 5 offset 0"
     misc_feature    115..200
                     /locus_tag="Mos1 drosophila"
                     /label="Mos1 drosophila"
                     /ApEinfo_label="Mos1 drosophila"
                     /ApEinfo_fwdcolor="#7b1bff"
                     /ApEinfo_revcolor="#7b1bff"
                     /ApEinfo_graphicformat="arrow_data {{0 1 2 0 0 -1} {} 0}
                     width 5 offset 0"
     misc_feature    7121..7123
                     /locus_tag="syntron3"
                     /label="syntron3"
                     /ApEinfo_label="syntron3"
                     /ApEinfo_fwdcolor="#a9e4ff"
                     /ApEinfo_revcolor="#a9e4ff"
                     /ApEinfo_graphicformat="arrow_data {{0 1 2 0 0 -1} {} 0}
                     width 5 offset 0"
     misc_structure  3370..3375
                     /locus_tag="BamHI"
                     /label="BamHI"
                     /ApEinfo_label="BamHI"
                     /ApEinfo_fwdcolor="#4c4c4c"
                     /ApEinfo_revcolor="#4c4c4c"
                     /ApEinfo_graphicformat="arrow_data {{0 1 2 0 0 -1} {} 0}
                     width 5 offset 0"
     misc_feature    complement(300..302)
                     /locus_tag="GG overlap site"
                     /label="GG overlap site"
                     /ApEinfo_label="GG overlap site"
                     /ApEinfo_fwdcolor="cyan"
                     /ApEinfo_revcolor="cyan"
                     /ApEinfo_graphicformat="arrow_data {{0 1 2 0 0 -1} {} 0}
                     width 5 offset 0"
     sig_peptide     3376..3396
                     /locus_tag="SV40"
                     /label="SV40"
                     /ApEinfo_label="SV40"
                     /ApEinfo_fwdcolor="#ff0080"
                     /ApEinfo_revcolor="green"
                     /ApEinfo_graphicformat="arrow_data {{0 1 2 0 0 -1} {} 0}
                     width 5 offset 0"
     CDS             complement(5234..6079)
                     /locus_tag="CB-unc-119(+)"
                     /label="CB-unc-119(+)"
                     /ApEinfo_label="CB-unc-119(+)"
                     /ApEinfo_fwdcolor="#ffff00"
                     /ApEinfo_revcolor="#ff8000"
                     /ApEinfo_graphicformat="arrow_data {{0 1 2 0 0 -1} {} 0}
                     width 5 offset 0"
     CDS             join(3397..3402,3447..3647)
                     /locus_tag="CyOFP1"
                     /label="CyOFP1"
                     /ApEinfo_label="CyOFP1"
                     /ApEinfo_fwdcolor="#e26c1a"
                     /ApEinfo_revcolor="#e26c1a"
                     /ApEinfo_graphicformat="arrow_data {{0 1 2 0 0 -1} {} 0}
                     width 5 offset 0"
     misc_feature    87..114
                     /locus_tag="Artificial 3'ITR"
                     /label="Artificial 3'ITR"
                     /ApEinfo_label="Artificial 3'ITR"
                     /ApEinfo_fwdcolor="cyan"
                     /ApEinfo_revcolor="green"
                     /ApEinfo_graphicformat="arrow_data {{0 1 2 0 0 -1} {} 0}
                     width 5 offset 0"
     intron          3858..3908
                     /locus_tag="syntron GG4 (modified)"
                     /label="syntron GG4 (modified)"
                     /ApEinfo_label="syntron GG4 (modified)"
                     /ApEinfo_fwdcolor="#bfbfbf"
                     /ApEinfo_revcolor="#bfbfbf"
                     /ApEinfo_graphicformat="arrow_data {{0 1 2 0 0 -1} {} 0}
                     width 5 offset 0"
     3'UTR           join(1897..2103,2105..2228)
                     /locus_tag="tbb-2 3'UTR"
                     /label="tbb-2 3'UTR"
                     /ApEinfo_label="tbb-2 3'UTR"
                     /ApEinfo_fwdcolor="#cc3333"
                     /ApEinfo_revcolor="#993333"
                     /ApEinfo_graphicformat="arrow_data {{0 1 2 0 0 -1} {} 0}
                     width 5 offset 0"
     CDS             3699..3857
                     /locus_tag="CyOFP1(1)"
                     /label="CyOFP1(1)"
                     /ApEinfo_label="CyOFP1"
                     /ApEinfo_fwdcolor="#e26c1a"
                     /ApEinfo_revcolor="#e26c1a"
                     /ApEinfo_graphicformat="arrow_data {{0 1 2 0 0 -1} {} 0}
                     width 5 offset 0"
     misc_feature    complement(5769..5811)
                     /locus_tag="Intron"
                     /label="Intron"
                     /ApEinfo_label="Intron"
                     /ApEinfo_fwdcolor="#a9e4ff"
                     /ApEinfo_revcolor="#a9e4ff"
                     /ApEinfo_graphicformat="arrow_data {{0 1 2 0 0 -1} {} 0}
                     width 5 offset 0"
     intron          3648..3698
                     /locus_tag="syntron 3GG"
                     /label="syntron 3GG"
                     /ApEinfo_label="syntron 3GG"
                     /ApEinfo_fwdcolor="#bfbfbf"
                     /ApEinfo_revcolor="#bfbfbf"
                     /ApEinfo_graphicformat="arrow_data {{0 1 2 0 0 -1} {} 0}
                     width 5 offset 0"
     misc_feature    complement(4869..4876)
                     /locus_tag="PmeI"
                     /label="PmeI"
                     /ApEinfo_label="PmeI"
                     /ApEinfo_fwdcolor="#ff5375"
                     /ApEinfo_revcolor="#ff5375"
                     /ApEinfo_graphicformat="arrow_data {{0 1 2 0 0 -1} {} 0}
                     width 5 offset 0"
     CDS             3909..4073
                     /locus_tag="CyOFP1(2)"
                     /label="CyOFP1(2)"
                     /ApEinfo_label="CyOFP1"
                     /ApEinfo_fwdcolor="#e26c1a"
                     /ApEinfo_revcolor="#e26c1a"
                     /ApEinfo_graphicformat="arrow_data {{0 1 2 0 0 -1} {} 0}
                     width 5 offset 0"
     misc_feature    complement(303..359)
                     /locus_tag="Unc-119 hDS"
                     /label="Unc-119 hDS"
                     /ApEinfo_label="Unc-119 hDS"
                     /ApEinfo_fwdcolor="#68a368"
                     /ApEinfo_revcolor="#68a368"
                     /ApEinfo_graphicformat="arrow_data {{0 1 2 0 0 -1} {} 0}
                     width 5 offset 0"
     CDS             4125..4289
                     /locus_tag="CyOFP1(3)"
                     /label="CyOFP1(3)"
                     /ApEinfo_label="CyOFP1"
                     /ApEinfo_fwdcolor="#e26c1a"
                     /ApEinfo_revcolor="#e26c1a"
                     /ApEinfo_graphicformat="arrow_data {{0 1 2 0 0 -1} {} 0}
                     width 5 offset 0"
     misc_feature    4896..4915
                     /locus_tag="GFP w/ syntrons"
                     /label="GFP w/ syntrons"
                     /ApEinfo_label="GFP w/ syntrons"
                     /ApEinfo_fwdcolor="#00ff00"
                     /ApEinfo_revcolor="#00ff00"
                     /ApEinfo_graphicformat="arrow_data {{0 1 2 0 0 -1} {} 0}
                     width 5 offset 0"
     intron          4074..4124
                     /locus_tag="syntron 5 GG (modified)"
                     /label="syntron 5 GG (modified)"
                     /ApEinfo_label="syntron 5 GG (modified)"
                     /ApEinfo_fwdcolor="#bfbfbf"
                     /ApEinfo_revcolor="#bfbfbf"
                     /ApEinfo_graphicformat="arrow_data {{0 1 2 0 0 -1} {} 0}
                     width 5 offset 0"
     misc_feature    complement(4887..4889)
                     /locus_tag="AfeI"
                     /label="AfeI"
                     /ApEinfo_label="AfeI"
                     /ApEinfo_fwdcolor="#ff5375"
                     /ApEinfo_revcolor="#ff5375"
                     /ApEinfo_graphicformat="arrow_data {{0 1 2 0 0 -1} {} 0}
                     width 5 offset 0"
     misc_feature    4362..4364
                     /locus_tag="Stop"
                     /label="Stop"
                     /ApEinfo_label="Stop"
                     /ApEinfo_fwdcolor="#ff0000"
                     /ApEinfo_revcolor="#ff0000"
                     /ApEinfo_graphicformat="arrow_data {{0 1 2 0 0 -1} {} 0}
                     width 5 offset 0"
     misc_feature    complement(1894..1896)
                     /locus_tag="STOP"
                     /label="STOP"
                     /ApEinfo_label="STOP"
                     /ApEinfo_fwdcolor="#ff2029"
                     /ApEinfo_revcolor="#ff2029"
                     /ApEinfo_graphicformat="arrow_data {{0 1 2 0 0 -1} {} 0}
                     width 5 offset 0"
     misc_feature    4890..4895
                     /locus_tag="GFP w/ syntrons(1)"
                     /label="GFP w/ syntrons(1)"
                     /ApEinfo_label="GFP w/ syntrons"
                     /ApEinfo_fwdcolor="#00ff00"
                     /ApEinfo_revcolor="#00ff00"
                     /ApEinfo_graphicformat="arrow_data {{0 1 2 0 0 -1} {} 0}
                     width 5 offset 0"
     misc_feature    complement(5928..6022)
                     /locus_tag="Intron(1)"
                     /label="Intron(1)"
                     /ApEinfo_label="Intron"
                     /ApEinfo_fwdcolor="#a9e4ff"
                     /ApEinfo_revcolor="#a9e4ff"
                     /ApEinfo_graphicformat="arrow_data {{0 1 2 0 0 -1} {} 0}
                     width 5 offset 0"
     misc_feature    complement(1601..1651)
                     /locus_tag="intron(1)"
                     /label="intron(1)"
                     /ApEinfo_label="intron"
                     /ApEinfo_fwdcolor="#9bfff8"
                     /ApEinfo_revcolor="#9bfff8"
                     /ApEinfo_graphicformat="arrow_data {{0 1 2 0 0 -1} {} 0}
                     width 5 offset 0"
     misc_feature    4896..4915
                     /locus_tag="syntron3(1)"
                     /label="syntron3(1)"
                     /ApEinfo_label="syntron3"
                     /ApEinfo_fwdcolor="#a9e4ff"
                     /ApEinfo_revcolor="#a9e4ff"
                     /ApEinfo_graphicformat="arrow_data {{0 1 2 0 0 -1} {} 0}
                     width 5 offset 0"
     misc_feature    7102..7120
                     /locus_tag="GFP w/ syntrons(2)"
                     /label="GFP w/ syntrons(2)"
                     /ApEinfo_label="GFP w/ syntrons"
                     /ApEinfo_fwdcolor="#00ff00"
                     /ApEinfo_revcolor="#00ff00"
                     /ApEinfo_graphicformat="arrow_data {{0 1 2 0 0 -1} {} 0}
                     width 5 offset 0"
     primer_bind     complement(2332..2351)
                     /locus_tag="T3"
                     /label="T3"
                     /ApEinfo_label="T3"
                     /ApEinfo_fwdcolor="cyan"
                     /ApEinfo_revcolor="green"
                     /ApEinfo_graphicformat="arrow_data {{0 1 2 0 0 -1} {} 0}
                     width 5 offset 0"
     primer_bind     201..218
                     /locus_tag="M13-fwd"
                     /label="M13-fwd"
                     /ApEinfo_label="M13-fwd"
                     /ApEinfo_fwdcolor="cyan"
                     /ApEinfo_revcolor="green"
                     /ApEinfo_graphicformat="arrow_data {{0 1 2 0 0 -1} {} 0}
                     width 5 offset 0"
     misc_feature    4890..4895
                     /locus_tag="syntron3(2)"
                     /label="syntron3(2)"
                     /ApEinfo_label="syntron3"
                     /ApEinfo_fwdcolor="#a9e4ff"
                     /ApEinfo_revcolor="#a9e4ff"
                     /ApEinfo_graphicformat="arrow_data {{0 1 2 0 0 -1} {} 0}
                     width 5 offset 0"
     misc_feature    7102..7120
                     /locus_tag="syntron3(3)"
                     /label="syntron3(3)"
                     /ApEinfo_label="syntron3"
                     /ApEinfo_fwdcolor="#a9e4ff"
                     /ApEinfo_revcolor="#a9e4ff"
                     /ApEinfo_graphicformat="arrow_data {{0 1 2 0 0 -1} {} 0}
                     width 5 offset 0"
     misc_feature    4916..4949
                     /locus_tag="Lox2272"
                     /label="Lox2272"
                     /ApEinfo_label="Lox2272"
                     /ApEinfo_fwdcolor="#bc27cf"
                     /ApEinfo_revcolor="#bc27cf"
                     /ApEinfo_graphicformat="arrow_data {{0 1 2 0 0 -1} {} 0}
                     width 5 offset 0"
     misc_feature    2289..2291
                     /locus_tag="Sap Trap gg Overlap"
                     /label="Sap Trap gg Overlap"
                     /ApEinfo_label="Sap Trap gg Overlap"
                     /ApEinfo_fwdcolor="cyan"
                     /ApEinfo_revcolor="cyan"
                     /ApEinfo_graphicformat="arrow_data {{0 1 2 0 0 -1} {} 0}
                     width 5 offset 0"
     primer_bind     complement(2369..2389)
                     /locus_tag="M13-rev"
                     /label="M13-rev"
                     /ApEinfo_label="M13-rev"
                     /ApEinfo_fwdcolor="cyan"
                     /ApEinfo_revcolor="green"
                     /ApEinfo_graphicformat="arrow_data {{0 1 2 0 0 -1} {} 0}
                     width 5 offset 0"
     primer_bind     227..247
                     /locus_tag="T7"
                     /label="T7"
                     /ApEinfo_label="T7"
                     /ApEinfo_fwdcolor="cyan"
                     /ApEinfo_revcolor="green"
                     /ApEinfo_graphicformat="arrow_data {{0 1 2 0 0 -1} {} 0}
                     width 5 offset 0"
     misc_feature    7121..7123
                     /locus_tag="GFP w/ syntrons(3)"
                     /label="GFP w/ syntrons(3)"
                     /ApEinfo_label="GFP w/ syntrons"
                     /ApEinfo_fwdcolor="#00ff00"
                     /ApEinfo_revcolor="#00ff00"
                     /ApEinfo_graphicformat="arrow_data {{0 1 2 0 0 -1} {} 0}
                     width 5 offset 0"
     misc_feature    2229..2231
                     /locus_tag="Sap Trap gg Overlap(1)"
                     /label="Sap Trap gg Overlap(1)"
                     /ApEinfo_label="Sap Trap gg Overlap"
                     /ApEinfo_fwdcolor="cyan"
                     /ApEinfo_revcolor="cyan"
                     /ApEinfo_graphicformat="arrow_data {{0 1 2 0 0 -1} {} 0}
                     width 5 offset 0"
     misc_feature    7068..7101
                     /locus_tag="Lox2272(1)"
                     /label="Lox2272(1)"
                     /ApEinfo_label="Lox2272"
                     /ApEinfo_fwdcolor="#bc27cf"
                     /ApEinfo_revcolor="#bc27cf"
                     /ApEinfo_graphicformat="arrow_data {{0 1 2 0 0 -1} {} 0}
                     width 5 offset 0"
     gene            complement(4950..7067)
                     /locus_tag="C.Briggsae unc-119(+)"
                     /label="C.Briggsae unc-119(+)"
                     /ApEinfo_label="C.Briggsae unc-119(+)"
                     /ApEinfo_fwdcolor="#b8b5ff"
                     /ApEinfo_revcolor="#b8b5ff"
                     /ApEinfo_graphicformat="arrow_data {{0 1 2 0 0 -1} {} 0}
                     width 5 offset 0"
     misc_feature    complement(2232..2288)
                     /locus_tag="Unc-119 hUS"
                     /label="Unc-119 hUS"
                     /ApEinfo_label="Unc-119 hUS"
                     /ApEinfo_fwdcolor="#68a368"
                     /ApEinfo_revcolor="#68a368"
                     /ApEinfo_graphicformat="arrow_data {{0 1 2 0 0 -1} {} 0}
                     width 5 offset 0"
     misc_feature    7124..7245
                     /locus_tag="Mos1 drosophila(1)"
                     /label="Mos1 drosophila(1)"
                     /ApEinfo_label="Mos1 drosophila"
                     /ApEinfo_fwdcolor="#7b1bff"
                     /ApEinfo_revcolor="#7b1bff"
                     /ApEinfo_graphicformat="arrow_data {{0 1 2 0 0 -1} {} 0}
                     width 5 offset 0"
     misc_feature    complement(2018..2040)
                     /locus_tag="oMLS903"
                     /label="oMLS903"
                     /ApEinfo_label="oMLS903"
                     /ApEinfo_fwdcolor="cyan"
                     /ApEinfo_revcolor="green"
                     /ApEinfo_graphicformat="arrow_data {{0 1 2 0 0 -1} {} 0}
                     width 5 offset 0"
     misc_feature    complement(5341..5391)
                     /locus_tag="Intron(2)"
                     /label="Intron(2)"
                     /ApEinfo_label="Intron"
                     /ApEinfo_fwdcolor="#a9e4ff"
                     /ApEinfo_revcolor="#a9e4ff"
                     /ApEinfo_graphicformat="arrow_data {{0 1 2 0 0 -1} {} 0}
                     width 5 offset 0"
     primer_bind     6382..6387
                     /locus_tag="oMLS1457"
                     /label="oMLS1457"
                     /ApEinfo_label="oMLS1457"
                     /ApEinfo_fwdcolor="cyan"
                     /ApEinfo_revcolor="green"
                     /ApEinfo_graphicformat="arrow_data {{0 1 2 0 0 -1} {} 0}
                     width 5 offset 0"
     primer_bind     complement(9179..9184)
                     /locus_tag="oMLS1457(1)"
                     /label="oMLS1457(1)"
                     /ApEinfo_label="oMLS1457"
                     /ApEinfo_fwdcolor="cyan"
                     /ApEinfo_revcolor="green"
                     /ApEinfo_graphicformat="arrow_data {{0 1 2 0 0 -1} {} 0}
                     width 5 offset 0"
     primer_bind     66..112
                     /locus_tag="oMLS1462"
                     /label="oMLS1462"
                     /ApEinfo_label="oMLS1462"
                     /ApEinfo_fwdcolor="cyan"
                     /ApEinfo_revcolor="green"
                     /ApEinfo_graphicformat="arrow_data {{0 1 2 0 0 -1} {} 0}
                     width 5 offset 0"
     primer_bind     complement(180..218)
                     /locus_tag="oMLS1463"
                     /label="oMLS1463"
                     /ApEinfo_label="oMLS1463"
                     /ApEinfo_fwdcolor="cyan"
                     /ApEinfo_revcolor="green"
                     /ApEinfo_graphicformat="arrow_data {{0 1 2 0 0 -1} {} 0}
                     width 5 offset 0"
     primer_bind     7102..7145
                     /locus_tag="oMLS1464"
                     /label="oMLS1464"
                     /ApEinfo_label="oMLS1464"
                     /ApEinfo_fwdcolor="cyan"
                     /ApEinfo_revcolor="green"
                     /ApEinfo_graphicformat="arrow_data {{0 1 2 0 0 -1} {} 0}
                     width 5 offset 0"
     primer_bind     complement(7224..7266)
                     /locus_tag="oMLS1465"
                     /label="oMLS1465"
                     /ApEinfo_label="oMLS1465"
                     /ApEinfo_fwdcolor="cyan"
                     /ApEinfo_revcolor="green"
                     /ApEinfo_graphicformat="arrow_data {{0 1 2 0 0 -1} {} 0}
                     width 5 offset 0"
     primer_bind     complement(7224..7245)
                     /locus_tag="oMLS1529"
                     /label="oMLS1529"
                     /ApEinfo_label="oMLS1529"
                     /ApEinfo_fwdcolor="cyan"
                     /ApEinfo_revcolor="green"
                     /ApEinfo_graphicformat="arrow_data {{0 1 2 0 0 -1} {} 0}
                     width 5 offset 0"
     promoter        363..762
                     /locus_tag="hsp16-41 promoter"
                     /label="hsp16-41 promoter"
                     /ApEinfo_label="hsp16-41 promoter"
                     /ApEinfo_fwdcolor="#0080c0"
                     /ApEinfo_revcolor="#0080c0"
                     /ApEinfo_graphicformat="arrow_data {{0 1 2 0 0 -1} {} 0}
                     width 5 offset 0"
     misc_feature    360..362
                     /locus_tag="Sap Trap gg Overlap(2)"
                     /label="Sap Trap gg Overlap(2)"
                     /ApEinfo_label="Sap Trap gg Overlap"
                     /ApEinfo_fwdcolor="cyan"
                     /ApEinfo_revcolor="cyan"
                     /ApEinfo_graphicformat="arrow_data {{0 1 2 0 0 -1} {} 0}
                     width 5 offset 0"
     misc_feature    complement(5134..5161)
                     /locus_tag="oMLS1276"
                     /label="oMLS1276"
                     /ApEinfo_label="oMLS1276"
                     /ApEinfo_fwdcolor="cyan"
                     /ApEinfo_revcolor="green"
                     /ApEinfo_graphicformat="arrow_data {{0 1 2 0 0 -1} {} 0}
                     width 5 offset 0"
     misc_feature    1899..1925
                     /locus_tag="oMLS1449"
                     /label="oMLS1449"
                     /ApEinfo_label="oMLS1449"
                     /ApEinfo_fwdcolor="cyan"
                     /ApEinfo_revcolor="green"
                     /ApEinfo_graphicformat="arrow_data {{0 1 2 0 0 -1} {} 0}
                     width 5 offset 0"
ORIGIN
        1 GTTCTTTCCT GCGTTATCCC CTGATTCTGT GGATAACCGT ATTACCGCCT TTGAGTGAGC
       61 TGATACCAGC GGATAACAAT TTCACATCAG GTGTACAAGT ATGAAATGTC GTTTCGAACA
      121 TATAGATGTC TCGCAAACGT AAATATTTAT CGATTGTCAT AAAACTTTGA CCTTGTGAAG
      181 TGTCAACCTT GACTGTCGAA tgtaaaacga cggccagtga gcgcgcgtaa tacgactcac
      241 tatagggcga attgggtacc gggccccccc tcgaggtcga cggtatcgat aagcttgatT
      301 ACATCGCCGA CCTTGAACTC GACCGTCGCG CCGACCGTCT TTAATTTCAG AAAATTCGGC
      361 GCgatcacca aaaacggaac gttgagctgg acggaaatag tggtaaagtg acatgattat
      421 agtttgaaga tttctaattt cacaattaga gcaaatgttg ttcggtattt attttcaacg
      481 gtatttatac tattttccac ctttttctag aacattcgag ctgcttgttg caaaaggagg
      541 gcgactcaca ttcggtacat ggaaaagtag tgtacacaat aaagagaccc agatacattt
      601 tccgtctgcg tctctttgca cccaccggga gtattttcaa acgaatgcat ctaggacctt
      661 ctagaacatt ctgtaaggct gcagaatgcg ggtatataag gaaagcgggc tcagaggaag
      721 ccaacacgct ttgttctagt gcatctaaaa aacttcgaaa atATGTCAAA TCTTCTCACT
      781 GTTCATCAAA ATCTTCCAGC ACTTCCAGTT GACGCGACAA GTGATGAAGT TCGCAAGAAC
      841 CTCATGGATA TGTTCCGTGA CAGACAAGCC TTCTCCGAGC ACACCTGGAA GATGCTTCTC
      901 TCAGTGTGCC GTTCTTGGGC TGCCTGGTGC AAGCTTAACA ACCGCAAGTG GTTCCCAGCC
      961 GAGCCAGAAG ACGTTCGTGA CTACTTGCTC TACCTCCAAG CTCGTGGATT GGCGGTGAAG
     1021 ACGATCCAAC AACATCTCGG ACAGCTCAAT ATGCTCCATC GCCGATCTGG ACTTCCACGC
     1081 CCATCAGATT CTAATGCCGT ATCTCTCGTA ATGAGACGTA TCCGCAAGGA AAATGTTGAT
     1141 GCTGGAGAGA GAGCCAAGCA AGCCCTCGCC TTCGAAAGgt aagtttaaat attaatgtat
     1201 tcaatcctaa gacttgacga aattttcagA ACCGACTTCG ATCAGGTCCG TTCTCTTATG
     1261 GAAAATTCCG ATCGTTGCCA GGACATCCGA AACCTCGCCT TCCTCGGAAT TGCTTACAAC
     1321 ACACTTCTCC GTATCGCCGA AATTGCCCGC ATTCGCGTCA AGGATATTAG TCGCACAGAC
     1381 GGAGGAAGAA TGCTCATCCA CATCGGACGT ACAAAAACGC TGGTCTCGAC TGCCGGAGTC
     1441 GAAAAAGCGC TCTCCCTTGG AGTTACCAAG CTCGTTGAGC GCTGGATTTC GGTTTCCGGA
     1501 GTCGCCGATG ATCCAAACAA CTACCTGTTC TGTCGTGTTC GCAAGAACGG AGTTGCTGCC
     1561 CCGAGTGCAA CATCACAACT CTCGACTCGA GCTCTTGAAG gtaagtttaa acaacatatt
     1621 agctaagaat aagctgaaaa taaattttca gGAATCTTCG AAGCTACCCA CCGTCTCATC
     1681 TACGGAGCCA AGGATGATTC CGGACAACGT TACTTGGCTT GGTCTGGACA TTCCGCCCGT
     1741 GTCGGAGCTG CCCGTGACAT GGCTCGCGCT GGAGTTTCCA TCCCAGAGAT TATGCAAGCC
     1801 GGAGGTTGGA CCAACGTCAA CATTGTGATG AACTATATTA GAAACTTGGA TTCTGAAACT
     1861 GGCGCCATGG TTCGTCTTCT CGAAGACGGT GATTAAgata aatgcaaaat cctttcaagc
     1921 attcccttct tctctatcac tcttctttct ttttgtcaaa aaattctctc gctaatttat
     1981 ttgctttttt aatgttatta ttttatgact ttttatagtc actgaaaagt ttgcatctga
     2041 gtgaagtgaa tgctatcaaa atgtgattct gtctgatgta ctttcacaat ctctcttcaa
     2101 ttctattttg aagtgcttta aacccgaaag gttgagaaaa atgcgagcgc tcaaatattt
     2161 gtattgtgtt cgttgagtga cccaacaaaa agaggaaact ttattgtgcc gccaagaaaa
     2221 aagtctcaCA TAAATCAATA TCtcACATAT CTTGCCGATT CGGCTTGCGC CTGCAGATTC
     2281 TCTTCCGTCC Aatcgaattg gccgccaccg cggtggagct ccagcttttg ttccctttag
     2341 tgagggttaa ttgcgcgctt ggcgtaatca tggtcatagc tgtttcctgC cattttatat
     2401 ctgagtagta tcctttgctt taaatgtcca taaaactaat tttataatca ataaaacaac
     2461 gtttgtaaat caactgagtt tacaagtaga gacattgagg gatactttca ctatgctaaa
     2521 gtgataatcg accaaataat aacttcactt tggtatttat tcctgtctta taaatgttat
     2581 gtatgaatta aattcatatg catatggctc actctgacaa tttttaataa tcttccagat
     2641 caatattgac taccgatgcg ggtggtcttt tgctttgaat tctgctgaac tttacacccc
     2701 gaacagcaat gtgtgcttca gcctaaaaaa aagtaagtgt gttaatcagt gcccccgatt
     2761 cttcattttt tgcccctctc tcccgtttcg tcggcaaaag aagagaaaat aaagataagt
     2821 ctcaagatag gttggtaatc gctaaagtgg ttgtgtggat aagagtagca aaatggcagg
     2881 aagagcactt tgcgcgcaca cactgtactc attgttctgg ataaaattct ctcgttgttt
     2941 gccgtcggat gtctgcctct ctgcattgag ccggcttctt cactatcttt agttaaccta
     3001 aaatgccgtt tcttttctcg tatccccact atcccgttga ggttctctgc tctcttcgct
     3061 ccctaccgcc agcgagcaac tatccgtggg ggcgccttgc tcggaagatg ggggggaaga
     3121 aagaagattt ttgctatttg cacttgagaa agagactttt cctgcgtcga tggttagaga
     3181 acagtgtgca gacacttttc agctacctag aattacaatt ggatatcccc gcctcccaat
     3241 ccacccaccc agggaaaaag aagggctcgc cgaaaatcaa agttatctcc aggctcgcgc
     3301 atcccaccga gcggttgact tctctccacc acttttcatt ttaaccctcg atcgtcagac
     3361 acagaaATGG GATCCCCAAA GAAGAAGCGT AAGGTGTCCA AGgtaacact tagtttttgt
     3421 tgctctgttt aaaaattaat tttaagGGAG AGGAGCTCAT CAAGGAGAAC ATGCGTTCCA
     3481 AGCTCTACCT CGAGGGATCC GTCAACGGAC ACCAATTCAA GTGCACCCAC GAGGGAGAGG
     3541 GAAAGCCATA CGAGGGAAAG CAAACCAACC GTATCAAGGT CGTCGAGGGA GGACCACTCC
     3601 CATTCGCCTT CGACATCCTC GCCACCCACT TCATGTACGG ATCCAAGgta agttttcttg
     3661 agacctttac taactaacta ggtctcatag attttcagGT CTTCATCAAG TACCCAGCCG
     3721 ACCTCCCAGA CTACTTCAAG CAATCCTTCC CAGAGGGATT CACCTGGGAG CGTGTCATGG
     3781 TCTTCGAGGA CGGAGGAGTC CTCACCGCCA CCCAAGACAC CTCCCTCCAA GACGGAGAGC
     3841 TCATCTACAA CGTCAAGgta agttatgtag agaccttaat actcaactat ggtctcaaac
     3901 attttcagGT CCGTGGAGTC AACTTCCCAG CCAACGGACC AGTCATGCAA AAGAAGACCC
     3961 TCGGATGGGA GCCATCCACC GAGACCATGT ACCCAGCCGA CGGAGGACTC GAGGGACGTT
     4021 GCGACAAGGC CCTCAAGCTC GTCGGAGGAG GACACCTCCA CGTCAACTTC AAGgtaagtt
     4081 ctttagagac ctaatcacat caatttggtc tcagtaattt tcagACCACC TACAAGTCCA
     4141 AGAAGCCAGT CAAGATGCCA GGAGTCCACT ACGTCGACCG TCGTCTCGAG CGTATCAAGG
     4201 AGGCCGACAA CGAGACCTAC GTCGAGCAAT ACGAGCACGC CGTCGCCCGT TACTCCAACC
     4261 TCGGAGGAGG AATGGACGAG CTCTACAAGT CCCGTCGTCG TAAGGCCAAC CCAACCAAGC
     4321 TCTCCGAGAA CGCCAAGAAG CTCGCCAAGG AGGTCGAGAA CTAAGGATGA TCGACGCCaA
     4381 CGTCGTTGAA TTTTCAAATT TTAAATACTG AATATTTGTT TTTTTTCCTA TTATTTATTT
     4441 ATTCTCTTTG TGTTTTTTTT CTTGCTTTCT AAAAAATTAA TTCAATCCAA ATCTAAacat
     4501 ttttttttct ctttccgtct cccaattcgt attccgctcc tctcatctga acacaatgtg
     4561 caagtttatt tatcttctcg ctttcatttc attaggacgt ggggggaatt ggtggaaggg
     4621 ggaaacacac aaaaggatga tggaaatgaa ataaggacac acaatatgca acaacattca
     4681 attcagaaat atggaggaag gtttaaaaga aaacataaaa atatatagag gaggaaggaa
     4741 aactagtaaa aaataagcaa agaaattagg cgaacgatga gaattgtcct cgcttggCTA
     4801 GGTGAGCTCT GGTACCCTCT AGTCAAGGCC TTAAGTGAGT CGTATTACGT AGCCCGGGCc
     4861 tagttctaGT TTAAACcacg tgcgtgAGCg taagtttaaa catgatttta ctaacATAAC
     4921 TTCGTATAaa gtatccTATA CGAAGTTATg acattctcta atgaaaaaat ctttcagttg
     4981 aaattgaaaa tgagttaaag ttggagtttt tattgaaaac agatttccgt gtgattagtg
     5041 tttttagcga gtgtgacagg acagcgaaaa aatatagaaa caagggggga actgaaaagc
     5101 ttaggaatgc attgaacatg agaaggggaa ggggaaggaa caaactagac aggaattatt
     5161 ggaatttaat cacatttgga gttttttttc tattcgacag aataattatc cagaacattt
     5221 ttgtattaaa tatTTATGCA TCATATGAGT AGTCGGCTTT GTTGTGCATG ACGAGTTTGT
     5281 TATCGACGAA ATAGAAGCTG TCAGAACGAG TCTCGTTTGG ATTGTTGATC ATGTCGTCCA
     5341 ctgaaaaaga gattagtctt ttgaattgta ctttttagaa taatgactca cTGAGTTGTT
     5401 GAGAGAGTTG AGGGAACTCA TAGATATGTT CACAGTTGTT TCGTGAATTC GGAATACAGA
     5461 ATCCGAATTC AAAGTCAAAA CACTTCAGAA GGCGATCTTT GAAGAAGTGA CGTTCGATCA
     5521 TTCGGAAATG ATGGATTGGG ATGTCTCCTA CTTTGAATTC CACAGTTGCT CCGACCGTTT
     5581 TGAGTTTCAA AAAGTTTGGA GCAAATCTAT AACGCACGTA TCTTGCCGAC TCCTGTGGCG
     5641 ACTCATCATT CTCCTGATCG TTCTCCGGTT TGGCGATCTC GAAAAGCACT TGCTCAGTGT
     5701 CCAGATCACG GATTTGGAAC TTGGTGAACT CGATGTTATA GATGTTCGCA GATGGGGAGC
     5761 ATAAGAATcc taaatttatg ttttaaactg aaatccaaag ggagcaagat aCCTTGAGTG
     5821 ATTCCCGGAA GTGCTAAAAC GTCGTTCGGA GTGATTTGAG CTTTCTTCGC AAGCTCCGAT
     5881 TCCGTTGTGA TTCCTTGTTC GGTGCTTGGT GGTGGCCGTG GCATCTGgaa atatggaaaa
     5941 gttcaacaaa aagaaaagag aaaagaatga aatcggatat caagagttag ttgagcggtt
     6001 tctctagttt tctgagtctc acCTGCGACG GGAAGGTCGC CGAGCCGGGT GGAATCGATT
     6061 GTTGTTGCTC GGCTTTCATa tcggtttggt tggaagcggc tgaaaacgga aagaagtgga
     6121 agaaggaaaa gagtgtggtg tgacaggaaa atggtaatta gagggtgcca aataaccagc
     6181 tatattttgt ttttttttga aaacattttt aaaaagaaaa atacgataat gatatcagat
     6241 ggatttccgg aaaactggta tgaaaaattt caaccttttt gagtacatgt aatcaaaata
     6301 cactttgtaa attatcattt ttattgaaac tccaccattt ttctatttat aacgctaata
     6361 atttgaaaaa gaaacctgtt gcgaaccgcg gggtgaatcc caaaaacgaa tgcgttttgg
     6421 tggagtgatt gattcgaatc gaagaagaaa aagaagaaga cgtggaatag agagctcact
     6481 cttaaccgag cagcacacac cgacagaaaa aaaaatgaaa tgaatgaggg tcttcttctt
     6541 cttcttcttc gaatgattga cagaaatggg aaaaagagga agattgagaa gggaaaaagg
     6601 aaggagaaaa gaagcagaag aagacgtcag agaggagagg aacgagcgga aaagcagcgg
     6661 gcgcaagtca tagaagtagc agagctgggg agaagaagac actatccaag aaaggaatga
     6721 cgagagagta tgcaaagggg tatagggtgc agacagaata ggaacagaat aacagatgat
     6781 gagccaagaa gagttgaaaa gggcgatgaa tttgtcatgt aacttaattt gggtcaattt
     6841 gagcatgatg aattgaaatc atcccttgtt gggagttaat aaccggtttg ttatcagaaa
     6901 ccctgtaata gaagggcgcc ctaactttga gccaattcat cccggtttct gtcaaatata
     6961 tcaaaaagtg gtcaactgac aaattgtttt tgatattata ataaacattt tatccgttaa
     7021 caattttcga atacttttta caaggacttg gataaattgg ctcaaagATA ACTTCGTATA
     7081 aagtatccTA TACGAAGTTA Ttaactaatc tgatttaaat tttCGCGAAT TGAGCGTCAT
     7141 AATTGTTTAC TCTCAGTGCA GTCAACATGT CGAGTTTCGT GCCGAATAAA GAGCAAACGC
     7201 GGACAGTATT AATTTTCTGT TTTCATTTGA AGAAAACAGC TGCGGACGTC GTGACTGGGA
     7261 AAACCCTGGC GTTACCCAAC TTAATCGCCT TGCAGCACAT CCCCCTTTCG CCAGCTGGCG
     7321 TAATAGCGAA GAGGCCCGCA CCGATCGCCC TTCCCAACAG TTGCGCAGCC TGAATGGCGA
     7381 ATGGCGCCTG ATGCGGTATT TTCTCCTTAC GCATCTGTGC GGTATTTCAC ACCGCATATG
     7441 GTGCACTCTC AGTACAATCT GCTCTGATGC CGCATAGTTA AGCCAGCCCC GACACCCGCC
     7501 AACACCCGCT GACGCGCCCT GACGGGCTTG TCTGCTCCCG GCATCCGCTT ACAGACAAGC
     7561 TGTGACCGTC TCCGGGAGCT GCATGTGTCA GAGGTTTTCA CCGTCATCAC CGAAACGCGC
     7621 GAGACGAAAG GGCCTCGTGA TACGCCTATT TTTATAGGTT AATGTCATGA TAATAATGGT
     7681 TTCTTAGACG TCAGGTGGCA CTTTTCGGGG AAATGTGCGC GGAACCCCTA TTTGTTTATT
     7741 TTTCTAAATA CATTCAAATA TGTATCCGCT CATGAGACAA TAACCCTGAT AAATGCTTCA
     7801 ATAATATTGA AAAAGGAAGA GTATGAGTAT TCAACATTTC CGTGTCGCCC TTATTCCCTT
     7861 TTTTGCGGCA TTTTGCCTTC CTGTTTTTGC TCACCCAGAA ACGCTGGTGA AAGTAAAAGA
     7921 TGCTGAAGAT CAGTTGGGTG CACGAGTGGG TTACATCGAA CTGGATCTCA ACAGCGGTAA
     7981 GATCCTTGAG AGTTTTCGCC CCGAAGAACG TTTTCCAATG ATGAGCACTT TTAAAGTTCT
     8041 GCTATGTGGC GCGGTATTAT CCCGTATTGA CGCCGGGCAA GAGCAACTCG GTCGCCGCAT
     8101 ACACTATTCT CAGAATGACT TGGTTGAGTA CTCACCAGTC ACAGAAAAGC ATCTTACGGA
     8161 TGGCATGACA GTAAGAGAAT TATGCAGTGC TGCCATAACC ATGAGTGATA ACACTGCGGC
     8221 CAACTTACTT CTGACAACGA TCGGAGGACC GAAGGAGCTA ACCGCTTTTT TGCACAACAT
     8281 GGGGGATCAT GTAACTCGCC TTGATCGTTG GGAACCGGAG CTGAATGAAG CCATACCAAA
     8341 CGACGAGCGT GACACCACGA TGCCTGTAGC AATGGCAACA ACGTTGCGCA AACTATTAAC
     8401 TGGCGAACTA CTTACTCTAG CTTCCCGGCA ACAATTAATA GACTGGATGG AGGCGGATAA
     8461 AGTTGCAGGA CCACTTCTGC GCTCGGCCCT TCCGGCTGGC TGGTTTATTG CTGATAAATC
     8521 TGGAGCCGGT GAGCGTGGGT CTCGCGGTAT CATTGCAGCA CTGGGGCCAG ATGGTAAGCC
     8581 CTCCCGTATC GTAGTTATCT ACACGACGGG GAGTCAGGCA ACTATGGATG AACGAAATAG
     8641 ACAGATCGCT GAGATAGGTG CCTCACTGAT TAAGCATTGG TAACTGTCAG ACCAAGTTTA
     8701 CTCATATATA CTTTAGATTG ATTTAAAACT TCATTTTTAA TTTAAAAGGA TCTAGGTGAA
     8761 GATCCTTTTT GATAATCTCA TGACCAAAAT CCCTTAACGT GAGTTTTCGT TCCACTGAGC
     8821 GTCAGACCCC GTAGAAAAGA TCAAAGGATC TTCTTGAGAT CCTTTTTTTC TGCGCGTAAT
     8881 CTGCTGCTTG CAAACAAAAA AACCACCGCT ACCAGCGGTG GTTTGTTTGC CGGATCAAGA
     8941 GCTACCAACT CTTTTTCCGA AGGTAACTGG CTTCAGCAGA GCGCAGATAC CAAATACTGT
     9001 CCTTCTAGTG TAGCCGTAGT TAGGCCACCA CTTCAAGAAC TCTGTAGCAC CGCCTACATA
     9061 CCTCGCTCTG CTAATCCTGT TACCAGTGGC TGCTGCCAGT GGCGATAAGT CGTGTCTTAC
     9121 CGGGTTGGAC TCAAGACGAT AGTTACCGGA TAAGGCGCAG CGGTCGGGCT GAACGGGGGG
     9181 TTCGTGCACA CAGCCCAGCT TGGAGCGAAC GACCTACACC GAACTGAGAT ACCTACAGCG
     9241 TGAGCTATGA GAAAGCGCCA CGCTTCCCGA AGGGAGAAAG GCGGACAGGT ATCCGGTAAG
     9301 CGGCAGGGTC GGAACAGGAG AGCGCACGAG GGAGCTTCCA GGGGGAAACG CCTGGTATCT
     9361 TTATAGTCCT GTCGGGTTTC GCCACCTCTG ACTTGAGCGT CGATTTTTGT GATGCTCGTC
     9421 AGGGGGGCGG AGCCTATGGA AAAACGCCAG CAACGCGGCC TTTTTACGGT TCCTGGTCTT
     9481 TTGCTGGCCT TTTGCTCACA T   
//

LOCUS       pMLS338                 6980 bp    DNA        circular     18-OCT-2021
DEFINITION  .
ACCESSION   
VERSION     
SOURCE      .
  ORGANISM  .
COMMENT     
COMMENT     ApEinfo:methylated:1
FEATURES             Location/Qualifiers
     misc_feature    complement(394..473)
                     /locus_tag="sgRNA scaffold"
                     /label="sgRNA scaffold"
                     /ApEinfo_label="sgRNA scaffold"
                     /ApEinfo_fwdcolor="cyan"
                     /ApEinfo_revcolor="green"
                     /ApEinfo_graphicformat="arrow_data {{0 1 2 0 0 -1} {} 0}
                     width 5 offset 0"
     misc_feature    1397..2010
                     /locus_tag="GFP w/ syntrons"
                     /label="GFP w/ syntrons"
                     /ApEinfo_label="GFP w/ syntrons"
                     /ApEinfo_fwdcolor="#00ff00"
                     /ApEinfo_revcolor="#00ff00"
                     /ApEinfo_graphicformat="arrow_data {{0 1 2 0 0 -1} {} 0}
                     width 5 offset 0"
     misc_feature    4168..4201
                     /locus_tag="LoxP"
                     /label="LoxP"
                     /ApEinfo_label="LoxP"
                     /ApEinfo_fwdcolor="#bc27cf"
                     /ApEinfo_revcolor="#bc27cf"
                     /ApEinfo_graphicformat="arrow_data {{0 1 2 0 0 -1} {} 0}
                     width 5 offset 0"
     promoter        complement(497..995)
                     /locus_tag="U6 promoter"
                     /label="U6 promoter"
                     /ApEinfo_label="U6 promoter"
                     /ApEinfo_fwdcolor="cyan"
                     /ApEinfo_revcolor="green"
                     /ApEinfo_graphicformat="arrow_data {{0 1 2 0 0 -1} {} 0}
                     width 5 offset 0"
     misc_feature    1565..1615
                     /locus_tag="syntron1"
                     /label="syntron1"
                     /ApEinfo_label="syntron1"
                     /ApEinfo_fwdcolor="#a9e4ff"
                     /ApEinfo_revcolor="#a9e4ff"
                     /ApEinfo_graphicformat="arrow_data {{0 1 2 0 0 -1} {} 0}
                     width 5 offset 0"
     rep_origin      4771..5077
                     /locus_tag="F1 ori"
                     /label="F1 ori"
                     /ApEinfo_label="F1 ori"
                     /ApEinfo_fwdcolor="gray50"
                     /ApEinfo_revcolor="gray50"
                     /ApEinfo_graphicformat="arrow_data {{0 1 2 0 0 -1} {} 0}
                     width 5 offset 0"
     gene            complement(2050..4167)
                     /locus_tag="C.Briggsae unc-119(+)"
                     /label="C.Briggsae unc-119(+)"
                     /ApEinfo_label="C.Briggsae unc-119(+)"
                     /ApEinfo_fwdcolor="#b8b5ff"
                     /ApEinfo_revcolor="#b8b5ff"
                     /ApEinfo_graphicformat="arrow_data {{0 1 2 0 0 -1} {} 0}
                     width 5 offset 0"
     misc_feature    1394..1396
                     /locus_tag="ATG Overlap"
                     /label="ATG Overlap"
                     /ApEinfo_label="ATG Overlap"
                     /ApEinfo_fwdcolor="cyan"
                     /ApEinfo_revcolor="cyan"
                     /ApEinfo_graphicformat="arrow_data {{0 1 2 0 0 -1} {} 0}
                     width 5 offset 0"
     misc_feature    157..393
                     /locus_tag="U6 downstream"
                     /label="U6 downstream"
                     /ApEinfo_label="U6 downstream"
                     /ApEinfo_fwdcolor="cyan"
                     /ApEinfo_revcolor="green"
                     /ApEinfo_graphicformat="arrow_data {{0 1 2 0 0 -1} {} 0}
                     width 5 offset 0"
     misc_feature    complement(474..476)
                     /locus_tag="Sap Trap gg Overlap"
                     /label="Sap Trap gg Overlap"
                     /ApEinfo_label="Sap Trap gg Overlap"
                     /ApEinfo_fwdcolor="cyan"
                     /ApEinfo_revcolor="cyan"
                     /ApEinfo_graphicformat="arrow_data {{0 1 2 0 0 -1} {} 0}
                     width 5 offset 0"
     misc_feature    2011..2044
                     /locus_tag="LoxP(1)"
                     /label="LoxP(1)"
                     /ApEinfo_label="LoxP"
                     /ApEinfo_fwdcolor="#bc27cf"
                     /ApEinfo_revcolor="#bc27cf"
                     /ApEinfo_graphicformat="arrow_data {{0 1 2 0 0 -1} {} 0}
                     width 5 offset 0"
     CDS             4684..4719
                     /locus_tag="LacZ alpha"
                     /label="LacZ alpha"
                     /ApEinfo_label="LacZ alpha"
                     /ApEinfo_fwdcolor="#6495ed"
                     /ApEinfo_revcolor="#6495ed"
                     /ApEinfo_graphicformat="arrow_data {{0 1 2 0 0 -1} {} 0}
                     width 5 offset 0"
     misc_feature    complement(477..495)
                     /locus_tag="3' Unc-32 sgRNA"
                     /label="3' Unc-32 sgRNA"
                     /ApEinfo_label="3' Unc-32 sgRNA"
                     /ApEinfo_fwdcolor="#ff974a"
                     /ApEinfo_revcolor="#ff974a"
                     /ApEinfo_graphicformat="arrow_data {{0 1 2 0 0 -1} {} 0}
                     width 5 offset 0"
     misc_feature    496..498
                     /locus_tag="sgRNA gg Overlap"
                     /label="sgRNA gg Overlap"
                     /ApEinfo_label="sgRNA gg Overlap"
                     /ApEinfo_fwdcolor="cyan"
                     /ApEinfo_revcolor="cyan"
                     /ApEinfo_graphicformat="arrow_data {{0 1 2 0 0 -1} {} 0}
                     width 5 offset 0"
     primer_bind     1235..1254
                     /locus_tag="T3"
                     /label="T3"
                     /ApEinfo_label="T3"
                     /ApEinfo_fwdcolor="cyan"
                     /ApEinfo_revcolor="green"
                     /ApEinfo_graphicformat="arrow_data {{0 1 2 0 0 -1} {} 0}
                     width 5 offset 0"
     misc_feature    1985..2010
                     /locus_tag="syntron3"
                     /label="syntron3"
                     /ApEinfo_label="syntron3"
                     /ApEinfo_fwdcolor="#a9e4ff"
                     /ApEinfo_revcolor="#a9e4ff"
                     /ApEinfo_graphicformat="arrow_data {{0 1 2 0 0 -1} {} 0}
                     width 5 offset 0"
     CDS             4720..4752
                     /locus_tag="LacZ alpha(1)"
                     /label="LacZ alpha(1)"
                     /ApEinfo_label="LacZ alpha"
                     /ApEinfo_fwdcolor="#6495ed"
                     /ApEinfo_revcolor="#6495ed"
                     /ApEinfo_graphicformat="arrow_data {{0 1 2 0 0 -1} {} 0}
                     width 5 offset 0"
     CDS             complement(2334..3179)
                     /locus_tag="CB-unc-119(+)"
                     /label="CB-unc-119(+)"
                     /ApEinfo_label="CB-unc-119(+)"
                     /ApEinfo_fwdcolor="#ffff00"
                     /ApEinfo_revcolor="#ff8000"
                     /ApEinfo_graphicformat="arrow_data {{0 1 2 0 0 -1} {} 0}
                     width 5 offset 0"
     primer_bind     1197..1217
                     /locus_tag="M13-rev"
                     /label="M13-rev"
                     /ApEinfo_label="M13-rev"
                     /ApEinfo_fwdcolor="cyan"
                     /ApEinfo_revcolor="green"
                     /ApEinfo_graphicformat="arrow_data {{0 1 2 0 0 -1} {} 0}
                     width 5 offset 0"
     primer_bind     complement(4596..4613)
                     /locus_tag="M13-fwd"
                     /label="M13-fwd"
                     /ApEinfo_label="M13-fwd"
                     /ApEinfo_fwdcolor="cyan"
                     /ApEinfo_revcolor="green"
                     /ApEinfo_graphicformat="arrow_data {{0 1 2 0 0 -1} {} 0}
                     width 5 offset 0"
     misc_binding    1169..1191
                     /locus_tag="LacO"
                     /label="LacO"
                     /ApEinfo_label="LacO"
                     /ApEinfo_fwdcolor="#6495ed"
                     /ApEinfo_revcolor="#6495ed"
                     /ApEinfo_graphicformat="arrow_data {{0 1 2 0 0 -1} {} 0}
                     width 5 offset 0"
     misc_feature    1770..1820
                     /locus_tag="syntron2"
                     /label="syntron2"
                     /ApEinfo_label="syntron2"
                     /ApEinfo_fwdcolor="#a9e4ff"
                     /ApEinfo_revcolor="#a9e4ff"
                     /ApEinfo_graphicformat="arrow_data {{0 1 2 0 0 -1} {} 0}
                     width 5 offset 0"
     rep_origin      6295..6977
                     /locus_tag="ColE1 origin"
                     /label="ColE1 origin"
                     /ApEinfo_label="ColE1 origin"
                     /ApEinfo_fwdcolor="gray50"
                     /ApEinfo_revcolor="gray50"
                     /ApEinfo_graphicformat="arrow_data {{0 1 2 0 0 -1} {} 0}
                     width 5 offset 0"
     misc_feature    4455..4457
                     /locus_tag="New Feature"
                     /label="New Feature"
                     /ApEinfo_label="New Feature"
                     /ApEinfo_fwdcolor="#ff2029"
                     /ApEinfo_revcolor="#ff2029"
                     /ApEinfo_graphicformat="arrow_data {{0 1 2 0 0 -1} {} 0}
                     width 5 offset 0"
     misc_feature    complement(2869..2911)
                     /locus_tag="Intron"
                     /label="Intron"
                     /ApEinfo_label="Intron"
                     /ApEinfo_fwdcolor="#a9e4ff"
                     /ApEinfo_revcolor="#a9e4ff"
                     /ApEinfo_graphicformat="arrow_data {{0 1 2 0 0 -1} {} 0}
                     width 5 offset 0"
     misc_feature    complement(1295..1297)
                     /locus_tag="Sap Trap gg Overlap(1)"
                     /label="Sap Trap gg Overlap(1)"
                     /ApEinfo_label="Sap Trap gg Overlap"
                     /ApEinfo_fwdcolor="cyan"
                     /ApEinfo_revcolor="cyan"
                     /ApEinfo_graphicformat="arrow_data {{0 1 2 0 0 -1} {} 0}
                     width 5 offset 0"
     primer_bind     complement(4567..4587)
                     /locus_tag="T7"
                     /label="T7"
                     /ApEinfo_label="T7"
                     /ApEinfo_fwdcolor="cyan"
                     /ApEinfo_revcolor="green"
                     /ApEinfo_graphicformat="arrow_data {{0 1 2 0 0 -1} {} 0}
                     width 5 offset 0"
     misc_feature    1358..1393
                     /locus_tag="C-tag Linker"
                     /label="C-tag Linker"
                     /ApEinfo_label="C-tag Linker"
                     /ApEinfo_fwdcolor="#a0a295"
                     /ApEinfo_revcolor="#a0a295"
                     /ApEinfo_graphicformat="arrow_data {{0 1 2 0 0 -1} {} 0}
                     width 5 offset 0"
     misc_feature    complement(4452..4454)
                     /locus_tag="Sap Trap gg Overlap(2)"
                     /label="Sap Trap gg Overlap(2)"
                     /ApEinfo_label="Sap Trap gg Overlap"
                     /ApEinfo_fwdcolor="cyan"
                     /ApEinfo_revcolor="cyan"
                     /ApEinfo_graphicformat="arrow_data {{0 1 2 0 0 -1} {} 0}
                     width 5 offset 0"
     misc_feature    4202..4226
                     /locus_tag="syntron3(1)"
                     /label="syntron3(1)"
                     /ApEinfo_label="syntron3"
                     /ApEinfo_fwdcolor="#a9e4ff"
                     /ApEinfo_revcolor="#a9e4ff"
                     /ApEinfo_graphicformat="arrow_data {{0 1 2 0 0 -1} {} 0}
                     width 5 offset 0"
     misc_feature    complement(3028..3122)
                     /locus_tag="Intron(1)"
                     /label="Intron(1)"
                     /ApEinfo_label="Intron"
                     /ApEinfo_fwdcolor="#a9e4ff"
                     /ApEinfo_revcolor="#a9e4ff"
                     /ApEinfo_graphicformat="arrow_data {{0 1 2 0 0 -1} {} 0}
                     width 5 offset 0"
     misc_feature    1298..1354
                     /locus_tag="3' sgRNA hUS"
                     /label="3' sgRNA hUS"
                     /ApEinfo_label="3' sgRNA hUS"
                     /ApEinfo_fwdcolor="#68a368"
                     /ApEinfo_revcolor="#68a368"
                     /ApEinfo_graphicformat="arrow_data {{0 1 2 0 0 -1} {} 0}
                     width 5 offset 0"
     misc_feature    4202..4451
                     /locus_tag="GFP w/ syntrons(1)"
                     /label="GFP w/ syntrons(1)"
                     /ApEinfo_label="GFP w/ syntrons"
                     /ApEinfo_fwdcolor="#00ff00"
                     /ApEinfo_revcolor="#00ff00"
                     /ApEinfo_graphicformat="arrow_data {{0 1 2 0 0 -1} {} 0}
                     width 5 offset 0"
     CDS             5538..6197
                     /locus_tag="AmpR"
                     /label="AmpR"
                     /ApEinfo_label="AmpR"
                     /ApEinfo_fwdcolor="yellow"
                     /ApEinfo_revcolor="yellow"
                     /ApEinfo_graphicformat="arrow_data {{0 1 2 0 0 -1} {} 0}
                     width 5 offset 0"
     misc_feature    4458..4511
                     /locus_tag="3' Unc-32 hDS"
                     /label="3' Unc-32 hDS"
                     /ApEinfo_label="3' Unc-32 hDS"
                     /ApEinfo_fwdcolor="#68a368"
                     /ApEinfo_revcolor="#68a368"
                     /ApEinfo_graphicformat="arrow_data {{0 1 2 0 0 -1} {} 0}
                     width 5 offset 0"
     misc_feature    complement(2441..2491)
                     /locus_tag="Intron(2)"
                     /label="Intron(2)"
                     /ApEinfo_label="Intron"
                     /ApEinfo_fwdcolor="#a9e4ff"
                     /ApEinfo_revcolor="#a9e4ff"
                     /ApEinfo_graphicformat="arrow_data {{0 1 2 0 0 -1} {} 0}
                     width 5 offset 0"
     misc_feature    complement(1355..1357)
                     /locus_tag="Sap Trap gg Overlap(3)"
                     /label="Sap Trap gg Overlap(3)"
                     /ApEinfo_label="Sap Trap gg Overlap"
                     /ApEinfo_fwdcolor="cyan"
                     /ApEinfo_revcolor="cyan"
                     /ApEinfo_graphicformat="arrow_data {{0 1 2 0 0 -1} {} 0}
                     width 5 offset 0"
     misc_feature    4512..4514
                     /locus_tag="GG overlap site"
                     /label="GG overlap site"
                     /ApEinfo_label="GG overlap site"
                     /ApEinfo_fwdcolor="cyan"
                     /ApEinfo_revcolor="cyan"
                     /ApEinfo_graphicformat="arrow_data {{0 1 2 0 0 -1} {} 0}
                     width 5 offset 0"
ORIGIN
        1 ttacggttcc tggccttttg ctggcctttt gctcacatgt tctttcctgc gttatcccct
       61 gattctgtgg ataaccgtat taccgccttt gagtgagctg ataccgctcg ccgcagccga
      121 acgaccgagc gcagcgagtc agtgagcgag gaagcgCACA GCCGACTATG TTTGGCGTCG
      181 AGATTTTGTA ATTTTCTTTG GAATATTGTC AAAAAAAATC AATTTTTTTT CGAGTTTCCT
      241 AATAAAATTT TTTGGACCAA TTTAATCAAC TCTGGCAACT TTAAAATCGT CCCTCCGGGA
      301 ATTTACCTTT AACCAAGATT AGTTGAAACA TTGAACTCAA AAATTTAGAG TATTTCATTT
      361 TAGTTTCAAA AAGGGATATC TAGAATATTA TTGAAAAAAA GCACCGACTC GGTGCCACTT
      421 TTTCAAGTTG ATAACGGACT AGCCTTATTT TAACTTGCTA TTTCTAGCTC TAAAACaggt
      481 gatcTTAGAG ATTCTCAAAC ATTTAGATTT GCAATTCAAT TATATAGGGA CCATTTATCA
      541 TGCAGCTGAC ATATTGAGAG TCCTGTAAGA CACTATACCA AATGGGGATG TAGATCAATA
      601 ATTTGTGGGG GAGGCATGTG TGATTCGTAC TCGTTCGGAT AGAGCTTTGG TGAATGTCCA
      661 GGCTTCTGAA ACGTAGGTGA GCGCTGGAAG GACAATTGAG TCGAACAGAT TCGCACGAAT
      721 CTTCTTGTCG GTGATGGAGT CGGTGGCATT CTTGATTCCA TTGAATGCAG CCCAGGCTGC
      781 TCGACGTCTT CGGTGGATTT CCGGCATCAA GTTGTTTTGG GCGTTGATTT GACGACCGAG
      841 GTAGATGTAC TCGTCGACGT CGTCGAGCTG GGTGGTGGGG GAAGGGCTAC CGAAGTAGAC
      901 TTTACTGGGG TCAGCGAATC GGTTTCGCAA GACTTTCGTC TTCCCAGTAT TGATCTCGAG
      961 ACCTACTTCA GAGCATTTTT GTACGAGTTC TTGGAgccca atacgcaaac cgcctctccc
     1021 cgcgcgttgg ccgattcatt aatgcagctg gcacgacagg tttcccgact ggaaagcggg
     1081 cagtgagcgc aacgcaatta atgtgagtta gctcactcat taggcacccc aggctttaca
     1141 ctttatgctt ccggctcgta tgttgtgtgg aattgtgagc ggataacaat ttcacacagg
     1201 aaacagctat gaccatgatt acgccaagcg cgcaattaac cctcactaaa gggaacaaaa
     1261 gctggagctc caccgcggtg gcggccaatt cgatTGGGCT CCATTCTCAT TCGAAAAAAT
     1321 CCTTGCTGAA GAACGTGAAG CTGAGGAGAA TCTCGCGGGC AGCGGTGGCA GTGGAGGTAC
     1381 CGGCGGAAGC GGTATGAGCA AAGGAGAAGA ACTTTTCACT GGAGTTGTCC CAATTCTTGT
     1441 TGAATTAGAT GGTGATGTTA ATGGGCACAA ATTTTCTGTC AGTGGAGAGG GTGAAGGTGA
     1501 TGCAACATAC GGAAAACTTA CCCTTAAATT TATTTGCACT ACTGGAAAAC TACCTGTTCC
     1561 ATGGgtaagt ttaaacatat atatactaac taaccctgat tatttaaatt ttcagCCAAC
     1621 ACTTGTCACT ACTTTCTGTT ATGGTGTTCA ATGCTTCTCG AGATACCCAG ATCATATGAA
     1681 ACGGCATGAC TTTTTCAAGA GTGCCATGCC CGAAGGTTAT GTACAGGAAA GAACTATATT
     1741 TTTCAAAGAT GACGGGAACT ACAAGACACg taagtttaaa cagttcggta ctaactaacc
     1801 atacatattt aaattttcag GTGCTGAAGT CAAGTTTGAA GGTGATACCC TTGTTAATAG
     1861 AATCGAGTTA AAAGGTATTG ATTTTAAAGA AGATGGAAAC ATTCTTGGAC ACAAATTGGA
     1921 ATACAACTAT AACTCACACA ATGTATACAT CATGGCAGAC AAACAAAAGA ATGGAATCAA
     1981 AGTTgtaagt ttaaacatga ttttactaac ATAACTTCGT ATAATGTATG CTATACGAAG
     2041 TTATttctag acattctcta atgaaaaaat ctttcagttg aaattgaaaa tgagttaaag
     2101 ttggagtttt tattgaaaac agatttccgt gtgattagtg tttttagcga gtgtgacagg
     2161 acagcgaaaa aatatagaaa caagggggga actgaaaagc ttaggaatgc attgaacatg
     2221 agaaggggaa ggggaaggaa caaactagac aggaattatt ggaatttaat cacatttgga
     2281 gttttttttc tattcgacag aataattatc cagaacattt ttgtattaaa tatTTATGCA
     2341 TCATATGAGT AGTCGGCTTT GTTGTGCATG ACGAGTTTGT TATCGACGAA ATAGAAGCTG
     2401 TCAGAACGAG TCTCGTTTGG ATTGTTGATC ATGTCGTCCA ctgaaaaaga gattagtctt
     2461 ttgaattgta ctttttagaa taatgactca cTGAGTTGTT GAGAGAGTTG AGGGAACTCA
     2521 TAGATATGTT CACAGTTGTT TCGTGAATTC GGAATACAGA ATCCGAATTC AAAGTCAAAA
     2581 CACTTCAGAA GGCGATCTTT GAAGAAGTGA CGTTCGATCA TTCGGAAATG ATGGATTGGG
     2641 ATGTCTCCTA CTTTGAATTC CACAGTTGCT CCGACCGTTT TGAGTTTCAA AAAGTTTGGA
     2701 GCAAATCTAT AACGCACGTA TCTTGCCGAC TCCTGTGGCG ACTCATCATT CTCCTGATCG
     2761 TTCTCCGGTT TGGCGATCTC GAAAAGCACT TGCTCAGTGT CCAGATCACG GATTTGGAAC
     2821 TTGGTGAACT CGATGTTATA GATGTTCGCA GATGGGGAGC ATAAGAATcc taaatttatg
     2881 ttttaaactg aaatccaaag ggagcaagat aCCTTGAGTG ATTCCCGGAA GTGCTAAAAC
     2941 GTCGTTCGGA GTGATTTGAG CTTTCTTCGC AAGCTCCGAT TCCGTTGTGA TTCCTTGTTC
     3001 GGTGCTTGGT GGTGGCCGTG GCATCTGgaa atatggaaaa gttcaacaaa aagaaaagag
     3061 aaaagaatga aatcggatat caagagttag ttgagcggtt tctctagttt tctgagtctc
     3121 acCTGCGACG GGAAGGTCGC CGAGCCGGGT GGAATCGATT GTTGTTGCTC GGCTTTCATa
     3181 tcggtttggt tggaagcggc tgaaaacgga aagaagtgga agaaggaaaa gagtgtggtg
     3241 tgacaggaaa atggtaatta gagggtgcca aataaccagc tatattttgt ttttttttga
     3301 aaacattttt aaaaagaaaa atacgataat gatatcagat ggatttccgg aaaactggta
     3361 tgaaaaattt caaccttttt gagtacatgt aatcaaaata cactttgtaa attatcattt
     3421 ttattgaaac tccaccattt ttctatttat aacgctaata atttgaaaaa gaaacctgtt
     3481 gcgaaccgcg gggtgaatcc caaaaacgaa tgcgttttgg tggagtgatt gattcgaatc
     3541 gaagaagaaa aagaagaaga cgtggaatag agagctcact cttaaccgag cagcacacac
     3601 cgacagaaaa aaaaatgaaa tgaatgaggg tcttcttctt cttcttcttc gaatgattga
     3661 cagaaatggg aaaaagagga agattgagaa gggaaaaagg aaggagaaaa gaagcagaag
     3721 aagacgtcag agaggagagg aacgagcgga aaagcagcgg gcgcaagtca tagaagtagc
     3781 agagctgggg agaagaagac actatccaag aaaggaatga cgagagagta tgcaaagggg
     3841 tatagggtgc agacagaata ggaacagaat aacagatgat gagccaagaa gagttgaaaa
     3901 gggcgatgaa tttgtcatgt aacttaattt gggtcaattt gagcatgatg aattgaaatc
     3961 atcccttgtt gggagttaat aaccggtttg ttatcagaaa ccctgtaata gaagggcgcc
     4021 ctaactttga gccaattcat cccggtttct gtcaaatata tcaaaaagtg gtcaactgac
     4081 aaattgtttt tgatattata ataaacattt tatccgttaa caattttcga atacttttta
     4141 caaggacttg gataaattgg ctcaaagATA ACTTCGTATA ATGTATGCTA TACGAAGTTA
     4201 Ttaactaatc tgatttaaat tttcagAACT TCAAAATTAG ACACAACATT GAAGATGGAA
     4261 GCGTTCAACT AGCAGACCAT TATCAACAAA ATACTCCAAT TGGCGATGGC CCTGTCCTTT
     4321 TACCAGACAA CCATTACCTG TCCACACAAT CTGCCCTTTC GAAAGATCCC AACGAAAAGA
     4381 GAGACCACAT GGTCCTTCTT GAGTTTGTAA CAGCTGCTGG GATTACACAT GGCATGGATG
     4441 AACTATACAA AGGTTAAgat cacctcggcc acttcaaaca gtgtgacatc gacgttcgac
     4501 aaatctttaa tGTAatcaag cttatcgata ccgtcgacct cgaggggggg cccggtaccc
     4561 aattcgccct atagtgagtc gtattacgcg cgctcactgg ccgtcgtttt acaacgtcgt
     4621 gactgggaaa accctggcgt tacccaactt aatcgccttg cagcacatcc ccctttcgcc
     4681 agctggcgta atagcgaaga ggcccgcacc gatcgccctt cccaacagtt gcgcagcctg
     4741 aatggcgaat gggnnnnnnn nnnnnnnnnn nnnnnnnnnn nnnnnnnnnn nnnnnnnnnn
     4801 nnnnnnnnnn nnnnnnnnnn nnnnnnnnnn nnnnnnnnnn nnnnnnnnnn nnnnnnnnnn
     4861 nnnnnnnnnn nnnnnnncnn nnnnnnnnnn nnnnnnnnnn nnnnnnnnnn nnnnnnnnnn
     4921 nnnnnnnnnn nnnnnnnnnn nnnnnnnnnn nnnnnnnnnn nnnnnnnnna nnnnnnnnnn
     4981 nnnnnnnnnn nnnnnnnnnn nnnnnnnnnn nnnnnnnnnc ctttgacgtt ggagtccacg
     5041 ttctttnnnn nnnnnnnnnn nnnnnnnnnn nnnnnnnnnn nnnaccctat ctcggtctat
     5101 tcttttgatt tataagggat tttgccgatt tcggcctatt ggttaaaaaa tgagctgatt
     5161 taacaaaaat ttaacgcgaa ttttaacaaa atattaacgc ttacaattta ggtggcactt
     5221 ttcggggaaa tgtgcgcgga acccctattt gtttattttt ctaaatacat tcaaatatgt
     5281 atccgctcat gagacaataa ccctgataaa tgcttcaata atattgaaaa aggaagagta
     5341 tgagtattca acatttccgt gtcgccctta ttcccttttt tgcggcattt tgccttcctg
     5401 tttttgctca cccagaaacg ctggtgaaag taaaagatgc tgaagatcag ttgggtgcac
     5461 gagtgggtta catcgaactg gatctcaaca gcggtaagat ccttgagagt tttcgccccg
     5521 aagaacgttt tccaatgatg agcactttta aagttctgct atgtggcgcg gtattatccc
     5581 gtattgacgc cgggcaagag caactcggtc gccgcataca ctattctcag aatgacttgg
     5641 ttgagtactc accagtcaca gaaaagcatc ttacggatgg catgacagta agagaattat
     5701 gcagtgctgc cataaccatg agtgataaca ctgcggccaa cttacttctg acaacgatcg
     5761 gaggaccgaa ggagctaacc gcttttttgc acaacatggg ggatcatgta actcgccttg
     5821 atcgttggga accggagctg aatgaagcca taccaaacga cgagcgtgac accacgatgc
     5881 ctgtagcaat ggcaacaacg ttgcgcaaac tattaactgg cgaactactt actctagctt
     5941 cccggcaaca attaatagac tggatggagg cggataaagt tgcaggacca cttctgcgct
     6001 cggcccttcc ggctggctgg tttattgctg ataaatctgg agccggtgag cgtgggtctc
     6061 gcggtatcat tgcagcactg gggccagatg gtaagccctc ccgtatcgta gttatctaca
     6121 cgacggggag tcaggcaact atggatgaac gaaatagaca gatcgctgag ataggtgcct
     6181 cactgattaa gcattggtaa ctgtcagacc aagtttactc atatatactt tagattgatt
     6241 taaaacttca tttttaattt aaaaggatct aggtgaagat cctttttgat aatctcatga
     6301 ccaaaatccc ttaacgtgag ttttcgttcc actgagcgtc agaccccgta gaaaagatca
     6361 aaggatcttc ttgagatcct ttttttctgc gcgtaatctg ctgcttgcaa acaaaaaaac
     6421 caccgctacc agcggtggtt tgtttgccgg atcaagagct accaactctt tttccgaagg
     6481 taactggctt cagcagagcg cagataccaa atactgtcct tctagtgtag ccgtagttag
     6541 gccaccactt caagaactct gtagcaccgc ctacatacct cgctctgcta atcctgttac
     6601 cagtggctgc tgccagtggc gataagtcgt gtcttaccgg gttggactca agacgatagt
     6661 taccggataa ggcgcagcgg tcgggctgaa cggggggttc gtgcacacag cccagcttgg
     6721 agcgaacgac ctacaccgaa ctgagatacc tacagcgtga gctatgagaa agcgccacgc
     6781 ttcccgaagg gagaaaggcg gacaggtatc cggtaagcgg cagggtcgga acaggagagc
     6841 gcacgaggga gcttccaggg ggaaacgcct ggtatcttta tagtcctgtc gggtttcgcc
     6901 acctctgact tgagcgtcga tttttgtgat gctcgtcagg ggggcggagc ctatggaaaa
     6961 acgccagcaa cgcggccttt    
//
